# Supplementary material for: Ultra-efficient, unified discovery from microbial sequencing with SPLASH and precise statistical assembly
Source: bioRxiv preprint, doi:10.1101/2024.01.18.576133, version 1 (2024-01-22)
Supplement: Supplemental File 3 [file 576133_file23.zip › Supplemental File 3/Supplemental File 3G.flat]

LOCUS       CP077425              105776 bp    DNA     linear   BCT 28-JUN-2021
DEFINITION  Vibrio mimicus strain Y4 chromosome I, complete sequence.
ACCESSION   CP077425 REGION: 976877..1082652
VERSION     CP077425.1  GI:2058660175
DBLINK      BioProject: PRJNA739558
            BioSample: SAMN19795481
KEYWORDS    .
SOURCE      Vibrio mimicus
  ORGANISM  Vibrio mimicus
            Bacteria; Pseudomonadota; Gammaproteobacteria; Vibrionales;
            Vibrionaceae; Vibrio.
REFERENCE   1  (bases 1 to 105776)
  AUTHORS   Jiang,Z.Y.
  TITLE     Genomic characterization and pathogenicity analysis of the Vibrio
            mimicus strain Y4
  JOURNAL   Unpublished
REFERENCE   2  (bases 1 to 105776)
  AUTHORS   Jiang,Z.Y.
  TITLE     Direct Submission
  JOURNAL   Submitted (21-JUN-2021) Yangzhou University College of Animal
            Science and Technology, Yangzhou University, Shuangqiao, Yangzhou,
            Jiangsu 225100, China
COMMENT     The annotation was added by the NCBI Prokaryotic Genome Annotation
            Pipeline (PGAP). Information about PGAP can be found here:
            https://www.ncbi.nlm.nih.gov/genome/annotation_prok/
            
            ##Genome-Assembly-Data-START##
            Assembly Method        :: SPAdes v. 3.10.0-Linux; Unicycler v.
                                      v0.4.8
            Genome Representation  :: Full
            Expected Final Version :: Yes
            Genome Coverage        :: 1024.0x
            Sequencing Technology  :: Illumina NovaSeq; Nanopore
            ##Genome-Assembly-Data-END##
            
            ##Genome-Annotation-Data-START##
            Annotation Provider               :: NCBI
            Annotation Date                   :: 06/22/2021 14:57:09
            Annotation Pipeline               :: NCBI Prokaryotic Genome
                                                 Annotation Pipeline (PGAP)
            Annotation Method                 :: Best-placed reference protein
                                                 set; GeneMarkS-2+
            Annotation Software revision      :: 5.2
            Features Annotated                :: Gene; CDS; rRNA; tRNA; ncRNA;
                                                 repeat_region
            Genes (total)                     :: 4,080
            CDSs (total)                      :: 3,944
            Genes (coding)                    :: 3,873
            CDSs (with protein)               :: 3,873
            Genes (RNA)                       :: 136
            rRNAs                             :: 10, 9, 9 (5S, 16S, 23S)
            complete rRNAs                    :: 10, 9, 9 (5S, 16S, 23S)
            tRNAs                             :: 104
            ncRNAs                            :: 4
            Pseudo Genes (total)              :: 71
            CDSs (without protein)            :: 71
            Pseudo Genes (ambiguous residues) :: 0 of 71
            Pseudo Genes (frameshifted)       :: 40 of 71
            Pseudo Genes (incomplete)         :: 29 of 71
            Pseudo Genes (internal stop)      :: 10 of 71
            Pseudo Genes (multiple problems)  :: 7 of 71
            CRISPR Arrays                     :: 1
            ##Genome-Annotation-Data-END##
FEATURES             Location/Qualifiers
     source          1..105776
                     /organism="Vibrio mimicus"
                     /mol_type="genomic DNA"
                     /strain="Y4"
                     /isolation_source="hepatopancreas"
                     /host="Macrobrachium nipponense"
                     /db_xref="taxon:674"
                     /chromosome="I"
                     /country="China:Yangzhou"
                     /collection_date="2020-06-17"
     gene            complement(<105748..105776)
                     /locus_tag="KSS82_00005"
                     /pseudo
     CDS             complement(<105748..105776)
                     /locus_tag="KSS82_00005"
                     /inference="COORDINATES: similar to AA
                     sequence:RefSeq:WP_000277238.1"
                     /note="frameshifted; Derived by automated computational
                     analysis using gene prediction method: Protein Homology."
                     /pseudo
                     /codon_start=1
                     /transl_table=11
                     /product="type II toxin-antitoxin system YafQ family
                     toxin"
     gene            <1..47
                     /locus_tag="KSS82_04410"
     CDS             <1..47
                     /locus_tag="KSS82_04410"
                     /inference="COORDINATES: similar to AA
                     sequence:RefSeq:WP_005526390.1"
                     /note="Derived by automated computational analysis using
                     gene prediction method: Protein Homology."
                     /codon_start=3
                     /transl_table=11
                     /product="XRE family transcriptional regulator"
                     /protein_id="QXC55551.1"
                     /db_xref="GI:2058660509"
                     /translation="MSEDIYDEYPSITLARESGEQGIEPLKLGQRIKDIRTRLGITLE
                     EASQRTGLARSTLSKIENEQISPTFQAMQKLAHGLQIDMPQLFEPPKKIVATGRRDIT
                     RKEAGKPHPTQTYEHELLAIQLSNKKMMPFKSRVRARAFEEYSDWVRHDGEEFLLILE
                     GEVMFYSEFYEPVHLAEGDSVYYDANMGHMLVSVSEEDALILWVTAR"
     gene            291..1421
                     /gene="gcvT"
                     /locus_tag="KSS82_04415"
     CDS             291..1421
                     /gene="gcvT"
                     /locus_tag="KSS82_04415"
                     /EC_number="2.1.2.10"
                     /inference="COORDINATES: similar to AA
                     sequence:RefSeq:WP_000139216.1"
                     /note="Derived by automated computational analysis using
                     gene prediction method: Protein Homology."
                     /codon_start=1
                     /transl_table=11
                     /product="glycine cleavage system aminomethyltransferase
                     GcvT"
                     /protein_id="QXC55552.1"
                     /db_xref="GI:2058660510"
                     /translation="MTEQHETLLTTPLHALHIEVGAKMVPFAGYDMPVQYALGVKKEH
                     IHTREAAGLFDVSHMGQLRLYGAQAAAALEALVPVDIIDLPVGKQRYAFFTNAQGGIM
                     DDLMVANMGDHLFVVVNAACKAQDIAHLKAHLPADVEMEVIEDRALLALQGPKAAQVL
                     ARLQPAVAKMLFMDVQLLEIDGAECIVSRSGYTGEDGYEISVPADKAAALARKLTDFE
                     EVEWIGLGARDSLRLECGLCLYGHDLDPTTTPVEASLLWAIQPVRRKGGAREGGFPGA
                     EIILSQIETKQVSRKRVGLVGQTKAPVREGTELFDAQGNKIGVVTSGTAGPTADKPVS
                     MAYVSTEHATLGGEVFADVRGKMLPMTVEKMPFVPQRYYRGE"
     gene            1714..3642
                     /gene="thrS"
                     /locus_tag="KSS82_04420"
     CDS             1714..3642
                     /gene="thrS"
                     /locus_tag="KSS82_04420"
                     /EC_number="6.1.1.3"
                     /inference="COORDINATES: similar to AA
                     sequence:RefSeq:WP_010319593.1"
                     /note="Derived by automated computational analysis using
                     gene prediction method: Protein Homology."
                     /codon_start=1
                     /transl_table=11
                     /product="threonine--tRNA ligase"
                     /protein_id="QXC55553.1"
                     /db_xref="GI:2058660511"
                     /translation="MPIITLPDGSQRHFDNPVSTLEVAQSIGPGLAKATIAGRVNGVR
                     VDACDLIEHDASLEIITTKDEVDGLEIVRHSCAHLLGHALKQLYPNAKMAIGPTIDSG
                     FYYDIDLEQSLSQEDLEKIEARMVELAKTKYAVVKKKVSWQEARDTFESRGESYKMEI
                     LDENVARDDRPGLYHHEEYIDMCRGPHVPHMGFCQNFKLLNIAGAYWRGNSDNKMLQR
                     IYGTAFHDKKALQAHLTRLEEAAKRDHRKIGKQLDLFHMQQEAPGMVFWHHNGWSIFR
                     DLEIFIRQKLNEYGYQEVKGPLMMDRVLWERSGHWDKYADAMFTTSSENREYAIKPMN
                     CPGHIQIFNQGLKSYRDLPLRMAEFGSCHRNEPSGSLHGIMRVRGFTQDDAHIFCTED
                     QIQQEVTSCIKMVYDTYTTFGFQNIVVKLSTRPEKRVGSDEIWDKSEQALIDSLKAMD
                     IPFEIQEGEGAFYGPKIEFTLYDCLDRAWQCGTVQLDFNLPTRLGATYVGESNERLIP
                     VMIHRAILGSLERFIGILIEEYAGFFPTWLAPEQAVVVNITDKQADYAHEVAQKLQKC
                     GIRAKADLRNEKIGFKIREHTLKRVPYMLVCGDQEMEAGEIAVRTRKGKDLGKFKLDD
                     FIAHIQAEIASRKLNLEE"
     gene            3646..4197
                     /gene="infC"
                     /locus_tag="KSS82_04425"
     CDS             3646..4197
                     /gene="infC"
                     /locus_tag="KSS82_04425"
                     /inference="COORDINATES: similar to AA
                     sequence:RefSeq:WP_001894072.1"
                     /note="Derived by automated computational analysis using
                     gene prediction method: Protein Homology."
                     /codon_start=1
                     /transl_table=11
                     /product="translation initiation factor IF-3"
                     /protein_id="QXC56194.1"
                     /db_xref="GI:2058661152"
                     /translation="MKGGRRGQVPVKQNQHRLNGEIRGVREVRLTGADGESVGVVSIQ
                     EALATAEESGLDLVEISPNAEPPVCRVMDYGKFLFEKSKATKEQKKKQKQIQIKELKF
                     RPGTDVGDYQVKLRNLIRFLEEGNKVKVTIRFRGREMAHQDIGVDVLNRLKEDTDEFA
                     VVESFPTKIEARQMIMVLAPKKK"
     gene            4301..4495
                     /gene="rpmI"
                     /locus_tag="KSS82_04430"
     CDS             4301..4495
                     /gene="rpmI"
                     /locus_tag="KSS82_04430"
                     /inference="COORDINATES: similar to AA
                     sequence:RefSeq:WP_012550352.1"
                     /note="Derived by automated computational analysis using
                     gene prediction method: Protein Homology."
                     /codon_start=1
                     /transl_table=11
                     /product="50S ribosomal protein L35"
                     /protein_id="QXC55554.1"
                     /db_xref="GI:2058660512"
                     /translation="MPKMKNNKGAAKRFKKTAGGIKYKHATKRHILTKRTTKNKRQLR
                     PNAILPKCELAAVARMLPYA"
     gene            4537..4890
                     /gene="rplT"
                     /locus_tag="KSS82_04435"
     CDS             4537..4890
                     /gene="rplT"
                     /locus_tag="KSS82_04435"
                     /inference="COORDINATES: similar to AA
                     sequence:RefSeq:NP_310450.1"
                     /note="Derived by automated computational analysis using
                     gene prediction method: Protein Homology."
                     /codon_start=1
                     /transl_table=11
                     /product="50S ribosomal protein L20"
                     /protein_id="QXC55555.1"
                     /db_xref="GI:2058660513"
                     /translation="MPRVKRGVQARARHKKVLKQAKGYYGARSRVYRVAFQAVIKAGQ
                     YAYRDRRAKKRQFRQLWIARINAAARQNGLSYSRFINGLKKASIEIDRKILADIAVFD
                     KAAFAVLVEKAKGAL"
     gene            complement(4972..5934)
                     /gene="intIA"
                     /locus_tag="KSS82_04440"
     CDS             complement(4972..5934)
                     /gene="intIA"
                     /locus_tag="KSS82_04440"
                     /inference="COORDINATES: similar to AA
                     sequence:RefSeq:WP_000841995.1"
                     /note="Derived by automated computational analysis using
                     gene prediction method: Protein Homology."
                     /codon_start=1
                     /transl_table=11
                     /product="integron integrase IntIA"
                     /protein_id="QXC55556.1"
                     /db_xref="GI:2058660514"
                     /translation="MKSQFLLSVREFMQTRYYAKKTIEAYLHWITRYIHFHNKKHPSL
                     MGDKEVEEFLTYLAVQGKVATKTQSLALNSLSFLYKEILKTPLSLEIRFQRSQLERKL
                     PVVLTRDEIRRLLEIVDPKHQLPIKLLYGSGLRLMECMRLRVQDIDFDYGAIRIWQGK
                     GGKNRTVTLAKELYPHLKEQIALAKRYYDRDLHQKNYGGVWLPTALKEKYPNAPYEFR
                     WHYLFPSFQLSLDPESDVMRRHHMNETVLQKAVRRSAQEAGIEKTVTCHTLRHSFATH
                     LLEVGADIRTVQEQLGHTDVKTTQIYTHVLDRGASGVLSPLSRL"
     gene            6586..7317
                     /locus_tag="KSS82_04445"
     CDS             6586..7317
                     /locus_tag="KSS82_04445"
                     /inference="COORDINATES: ab initio
                     prediction:GeneMarkS-2+"
                     /note="Derived by automated computational analysis using
                     gene prediction method: GeneMarkS-2+."
                     /codon_start=1
                     /transl_table=11
                     /product="hypothetical protein"
                     /protein_id="QXC55557.1"
                     /db_xref="GI:2058660515"
                     /translation="MRNLSKYLFALAMFASFFLILIAATDPILSCLSGTFLEPVFVNS
                     VSGNSVVFNLSIGILVSCIFYIIVVYLPERQKKNDLAPELEMHVASVIFHIHAIVRDI
                     HTESQQMFDITNFTEADFKEACKSFNPKLIQQQFHNGGTQIFQRDFGYKCYNNWSFAL
                     KSIDEVMRYLPYVDTGLVKVLNEVRNCSFSLTSPQLQNLRLLGNTDMEAWAPCIYKVH
                     QLSYKLSKYYQKHVNEKYEHPVKKI"
     gene            7574..7747
                     /locus_tag="KSS82_04450"
     CDS             7574..7747
                     /locus_tag="KSS82_04450"
                     /inference="COORDINATES: ab initio
                     prediction:GeneMarkS-2+"
                     /note="Derived by automated computational analysis using
                     gene prediction method: GeneMarkS-2+."
                     /codon_start=1
                     /transl_table=11
                     /product="hypothetical protein"
                     /protein_id="QXC55558.1"
                     /db_xref="GI:2058660516"
                     /translation="MTNPNLDLLKMASDIGDKHRGVSVVGKTKEETMANLLTMFKASN
                     EQHRTETNNKSSR"
     gene            7704..8174
                     /locus_tag="KSS82_04455"
     CDS             7704..8174
                     /locus_tag="KSS82_04455"
                     /inference="COORDINATES: ab initio
                     prediction:GeneMarkS-2+"
                     /note="Derived by automated computational analysis using
                     gene prediction method: GeneMarkS-2+."
                     /codon_start=1
                     /transl_table=11
                     /product="hypothetical protein"
                     /protein_id="QXC55559.1"
                     /db_xref="GI:2058660517"
                     /translation="MSNIEQKPITRALVNPSFQEISDYFGYDSTKYVPEIAALLQQWT
                     DQGYVEVYQTIQDREYGMIKSSELNSKGVLAPYYIGLYHARLVEGEHDPLVVVKFYED
                     EIQYHTESATEAVDMRFMIDHEDFFGTASVKRDPAALREMWLEVKGKIDEGDPS"
     gene            complement(8324..8614)
                     /locus_tag="KSS82_04460"
     CDS             complement(8324..8614)
                     /locus_tag="KSS82_04460"
                     /inference="COORDINATES: similar to AA
                     sequence:RefSeq:WP_000221351.1"
                     /note="Derived by automated computational analysis using
                     gene prediction method: Protein Homology."
                     /codon_start=1
                     /transl_table=11
                     /product="type II toxin-antitoxin system RelE/ParE family
                     toxin"
                     /protein_id="QXC55560.1"
                     /db_xref="GI:2058660518"
                     /translation="MTYKLEFKKSALKEWKKLAVPLQQQFKKKLIERLENPHVPSAKL
                     SGAENIYKIKLRQSGYRLVYQVENDIIVVTVLAVGKRERSEVYTKALQRLDD"
     gene            complement(8604..8852)
                     /locus_tag="KSS82_04465"
     CDS             complement(8604..8852)
                     /locus_tag="KSS82_04465"
                     /inference="COORDINATES: similar to AA
                     sequence:RefSeq:WP_017028225.1"
                     /note="Derived by automated computational analysis using
                     gene prediction method: Protein Homology."
                     /codon_start=1
                     /transl_table=11
                     /product="type II toxin-antitoxin system Phd/YefM family
                     antitoxin"
                     /protein_id="QXC55561.1"
                     /db_xref="GI:2058660519"
                     /translation="MTTRILADVAASITEFKANPMKVATSAFGAPVAVLNRNEPAFYC
                     VPANTYELMMDKLEDLELLAIAKERLSEDSVSVNIDDL"
     gene            9049..9531
                     /locus_tag="KSS82_04470"
     CDS             9049..9531
                     /locus_tag="KSS82_04470"
                     /inference="COORDINATES: similar to AA
                     sequence:RefSeq:WP_000422937.1"
                     /note="Derived by automated computational analysis using
                     gene prediction method: Protein Homology."
                     /codon_start=1
                     /transl_table=11
                     /product="GNAT family N-acetyltransferase"
                     /protein_id="QXC55562.1"
                     /db_xref="GI:2058660520"
                     /translation="MELQQLNQRHLKCLLDHICLDSELTFCEGAVPPKHVLIRSYEQL
                     QNSKAEIWSLPYMMSVGNNVVGFCGFKDEPQDGEVEIGYNVSPYKQGRGFAKLAVNQL
                     CQLAFNMDSIESVVALISSANLASLNVVRANNFVFIGFVVDSDNEKLEKWVLQRASCA
                     "
     gene            9828..9956
                     /locus_tag="KSS82_04475"
     CDS             9828..9956
                     /locus_tag="KSS82_04475"
                     /inference="COORDINATES: similar to AA
                     sequence:RefSeq:WP_017686288.1"
                     /note="Derived by automated computational analysis using
                     gene prediction method: Protein Homology."
                     /codon_start=1
                     /transl_table=11
                     /product="DUF645 family protein"
                     /protein_id="QXC55563.1"
                     /db_xref="GI:2058660521"
                     /translation="MLLDVPHRKFGFIKGYIIAVIWFSLSRTLNRGQLNLDRFEFW"
     gene            9972..10010
                     /locus_tag="KSS82_04480"
     CDS             9972..10010
                     /locus_tag="KSS82_04480"
                     /inference="COORDINATES: protein motif:HMM:NF016746.1"
                     /note="Derived by automated computational analysis using
                     gene prediction method: Protein Homology."
                     /codon_start=1
                     /transl_table=11
                     /product="hypothetical protein"
                     /protein_id="QXC56195.1"
                     /db_xref="GI:2058661153"
                     /translation="MALDVCLCDAFA"
     gene            10339..11271
                     /locus_tag="KSS82_04485"
     CDS             10339..11271
                     /locus_tag="KSS82_04485"
                     /inference="COORDINATES: similar to AA
                     sequence:RefSeq:WP_002044844.1"
                     /note="Derived by automated computational analysis using
                     gene prediction method: Protein Homology."
                     /codon_start=1
                     /transl_table=11
                     /product="hypothetical protein"
                     /protein_id="QXC56196.1"
                     /db_xref="GI:2058661154"
                     /translation="MRWVEGDTLPEAPKPKLSPKERYLKQLQENHRQSEETWSYVQAN
                     EDRYALQRADVLTRRNASQMLDDSLRDSLSSQCSLEEEMAKNHQHVLIADLEDAHKIL
                     HNIWLESGRDVAAIAASINTSKSWFNHTEPMFNAHSIAKQFGDMGIKADLVESKGKTF
                     VAFSGTDKNGKVLNHAFVNGTRINMNGKKYPLNSFKSMQAGFSPKSKSANFKGAAALT
                     FVVSASIATTDLVFKDDYHLVNWFGNVGSDMFKALVQFGAGEAALWIAATYSAPIVIG
                     AIACVAVYALIELAWDDFKISNHLVEALENVATE"
     gene            11255..11683
                     /locus_tag="KSS82_04490"
     CDS             11255..11683
                     /locus_tag="KSS82_04490"
                     /inference="COORDINATES: similar to AA
                     sequence:RefSeq:WP_000074666.1"
                     /note="Derived by automated computational analysis using
                     gene prediction method: Protein Homology."
                     /codon_start=1
                     /transl_table=11
                     /product="hypothetical protein"
                     /protein_id="QXC55564.1"
                     /db_xref="GI:2058660522"
                     /translation="MLQQNKVRLAGIALIALMLLCWIYPSYGVFRDYLALLNKESVVR
                     LSVLTLWVPMGCLGAVFCLLWMSPKALYYGKGIGKVYSPNAMKLANKICISFALVGVA
                     FAAGWTYHTLDLLEQYGYVYSRDLTKITPTGIHLMYVRAN"
     gene            11855..12613
                     /locus_tag="KSS82_04495"
     CDS             11855..12613
                     /locus_tag="KSS82_04495"
                     /inference="COORDINATES: similar to AA
                     sequence:RefSeq:WP_017068392.1"
                     /note="Derived by automated computational analysis using
                     gene prediction method: Protein Homology."
                     /codon_start=1
                     /transl_table=11
                     /product="hypothetical protein"
                     /protein_id="QXC55565.1"
                     /db_xref="GI:2058660523"
                     /translation="MFTKKEIKNIVEKATNHWFFPDFTNKLTWFVATLGGTVLATPTA
                     FKEIFYNFLVDTFNLNGGEYFTLAELQSSSVEPLVGFGLIVFALIHNLVNKFFIYKSS
                     EFALEDSKQLRQVDVDLFNRFLTDFPSDGYSVPFLRDHDLGNSYHDNSLKDINKFVDQ
                     WDNVEHHFLNEEIEAKRSELWKKCHSFVHLLALRSYDLNGGPMFSCVPDAYRGAWDYP
                     AHVDEQLRELNEMATECHELHQKFVLFARRKLKC"
     gene            12752..13198
                     /locus_tag="KSS82_04500"
     CDS             12752..13198
                     /locus_tag="KSS82_04500"
                     /inference="COORDINATES: similar to AA
                     sequence:RefSeq:WP_020196042.1"
                     /note="Derived by automated computational analysis using
                     gene prediction method: Protein Homology."
                     /codon_start=1
                     /transl_table=11
                     /product="hypothetical protein"
                     /protein_id="QXC55566.1"
                     /db_xref="GI:2058660524"
                     /translation="MKPTFWKLSQGTEFFTYEDMLQSIEDRLVYVHKDTAAQGQSSVT
                     QGQTFVEAKIGDYFYLTHGNNGVYVLGQFTGPINYFSNWGDGWSDRPFRVIARSKTQE
                     CYTGIQKWWSPNHRSTFIKVPEHELSMFEEEILIPFFDLHLKDYGF"
     gene            13192..13311
                     /locus_tag="KSS82_04505"
     CDS             13192..13311
                     /locus_tag="KSS82_04505"
                     /inference="COORDINATES: similar to AA
                     sequence:RefSeq:WP_019283457.1"
                     /note="Derived by automated computational analysis using
                     gene prediction method: Protein Homology."
                     /codon_start=1
                     /transl_table=11
                     /product="DUF3265 domain-containing protein"
                     /protein_id="QXC56197.1"
                     /db_xref="GI:2058661155"
                     /translation="MLNITNGSRGTANAWHFCYALVFVVTVLCGSLAVALSAP"
     gene            13340..13978
                     /locus_tag="KSS82_04510"
     CDS             13340..13978
                     /locus_tag="KSS82_04510"
                     /inference="COORDINATES: similar to AA
                     sequence:RefSeq:WP_006880108.1"
                     /note="Derived by automated computational analysis using
                     gene prediction method: Protein Homology."
                     /codon_start=1
                     /transl_table=11
                     /product="hypothetical protein"
                     /protein_id="QXC55567.1"
                     /db_xref="GI:2058660525"
                     /translation="MNKGQSTILLDERWKLEDFSILTKEYQQLYGFFHALRAIDEGKF
                     SNLEFERMPWLGGGSVVGFFSIIGKFVSHEDQPVVKRIQYASPGYIELTLLTEVAKDI
                     GIIVSALAGAITSAASTYHIIYSQYQKRKLTQLKIKELEAKQLREEITFVKSSIVELH
                     ETFQLNSKQVKALEQLSKGDELVQLKMLLALYRRAEPVAELQVQNKANFKNA"
     gene            14116..14874
                     /locus_tag="KSS82_04515"
     CDS             14116..14874
                     /locus_tag="KSS82_04515"
                     /inference="COORDINATES: similar to AA
                     sequence:RefSeq:WP_001887513.1"
                     /note="Derived by automated computational analysis using
                     gene prediction method: Protein Homology."
                     /codon_start=1
                     /transl_table=11
                     /product="hypothetical protein"
                     /protein_id="QXC55568.1"
                     /db_xref="GI:2058660526"
                     /translation="MEVQVVASLIGIVGITLSAIFSGFGYFFKIRTEKLRTTRQVLFY
                     LLEFRAYVLASSVSPTELYEKYLEQCQKYLDKKKIEGIAIPQQNQDLMLGYFSSVIEQ
                     ITPKLSESFIIEYEQTIISLSKENPILAFQLRGKDMATKLVSLQRVYLDQLQQSEMFT
                     SNESLGGFLKSQITEVHSKGLNEILDLLNQELKTVSKACGFIHYLQIRKITNNRSKPS
                     SDLDDIGIDELFDGLLSAYSRHVTLENTHTGNNG"
     gene            15170..15352
                     /locus_tag="KSS82_04520"
     CDS             15170..15352
                     /locus_tag="KSS82_04520"
                     /inference="COORDINATES: similar to AA
                     sequence:RefSeq:WP_016828895.1"
                     /note="Derived by automated computational analysis using
                     gene prediction method: Protein Homology."
                     /codon_start=1
                     /transl_table=11
                     /product="DUF645 family protein"
                     /protein_id="QXC55569.1"
                     /db_xref="GI:2058660527"
                     /translation="MLLDTPHGKLGFTKGCIIAESVFSLSRTLNRGQLNLDRFEFWLL
                     MSQLLVLDVCLSDAFA"
     gene            15567..16244
                     /locus_tag="KSS82_04525"
     CDS             15567..16244
                     /locus_tag="KSS82_04525"
                     /inference="COORDINATES: similar to AA
                     sequence:RefSeq:WP_000475967.1"
                     /note="Derived by automated computational analysis using
                     gene prediction method: Protein Homology."
                     /codon_start=1
                     /transl_table=11
                     /product="hypothetical protein"
                     /protein_id="QXC55570.1"
                     /db_xref="GI:2058660528"
                     /translation="MFKNSHLFFVPEELNLLRAFHRKQLEFVDGFVGNIEQHIETYTD
                     KVFIQQWAGDEGEVVEVEKQHIAGITEDEYDFKEIFTSVMPMYQRQSMLLTAWSMFEN
                     EIKTYYSRLASKVGAKPIKREKNSSDLAYMVSSLQAMGIVSEPSKRFIDAFNRLNDEV
                     RFVRIDWVHNGGKPVKSKFIEQTEGLAMNGSQIDISVAYIEEVMNLMWVLSTEITQSA
                     RTNLGGS"
     gene            16383..16772
                     /locus_tag="KSS82_04530"
     CDS             16383..16772
                     /locus_tag="KSS82_04530"
                     /inference="COORDINATES: ab initio
                     prediction:GeneMarkS-2+"
                     /note="Derived by automated computational analysis using
                     gene prediction method: GeneMarkS-2+."
                     /codon_start=1
                     /transl_table=11
                     /product="hypothetical protein"
                     /protein_id="QXC55571.1"
                     /db_xref="GI:2058660529"
                     /translation="MNEINKRAMELNEECFSVLSEISEFKPQFYHLFNTKKFSDFELK
                     LRGLREKLSKLDKDIAPHTNVPGDYNSIQMGAGKLSVCFNARNVALTTLTEAQRLLSS
                     HEGSAQFKATTIIALIAVLISLVSVVK"
     gene            17073..17200
                     /locus_tag="KSS82_04535"
                     /pseudo
     CDS             17073..17200
                     /locus_tag="KSS82_04535"
                     /inference="COORDINATES: similar to AA
                     sequence:RefSeq:WP_016828895.1"
                     /note="frameshifted; Derived by automated computational
                     analysis using gene prediction method: Protein Homology."
                     /pseudo
                     /codon_start=1
                     /transl_table=11
                     /product="DUF645 family protein"
     gene            17216..17254
                     /locus_tag="KSS82_04540"
     CDS             17216..17254
                     /locus_tag="KSS82_04540"
                     /inference="COORDINATES: protein motif:HMM:NF016746.1"
                     /note="Derived by automated computational analysis using
                     gene prediction method: Protein Homology."
                     /codon_start=1
                     /transl_table=11
                     /product="hypothetical protein"
                     /protein_id="QXC56198.1"
                     /db_xref="GI:2058661156"
                     /translation="MALDVCLCDASA"
     gene            17457..17945
                     /locus_tag="KSS82_04545"
     CDS             17457..17945
                     /locus_tag="KSS82_04545"
                     /inference="COORDINATES: similar to AA
                     sequence:RefSeq:WP_000424243.1"
                     /note="Derived by automated computational analysis using
                     gene prediction method: Protein Homology."
                     /codon_start=1
                     /transl_table=11
                     /product="hypothetical protein"
                     /protein_id="QXC55572.1"
                     /db_xref="GI:2058660530"
                     /translation="MELVFGYALGFLVLMPLLTLMHELGHAIPQLCMKKKVVIDLGGS
                     SLIPIIKVSRLFIRIAPFSTFHGFCSISSRLSRVGLVFTLLGGPLVTLFLAMLLNELR
                     MVDVGQWFTFLASFGFYFTVFQLVLTLAPMKYPSFSGGYSGTKSDGLRILEALRCNES
                     TP"
     gene            18094..18648
                     /locus_tag="KSS82_04550"
     CDS             18094..18648
                     /locus_tag="KSS82_04550"
                     /inference="COORDINATES: ab initio
                     prediction:GeneMarkS-2+"
                     /note="Derived by automated computational analysis using
                     gene prediction method: GeneMarkS-2+."
                     /codon_start=1
                     /transl_table=11
                     /product="hypothetical protein"
                     /protein_id="QXC55573.1"
                     /db_xref="GI:2058660531"
                     /translation="MENIFFLRMDKDVVATDPIFSPQYPYIHTIHGTCDNRELIKQQT
                     KVIFPKLDLSERELLDCIYRIKQELINSHQMDENAPRKQRCDLAIKYWLKTMKIGDAV
                     FVRSQDNQLYLCQVASYVQEKFFDEYGCFQRKVENVQLLDESSVPAEILNRTYGRKTI
                     ERNACEVVNVLFYKHFSSMIKKLA"
     gene            18945..19073
                     /locus_tag="KSS82_04555"
     CDS             18945..19073
                     /locus_tag="KSS82_04555"
                     /inference="COORDINATES: similar to AA
                     sequence:RefSeq:WP_017686288.1"
                     /note="Derived by automated computational analysis using
                     gene prediction method: Protein Homology."
                     /codon_start=1
                     /transl_table=11
                     /product="DUF645 family protein"
                     /protein_id="QXC55574.1"
                     /db_xref="GI:2058660532"
                     /translation="MLLDVPHRKFGFIKGCIIAVIWFSLSRTLNRGQLNLDRFEFW"
     gene            19089..19127
                     /locus_tag="KSS82_04560"
     CDS             19089..19127
                     /locus_tag="KSS82_04560"
                     /inference="COORDINATES: protein motif:HMM:NF016746.1"
                     /note="Derived by automated computational analysis using
                     gene prediction method: Protein Homology."
                     /codon_start=1
                     /transl_table=11
                     /product="hypothetical protein"
                     /protein_id="QXC56199.1"
                     /db_xref="GI:2058661157"
                     /translation="MALDVCLCDAFA"
     gene            19481..19609
                     /locus_tag="KSS82_04565"
     CDS             19481..19609
                     /locus_tag="KSS82_04565"
                     /inference="COORDINATES: similar to AA
                     sequence:RefSeq:WP_017686530.1"
                     /note="Derived by automated computational analysis using
                     gene prediction method: Protein Homology."
                     /codon_start=1
                     /transl_table=11
                     /product="DUF645 family protein"
                     /protein_id="QXC55575.1"
                     /db_xref="GI:2058660533"
                     /translation="MLFDVPHRKFGFTKSCIIAVIWLSLSRTLNRGQLSLDRFKFW"
     gene            19625..19663
                     /locus_tag="KSS82_04570"
     CDS             19625..19663
                     /locus_tag="KSS82_04570"
                     /inference="COORDINATES: protein motif:HMM:NF016746.1"
                     /note="Derived by automated computational analysis using
                     gene prediction method: Protein Homology."
                     /codon_start=1
                     /transl_table=11
                     /product="hypothetical protein"
                     /protein_id="QXC56200.1"
                     /db_xref="GI:2058661158"
                     /translation="MALDVCLCDAFA"
     gene            19861..20502
                     /locus_tag="KSS82_04575"
     CDS             19861..20502
                     /locus_tag="KSS82_04575"
                     /inference="COORDINATES: ab initio
                     prediction:GeneMarkS-2+"
                     /note="Derived by automated computational analysis using
                     gene prediction method: GeneMarkS-2+."
                     /codon_start=1
                     /transl_table=11
                     /product="hypothetical protein"
                     /protein_id="QXC55576.1"
                     /db_xref="GI:2058660534"
                     /translation="MKKNNYILPTLWETITDKQYVIPVSEYLELAFDSLLDNEIIKTV
                     PIVNLMLFGNNLRSSIKNQLLLKKILLFINSQSDLSTEKRDDFLLQLESNPKEKIRIG
                     EKLILVLDQADDMSKPELIGELFKAFVAQEFDFEIFSRLVDGVNRVPISALSDFLQHD
                     FYSVSTENTVALAFGGFMSFSVPIFVGSDEALISYKPNSLGDLLKKYCGKKFT"
     gene            complement(20666..21301)
                     /locus_tag="KSS82_04580"
     CDS             complement(20666..21301)
                     /locus_tag="KSS82_04580"
                     /inference="COORDINATES: similar to AA
                     sequence:RefSeq:WP_017094764.1"
                     /note="Derived by automated computational analysis using
                     gene prediction method: Protein Homology."
                     /codon_start=1
                     /transl_table=11
                     /product="SDR family NAD(P)-dependent oxidoreductase"
                     /protein_id="QXC55577.1"
                     /db_xref="GI:2058660535"
                     /translation="MMNIAIWGAASGLGAAMVDYFHKQGTNVIAIARTPSKNPMLTEY
                     NVTSICCDATDKEQVEKAVSELPENTFNISTMGSFHSDNPVDYIGHRYLTDALENTSS
                     TRLLLVTSLGCGDSWQYLSDRAKRGFGAAVREKTLAEAWLQSSNLDYIILRPGGLKDG
                     APTDQGELSQNFEVHGAITRGEVARLSHELISSDENFGKIFQCVDPNIAPY"
     gene            21611..22036
                     /locus_tag="KSS82_04585"
     CDS             21611..22036
                     /locus_tag="KSS82_04585"
                     /inference="COORDINATES: similar to AA
                     sequence:RefSeq:WP_002162752.1"
                     /note="Derived by automated computational analysis using
                     gene prediction method: Protein Homology."
                     /codon_start=1
                     /transl_table=11
                     /product="hypothetical protein"
                     /protein_id="QXC55578.1"
                     /db_xref="GI:2058660536"
                     /translation="MKKSLMVLTMLVALVGCDDATKAIDEAQAVSNKAIDSLQQKADS
                     LNLKDLNLDVLGDATQKAQEFTQSIDLLFNTDFTDHQAVVAATEKISNSYSCLVDVSS
                     EATAENLLDRIVSSVKNDQVLAIIEKGVAQAKTAKECVM"
     gene            22354..22525
                     /locus_tag="KSS82_04590"
                     /pseudo
     CDS             22354..22525
                     /locus_tag="KSS82_04590"
                     /inference="COORDINATES: similar to AA
                     sequence:RefSeq:WP_001882300.1"
                     /note="frameshifted; Derived by automated computational
                     analysis using gene prediction method: Protein Homology."
                     /pseudo
                     /codon_start=1
                     /transl_table=11
                     /product="DUF645 family protein"
     gene            22786..23067
                     /locus_tag="KSS82_04595"
     CDS             22786..23067
                     /locus_tag="KSS82_04595"
                     /inference="COORDINATES: similar to AA
                     sequence:RefSeq:WP_000086652.1"
                     /note="Derived by automated computational analysis using
                     gene prediction method: Protein Homology."
                     /codon_start=1
                     /transl_table=11
                     /product="type II toxin-antitoxin system Phd/YefM family
                     antitoxin"
                     /protein_id="QXC55579.1"
                     /db_xref="GI:2058660537"
                     /translation="MSRIHLDQDIQPLSEFRAGVASFIKQINETRRPLVITQRGKGVA
                     VVLDVAEYEAMQEKIELLEEMRTAEAQLAAGLGISNEDARSQVLGRIIK"
     gene            23064..23351
                     /locus_tag="KSS82_04600"
     CDS             23064..23351
                     /locus_tag="KSS82_04600"
                     /inference="COORDINATES: similar to AA
                     sequence:RefSeq:WP_000869988.1"
                     /note="Derived by automated computational analysis using
                     gene prediction method: Protein Homology."
                     /codon_start=1
                     /transl_table=11
                     /product="type II toxin-antitoxin system RelE/ParE family
                     toxin"
                     /protein_id="QXC55580.1"
                     /db_xref="GI:2058660538"
                     /translation="MKVVWSPLALQKLGDAAEFIALDNPSAAEKWVNEVFDKTELLGS
                     MPEMGRMVPEMPHTNYREIIFGHYRIIYSLSHEIRVLTVRNCRQLLTEHDV"
     gene            23661..23840
                     /locus_tag="KSS82_04605"
     CDS             23661..23840
                     /locus_tag="KSS82_04605"
                     /inference="COORDINATES: similar to AA
                     sequence:RefSeq:WP_002021999.1"
                     /note="Derived by automated computational analysis using
                     gene prediction method: Protein Homology."
                     /codon_start=1
                     /transl_table=11
                     /product="DUF645 family protein"
                     /protein_id="QXC55581.1"
                     /db_xref="GI:2058660539"
                     /translation="MLDVPLGKFGFTKGSVIAVILLSLSRTLNRGQLNLYCFEFWLST
                     SQLLALDVCLFDAFA"
     gene            24443..24931
                     /locus_tag="KSS82_04610"
     CDS             24443..24931
                     /locus_tag="KSS82_04610"
                     /inference="COORDINATES: ab initio
                     prediction:GeneMarkS-2+"
                     /note="Derived by automated computational analysis using
                     gene prediction method: GeneMarkS-2+."
                     /codon_start=1
                     /transl_table=11
                     /product="hypothetical protein"
                     /protein_id="QXC55582.1"
                     /db_xref="GI:2058660540"
                     /translation="MDIEVFKTVVPLVGSFLGAAFGAHLTLSRSKKEKIWDEKRELYS
                     RVIIALEDISYWAEQVRSEHCCEYTSRPDSNFDESMRDIQKLTVSGRLVMNDEFYNLL
                     VSVNNSLRAESFNAHEAAQEAFDNPQSDHLFRHAVRVRDIAEEHLPKLIKAAKRDLPK
                     RT"
     gene            25075..25869
                     /locus_tag="KSS82_04615"
     CDS             25075..25869
                     /locus_tag="KSS82_04615"
                     /inference="COORDINATES: ab initio
                     prediction:GeneMarkS-2+"
                     /note="Derived by automated computational analysis using
                     gene prediction method: GeneMarkS-2+."
                     /codon_start=1
                     /transl_table=11
                     /product="lysis protein"
                     /protein_id="QXC55583.1"
                     /db_xref="GI:2058660541"
                     /translation="MIEDITNSVKAELYGRAVSPLFGAFFLSWAVWNWKFWLVVFSSM
                     EVSEKIDFIDGVLYSGWLQPLVFLVMGPLLTALAYIYIYPIPARFVYKHSGKQQRQLK
                     AIKVEIEDEMPMTQEEHNRLRQKISNLESAYYAELASKDSEIDRLRALIESSRNIKQP
                     PIVETSTDVRAKNLVHNSKQFPLTDTDQPIITEFEVNGEIYTLGQDFSKSRPGETNVV
                     KLRGEFNLHDVIHVRFKTNKPLLEAQYYRVFDGYGQRNITEQEFEM"
     gene            25939..27128
                     /locus_tag="KSS82_04620"
     CDS             join(25939..26197,26197..27128)
                     /locus_tag="KSS82_04620"
                     /inference="COORDINATES: similar to AA
                     sequence:RefSeq:WP_076612096.1"
                     /ribosomal_slippage
                     /note="programmed frameshift; Derived by automated
                     computational analysis using gene prediction method:
                     Protein Homology."
                     /codon_start=1
                     /transl_table=11
                     /product="IS3 family transposase"
                     /protein_id="QXC56201.1"
                     /db_xref="GI:2058661159"
                     /translation="MAKKKGPNFSPEFRLETAQLVLDQGYSQKEAAQAMGVGYSTIGK
                     WVNQLREERSGKSPKAMPMTPEQIEIRELKKRIERLELEKEVPKKGYRSVDVGLHEHF
                     SLIEKLNKSHRARYPVAWLCEVFGVQRSSYRYWLSRESQICPETVCLHSAIRQIHRES
                     NGSAGARTIADIATARGFALSRYRAGRLMKKLELVSCQQPKHAYKKANQEHVDIPNRL
                     DRQFDVVAPNQVWCGDVTYVWTGTRWAYLAVVLDLFARKPVGWALSHSPDSELTKQAL
                     SMAFEQRGRPKGVMFHSDQGSHYTSRSFRQLLWRYQITQSLSRRGNCWDNSPMERFFR
                     SLKTEWIPEIGYRNFTEAKLAITQYILGYYSNIRPHHYNGGLSPNESERRYWLNYKPV
                     ASFT"
     gene            27559..27741
                     /locus_tag="KSS82_04625"
     CDS             27559..27741
                     /locus_tag="KSS82_04625"
                     /inference="COORDINATES: similar to AA
                     sequence:RefSeq:WP_019281482.1"
                     /note="Derived by automated computational analysis using
                     gene prediction method: Protein Homology."
                     /codon_start=1
                     /transl_table=11
                     /product="DUF645 family protein"
                     /protein_id="QXC56202.1"
                     /db_xref="GI:2058661160"
                     /translation="MLSDVQHGQFSFTKDVITAEIMLSLSWTLNRGQLNLDRFEFWQL
                     TSQLLALDVCMFDAFA"
     gene            27939..28493
                     /locus_tag="KSS82_04630"
     CDS             27939..28493
                     /locus_tag="KSS82_04630"
                     /inference="COORDINATES: ab initio
                     prediction:GeneMarkS-2+"
                     /note="Derived by automated computational analysis using
                     gene prediction method: GeneMarkS-2+."
                     /codon_start=1
                     /transl_table=11
                     /product="hypothetical protein"
                     /protein_id="QXC55584.1"
                     /db_xref="GI:2058660542"
                     /translation="MAKLTRKELLIKLEKIVGSSCYNGNIQNWGANGEWLGEGRAFRY
                     PIRINGLSTRTSIKTDVTDHDLQAAYYAFGANQLHIIRALDEVLDFIEYEYGVDIPKT
                     KIKPKKDKADPKQKTECAYCGKMVVDIVQHVSQSHPDYWQKYTSSNDVSHRLSGKSRC
                     NSCGSFLKSLENHAEKCPKTLERN"
     gene            28456..28599
                     /locus_tag="KSS82_04635"
     CDS             28456..28599
                     /locus_tag="KSS82_04635"
                     /inference="COORDINATES: similar to AA
                     sequence:RefSeq:WP_005445662.1"
                     /note="Derived by automated computational analysis using
                     gene prediction method: Protein Homology."
                     /codon_start=1
                     /transl_table=11
                     /product="DUF3265 domain-containing protein"
                     /protein_id="QXC55585.1"
                     /db_xref="GI:2058660543"
                     /translation="MLRNVLKLWNATNKLFKSDSQRVAFLLCVVLVFMVACGGIGIAL
                     LTP"
     gene            28729..29835
                     /locus_tag="KSS82_04640"
     CDS             28729..29835
                     /locus_tag="KSS82_04640"
                     /inference="COORDINATES: similar to AA
                     sequence:RefSeq:WP_002022117.1"
                     /note="Derived by automated computational analysis using
                     gene prediction method: Protein Homology."
                     /codon_start=1
                     /transl_table=11
                     /product="PAAR domain-containing protein"
                     /protein_id="QXC55586.1"
                     /db_xref="GI:2058660544"
                     /translation="MFSIGIGSKTSTGGEVVEGNNGIMMNGLVASSVGHQATCKSGRK
                     ECAGIGPIVAVGPRDVNLPAGPAARVGDYVDCGCPPGSNVLVGSSSVQIGSSSVSANV
                     TPAQRSLSSMNSAASASSAASNSSSVAGSAVPKINPNNMYWPPYNPLAPEGEKEIKLE
                     YTQEIVKFAVLEPKEWTAFFDRFDVVKNLKDTATGLYNARETAKALGGVGVTAFVRTI
                     DGVDYVILKNYEYWSQTLLHGGVFKADNARVVKLGLGALDSAKGMVRYVRVSAPMEIL
                     VGSAINVLQFIVNDEYTLAKLGVDEAKLFVHALTVAGVSLAAGSLVALVTPVTFLVGS
                     SILVLSNLTVWGVDKWTGFESKLIEVVVDTFDGK"
     gene            29825..30241
                     /locus_tag="KSS82_04645"
     CDS             29825..30241
                     /locus_tag="KSS82_04645"
                     /inference="COORDINATES: similar to AA
                     sequence:RefSeq:WP_000247517.1"
                     /note="Derived by automated computational analysis using
                     gene prediction method: Protein Homology."
                     /codon_start=1
                     /transl_table=11
                     /product="hypothetical protein"
                     /protein_id="QXC55587.1"
                     /db_xref="GI:2058660545"
                     /translation="MVNKLKKGLLGSLVFFIGGLWLSISMAMPLFTVESNLEIVRFSW
                     LGLPIIGAFAFTGLFGAVVVALILSLMQGKQIMRSAKFVLIPAMLMGFLGAGVNYANY
                     HFVIKPMGLVACPKMAGYGKNLLIDYVKNIDNCQSD"
     gene            30547..30729
                     /locus_tag="KSS82_04650"
     CDS             30547..30729
                     /locus_tag="KSS82_04650"
                     /inference="COORDINATES: similar to AA
                     sequence:RefSeq:WP_016828895.1"
                     /note="Derived by automated computational analysis using
                     gene prediction method: Protein Homology."
                     /codon_start=1
                     /transl_table=11
                     /product="DUF645 family protein"
                     /protein_id="QXC56203.1"
                     /db_xref="GI:2058661161"
                     /translation="MLLDAPHGKFGFTKGCIIAESVLSLSRTLNPGQLSLDRFRFWQL
                     TSQLLALDVCLRDAFA"
     gene            30927..31496
                     /locus_tag="KSS82_04655"
     CDS             30927..31496
                     /locus_tag="KSS82_04655"
                     /inference="COORDINATES: ab initio
                     prediction:GeneMarkS-2+"
                     /note="Derived by automated computational analysis using
                     gene prediction method: GeneMarkS-2+."
                     /codon_start=1
                     /transl_table=11
                     /product="hypothetical protein"
                     /protein_id="QXC55588.1"
                     /db_xref="GI:2058660546"
                     /translation="MSHMFDIAELRQKIFIVQNVIQASEAFVKEHCIGVKEYEELYDR
                     SSYLVMVKSLVSSSLVEISIKLRSLDDSMKRNRQSYSFDHSPKDFVLAICGDEGISFR
                     ESCNKIIHADGFYLNIQSSYSCHEDLQWWGGAIRVQGVKYPNQKNEQKWEYLISLYCW
                     CNEALRFINKIEAEAIKIQIQSEDVAFFS"
     gene            31630..32112
                     /locus_tag="KSS82_04660"
     CDS             31630..32112
                     /locus_tag="KSS82_04660"
                     /inference="COORDINATES: similar to AA
                     sequence:RefSeq:WP_000422937.1"
                     /note="Derived by automated computational analysis using
                     gene prediction method: Protein Homology."
                     /codon_start=1
                     /transl_table=11
                     /product="GNAT family N-acetyltransferase"
                     /protein_id="QXC55589.1"
                     /db_xref="GI:2058660547"
                     /translation="MELQQLNQRHLKCLLDHICLDSELTFCEGAVPPKHVLIRSYEQL
                     QNSKAEIWSLPYMMSVGNNVVGFCGFKDEPQDGEVEIGYNVSPYKQGRGFAKLAVNQL
                     CQLAFNMDSIESVVALISSANLASLNVVRANNFVFIGFVVDSDNEKLEKWVLQRASCA
                     "
     gene            complement(32268..32609)
                     /locus_tag="KSS82_04665"
     CDS             complement(32268..32609)
                     /locus_tag="KSS82_04665"
                     /inference="COORDINATES: similar to AA
                     sequence:RefSeq:WP_000569062.1"
                     /note="Derived by automated computational analysis using
                     gene prediction method: Protein Homology."
                     /codon_start=1
                     /transl_table=11
                     /product="hypothetical protein"
                     /protein_id="QXC55590.1"
                     /db_xref="GI:2058660548"
                     /translation="MIEFIKSFIAWYALIWALPGTIVGVVLALGTEERIAWLDKQLSK
                     DAEKLHANYQCMTSYNIFSRYIDYCVTYPVIRHRSHDIPRTIGIFMWVNTIGIWSWII
                     GFISAVASKLL"
     gene            complement(32606..33880)
                     /locus_tag="KSS82_04670"
     CDS             complement(32606..33880)
                     /locus_tag="KSS82_04670"
                     /inference="COORDINATES: similar to AA
                     sequence:RefSeq:WP_001250796.1"
                     /note="Derived by automated computational analysis using
                     gene prediction method: Protein Homology."
                     /codon_start=1
                     /transl_table=11
                     /product="hypothetical protein"
                     /protein_id="QXC56204.1"
                     /db_xref="GI:2058661162"
                     /translation="MRREWEKSSAALKAAEARNFAPLGSSVPSVQSLLKPEPIQETTR
                     EKVERQRKERLEQSEKDWAKLQDQQKNTEEFMLGWTQNTLTQPQEQLWADLFTAETSE
                     EQKQFIKQCNTHLNNPVREGEIIIVPTTKPTNEQEKKALADLQEDAQAASTELAKLTD
                     ELVATVNRHLELLDYYANQAFAKIKQDGLPSDYYAYASLGVGMATAGVEQRLKNISDV
                     LLEINDLYASQVAMASRTGGINYGPFVAERAELFKKLDGSFAGLSKRSVKLPIYTQVK
                     RNLKLSTKSVIHHSDEILKTGFVKNLGKRIANVSIGITAAKGVGYVGLVLGAASGVNN
                     IYEACKVDSTGNCGQTTSVEIGGFMGGLVVGGKLATWAVGGTLLLVGTASAPVVAVAS
                     IGAFIAGGTIGGIMGSTAGKFAGEIFYEWITE"
     gene            34729..35280
                     /locus_tag="KSS82_04675"
     CDS             34729..35280
                     /locus_tag="KSS82_04675"
                     /inference="COORDINATES: similar to AA
                     sequence:RefSeq:WP_017821458.1"
                     /note="Derived by automated computational analysis using
                     gene prediction method: Protein Homology."
                     /codon_start=1
                     /transl_table=11
                     /product="sugar O-acetyltransferase"
                     /protein_id="QXC55591.1"
                     /db_xref="GI:2058660549"
                     /translation="MTEREKMLSGEYYDPSDAELVKLRLEARLLTEKLNQTSVNCPDK
                     RVEIIKSLLGSTGSSIHIESTFNCDYGLNIHVGENFYANFGCVILDVAEVRIGDNCFI
                     APQVGIYTATHPIDPIQRNSGLEFGKPIRIGNNCWIGGHATINPGVTLGDNVVVASGA
                     VVTKSFGSNVVIGGNPARVLKEI"
     gene            35509..35646
                     /locus_tag="KSS82_04680"
     CDS             35509..35646
                     /locus_tag="KSS82_04680"
                     /inference="COORDINATES: similar to AA
                     sequence:RefSeq:WP_000757220.1"
                     /note="Derived by automated computational analysis using
                     gene prediction method: Protein Homology."
                     /codon_start=1
                     /transl_table=11
                     /product="YHYH domain-containing protein"
                     /protein_id="QXC55592.1"
                     /db_xref="GI:2058660550"
                     /translation="MKKVLVIFVACFGLVGTAFAHSGGTDSNGCHTNHKTGEYHCHKR
                     K"
     gene            35886..36998
                     /locus_tag="KSS82_04685"
     CDS             35886..36998
                     /locus_tag="KSS82_04685"
                     /inference="COORDINATES: protein motif:HMM:NF014825.1"
                     /note="Derived by automated computational analysis using
                     gene prediction method: Protein Homology."
                     /codon_start=1
                     /transl_table=11
                     /product="SEC-C domain-containing protein"
                     /protein_id="QXC55593.1"
                     /db_xref="GI:2058660551"
                     /translation="MKLGRNEPCWCGSKKKYKRCHLGRDKQAPVDKGTIMKEMNSFNS
                     KKLCSVPESMKSECSKKIIKAHSVSKSSSLKAIAADGHVYTTFKTNHDFSMSKRVQPK
                     KVGINQASVFTGFCSTHDKHIFAPIEDNAFDKSPHHCFLVAYRSLCRELFVKESAANT
                     FSFAQELDKGKSLSEQVMIQKMAKYYGSNNDLTMGDLRYLKQKLDHMFTAAAFDDLHH
                     LVVELELPPRVMTSAVLGYTVGFDGELLQTISNDPKDIPDYVFINSFASENKGYIVLS
                     WLKEHSRSNLKFINQLLQTGSVSNSLSIFTFAMVENIYISPEWWESLNKAEQEKICAI
                     YAQGATEHTDNDVLVGIPVLDENPLINTVTVGEFAL"
     gene            37155..37832
                     /locus_tag="KSS82_04690"
     CDS             37155..37832
                     /locus_tag="KSS82_04690"
                     /inference="COORDINATES: similar to AA
                     sequence:RefSeq:WP_004407527.1"
                     /note="Derived by automated computational analysis using
                     gene prediction method: Protein Homology."
                     /codon_start=1
                     /transl_table=11
                     /product="hypothetical protein"
                     /protein_id="QXC55594.1"
                     /db_xref="GI:2058660552"
                     /translation="MFKNSHLFFVPEELNLLRAFHRKQLEFVDGFVGNIEQHIETYTD
                     KVFIQQWAGDEGEVVEVEKQHIAGITEDEYDFKEIFTSVMPMYQRQSMLLTAWSMFEN
                     EIKTYYSRLASKVGAKPIKREKDSSDLAYMVSSLQAMGIVSEPSKRFIDAFNRLNDEV
                     RFVRIDWVHNGGKPVKSKFIEQTEGLAMNGSQIDISVAYIEEVTNLMWVLSTEITQSA
                     RTNLGGS"
     gene            37987..38589
                     /locus_tag="KSS82_04695"
     CDS             37987..38589
                     /locus_tag="KSS82_04695"
                     /inference="COORDINATES: similar to AA
                     sequence:RefSeq:WP_017082237.1"
                     /note="Derived by automated computational analysis using
                     gene prediction method: Protein Homology."
                     /codon_start=1
                     /transl_table=11
                     /product="DUF4145 domain-containing protein"
                     /protein_id="QXC55595.1"
                     /db_xref="GI:2058660553"
                     /translation="MNLTGNLKLSRCPHCSVASPLLNIKDQFQTRDEANLNPRMWGIY
                     ICTSCGGVITAWAHNSGQIVQEFFPEIQLISEDIPEIPRTYLQQAYSSFHAPAGAVML
                     AASAVDSMLKHKGLTDGSLYSRIKKACELHIITDDMAQWAHEVRLDANDQRHADQNAS
                     LPSQSDAKRVFDFALSLAEILFVLPSRVARGIEQAESSNG"
     gene            38733..39071
                     /locus_tag="KSS82_04700"
     CDS             38733..39071
                     /locus_tag="KSS82_04700"
                     /inference="COORDINATES: ab initio
                     prediction:GeneMarkS-2+"
                     /note="Derived by automated computational analysis using
                     gene prediction method: GeneMarkS-2+."
                     /codon_start=1
                     /transl_table=11
                     /product="hypothetical protein"
                     /protein_id="QXC56220.1"
                     /db_xref="GI:2058661178"
                     /translation="MKKFLASIVLSNLIAVACVYLFEFSFGYLKIAFLKDYAFYSMLI
                     LLVLGAFFSFSGHGVGYSDPSNVAGVAASSLIDNDSAKKTVVTRLESTGLGHRFLIAS
                     LLPLIFCFIV"
     gene            39248..39661
                     /locus_tag="KSS82_04705"
     CDS             39248..39661
                     /locus_tag="KSS82_04705"
                     /inference="COORDINATES: similar to AA
                     sequence:RefSeq:WP_001915592.1"
                     /note="Derived by automated computational analysis using
                     gene prediction method: Protein Homology."
                     /codon_start=1
                     /transl_table=11
                     /product="GNAT family N-acetyltransferase"
                     /protein_id="QXC55596.1"
                     /db_xref="GI:2058660554"
                     /translation="MEVEYFVNRPITPEQFVELLNQTTLGARRPTDNYECISGMLANT
                     DLLVSAWIGERLVGIARSVTDFHYCCYLSDLAVSEQVQSKGIGKELIRQTFVSLKKGC
                     KLILLAAPQATEYYPKIGFKQHNSAWLMSDLEELL"
     gene            39982..40161
                     /locus_tag="KSS82_04710"
     CDS             39982..40161
                     /locus_tag="KSS82_04710"
                     /inference="COORDINATES: similar to AA
                     sequence:RefSeq:WP_002029767.1"
                     /note="Derived by automated computational analysis using
                     gene prediction method: Protein Homology."
                     /codon_start=1
                     /transl_table=11
                     /product="DUF645 family protein"
                     /protein_id="QXC55597.1"
                     /db_xref="GI:2058660555"
                     /translation="MLDVPHGKFGFTKGCIIAVILLSLSWTLNRGQLSLDRFKFWQPT
                     SQLWALDMCLCDASA"
     gene            40514..40667
                     /locus_tag="KSS82_04715"
                     /pseudo
     CDS             40514..40667
                     /locus_tag="KSS82_04715"
                     /inference="COORDINATES: similar to AA
                     sequence:RefSeq:WP_017686288.1"
                     /note="frameshifted; internal stop; Derived by automated
                     computational analysis using gene prediction method:
                     Protein Homology."
                     /pseudo
                     /codon_start=1
                     /transl_table=11
                     /product="DUF645 family protein"
     gene            41179..41304
                     /locus_tag="KSS82_04720"
                     /pseudo
     CDS             41179..41304
                     /locus_tag="KSS82_04720"
                     /inference="COORDINATES: similar to AA
                     sequence:RefSeq:WP_019281455.1"
                     /note="internal stop; Derived by automated computational
                     analysis using gene prediction method: Protein Homology."
                     /pseudo
                     /codon_start=1
                     /transl_table=11
                     /product="DUF3265 domain-containing protein"
     gene            41352..41651
                     /locus_tag="KSS82_04725"
     CDS             41352..41651
                     /locus_tag="KSS82_04725"
                     /inference="COORDINATES: ab initio
                     prediction:GeneMarkS-2+"
                     /note="Derived by automated computational analysis using
                     gene prediction method: GeneMarkS-2+."
                     /codon_start=1
                     /transl_table=11
                     /product="hypothetical protein"
                     /protein_id="QXC55598.1"
                     /db_xref="GI:2058660556"
                     /translation="MKFTMWERFRGFVSRNPEEYWFNHFTDEEKKLRKMDVWELAEVI
                     CDGSISSQRDERKIVAEYMLQQRLAKIQSNATYVSALTSAIFGVVGVIVGALLNS"
     gene            41808..42371
                     /locus_tag="KSS82_04730"
     CDS             41808..42371
                     /locus_tag="KSS82_04730"
                     /inference="COORDINATES: ab initio
                     prediction:GeneMarkS-2+"
                     /note="Derived by automated computational analysis using
                     gene prediction method: GeneMarkS-2+."
                     /codon_start=1
                     /transl_table=11
                     /product="hypothetical protein"
                     /protein_id="QXC55599.1"
                     /db_xref="GI:2058660557"
                     /translation="MTEAKVINVPIHIVDPVKNSIDLMVDKLSVITEFKLWYAFYHQI
                     IDGNYEVQNAEFSEAFHKLWTISGHHIREQINDDKKLLQLLSKFLPPYKEESILLFRG
                     EALDSYNKQQIGFCWTPVRDKAEQFACGLNAVGSGGILLSCECQSNWILSSPSEHSKY
                     LGEYEYTVNPFLLENVIGLTRFPALGS"
     gene            42433..42828
                     /locus_tag="KSS82_04735"
     CDS             42433..42828
                     /locus_tag="KSS82_04735"
                     /inference="COORDINATES: similar to AA
                     sequence:RefSeq:WP_001889179.1"
                     /note="Derived by automated computational analysis using
                     gene prediction method: Protein Homology."
                     /codon_start=1
                     /transl_table=11
                     /product="DUF4144 domain-containing protein"
                     /protein_id="QXC55600.1"
                     /db_xref="GI:2058660558"
                     /translation="MVMAVVFEFCGVRCQPLRRALCLSEKFMVNWPCILKLDGDDELV
                     YLGSEADLNCECVDLIVSPSDRVIDSEGFVYSIVSDGSAVNLIENSTQISVEEASRLI
                     QRHEFCLAEVCLTKIQFETVAEAFNCLKS"
     gene            43142..43346
                     /locus_tag="KSS82_04740"
                     /pseudo
     CDS             43142..43346
                     /locus_tag="KSS82_04740"
                     /inference="COORDINATES: similar to AA
                     sequence:RefSeq:WP_001970956.1"
                     /note="frameshifted; Derived by automated computational
                     analysis using gene prediction method: Protein Homology."
                     /pseudo
                     /codon_start=1
                     /transl_table=11
                     /product="DUF645 family protein"
     gene            43679..43855
                     /locus_tag="KSS82_04745"
     CDS             43679..43855
                     /locus_tag="KSS82_04745"
                     /inference="COORDINATES: similar to AA
                     sequence:RefSeq:WP_001947575.1"
                     /note="Derived by automated computational analysis using
                     gene prediction method: Protein Homology."
                     /codon_start=1
                     /transl_table=11
                     /product="DUF645 family protein"
                     /protein_id="QXC55601.1"
                     /db_xref="GI:2058660559"
                     /translation="MDVQHWQLGFTNGFVIAEIVLSLSRNLSRGQLNLDHFKFWLPTS
                     QLLVLDVCLFDAFA"
     gene            44059..44865
                     /locus_tag="KSS82_04750"
     CDS             44059..44865
                     /locus_tag="KSS82_04750"
                     /inference="COORDINATES: similar to AA
                     sequence:RefSeq:WP_017090703.1"
                     /note="Derived by automated computational analysis using
                     gene prediction method: Protein Homology."
                     /codon_start=1
                     /transl_table=11
                     /product="hypothetical protein"
                     /protein_id="QXC55602.1"
                     /db_xref="GI:2058660560"
                     /translation="MDDFFKTKVGFTVGLLATIFAIKPLIDQYGDLGFLFFGMSLTIK
                     AAYLLLISVLGLAVYFISLQFASSKHSEWLDKLSNACYSFALIIPPIFSLFWGVTILL
                     AQVSKLFEQLSPEVISGVAAFLTGYVGKNVYLFIARSIKQKFLDAENTNAKNQILDSL
                     NRASELNKSGMYDLAVFEASKVLESTLRQLLNELAPNSKMVSMYHLQQLASKHSILES
                     RDIELLDEVRRNRNVTVHDQKAISAETSERVINLCRELLVKLSTYEAQAA"
     gene            45037..45318
                     /locus_tag="KSS82_04755"
     CDS             45037..45318
                     /locus_tag="KSS82_04755"
                     /inference="COORDINATES: similar to AA
                     sequence:RefSeq:WP_001100051.1"
                     /note="Derived by automated computational analysis using
                     gene prediction method: Protein Homology."
                     /codon_start=1
                     /transl_table=11
                     /product="hypothetical protein"
                     /protein_id="QXC55603.1"
                     /db_xref="GI:2058660561"
                     /translation="MNVDKAKKRIAKRISRGFKGYPQISLEYFGKTPDLATEVVITYL
                     SEETAEPQVQRFVSEKDVREDEAIQSVLLKIIERADANTVTEKTVISAC"
     gene            45497..46711
                     /locus_tag="KSS82_04760"
     CDS             45497..46711
                     /locus_tag="KSS82_04760"
                     /inference="COORDINATES: similar to AA
                     sequence:RefSeq:WP_001966036.1"
                     /note="Derived by automated computational analysis using
                     gene prediction method: Protein Homology."
                     /codon_start=1
                     /transl_table=11
                     /product="DUF3644 domain-containing protein"
                     /protein_id="QXC55604.1"
                     /db_xref="GI:2058660562"
                     /translation="MSKKKWSQVDKAYTFFLESFKAGHEFSLEELAENTGWSVSTVKT
                     YLGKKWALLLERGSRGFKVTEAITTFNVTTFRQHQSQKDEVDKYLHQIMLEKSISACI
                     SAIEIYNKPNFLHREETFSILMTNAWELLLKSKLVKEAGDSPQAIHIVNKGDVVISPS
                     GNPKTIALGTALNRLLANGSVPAVVGDNIRLLMNIRDDSVHFVCGDLELSTRIQEIGT
                     ASLKNFMTLAMHWFNYDFSRYNFYLMPVSFFHLSDVASFSVDSTVKSNLLNYLKSIEK
                     EHEHDKDANYAISLKLHTKLVKTTNDEALQVRLTNDPDAPEIVFSEEDALKNYPHDYN
                     ELLDILKARYTNFKQNKVFHDQMRILKAEGERYCKVRRLDPDNPKSINKTFYHNRVID
                     QFDQWYERVRVK"
     gene            46903..47226
                     /locus_tag="KSS82_04765"
     CDS             46903..47226
                     /locus_tag="KSS82_04765"
                     /inference="COORDINATES: similar to AA
                     sequence:RefSeq:WP_001910068.1"
                     /note="Derived by automated computational analysis using
                     gene prediction method: Protein Homology."
                     /codon_start=1
                     /transl_table=11
                     /product="DUF3709 domain-containing protein"
                     /protein_id="QXC55605.1"
                     /db_xref="GI:2058660563"
                     /translation="MSTIQYCFSLPNEAAVYLALKNRGDCLIVLLSLREVSVVGSSRF
                     EQFGAFTYRLKVCRQLNIVLRCLMKRQCVCRCKFQCDCLIELSCPCVVSEFVGEVFYI
                     GLVAK"
     gene            47598..48695
                     /locus_tag="KSS82_04770"
     CDS             47598..48695
                     /locus_tag="KSS82_04770"
                     /inference="COORDINATES: similar to AA
                     sequence:RefSeq:WP_001923960.1"
                     /note="Derived by automated computational analysis using
                     gene prediction method: Protein Homology."
                     /codon_start=1
                     /transl_table=11
                     /product="PAAR domain-containing protein"
                     /protein_id="QXC55606.1"
                     /db_xref="GI:2058660564"
                     /translation="MFSIGIGSKTSTGGEVIEGNNGIMMNGLVASSVGHQATCKSGRK
                     ECAGIGPIVAVGPRDVNLPAGPAARVGDYVDCGCPPGSNVLVGSSSVQIGSSSVSASI
                     APAQRSLSSMNSAASSLSATSNSSSAAGAAVPKINPNNMYWPPYNPLAPEGEKEIKLE
                     YTQEIVKFAVLEPKEWTAFFDRFDVVKNLKDTATGLYNARETAKALGGVGVTAFVRTI
                     DGVDYVILKNYEYWSQTLLHGGVFKADNARVVKLGLGALDSAKGMVRYVRVSAPMEIL
                     VGSAINVLQFIVNDEYTLAKLGVDQAKLFVHAFIVAGVALGAGAVFTGVAATVTGKLV
                     ILVLSNAFVWGVDKWTDFEKKIIEQTMKLGE"
     gene            48695..49099
                     /locus_tag="KSS82_04775"
     CDS             48695..49099
                     /locus_tag="KSS82_04775"
                     /inference="COORDINATES: ab initio
                     prediction:GeneMarkS-2+"
                     /note="Derived by automated computational analysis using
                     gene prediction method: GeneMarkS-2+."
                     /codon_start=1
                     /transl_table=11
                     /product="hypothetical protein"
                     /protein_id="QXC55607.1"
                     /db_xref="GI:2058660565"
                     /translation="MLKLIFVYVLAVAFFIGGFGFFSHIFIWPFFDVSPEVVSADPYY
                     FVSLILGLSAGFFMMAPVNILSKHLRGKELKITTLAIVSMSFGVFALVLNMFLYSEVI
                     SPLGLTECNARAGYNKNLLTDYVKNIESCRSD"
     gene            49396..49578
                     /locus_tag="KSS82_04780"
     CDS             49396..49578
                     /locus_tag="KSS82_04780"
                     /inference="COORDINATES: similar to AA
                     sequence:RefSeq:WP_017686530.1"
                     /note="Derived by automated computational analysis using
                     gene prediction method: Protein Homology."
                     /codon_start=1
                     /transl_table=11
                     /product="DUF645 family protein"
                     /protein_id="QXC55608.1"
                     /db_xref="GI:2058660566"
                     /translation="MLLDFQHGQFGFTNSCIIAVIWLSLSPTLNLGQLNLDRFKFWLP
                     TSQLLVLGVCLFDAFA"
     gene            complement(49806..50471)
                     /locus_tag="KSS82_04785"
     CDS             complement(49806..50471)
                     /locus_tag="KSS82_04785"
                     /inference="COORDINATES: similar to AA
                     sequence:RefSeq:WP_017107498.1"
                     /note="Derived by automated computational analysis using
                     gene prediction method: Protein Homology."
                     /codon_start=1
                     /transl_table=11
                     /product="hypothetical protein"
                     /protein_id="QXC56205.1"
                     /db_xref="GI:2058661163"
                     /translation="MGINQSLAHLSDSGSSSFNEVKNQHFENSIAEDTTSEPSDWCLH
                     VFGSFLSVYETQWEYQYGSLPTGKFIVFAESIDSNGLNRVLKHCHERIQLGNSWPPQM
                     GELWVLRDALTSEELLDSRIRVLSRKPENKLEKWLIQNKLYDLSRVAENRLDDLFKKY
                     YLEAKRLEERGELKTELSEYALPSNSVKNLNDLKREEYETRNGRTLHPRIQKIINEKN
                     LKP"
     gene            complement(51376..51666)
                     /locus_tag="KSS82_04790"
     CDS             complement(51376..51666)
                     /locus_tag="KSS82_04790"
                     /inference="COORDINATES: similar to AA
                     sequence:RefSeq:WP_005433700.1"
                     /note="Derived by automated computational analysis using
                     gene prediction method: Protein Homology."
                     /codon_start=1
                     /transl_table=11
                     /product="type II toxin-antitoxin system RelE/ParE family
                     toxin"
                     /protein_id="QXC55609.1"
                     /db_xref="GI:2058660567"
                     /translation="MTYKLDFKKSALKEWKKLGSTLQQQFKKKLIERLDNPHVPASKL
                     SGADNMYKIKLRQSGYRLVYKVEDDVIIVTVLAVGKRERSDVYRKAMKRLDD"
     gene            complement(51656..51904)
                     /locus_tag="KSS82_04795"
     CDS             complement(51656..51904)
                     /locus_tag="KSS82_04795"
                     /inference="COORDINATES: similar to AA
                     sequence:RefSeq:WP_017028225.1"
                     /note="Derived by automated computational analysis using
                     gene prediction method: Protein Homology."
                     /codon_start=1
                     /transl_table=11
                     /product="type II toxin-antitoxin system Phd/YefM family
                     antitoxin"
                     /protein_id="QXC55610.1"
                     /db_xref="GI:2058660568"
                     /translation="MTTRILADVAASITELKANPMKVATSAYGEPVAVLNRNEPAFYC
                     VPAEAYEMMMDRLEDLELLAIAKERESEESISVNIDDL"
     gene            52257..52439
                     /locus_tag="KSS82_04800"
     CDS             52257..52439
                     /locus_tag="KSS82_04800"
                     /inference="COORDINATES: similar to AA
                     sequence:RefSeq:WP_019281482.1"
                     /note="Derived by automated computational analysis using
                     gene prediction method: Protein Homology."
                     /codon_start=1
                     /transl_table=11
                     /product="DUF645 family protein"
                     /protein_id="QXC56206.1"
                     /db_xref="GI:2058661164"
                     /translation="MLSDVQHGQFSFTKDVITAEIMLSLSWTLNRGQLNLDRFEFWQL
                     TSQLLALDVCMFDAFA"
     gene            52769..52993
                     /locus_tag="KSS82_04805"
     CDS             52769..52993
                     /locus_tag="KSS82_04805"
                     /inference="COORDINATES: similar to AA
                     sequence:RefSeq:WP_002006511.1"
                     /note="Derived by automated computational analysis using
                     gene prediction method: Protein Homology."
                     /codon_start=1
                     /transl_table=11
                     /product="DUF3709 domain-containing protein"
                     /protein_id="QXC55611.1"
                     /db_xref="GI:2058660569"
                     /translation="MLSLREVSTALSSRFEQFGAFTYGLKVCRQLNIVFRCLMKQQCV
                     CRYTFQRYCLIKLSCQCVVSGFVGERFHIG"
     gene            53275..53595
                     /locus_tag="KSS82_04810"
     CDS             53275..53595
                     /locus_tag="KSS82_04810"
                     /inference="COORDINATES: ab initio
                     prediction:GeneMarkS-2+"
                     /note="Derived by automated computational analysis using
                     gene prediction method: GeneMarkS-2+."
                     /codon_start=1
                     /transl_table=11
                     /product="hypothetical protein"
                     /protein_id="QXC55612.1"
                     /db_xref="GI:2058660570"
                     /translation="MNDNQKTRKLRKMAMIYLLILLLPFVSSALTDKENGRGLLFVLW
                     PLVSIWYFVAYRQIAKTYECPMIKHVAFSKGGGGTFHGILYYFSTFILFALVVLLIRG
                     TFGL"
     gene            53743..54522
                     /locus_tag="KSS82_04815"
     CDS             53743..54522
                     /locus_tag="KSS82_04815"
                     /inference="COORDINATES: ab initio
                     prediction:GeneMarkS-2+"
                     /note="Derived by automated computational analysis using
                     gene prediction method: GeneMarkS-2+."
                     /codon_start=1
                     /transl_table=11
                     /product="hypothetical protein"
                     /protein_id="QXC55613.1"
                     /db_xref="GI:2058660571"
                     /translation="MSKVKIKLISIGHLPLEFNIKSVGKFKSSQFEIHGEIERLALRC
                     DSDGMSWEFSDDIVRKQLPELGDADFMIAIVNGPLEDNWYSRRLGGNKVAFTFHEIKG
                     ILQWANIPLENVIYRMLNAYTLAYKRAGNRIPDFEEMTDFTHDETRGCLFDMNGLKLD
                     LVASCHKPIICSECQERLRRDRVPENVIKAVEKDIKRIRKDLYYRILDRVKRHPIFAL
                     FLSSLFALFLGITGSIAGSYAYEYIKRPAEPAEMKQSNGKV"
     gene            54733..55002
                     /locus_tag="KSS82_04820"
     CDS             54733..55002
                     /locus_tag="KSS82_04820"
                     /inference="COORDINATES: similar to AA
                     sequence:RefSeq:WP_001114075.1"
                     /note="Derived by automated computational analysis using
                     gene prediction method: Protein Homology."
                     /codon_start=1
                     /transl_table=11
                     /product="DUF4160 domain-containing protein"
                     /protein_id="QXC55614.1"
                     /db_xref="GI:2058660572"
                     /translation="MPEIDALLGLSFCLYFFDNKQHKLPHIHVKYGSYELIIAIETGE
                     CLEGYLPNKQRKRAENHILEHREQLMVMWNKAVNGENPGKLGDLC"
     gene            54996..55517
                     /locus_tag="KSS82_04825"
     CDS             54996..55517
                     /locus_tag="KSS82_04825"
                     /inference="COORDINATES: similar to AA
                     sequence:RefSeq:WP_000921694.1"
                     /note="Derived by automated computational analysis using
                     gene prediction method: Protein Homology."
                     /codon_start=1
                     /transl_table=11
                     /product="DUF2442 domain-containing protein"
                     /protein_id="QXC55615.1"
                     /db_xref="GI:2058660573"
                     /translation="MLKVIDVDFVSDHTLELTFNDGYQGYADLSVYFKKAPFSEIKDF
                     KRFSLTRDGSLNWDGNELTAATLRDITKGSQKSVELSFNVQEMEAVIKQASWESMMEG
                     RPDILQAAIRSYVEQLGHGQVIAKAGIKSRTSAYRSLKPETTPNFGTLVQLGHAVIEL
                     AKDRTVANKEPRI"
     gene            55814..55942
                     /locus_tag="KSS82_04830"
     CDS             55814..55942
                     /locus_tag="KSS82_04830"
                     /inference="COORDINATES: similar to AA
                     sequence:RefSeq:WP_017686288.1"
                     /note="Derived by automated computational analysis using
                     gene prediction method: Protein Homology."
                     /codon_start=1
                     /transl_table=11
                     /product="DUF645 family protein"
                     /protein_id="QXC55616.1"
                     /db_xref="GI:2058660574"
                     /translation="MLLDVPHRKFGFIKGYIIAVIWFSLSRTLNRGQLNLDRFEFW"
     gene            55958..55996
                     /locus_tag="KSS82_04835"
     CDS             55958..55996
                     /locus_tag="KSS82_04835"
                     /inference="COORDINATES: protein motif:HMM:NF016746.1"
                     /note="Derived by automated computational analysis using
                     gene prediction method: Protein Homology."
                     /codon_start=1
                     /transl_table=11
                     /product="hypothetical protein"
                     /protein_id="QXC56207.1"
                     /db_xref="GI:2058661165"
                     /translation="MALDVCLCDAFA"
     gene            56325..57257
                     /locus_tag="KSS82_04840"
     CDS             56325..57257
                     /locus_tag="KSS82_04840"
                     /inference="COORDINATES: similar to AA
                     sequence:RefSeq:WP_002044844.1"
                     /note="Derived by automated computational analysis using
                     gene prediction method: Protein Homology."
                     /codon_start=1
                     /transl_table=11
                     /product="hypothetical protein"
                     /protein_id="QXC56208.1"
                     /db_xref="GI:2058661166"
                     /translation="MRWVEGDTLPEAPKPKLSPKERYLKQLQENHRQSEETWSYVQAN
                     EDRYALQRADVLTRRNASQMLDDSLRDSLSSQCSLEEEMAKNHQHVLIADLEDAHKIL
                     HNIWLESGRDVAAIAASINTSKSWFNHTEPMFNAHSIAKQFGDMGIKADLVESKGKTF
                     VAFSGTDKNGKVLNHAFVNGTRINMNGKKYPLNSFKSMQAGFSPKSKSANFKGAAALT
                     FVVSASIATTDLVFKDDYHLVNWFGNVGSDMFKALVQFGAGEAALWIAATYSAPIVIG
                     AIACVAVYALIELAWDDFKISNHLVEALENVATE"
     gene            57241..57669
                     /locus_tag="KSS82_04845"
     CDS             57241..57669
                     /locus_tag="KSS82_04845"
                     /inference="COORDINATES: similar to AA
                     sequence:RefSeq:WP_000074666.1"
                     /note="Derived by automated computational analysis using
                     gene prediction method: Protein Homology."
                     /codon_start=1
                     /transl_table=11
                     /product="hypothetical protein"
                     /protein_id="QXC55617.1"
                     /db_xref="GI:2058660575"
                     /translation="MLQQNKVRLAGIALIALMLLCWIYPSYGVFRDYLALLNKESVVR
                     LSVLTLWVPMGCLGAVFCLLWMSPKALYYGKGIGKVYSPNAMKLANKICISFALVGVA
                     FAAGWTYHTLDLLEQYGYVYSRDLTKITPTGIHLMYVRAN"
     gene            57753..57866
                     /locus_tag="KSS82_04850"
     CDS             57753..57866
                     /locus_tag="KSS82_04850"
                     /inference="COORDINATES: similar to AA
                     sequence:RefSeq:WP_001890128.1"
                     /note="Derived by automated computational analysis using
                     gene prediction method: Protein Homology."
                     /codon_start=1
                     /transl_table=11
                     /product="iron transporter"
                     /protein_id="QXC55618.1"
                     /db_xref="GI:2058660576"
                     /translation="MVAVVVFRFSVMRCQPLRRALGTGWKIGTTTVKSAPS"
     gene            57832..58314
                     /locus_tag="KSS82_04855"
     CDS             57832..58314
                     /locus_tag="KSS82_04855"
                     /inference="COORDINATES: similar to AA
                     sequence:RefSeq:WP_000422937.1"
                     /note="Derived by automated computational analysis using
                     gene prediction method: Protein Homology."
                     /codon_start=1
                     /transl_table=11
                     /product="GNAT family N-acetyltransferase"
                     /protein_id="QXC55619.1"
                     /db_xref="GI:2058660577"
                     /translation="MELQQLNQRHLKCLLDHICLDSELTFCEGAVPPKHVLIRSYEQL
                     QNSKAEIWSLPYMMSVGNNVVGFCGFKDEPQDGEVEIGYNVSPYKQGRGFAKLAVNQL
                     CQLAFNMDSIESVVALISSANLASLNVVRANNFVFIGFVVDSDNEKLEKWVLQRASCA
                     "
     gene            58506..58763
                     /locus_tag="KSS82_04860"
     CDS             58506..58763
                     /locus_tag="KSS82_04860"
                     /inference="COORDINATES: similar to AA
                     sequence:RefSeq:WP_005398415.1"
                     /note="Derived by automated computational analysis using
                     gene prediction method: Protein Homology."
                     /codon_start=1
                     /transl_table=11
                     /product="type II toxin-antitoxin system Phd/YefM family
                     antitoxin"
                     /protein_id="QXC55620.1"
                     /db_xref="GI:2058660578"
                     /translation="MKVELVTSLKRQATKILADLHDTKEPVLITEHGKPSAYLIDVDD
                     YEFMQNRLAILEGITRGERALADGKVVSHQDAKDRMSKWLK"
     gene            58751..59053
                     /locus_tag="KSS82_04865"
     CDS             58751..59053
                     /locus_tag="KSS82_04865"
                     /inference="COORDINATES: similar to AA
                     sequence:RefSeq:WP_000229316.1"
                     /note="Derived by automated computational analysis using
                     gene prediction method: Protein Homology."
                     /codon_start=1
                     /transl_table=11
                     /product="type II toxin-antitoxin system RelE/ParE family
                     toxin"
                     /protein_id="QXC55621.1"
                     /db_xref="GI:2058660579"
                     /translation="MAEIIWTEPALSDLNDIAEYIALENVVAAKQLVQTVFTKVERLA
                     DFPESGRVPLELEHLNYREVVVNPCRVFYKYDDAKVRILFVMRAERDLRRLMLTKQ"
     gene            59367..59549
                     /locus_tag="KSS82_04870"
     CDS             59367..59549
                     /locus_tag="KSS82_04870"
                     /inference="COORDINATES: similar to AA
                     sequence:RefSeq:WP_017686288.1"
                     /note="Derived by automated computational analysis using
                     gene prediction method: Protein Homology."
                     /codon_start=1
                     /transl_table=11
                     /product="DUF645 family protein"
                     /protein_id="QXC55622.1"
                     /db_xref="GI:2058660580"
                     /translation="MLLDAPLGKFGFTKGRIIAVIWLSLSRTLNRGQLSLDRFEFWQP
                     ASPLLALDVCLCDAFA"
     gene            59750..60097
                     /locus_tag="KSS82_04875"
     CDS             59750..60097
                     /locus_tag="KSS82_04875"
                     /inference="COORDINATES: ab initio
                     prediction:GeneMarkS-2+"
                     /note="Derived by automated computational analysis using
                     gene prediction method: GeneMarkS-2+."
                     /codon_start=1
                     /transl_table=11
                     /product="hypothetical protein"
                     /protein_id="QXC56221.1"
                     /db_xref="GI:2058661179"
                     /translation="MNRAQRAQQLWSLLVVSATSRQVLTYDLVAKATGVVRPSIGDFL
                     RPIQQYCTENKLPPLTSLVVSELTGLPGEGFIAASDVPLTHVRVFQFDWLNTRAPTEE
                     QLADSYTRAPDAR"
     gene            60329..60610
                     /locus_tag="KSS82_04880"
     CDS             60329..60610
                     /locus_tag="KSS82_04880"
                     /inference="COORDINATES: similar to AA
                     sequence:RefSeq:WP_001899068.1"
                     /note="Derived by automated computational analysis using
                     gene prediction method: Protein Homology."
                     /codon_start=1
                     /transl_table=11
                     /product="hypothetical protein"
                     /protein_id="QXC56209.1"
                     /db_xref="GI:2058661167"
                     /translation="MNALKKEEYFSGTVHSAECVETGKSQISVALTVSNGNRKGTFHF
                     ALKDYLCPDSLSLFQPGSNVNIKFKSLNGWFHNVEKISLDGKDMRLRGS"
     gene            60962..62151
                     /locus_tag="KSS82_04885"
     CDS             join(60962..61220,61220..62151)
                     /locus_tag="KSS82_04885"
                     /inference="COORDINATES: similar to AA
                     sequence:RefSeq:WP_076612096.1"
                     /ribosomal_slippage
                     /note="programmed frameshift; Derived by automated
                     computational analysis using gene prediction method:
                     Protein Homology."
                     /codon_start=1
                     /transl_table=11
                     /product="IS3 family transposase"
                     /protein_id="QXC56210.1"
                     /db_xref="GI:2058661168"
                     /translation="MAKKKGPNFSPEFRLETAQLVLDQGYSQKEAAQAMGVGYSTIGK
                     WVNQLREERSGKSPKAMPMTPEQIEIRELKKRIERLELEKEVPKKGYRSVDVGLHEHF
                     SLIEKLNKSHRARYPVAWLCEVFGVQRSSYRYWLSRESQICPETVCLHSAIRQIHRES
                     NGSAGARTIADIATARGFALSRYRAGRLMKKLELVSCQQPKHAYKKANQEHVDIPNRL
                     DRQFDVVAPNQVWCGDVTYVWTGTRWAYLAVVLDLFARKPVGWALSHSPDSELTKQAL
                     SMAFEQRGRPKGVMFHSDQGSHYTSRSFRQLLWRYQITQSLSRRGNCWDNSPMERFFR
                     SLKTEWIPEIGYRNFTEAKLAITQYILGYYSNIRPHHYNGGLSPNESERRYWLNYKPV
                     ASFT"
     gene            62161..62571
                     /locus_tag="KSS82_04890"
                     /pseudo
     CDS             62161..62571
                     /locus_tag="KSS82_04890"
                     /inference="COORDINATES: similar to AA
                     sequence:RefSeq:WP_000093325.1"
                     /note="incomplete; partial on complete genome; missing
                     N-terminus; Derived by automated computational analysis
                     using gene prediction method: Protein Homology."
                     /pseudo
                     /codon_start=1
                     /transl_table=11
                     /product="hypothetical protein"
     gene            62708..63523
                     /locus_tag="KSS82_04895"
     CDS             62708..63523
                     /locus_tag="KSS82_04895"
                     /inference="COORDINATES: similar to AA
                     sequence:RefSeq:WP_017047505.1"
                     /note="Derived by automated computational analysis using
                     gene prediction method: Protein Homology."
                     /codon_start=1
                     /transl_table=11
                     /product="hypothetical protein"
                     /protein_id="QXC55623.1"
                     /db_xref="GI:2058660581"
                     /translation="MDIAKCTLDGNTYNAVDFSQLPPNEMSEKRQNLVCTECEKDAFF
                     RKASRTGQAACFGARPHEADCSFASAETQRVENEGGDEDRIRNPGLNIVIDLNYGAAP
                     RVNTDVEPNNQEGSNEGRGRHVGNSPRPNANMQRRLSTLLRNLINSEEFRNSHQQITL
                     GENEPTTVANFFVNFADVDDQHDYQFHGYWGLLADARLGNNGNLWLNSGGRGNISCLI
                     RAENVDAFYQRHNIDDVEDFAGAYLLILGEKNTSQNGKPYVVASGLERVALQR"
     gene            63686..64393
                     /locus_tag="KSS82_04900"
     CDS             63686..64393
                     /locus_tag="KSS82_04900"
                     /inference="COORDINATES: ab initio
                     prediction:GeneMarkS-2+"
                     /note="Derived by automated computational analysis using
                     gene prediction method: GeneMarkS-2+."
                     /codon_start=1
                     /transl_table=11
                     /product="hypothetical protein"
                     /protein_id="QXC55624.1"
                     /db_xref="GI:2058660582"
                     /translation="MSKTKKRTSRNPSKKVFRQAPAVNQPSRLKKLWAFLIGSGLLLV
                     SFQVSFNYINESVAISFTRPLNSGYEFKATNSSPIDYTVEKLRIYPDYKQEVIFTITK
                     DILVELPIDGAGFSMPGGNETYIPAYEFKELDGVEIESNSSEVFRIPPLSARDYYKPA
                     AMIVFIEYEVMPTSSFINAFHRKLASLGWINPVTKNKYLVSGDYWTRISLNSETSALE
                     AACRDTEWFSKSSKCKI"
     gene            64534..64935
                     /locus_tag="KSS82_04905"
     CDS             64534..64935
                     /locus_tag="KSS82_04905"
                     /inference="COORDINATES: ab initio
                     prediction:GeneMarkS-2+"
                     /note="Derived by automated computational analysis using
                     gene prediction method: GeneMarkS-2+."
                     /codon_start=1
                     /transl_table=11
                     /product="hypothetical protein"
                     /protein_id="QXC55625.1"
                     /db_xref="GI:2058660583"
                     /translation="MEKFGILLTSLWFLLLCGLVALKWDDAVSMSLNEWGDFLAGVTA
                     PIAFLWLIIGYMLQRKELSLNSEALWLTQKEVERQANELEKQSGYQSTQAKLASAQYR
                     KIKFDRLKERRQTMFSLSSVRENDESAKESN"
     gene            65121..65855
                     /locus_tag="KSS82_04910"
     CDS             65121..65855
                     /locus_tag="KSS82_04910"
                     /inference="COORDINATES: ab initio
                     prediction:GeneMarkS-2+"
                     /note="Derived by automated computational analysis using
                     gene prediction method: GeneMarkS-2+."
                     /codon_start=1
                     /transl_table=11
                     /product="hypothetical protein"
                     /protein_id="QXC55626.1"
                     /db_xref="GI:2058660584"
                     /translation="MPIRADNYFNFYLGASAEYHVISKIYMHGFEALKYSPDIGFDLH
                     VSNKSQVCFHKEEPFALDLQIKSTFLVDNKAIFFLKKEEVDFLVKQKNCAMVFCNVIA
                     DFFKDPESFADYRGCELEYAENNLLSFRNHVYKCQYKNTDIKWPVECCDIDDFEMSLF
                     WLNSNQLCEAIKRNVLREISADRYILPIFYENNVLFFGDKSDDTEPCRAIQEIKTLKY
                     LLKGCHGSKSLGRGAFLSKYAEYSVG"
     gene            66153..66331
                     /locus_tag="KSS82_04915"
                     /pseudo
     CDS             66153..66331
                     /locus_tag="KSS82_04915"
                     /inference="COORDINATES: similar to AA
                     sequence:RefSeq:WP_001893662.1"
                     /note="frameshifted; Derived by automated computational
                     analysis using gene prediction method: Protein Homology."
                     /pseudo
                     /codon_start=1
                     /transl_table=11
                     /product="DUF645 family protein"
     gene            66528..67406
                     /locus_tag="KSS82_04920"
     CDS             66528..67406
                     /locus_tag="KSS82_04920"
                     /inference="COORDINATES: ab initio
                     prediction:GeneMarkS-2+"
                     /note="Derived by automated computational analysis using
                     gene prediction method: GeneMarkS-2+."
                     /codon_start=1
                     /transl_table=11
                     /product="hypothetical protein"
                     /protein_id="QXC55627.1"
                     /db_xref="GI:2058660585"
                     /translation="MYNDFVAKINIRVEAILNEIETIYNFDVGDEFEIGICKLLKTVL
                     PEKYGVCRGHIITKDGAQAGDDIIIYDKHRFPILRMLNEDSLWRKQFIPVEAVYAYIE
                     AKNTLHVEGDMSDGQSLLKAVNQVHLAKSLVRSPKPIGDFDRYVKINSVSQNALGWPK
                     IRNPMYGCILARNIKLNRASREQLVDSIRLHNECNSKTNPSLSSYDNSLNYPDLIIGG
                     KDHIIVPAINGQFTSPFLVKGESSMSYIPNIQGKAFGIGLSTIIYALSSIDLKDMYWP
                     AIIADASGANLNNAEE"
     gene            67600..67923
                     /locus_tag="KSS82_04925"
     CDS             67600..67923
                     /locus_tag="KSS82_04925"
                     /inference="COORDINATES: similar to AA
                     sequence:RefSeq:WP_001910068.1"
                     /note="Derived by automated computational analysis using
                     gene prediction method: Protein Homology."
                     /codon_start=1
                     /transl_table=11
                     /product="DUF3709 domain-containing protein"
                     /protein_id="QXC55628.1"
                     /db_xref="GI:2058660586"
                     /translation="MSAIQYCFSLPNEAAMCLVLLILSYCLIRFLSLREVSIVGSSRF
                     EQSGVFTYRLKVCRQLSIVLRCLMKRQCVCRCKFQCHCLIQLSCPFVVSWFVGEGFHI
                     GLVAK"
     gene            68215..68628
                     /locus_tag="KSS82_04930"
     CDS             68215..68628
                     /locus_tag="KSS82_04930"
                     /inference="COORDINATES: similar to AA
                     sequence:RefSeq:WP_001915592.1"
                     /note="Derived by automated computational analysis using
                     gene prediction method: Protein Homology."
                     /codon_start=1
                     /transl_table=11
                     /product="GNAT family N-acetyltransferase"
                     /protein_id="QXC55629.1"
                     /db_xref="GI:2058660587"
                     /translation="MEVEYFVNRPITPEQFVELLNQTTLGARRPTDNYECISGMLANT
                     DLLVSAWIGERLVGIARSVTDFHYCCYLSDLAVSEQVQSKGIGKELIRQTFASLKKGC
                     KLILLSAPQATEYYPKIGFKQHNSAWLMSDLEELL"
     gene            68868..69290
                     /locus_tag="KSS82_04935"
     CDS             68868..69290
                     /locus_tag="KSS82_04935"
                     /inference="COORDINATES: similar to AA
                     sequence:RefSeq:WP_017088041.1"
                     /note="Derived by automated computational analysis using
                     gene prediction method: Protein Homology."
                     /codon_start=1
                     /transl_table=11
                     /product="VOC family protein"
                     /protein_id="QXC55630.1"
                     /db_xref="GI:2058660588"
                     /translation="MTRIEHLNITVPDIDAALAFLAIVAPDFKVRKDVNSPDRHRWTH
                     VGNKQSYFALQEPHLDSLSPKDFQKTYKNYGVNHIGLVVNDLEVIENRLIEQGYRRGI
                     FAPEETYRKRAYFFDKAGFEWELTEFLSTVEDEMYLYE"
     gene            69556..70188
                     /locus_tag="KSS82_04940"
     CDS             69556..70188
                     /locus_tag="KSS82_04940"
                     /inference="COORDINATES: similar to AA
                     sequence:RefSeq:WP_004731004.1"
                     /note="Derived by automated computational analysis using
                     gene prediction method: Protein Homology."
                     /codon_start=1
                     /transl_table=11
                     /product="DUF4433 domain-containing protein"
                     /protein_id="QXC55631.1"
                     /db_xref="GI:2058660589"
                     /translation="MEKELIKNVMAQRKIPFLVHFTNLKNLESIFSNGLVPRTQLDAS
                     GVKYESNDEVRLDGHPDSLSISVAFPNCQMFYKLRNNSSDKFCVLALDPELLLNYTSA
                     FCKYNAADAAISSQNIETLKTAAAFEGMFAELPTQRSRSEQKLEDYDPTDVQAEILVF
                     DTIPKGYIGAVVFPDKESEKQFKSIIGGCKSYVHNPNKGFYGTRTFAREY"
     gene            70194..70895
                     /locus_tag="KSS82_04945"
     CDS             70194..70895
                     /locus_tag="KSS82_04945"
                     /inference="COORDINATES: similar to AA
                     sequence:RefSeq:WP_004731002.1"
                     /note="Derived by automated computational analysis using
                     gene prediction method: Protein Homology."
                     /codon_start=1
                     /transl_table=11
                     /product="hypothetical protein"
                     /protein_id="QXC55632.1"
                     /db_xref="GI:2058660590"
                     /translation="MATRPIFCPILNQGSDIGVLEKMMDFKWHPGMAVSQKQKSIQEL
                     HMVAQNNGIGSILEVSSKSMNELGVALSAFNLCITTKLKKQSFTVETAFQGSKVFERG
                     GPFVDLIGMDSLAAKKDLRLKESGNLTHFEFFGKIFPNTPRTFFYDWVYINALVQNQD
                     LAAQVEMYDAFSDIEFNPKKSINCQAYSIALYVSLKKSGLLEQALTSPDSFLSLTAKQ
                     YSNQLRAKPIQSSMF"
     gene            71195..71335
                     /locus_tag="KSS82_04950"
     CDS             71195..71335
                     /locus_tag="KSS82_04950"
                     /inference="COORDINATES: similar to AA
                     sequence:RefSeq:WP_017686288.1"
                     /note="Derived by automated computational analysis using
                     gene prediction method: Protein Homology."
                     /codon_start=1
                     /transl_table=11
                     /product="DUF645 family protein"
                     /protein_id="QXC55633.1"
                     /db_xref="GI:2058660591"
                     /translation="MLSDVQHGQFGFTKGSIIAVSWFSLSRALNRGQLNLDRFEFWLP
                     TS"
     gene            71596..71829
                     /locus_tag="KSS82_04955"
     CDS             71596..71829
                     /locus_tag="KSS82_04955"
                     /inference="COORDINATES: similar to AA
                     sequence:RefSeq:WP_004413731.1"
                     /note="Derived by automated computational analysis using
                     gene prediction method: Protein Homology."
                     /codon_start=1
                     /transl_table=11
                     /product="hypothetical protein"
                     /protein_id="QXC55634.1"
                     /db_xref="GI:2058660592"
                     /translation="MIHAYGAKETKAFCCNCKKVTVHKYDSFSKPASKNESKGFFSEV
                     LAVIASVLMESEATGDYKCEECGTNLRTPDHLD"
     gene            72075..72269
                     /locus_tag="KSS82_04960"
     CDS             72075..72269
                     /locus_tag="KSS82_04960"
                     /inference="COORDINATES: similar to AA
                     sequence:RefSeq:WP_005448102.1"
                     /note="Derived by automated computational analysis using
                     gene prediction method: Protein Homology."
                     /codon_start=1
                     /transl_table=11
                     /product="DUF2158 domain-containing protein"
                     /protein_id="QXC55635.1"
                     /db_xref="GI:2058660593"
                     /translation="MNEENMFKIGKLVTLKSGGPTMTIKSEDRDHRDNWKGTYECQWF
                     AGKKLERGVFPHDSLNVVEE"
     gene            72269..72535
                     /locus_tag="KSS82_04965"
     CDS             72269..72535
                     /locus_tag="KSS82_04965"
                     /inference="COORDINATES: similar to AA
                     sequence:RefSeq:WP_005448101.1"
                     /note="Derived by automated computational analysis using
                     gene prediction method: Protein Homology."
                     /codon_start=1
                     /transl_table=11
                     /product="hypothetical protein"
                     /protein_id="QXC55636.1"
                     /db_xref="GI:2058660594"
                     /translation="MDSQSVATWMQSALEKDGCLYQDDVVDFLVKNELEALLRENADG
                     NLVLGRKLLDAFKKLNAESVVWVKPDKYWRFRVLEDEAGRDARG"
     gene            72725..73138
                     /locus_tag="KSS82_04970"
     CDS             72725..73138
                     /locus_tag="KSS82_04970"
                     /inference="COORDINATES: similar to AA
                     sequence:RefSeq:WP_002029857.1"
                     /note="Derived by automated computational analysis using
                     gene prediction method: Protein Homology."
                     /codon_start=1
                     /transl_table=11
                     /product="VOC family protein"
                     /protein_id="QXC55637.1"
                     /db_xref="GI:2058660595"
                     /translation="MSKVVQQQIGNIALVVENYDDAIEFYTKKLQFSLVEDTDLGGGK
                     RWVQVSPPNSNGTNLLLAQASTEEQAQFVGNQTGGRVFLFLQTNDFWRDYELMKTNGV
                     VFNEEPQVEEYGTVVVFQDLYGNKWDLLELNKAHQ"
     gene            73287..73799
                     /locus_tag="KSS82_04975"
     CDS             73287..73799
                     /locus_tag="KSS82_04975"
                     /inference="COORDINATES: similar to AA
                     sequence:RefSeq:WP_019829603.1"
                     /note="Derived by automated computational analysis using
                     gene prediction method: Protein Homology."
                     /codon_start=1
                     /transl_table=11
                     /product="hypothetical protein"
                     /protein_id="QXC55638.1"
                     /db_xref="GI:2058660596"
                     /translation="MEDTELDTMKNASFANVVCDANCWFERSRALIASARISMERVDI
                     LINQTERQELESVCYLLYGLALENLFKAVWIYRQYGSPLSEDWMPESRFPKTIQTHDL
                     IKLAELIDTGLSEKYKFTLERLTEAIMWSGRYPCDLKPNINARFFVPAIQREAESIYS
                     EYRKIFTLSS"
     gene            73986..74834
                     /locus_tag="KSS82_04980"
     CDS             73986..74834
                     /locus_tag="KSS82_04980"
                     /inference="COORDINATES: similar to AA
                     sequence:RefSeq:WP_008081749.1"
                     /note="Derived by automated computational analysis using
                     gene prediction method: Protein Homology."
                     /codon_start=1
                     /transl_table=11
                     /product="nucleotide-binding protein"
                     /protein_id="QXC55639.1"
                     /db_xref="GI:2058660597"
                     /translation="MEKPRLFIGSSSESYDVASACNACLDRKVEVTIWDKIFNSGGDT
                     LTSLTEKAKNVDFALFIFRPEDLTMMRDNPKPTVRDNVLFELGLFIGALGKDRCFILK
                     PRNEDLHMPTDLLGVNMNDYDPHRSDGDLESAVNAACTRFLKSITLLGSFSSKTKDEI
                     KSHVFSSQVSGVHAISESMLRLLGRLLPTATENHYISPFNLSDGFEPYKLNINLIKLE
                     RLRLIEKILDSDMNGNEWYGYKLTQDGVEYILENEAAVDKVMSQYNQPPQQQVAATNF
                     DDDIPF"
     gene            75006..75305
                     /locus_tag="KSS82_04985"
     CDS             75006..75305
                     /locus_tag="KSS82_04985"
                     /inference="COORDINATES: ab initio
                     prediction:GeneMarkS-2+"
                     /note="Derived by automated computational analysis using
                     gene prediction method: GeneMarkS-2+."
                     /codon_start=1
                     /transl_table=11
                     /product="hypothetical protein"
                     /protein_id="QXC55640.1"
                     /db_xref="GI:2058660598"
                     /translation="MFLKLRNQFSLEWTWRLFVVLSIASLAVLVFFDVTNGAWSVIPD
                     FLDYRGNLQFKWDLFDSRYWTRFIHNWLALFLFIGPWFIAKSADWVSSAKREEQT"
     gene            complement(75423..75740)
                     /locus_tag="KSS82_04990"
     CDS             complement(75423..75740)
                     /locus_tag="KSS82_04990"
                     /inference="COORDINATES: similar to AA
                     sequence:RefSeq:WP_000077272.1"
                     /note="Derived by automated computational analysis using
                     gene prediction method: Protein Homology."
                     /codon_start=1
                     /transl_table=11
                     /product="CcdB family protein"
                     /protein_id="QXC55641.1"
                     /db_xref="GI:2058660599"
                     /translation="MSQFTLYENLDKSTSTAYPYFVDVQSELLSTLNTRLVIPLTPLD
                     LLEKKAPSHLCPTIHIEQGDFVILTQQMASVPTKILVEPVADLSTFRDEIIAAIDFLI
                     TGI"
     gene            complement(75740..75985)
                     /locus_tag="KSS82_04995"
     CDS             complement(75740..75985)
                     /locus_tag="KSS82_04995"
                     /inference="COORDINATES: similar to AA
                     sequence:RefSeq:WP_001260796.1"
                     /note="Derived by automated computational analysis using
                     gene prediction method: Protein Homology."
                     /codon_start=1
                     /transl_table=11
                     /product="type II toxin-antitoxin system CcdA family
                     antitoxin"
                     /protein_id="QXC55642.1"
                     /db_xref="GI:2058660600"
                     /translation="MRTTFSTQAPKKATNLSLNSELLAEAKRLNINLSATMEKALEKE
                     VSSRLKAEWLEQNAEAIEACNELTEKHGLFSDSYRVF"
     gene            76395..76491
                     /locus_tag="KSS82_05000"
                     /pseudo
     CDS             76395..76491
                     /locus_tag="KSS82_05000"
                     /inference="COORDINATES: similar to AA
                     sequence:RefSeq:WP_012706049.1"
                     /note="frameshifted; Derived by automated computational
                     analysis using gene prediction method: Protein Homology."
                     /pseudo
                     /codon_start=1
                     /transl_table=11
                     /product="DUF645 family protein"
     gene            76852..77028
                     /locus_tag="KSS82_05005"
     CDS             76852..77028
                     /locus_tag="KSS82_05005"
                     /inference="COORDINATES: similar to AA
                     sequence:RefSeq:WP_001995634.1"
                     /note="Derived by automated computational analysis using
                     gene prediction method: Protein Homology."
                     /codon_start=1
                     /transl_table=11
                     /product="DUF645 family protein"
                     /protein_id="QXC56211.1"
                     /db_xref="GI:2058661169"
                     /translation="MVVQLGKLGFTNNCIIAEIAHSLSRTLNLGQLNLERFEFWLPTS
                     QLLALDVCLFDAFA"
     gene            complement(77268..77504)
                     /locus_tag="KSS82_05010"
     CDS             complement(77268..77504)
                     /locus_tag="KSS82_05010"
                     /inference="COORDINATES: similar to AA
                     sequence:RefSeq:WP_000792784.1"
                     /note="Derived by automated computational analysis using
                     gene prediction method: Protein Homology."
                     /codon_start=1
                     /transl_table=11
                     /product="ST-I family heat-stable enterotoxin"
                     /protein_id="QXC55643.1"
                     /db_xref="GI:2058660601"
                     /translation="MRNLFIALMLLFSSIALSQTVENDTKTVQQPQQIESKVNIKKLS
                     ENEECPFIKQVDENGNLIDCCEICCNPACFGCLN"
     gene            77954..78049
                     /locus_tag="KSS82_05015"
     CDS             77954..78049
                     /locus_tag="KSS82_05015"
                     /inference="COORDINATES: similar to AA
                     sequence:RefSeq:WP_012706049.1"
                     /note="Derived by automated computational analysis using
                     gene prediction method: Protein Homology."
                     /codon_start=1
                     /transl_table=11
                     /product="DUF645 family protein"
                     /protein_id="QXC55644.1"
                     /db_xref="GI:2058660602"
                     /translation="MIWLSLCGLLTFWQPTSQLLALDVCLRDAFA"
     gene            78266..78559
                     /locus_tag="KSS82_05020"
     CDS             78266..78559
                     /locus_tag="KSS82_05020"
                     /inference="COORDINATES: ab initio
                     prediction:GeneMarkS-2+"
                     /note="Derived by automated computational analysis using
                     gene prediction method: GeneMarkS-2+."
                     /codon_start=1
                     /transl_table=11
                     /product="hypothetical protein"
                     /protein_id="QXC55645.1"
                     /db_xref="GI:2058660603"
                     /translation="MTELVFLPLTILVFKWKNYDLYDWLFTVCYVIYAFTFVMTDEIP
                     LNARIGSFYLGIPALSYCFFVFSEFQSHYSVCAIKVMSALGLSAALISLLIIF"
     gene            complement(78545..78988)
                     /locus_tag="KSS82_05025"
     CDS             complement(78545..78988)
                     /locus_tag="KSS82_05025"
                     /inference="COORDINATES: similar to AA
                     sequence:RefSeq:WP_001106980.1"
                     /note="Derived by automated computational analysis using
                     gene prediction method: Protein Homology."
                     /codon_start=1
                     /transl_table=11
                     /product="hypothetical protein"
                     /protein_id="QXC55646.1"
                     /db_xref="GI:2058660604"
                     /translation="MNYKKLPLLLAFITPSICLAESSYDAYKDSVKNCIEIENQKTPV
                     TINDLHGLKPEDIDKYLLLLKDIRIQECSKSYEMEALVNELSSGNELINIDKLSERYL
                     SIYIKKRTNTLSENELSKLNQLDSSLKEKSLEVNMLSLWEKLKDN"
     gene            complement(78978..79298)
                     /locus_tag="KSS82_05030"
     CDS             complement(78978..79298)
                     /locus_tag="KSS82_05030"
                     /inference="COORDINATES: similar to AA
                     sequence:RefSeq:WP_012603775.1"
                     /note="Derived by automated computational analysis using
                     gene prediction method: Protein Homology."
                     /codon_start=1
                     /transl_table=11
                     /product="hypothetical protein"
                     /protein_id="QXC55647.1"
                     /db_xref="GI:2058660605"
                     /translation="MACNINVEFSSESKRALDEIAEMKDMANALSAFIGVSAMMDIFA
                     GNGVIGSSYKIATTDFELLAKSMHSSNPILIRQVENIAARMYMKSSISQDEKVFWRCL
                     YNEL"
     gene            complement(79581..79934)
                     /locus_tag="KSS82_05035"
     CDS             complement(79581..79934)
                     /locus_tag="KSS82_05035"
                     /inference="COORDINATES: similar to AA
                     sequence:RefSeq:WP_001885593.1"
                     /note="Derived by automated computational analysis using
                     gene prediction method: Protein Homology."
                     /codon_start=1
                     /transl_table=11
                     /product="hypothetical protein"
                     /protein_id="QXC56212.1"
                     /db_xref="GI:2058661170"
                     /translation="MIGVPTIILGSYVFIWAIPGVVFGAVLAFGDVKRIIWIDEQLSK
                     DTKKLHSNYQCMMPYNIMSRFMHYCFAYPFIRHRITTSSIKFRVFMSVNSLGFWSFFG
                     VCFLVLLAKILNIIP"
     gene            complement(79964..81265)
                     /locus_tag="KSS82_05040"
     CDS             complement(79964..81265)
                     /locus_tag="KSS82_05040"
                     /inference="COORDINATES: similar to AA
                     sequence:RefSeq:WP_001250790.1"
                     /note="Derived by automated computational analysis using
                     gene prediction method: Protein Homology."
                     /codon_start=1
                     /transl_table=11
                     /product="hypothetical protein"
                     /protein_id="QXC56213.1"
                     /db_xref="GI:2058661171"
                     /translation="MRREWEKSSAALKAAEARNFAPLGSSVPSVQSFLKPEPIQETTR
                     EKVERQRKERLEQSEKDWAKLQDQQKNAEEFMLGWMQNTVTQPQEQLWADLFTAETSE
                     DQMQFIKQCNAHLNNPVREGEIVIVPTTKPTTEQEKKALADLQEDAQAASTELAKLTD
                     EQVATVNRHLELLDHYANQTFVAIKQDGLPSDYYAYASLGVGMASSGVVQHLHNINSV
                     LLEINDLYASQVAMASRTGGINYGPFVAERAELFKKLDGSFAGLSKRSVKLPIYTQVK
                     RNLKLSTKSVIHNADEILKTGFVKNLGKRIANVSVGIAAAKGVGYVGLVLGAASGVNN
                     IYEACKVDSTGNCGKTSSREVGGFLAGAYLGGQAGTWAVGGVLLVLGTASAPVVAVAS
                     VGAFVVGGAVGGIVGSTVGKAVGDGAYFIYESTVELAKDIF"
     gene            81641..82150
                     /locus_tag="KSS82_05045"
     CDS             81641..82150
                     /locus_tag="KSS82_05045"
                     /inference="COORDINATES: ab initio
                     prediction:GeneMarkS-2+"
                     /note="Derived by automated computational analysis using
                     gene prediction method: GeneMarkS-2+."
                     /codon_start=1
                     /transl_table=11
                     /product="hypothetical protein"
                     /protein_id="QXC55648.1"
                     /db_xref="GI:2058660606"
                     /translation="MNWVSEIFKDITVSKTLTGACFITGISLLFAPTLFPDTLEAIPK
                     NWATGTLGVVVFSGSLLMFWGLQAVREGIVSFITTKTQNSRSQSLTDFELSFIFELGK
                     LADKTADLDNINYNSASFSKLELLDVCRTLKEKGLLDINCFDENLVSLTENGRKKALE
                     LHKAQALKN"
     gene            82293..82769
                     /locus_tag="KSS82_05050"
     CDS             82293..82769
                     /locus_tag="KSS82_05050"
                     /inference="COORDINATES: similar to AA
                     sequence:RefSeq:WP_001047179.1"
                     /note="Derived by automated computational analysis using
                     gene prediction method: Protein Homology."
                     /codon_start=1
                     /transl_table=11
                     /product="GNAT family N-acetyltransferase"
                     /protein_id="QXC55649.1"
                     /db_xref="GI:2058660607"
                     /translation="MNLEEFQESDFDLLIKWIDSDELNYLWGGPAYVFPLTYGQIHSH
                     CSKAEVFPYLLKVKGRHAGFVELYKVTDEQYRICRVFISNAYRGQGLSKSMLMLLIDK
                     ARLDFSATKLSLGVFEQNTVARKCYESLGFEVVSTEIGTRAFHGKLWDLVRMEKRL"
     gene            83387..83524
                     /locus_tag="KSS82_05055"
     CDS             83387..83524
                     /locus_tag="KSS82_05055"
                     /inference="COORDINATES: similar to AA
                     sequence:RefSeq:WP_000757220.1"
                     /note="Derived by automated computational analysis using
                     gene prediction method: Protein Homology."
                     /codon_start=1
                     /transl_table=11
                     /product="YHYH domain-containing protein"
                     /protein_id="QXC55650.1"
                     /db_xref="GI:2058660608"
                     /translation="MKKVLVIFVACFGLVGTAFAHSGGTDSNGCHTNHKTGEYHCHKR
                     K"
     gene            83919..84101
                     /locus_tag="KSS82_05060"
     CDS             83919..84101
                     /locus_tag="KSS82_05060"
                     /inference="COORDINATES: similar to AA
                     sequence:RefSeq:WP_017686288.1"
                     /note="Derived by automated computational analysis using
                     gene prediction method: Protein Homology."
                     /codon_start=1
                     /transl_table=11
                     /product="DUF645 family protein"
                     /protein_id="QXC55651.1"
                     /db_xref="GI:2058660609"
                     /translation="MLSDIQHGKFGFTKGSIIAVSLLSLSRTLNRGQLNLDRFEFWQL
                     TSQLLALDVCMFDAFA"
     gene            84454..84636
                     /locus_tag="KSS82_05065"
     CDS             84454..84636
                     /locus_tag="KSS82_05065"
                     /inference="COORDINATES: similar to AA
                     sequence:RefSeq:WP_000923324.1"
                     /note="Derived by automated computational analysis using
                     gene prediction method: Protein Homology."
                     /codon_start=1
                     /transl_table=11
                     /product="DUF645 family protein"
                     /protein_id="QXC55652.1"
                     /db_xref="GI:2058660610"
                     /translation="MLLDVPNGKLGFTKGYIIVVIWFSLSRTLNRGQLSIECFEFWQP
                     TSQLLALDVCLSDVFA"
     gene            84762..84947
                     /locus_tag="KSS82_05070"
                     /pseudo
     CDS             84762..84947
                     /locus_tag="KSS82_05070"
                     /inference="COORDINATES: similar to AA
                     sequence:RefSeq:WP_001886398.1"
                     /note="internal stop; Derived by automated computational
                     analysis using gene prediction method: Protein Homology."
                     /pseudo
                     /codon_start=1
                     /transl_table=11
                     /product="DUF3709 domain-containing protein"
     gene            84965..85225
                     /locus_tag="KSS82_05075"
     CDS             84965..85225
                     /locus_tag="KSS82_05075"
                     /inference="COORDINATES: similar to AA
                     sequence:RefSeq:WP_002021826.1"
                     /note="Derived by automated computational analysis using
                     gene prediction method: Protein Homology."
                     /codon_start=1
                     /transl_table=11
                     /product="DUF3709 domain-containing protein"
                     /protein_id="QXC55653.1"
                     /db_xref="GI:2058660611"
                     /translation="MLSLHEVSSALSSRFEQFGAFTYGLKVCQQLSIVFRCLMKRQCV
                     CRCKFQCHCLIELLRPCVVSEFVGEGLHIGLVAKWKPVLVSS"
     gene            85477..85899
                     /locus_tag="KSS82_05080"
     CDS             85477..85899
                     /locus_tag="KSS82_05080"
                     /inference="COORDINATES: similar to AA
                     sequence:RefSeq:WP_017045852.1"
                     /note="Derived by automated computational analysis using
                     gene prediction method: Protein Homology."
                     /codon_start=1
                     /transl_table=11
                     /product="hypothetical protein"
                     /protein_id="QXC55654.1"
                     /db_xref="GI:2058660612"
                     /translation="MRSLIVISMSAFALIGCASKGEVAKAEFESVLKDSGYFHCPYED
                     MRVQDGEYVKYTAYTALIFDKPTHELAVLRLSEPSTKGYFEKSNITDSFISGYSVRGD
                     KSKGFRVNYYRNTSNMNLDYVFRMSGTGEAEGCEFIEK"
     gene            86056..86469
                     /locus_tag="KSS82_05085"
     CDS             86056..86469
                     /locus_tag="KSS82_05085"
                     /inference="COORDINATES: similar to AA
                     sequence:RefSeq:WP_005364258.1"
                     /note="Derived by automated computational analysis using
                     gene prediction method: Protein Homology."
                     /codon_start=1
                     /transl_table=11
                     /product="NUDIX domain-containing protein"
                     /protein_id="QXC56214.1"
                     /db_xref="GI:2058661172"
                     /translation="MNKVIDKLAWVLIQDGKLLVVRSKGKALFYLPGGKREAGENDEE
                     ALIREIKEELSVDLSPTSLKYMETFTAQADGKAEGVSVKLTCYFADFSGELLPAAEIE
                     ELKFIDGNDEAVCSVAALVALQWLESKSLVNGKIA"
     gene            87137..87484
                     /locus_tag="KSS82_05090"
     CDS             87137..87484
                     /locus_tag="KSS82_05090"
                     /inference="COORDINATES: similar to AA
                     sequence:RefSeq:WP_009705214.1"
                     /note="Derived by automated computational analysis using
                     gene prediction method: Protein Homology."
                     /codon_start=1
                     /transl_table=11
                     /product="DUF3024 domain-containing protein"
                     /protein_id="QXC55655.1"
                     /db_xref="GI:2058660613"
                     /translation="MAFSEIEQKRYEKAVEKYLETCRPPVEIRDQVDIGYRLDGQAIE
                     IFEIRPRWDDPSVKIEHPVARVKYYKSRNEWKIYWMKSDLKWHAYEPIPEVKFLEVFF
                     EVLQDDAYGCFWG"
     gene            87796..87978
                     /locus_tag="KSS82_05095"
     CDS             87796..87978
                     /locus_tag="KSS82_05095"
                     /inference="COORDINATES: similar to AA
                     sequence:RefSeq:WP_017686288.1"
                     /note="Derived by automated computational analysis using
                     gene prediction method: Protein Homology."
                     /codon_start=1
                     /transl_table=11
                     /product="DUF645 family protein"
                     /protein_id="QXC55656.1"
                     /db_xref="GI:2058660614"
                     /translation="MLLDVPHGKFGFTKGCIIAVIWLSLSRSLNRGQLNLDRFEFWQP
                     TSQLLALDVCLCDAFA"
     gene            88387..88482
                     /locus_tag="KSS82_05100"
     CDS             88387..88482
                     /locus_tag="KSS82_05100"
                     /inference="COORDINATES: similar to AA
                     sequence:RefSeq:WP_012706049.1"
                     /note="Derived by automated computational analysis using
                     gene prediction method: Protein Homology."
                     /codon_start=1
                     /transl_table=11
                     /product="DUF645 family protein"
                     /protein_id="QXC55657.1"
                     /db_xref="GI:2058660615"
                     /translation="MIWLSLCGLLTFWQPTSQLLALDVCLRDAFA"
     gene            88598..88792
                     /locus_tag="KSS82_05105"
     CDS             88598..88792
                     /locus_tag="KSS82_05105"
                     /inference="COORDINATES: similar to AA
                     sequence:RefSeq:WP_001893658.1"
                     /note="Derived by automated computational analysis using
                     gene prediction method: Protein Homology."
                     /codon_start=1
                     /transl_table=11
                     /product="DUF3709 domain-containing protein"
                     /protein_id="QXC55658.1"
                     /db_xref="GI:2058660616"
                     /translation="MVSVVVFEFCVMRCQPLRRALCLIHKNQQFAVVDSSGISFRYCR
                     QFNIVFRCLMKQQCVWRCKF"
     gene            88813..89034
                     /locus_tag="KSS82_05110"
     CDS             88813..89034
                     /locus_tag="KSS82_05110"
                     /inference="COORDINATES: similar to AA
                     sequence:RefSeq:WP_012705854.1"
                     /note="Derived by automated computational analysis using
                     gene prediction method: Protein Homology."
                     /codon_start=1
                     /transl_table=11
                     /product="DUF3709 domain-containing protein"
                     /protein_id="QXC55659.1"
                     /db_xref="GI:2058660617"
                     /translation="MRPREVSFALSSRFEQFGAFTYGLKVCRQLSIVFRCLMKRQCVC
                     RCKFQCHCLIELLCSCVVSWFVGEGFHIG"
     gene            89316..89741
                     /locus_tag="KSS82_05115"
     CDS             89316..89741
                     /locus_tag="KSS82_05115"
                     /inference="COORDINATES: ab initio
                     prediction:GeneMarkS-2+"
                     /note="Derived by automated computational analysis using
                     gene prediction method: GeneMarkS-2+."
                     /codon_start=1
                     /transl_table=11
                     /product="hypothetical protein"
                     /protein_id="QXC55660.1"
                     /db_xref="GI:2058660618"
                     /translation="MKKNNYILPTLWETITDKQYVIPVSEYLELAFDSLLDNEIIKTV
                     PIVNLMLFGNNLRSSIKNQLLLKKILLFINSQSDLSTEKRDDFLLQLESNPKEKIRIG
                     EKLILVLDQADDMSKPELIGELFKAFVAQEFDFEIFLDW"
     gene            90146..90898
                     /locus_tag="KSS82_05120"
     CDS             90146..90898
                     /locus_tag="KSS82_05120"
                     /inference="COORDINATES: protein motif:HMM:NF013964.1"
                     /note="Derived by automated computational analysis using
                     gene prediction method: Protein Homology."
                     /codon_start=1
                     /transl_table=11
                     /product="HNH endonuclease"
                     /protein_id="QXC55661.1"
                     /db_xref="GI:2058660619"
                     /translation="MDNFEKYSSRKKFLIDNGFSGEVPPQTWALFADHDNEVVFVGVD
                     SLNIEDTLVVGYSWEYTQTGRKNGNYKKALKCLELVESQNYDVLAFHFNFKKGLYSKP
                     TPHYLVSKNDGWHAIRNDIDNGTLINLADEIDVSINNNLYGSKTPQKLQKVGSVYGRD
                     VRVAAQTLLLAGGRCELCEKSTFLKKNGKPFLEVHHVLPLANGGSDTITNTVALCPNC
                     HKELHFGEQSGILTDKLYGQLPRLVREWHTES"
     gene            91056..91907
                     /locus_tag="KSS82_05125"
     CDS             91056..91907
                     /locus_tag="KSS82_05125"
                     /inference="COORDINATES: similar to AA
                     sequence:RefSeq:WP_016791212.1"
                     /note="Derived by automated computational analysis using
                     gene prediction method: Protein Homology."
                     /codon_start=1
                     /transl_table=11
                     /product="hypothetical protein"
                     /protein_id="QXC55662.1"
                     /db_xref="GI:2058660620"
                     /translation="MTPEYRVDAEQRIESYLSGQDIKDIKFIQVEQTFTDMGGEIHVW
                     NVKTKTDGSWWVVEGEGVPMNLYTQNEFYFSADEAYSFHLGISQRLQARHHLEFKHII
                     DEVPLDIEHVKSISRRLNNAAVALNDVSAPEDLQAIGLTCRESLIELAGVLVNDNPNL
                     LEEKGLKAADFKGIAREVIAIYAPGKSNSKLRKRSRDVMEAAWDHSSEIVHSPNKNIP
                     DAKICLLLTCSAVSLIQNLFLKYLGFDSEPKCSVCKSMDFEILVSEDSEEALFSCNSC
                     GNQEQLS"
     gene            91931..92023
                     /locus_tag="KSS82_05130"
     CDS             91931..92023
                     /locus_tag="KSS82_05130"
                     /inference="COORDINATES: similar to AA
                     sequence:RefSeq:WP_004402681.1"
                     /note="Derived by automated computational analysis using
                     gene prediction method: Protein Homology."
                     /codon_start=1
                     /transl_table=11
                     /product="DUF3265 domain-containing protein"
                     /protein_id="QXC55663.1"
                     /db_xref="GI:2058660621"
                     /translation="MIRNAWHFYCALRLVFKVVCGSLGIALLTP"
     gene            92209..92391
                     /locus_tag="KSS82_05135"
     CDS             92209..92391
                     /locus_tag="KSS82_05135"
                     /inference="COORDINATES: similar to AA
                     sequence:RefSeq:WP_017686288.1"
                     /note="Derived by automated computational analysis using
                     gene prediction method: Protein Homology."
                     /codon_start=1
                     /transl_table=11
                     /product="DUF645 family protein"
                     /protein_id="QXC55664.1"
                     /db_xref="GI:2058660622"
                     /translation="MLLDVQRGQFSFTKCCIIAVIWLSLSRTLNRGQLSLERFEFWQP
                     TSQLLALDVCLCDAFA"
     gene            92638..93285
                     /locus_tag="KSS82_05140"
     CDS             92638..93285
                     /locus_tag="KSS82_05140"
                     /inference="COORDINATES: ab initio
                     prediction:GeneMarkS-2+"
                     /note="Derived by automated computational analysis using
                     gene prediction method: GeneMarkS-2+."
                     /codon_start=1
                     /transl_table=11
                     /product="hypothetical protein"
                     /protein_id="QXC55665.1"
                     /db_xref="GI:2058660623"
                     /translation="MTEKVEGLSEKEVEQLSGIEFQSQSYASFYNTTLEKDKSILTLS
                     VAGIGFLLTLIQFTKSISYYELSFFLIAAASYLVAIYSVISIFGKNSTFIIELVNKRD
                     VSVKQYQLDMLDKTAIRSFYLAILMTVLLGASASQSKFKIGENAMSDNNQVTQQVALM
                     DSCLQASELHKSFQGASALQGATQQQTSAQSQSTGAAAMMPNSASSSSSSNSSGS"
     gene            93432..93818
                     /locus_tag="KSS82_05145"
     CDS             93432..93818
                     /locus_tag="KSS82_05145"
                     /inference="COORDINATES: similar to AA
                     sequence:RefSeq:WP_001015078.1"
                     /note="Derived by automated computational analysis using
                     gene prediction method: Protein Homology."
                     /codon_start=1
                     /transl_table=11
                     /product="MmcQ/YjbR family DNA-binding protein"
                     /protein_id="QXC55666.1"
                     /db_xref="GI:2058660624"
                     /translation="MNHDEFNQFCRSFPATTYVVQWGGSHVWKVAGKVFSIGSIGKDQ
                     QPVFTFKTSDLNFEYLSEHDGYIPAPYFANRGMKWIQQTETSGLLDEELKYYLSESYS
                     LVVLRLSKRLQKELVITPRADGESAS"
     gene            93973..94977
                     /locus_tag="KSS82_05150"
     CDS             93973..94977
                     /locus_tag="KSS82_05150"
                     /inference="COORDINATES: similar to AA
                     sequence:RefSeq:WP_001959117.1"
                     /note="Derived by automated computational analysis using
                     gene prediction method: Protein Homology."
                     /codon_start=1
                     /transl_table=11
                     /product="LD-carboxypeptidase"
                     /protein_id="QXC55667.1"
                     /db_xref="GI:2058660625"
                     /translation="MLYAKALSIGDKIGFFSPSSPATAFAPNRFQRAKAYLKAQGFEL
                     VEGSLTGKSDYYRSGSIRERAEELNQLIRDPNVRCIMSTIGGNNSNSLLPYIDYKALR
                     NDPKIIIGYSDVTALLLGIYAQTGLITFYGPALVASFGEYPPLVDETFHSFIDLLCSE
                     TNQYQYTMPSSWTDIKHDWETQHSAKPVYPNEWQFIGKGKVTGRIIGGNLNTMAGIWG
                     SRYMPEIKVGDILLIEDSLKGIENVERSFAHLAACDVFERVSAIILGKHELFDNKGTG
                     RTPLDVLIEVLADKNVPIFYGFDSCHTHPMLVTPLGVRGTIDFDNHTFKLEDRWVKAK
                     "
     gene            95124..95762
                     /locus_tag="KSS82_05155"
     CDS             95124..95762
                     /locus_tag="KSS82_05155"
                     /inference="COORDINATES: similar to AA
                     sequence:RefSeq:WP_002051085.1"
                     /note="Derived by automated computational analysis using
                     gene prediction method: Protein Homology."
                     /codon_start=1
                     /transl_table=11
                     /product="HD domain-containing protein"
                     /protein_id="QXC56215.1"
                     /db_xref="GI:2058661173"
                     /translation="MVENYETQFVTFVESEMEQDLAHDLNHVFRVVKMAKLLSKTEGA
                     MLEVVLPAAYLHDCFSFPKNHPNKAESSRIAADKALEFLNEIGYPNEYHDAIKHAIIA
                     HSFSANIPPDTLEAKIVQDADRLDALGAIGIARCIQVSTNLGVGLYDATDPFCGTREP
                     NDRVNTVDHFYTKLFKLPEIMHTASAKVEAEKRMKFMKAYLIQLGMEIEPYS"
     gene            complement(95926..96318)
                     /locus_tag="KSS82_05160"
     CDS             complement(95926..96318)
                     /locus_tag="KSS82_05160"
                     /inference="COORDINATES: similar to AA
                     sequence:RefSeq:WP_017018896.1"
                     /note="Derived by automated computational analysis using
                     gene prediction method: Protein Homology."
                     /codon_start=1
                     /transl_table=11
                     /product="hypothetical protein"
                     /protein_id="QXC55668.1"
                     /db_xref="GI:2058660626"
                     /translation="MKHSIFDLAVIIPALITGGYLIAWAIPGAIILSIISLGSLKHII
                     FIDKQLAKDLDKYYDNNGNMRLNHNMPYSISSRFTSYCLAYPFIKGRVKTKSVKFKFF
                     MWFNSLGYWSFWSTGFFVLLAKLMAIIP"
     gene            complement(96319..97602)
                     /locus_tag="KSS82_05165"
     CDS             complement(96319..97602)
                     /locus_tag="KSS82_05165"
                     /inference="COORDINATES: similar to AA
                     sequence:RefSeq:WP_001250796.1"
                     /note="Derived by automated computational analysis using
                     gene prediction method: Protein Homology."
                     /codon_start=1
                     /transl_table=11
                     /product="hypothetical protein"
                     /protein_id="QXC56216.1"
                     /db_xref="GI:2058661174"
                     /translation="MRREWEKSSAALKAAEARNFAPLGSSVPSVQSFLKPEPIQETTR
                     EKVERQRKERLEQSEKDWAKLQDQQKNTEEFMLGWMQNTVTQPQAQLWADLFTAETSE
                     EQKQFIKQCNVHLNNPVREGEIVIVPTTKPSNEQEKKALADLQEDAQAASTELAKLSD
                     EQVATVNRHLELLDHYANQTFAAIKQDGLPSDYYAYASLGVGIASSGVVQHLHNINSV
                     LLEINDLYASQVAMASRTGGINYGPFVAERAELFKKLDGSFAGLSKRSVKLPIYTQVK
                     RNLKLSTKSVIHNADEILKTGFVKNLGKRIANVSIGITAAKGVGYVGLVLGAASGVNN
                     MYEACKVDSTGNCGKTISREAVGFLGGIYVGGKMATWAVGGVLLLLGTASAPVIAVAS
                     IGAFVAGGTAGGILGSTLGKEFSDGIYSLYELAIE"
     gene            complement(97948..98247)
                     /locus_tag="KSS82_05170"
     CDS             complement(97948..98247)
                     /locus_tag="KSS82_05170"
                     /inference="COORDINATES: similar to AA
                     sequence:RefSeq:WP_001898542.1"
                     /note="Derived by automated computational analysis using
                     gene prediction method: Protein Homology."
                     /codon_start=1
                     /transl_table=11
                     /product="type II toxin-antitoxin system RelE/ParE family
                     toxin"
                     /protein_id="QXC55669.1"
                     /db_xref="GI:2058660627"
                     /translation="MKPFNLTVAAKADLRDIALFTQRRWGKEQRNVYLKQFDDSFWLL
                     AENPDIGKSCDEIREGYRKFPQGSHVIFYQQIGSQQIRVIRILHKSMDVNPIFGA"
     gene            complement(98244..98486)
                     /locus_tag="KSS82_05175"
     CDS             complement(98244..98486)
                     /locus_tag="KSS82_05175"
                     /inference="COORDINATES: similar to AA
                     sequence:RefSeq:WP_001107720.1"
                     /note="Derived by automated computational analysis using
                     gene prediction method: Protein Homology."
                     /codon_start=1
                     /transl_table=11
                     /product="type II toxin-antitoxin system ParD family
                     antitoxin"
                     /protein_id="QXC55670.1"
                     /db_xref="GI:2058660628"
                     /translation="MAKNTSITLGEHFDGFITSQIQSGRYGSASEVIRSALRLLENQE
                     TKLQSLRQLLVEGEQSGDADYDLDSFINELDSENIR"
     gene            98762..99616
                     /locus_tag="KSS82_05180"
     CDS             98762..99616
                     /locus_tag="KSS82_05180"
                     /inference="COORDINATES: protein motif:HMM:NF013793.1"
                     /note="Derived by automated computational analysis using
                     gene prediction method: Protein Homology."
                     /codon_start=1
                     /transl_table=11
                     /product="AAA family ATPase"
                     /protein_id="QXC55671.1"
                     /db_xref="GI:2058660629"
                     /translation="MTKIISFINLKGGVGKTTTAVNIAAALAEDGEKVLVIDLDPQTN
                     ATVSLISQNEWQDRHDNGQTLYHLFNDMLEGHSEFNIDEAICHDAGGITGLDLLPSSM
                     FLVDIQDNIPDMDNKAYVSHVDVLGNAIEDIKDDYDFIIIDCPPNLGAITLNGINISD
                     CYVVPTVPDILSKIGISLILNRIDSFKRRKRSCNIKLAGIIFTKVDYRTNLHKSTMLE
                     LRSGDLSENVFAMEFPQRISVAEAPIDSKPFLTSNTAKSKADFRETRGIIYNLTEEFI
                     ERVEACCE"
     gene            99609..99995
                     /locus_tag="KSS82_05185"
     CDS             99609..99995
                     /locus_tag="KSS82_05185"
                     /inference="COORDINATES: ab initio
                     prediction:GeneMarkS-2+"
                     /note="Derived by automated computational analysis using
                     gene prediction method: GeneMarkS-2+."
                     /codon_start=1
                     /transl_table=11
                     /product="hypothetical protein"
                     /protein_id="QXC55672.1"
                     /db_xref="GI:2058660630"
                     /translation="MSKVTVKDIESFGKVLGALSELCINNPQLLSNLLAETENVKSGK
                     NEQKEEEISVKARGFNVFQSIKSLSRKEALSLVAGFNKTELKFIIKTNNLGPTRLNSV
                     DSLAEFIVDTVSKRTEDVFLNQQDRI"
     gene            100142..100480
                     /locus_tag="KSS82_05190"
     CDS             100142..100480
                     /locus_tag="KSS82_05190"
                     /inference="COORDINATES: ab initio
                     prediction:GeneMarkS-2+"
                     /note="Derived by automated computational analysis using
                     gene prediction method: GeneMarkS-2+."
                     /codon_start=1
                     /transl_table=11
                     /product="hypothetical protein"
                     /protein_id="QXC56222.1"
                     /db_xref="GI:2058661180"
                     /translation="MKKFLAFIVLSNLIAVACVYLFEFSFGYLKIAFLKDYAFYSMLI
                     LLALGAFFSFSGHGVGYSDPSNVAGVAASSLIDNDSAKKTVVTRLESTGLGHRFLIAS
                     LLSLIFCFIV"
     gene            100739..100975
                     /locus_tag="KSS82_05195"
     CDS             100739..100975
                     /locus_tag="KSS82_05195"
                     /inference="COORDINATES: similar to AA
                     sequence:RefSeq:WP_000868087.1"
                     /note="Derived by automated computational analysis using
                     gene prediction method: Protein Homology."
                     /codon_start=1
                     /transl_table=11
                     /product="DUF645 family protein"
                     /protein_id="QXC55673.1"
                     /db_xref="GI:2058660631"
                     /translation="MKVQQFQSRFKPSSLDASTLLDVQHSKFGFANGFIIAEIMLSLS
                     RTLNRGQLNLDRFEFWLPTSQLLLLDVCLFDAFA"
     gene            101328..101509
                     /locus_tag="KSS82_05200"
                     /pseudo
     CDS             101328..101509
                     /locus_tag="KSS82_05200"
                     /inference="COORDINATES: similar to AA
                     sequence:RefSeq:WP_017686288.1"
                     /note="frameshifted; Derived by automated computational
                     analysis using gene prediction method: Protein Homology."
                     /pseudo
                     /codon_start=1
                     /transl_table=11
                     /product="DUF645 family protein"
     gene            complement(101741..101977)
                     /locus_tag="KSS82_05205"
     CDS             complement(101741..101977)
                     /locus_tag="KSS82_05205"
                     /inference="COORDINATES: similar to AA
                     sequence:RefSeq:WP_000770924.1"
                     /note="Derived by automated computational analysis using
                     gene prediction method: Protein Homology."
                     /codon_start=1
                     /transl_table=11
                     /product="RNA-binding protein"
                     /protein_id="QXC55674.1"
                     /db_xref="GI:2058660632"
                     /translation="MKLLVRNLARTTTEHDIRKLFSEHGSVTECTLVLDQETGLSKGF
                     AFVEMPEASEAKTAIAALNMANVAKSKIRVKAAQ"
     gene            102387..102527
                     /locus_tag="KSS82_05210"
     CDS             102387..102527
                     /locus_tag="KSS82_05210"
                     /inference="COORDINATES: similar to AA
                     sequence:RefSeq:WP_017686288.1"
                     /note="Derived by automated computational analysis using
                     gene prediction method: Protein Homology."
                     /codon_start=1
                     /transl_table=11
                     /product="DUF645 family protein"
                     /protein_id="QXC56217.1"
                     /db_xref="GI:2058661175"
                     /translation="MLSDVPHGKFGFTKGSIIAVIWFSFSRTLNRGQLSLDCFEFWQP
                     TS"
     gene            102643..103832
                     /locus_tag="KSS82_05215"
     CDS             join(102643..102901,102901..103832)
                     /locus_tag="KSS82_05215"
                     /inference="COORDINATES: similar to AA
                     sequence:RefSeq:WP_076612096.1"
                     /ribosomal_slippage
                     /note="programmed frameshift; Derived by automated
                     computational analysis using gene prediction method:
                     Protein Homology."
                     /codon_start=1
                     /transl_table=11
                     /product="IS3 family transposase"
                     /protein_id="QXC56218.1"
                     /db_xref="GI:2058661176"
                     /translation="MAKKKGPNFSPEFRLETAQLVLDQGYSQKEAAQAMGVGYSTIGK
                     WVNQLREERSGKSPKAMPMTPEQIEIRELKKRIERLELEKEVPKKGYRSVDVGLHEHF
                     SLIEKLNKSHRARYPVAWLCEVFGVQRSSYRYWLSRESQICPETVCLHSAIRQIHRES
                     NGSAGARTIADIATARGFALSRYRAGRLMKKLELVSCQQPKHAYKKANQEHVDIPNRL
                     DRQFDVVAPNQVWCGDVTYVWTGTRWAYLAVVLDLFARKPVGWALSHSPDSELTKQAL
                     SMAFEQRGRPKGVMFHSDQGSHYTSRSFRQLLWRYQITQSLSRRGNCWDNSPMERFFR
                     SLKTEWIPEIGYRNFTEAKLAITQYILGYYSNIRPHHYNGGLSPNESERRYWLNYKPV
                     ASFT"
     gene            104172..104408
                     /locus_tag="KSS82_05220"
     CDS             104172..104408
                     /locus_tag="KSS82_05220"
                     /inference="COORDINATES: similar to AA
                     sequence:RefSeq:WP_002021826.1"
                     /note="Derived by automated computational analysis using
                     gene prediction method: Protein Homology."
                     /codon_start=1
                     /transl_table=11
                     /product="DUF3709 domain-containing protein"
                     /protein_id="QXC55675.1"
                     /db_xref="GI:2058660633"
                     /translation="MLSLREVSIVVASRFEQFGAFTCRLKISRQLSIVLRCLMKRQCV
                     CRCKFQCYCLIELSCPCVVSEFVGEGFHIALVAK"
     gene            104689..105075
                     /locus_tag="KSS82_05225"
     CDS             104689..105075
                     /locus_tag="KSS82_05225"
                     /inference="COORDINATES: similar to AA
                     sequence:RefSeq:WP_002160123.1"
                     /note="Derived by automated computational analysis using
                     gene prediction method: Protein Homology."
                     /codon_start=1
                     /transl_table=11
                     /product="VOC family protein"
                     /protein_id="QXC55676.1"
                     /db_xref="GI:2058660634"
                     /translation="MKISHLDHLVLTVADIPTTTNFYEKVLGIKAVSFGAGRIALEFG
                     HQKINLHQLGNEFEPKAQNVRVGSADLCFITDTVLSDAMKHVEDQGVTIMEGPVKRTG
                     AQGAITSFYFRDPDGNLIEVSTYSNT"
     gene            105373..105552
                     /locus_tag="KSS82_05230"
     CDS             105373..105552
                     /locus_tag="KSS82_05230"
                     /inference="COORDINATES: similar to AA
                     sequence:RefSeq:WP_019830291.1"
                     /note="Derived by automated computational analysis using
                     gene prediction method: Protein Homology."
                     /codon_start=1
                     /transl_table=11
                     /product="DUF645 family protein"
                     /protein_id="QXC55677.1"
                     /db_xref="GI:2058660635"
                     /translation="MLDVLLGKFGFTKGSIIAVILLSLSRTLNRGQLNLYCFEFWLST
                     SQLLALDVCLFDAFA"
ORIGIN      
        1 cagtgagtga agaggatgcg ctgatccttt gggtcaccgc aagatagtga gtttcctatc
       61 cgaaacatcc gcgtataaca acccaagacg tggagtgtgt tggtggtggt ttttgataac
      121 cattccttaa caatgttgtt aactgtgatg gtgagcactg ttttaatttg gtgaatcctc
      181 taaaacgggc tcggcttgtt tattatcgga aacatagttt cctcactaaa ggaatcttgc
      241 cacggtagat tgcgccaaaa gcgcagcttt ggcttatatg gagaacaaga atgactgaac
      301 aacacgaaac cttactgacc acgccgctac atgcgctaca cattgaagtt ggcgcaaaga
      361 tggtgccttt tgcgggctac gatatgccag ttcaatacgc ccttggggtg aaaaaagagc
      421 atatacacac ccgtgaagca gcaggtctgt ttgatgtttc ccacatgggg caactgcgtt
      481 tgtacggtgc tcaagcggct gccgccttag aagccttggt tccggttgat attattgatc
      541 tccctgttgg caaacagcgt tatgcgtttt tcaccaatgc ccaaggtggc attatggatg
      601 atttgatggt ggccaatatg ggggatcatc tgtttgtggt ggtgaacgcg gcgtgtaaag
      661 cgcaagacat tgcgcatcta aaagcgcatc tgcctgcgga tgttgagatg gaagtgattg
      721 aagatcgcgc tctgctcgcg ctgcaaggtc cgaaagccgc gcaagtgctc gcacgtttgc
      781 aacctgccgt tgccaagatg ctgtttatgg atgttcaact ccttgagatc gatggtgcag
      841 aatgtattgt cagtcgcagt ggctacaccg gtgaagatgg ctacgaaatc tcagtgcctg
      901 ctgataaagc ggcggcactg gctcgtaaac tgacggattt tgaagaagtg gagtggatag
      961 gccttggtgc gcgcgactca ctgcgtttgg agtgtggttt gtgtctctat ggacacgatc
     1021 tcgacccaac cacaacgcca gtcgaagcaa gcttgctgtg ggctattcag ccagttcgcc
     1081 gcaaaggtgg cgcgcgtgag ggcggcttcc ccggtgcaga gatcattctc agccagattg
     1141 aaaccaaaca agtcagccgt aaacgcgtag gtttggtcgg acaaaccaaa gcgccagtac
     1201 gcgaaggcac tgaactgttt gatgcgcagg gcaacaaaat tggtgttgtg accagtggaa
     1261 ctgcaggccc aacggccgac aaaccagttt caatggctta tgtcagcact gagcacgcca
     1321 ctttaggcgg tgaagtgttt gctgatgtgc gcgggaagat gctgccaatg actgtcgaaa
     1381 aaatgccttt tgtgcctcag cgttattatc gcggagaata atttcttcag tgtcattctt
     1441 atgagtaacg cttattagca aaggaaggga aaccttcctt tgtgcttttt gcaacggagg
     1501 tttgcagtct caactgaccg agaaagcggt tgtcatttca gcatattgct ttatgatgct
     1561 gcgacgtact taagctggtg catccgtatt tgtaccaaaa tttgtaccga attttttgaa
     1621 ctcgttacgc cgctatttat tacagaatga atttaagcgt aattttttca cacaagtgtt
     1681 gcttggtgtg caacaccact gtaaggataa tacatgccta ttattactct tcctgacggt
     1741 agtcagcgtc attttgacaa cccagtatct actctcgaag ttgcccaatc tatcggccca
     1801 ggtcttgcga aagcgaccat tgccggtcgt gtgaatggtg tacgcgttga tgcttgcgat
     1861 ctgattgaac acgatgccag cctagaaatc atcaccacga aagatgaagt cgatggttta
     1921 gaaatcgtgc gtcactcatg tgcgcacttg cttggccatg cactgaagca gctttaccca
     1981 aatgcgaaaa tggcgattgg tccaaccatc gacagcggtt tttactacga catcgatctc
     2041 gagcagtctc tctctcaaga agatcttgag aaaatcgaag ctcgcatggt tgagttagcg
     2101 aaaaccaaat acgcggttgt caaaaagaaa gtgagctggc aggaagcgcg cgataccttt
     2161 gaatcgcgtg gcgaaagcta caaaatggaa attcttgatg aaaacgtggc gcgtgatgat
     2221 cgcccaggtc tttaccatca cgaagaatac attgacatgt gtcgtggtcc acacgtaccc
     2281 cacatgggct tttgtcaaaa cttcaaattg ctgaacattg caggtgcata ctggcgtggt
     2341 aacagcgata acaaaatgct gcaacgtatc tacggtaccg cgttccatga taagaaagct
     2401 ctgcaagcgc atttaactcg ccttgaagaa gctgcaaaac gtgaccatcg taaaatcggt
     2461 aagcaacttg atctgttcca tatgcagcaa gaagcgccgg gtatggtgtt ctggcaccac
     2521 aatggttggt caatcttccg tgatctggaa atctttattc gtcaaaaatt gaacgaatac
     2581 ggttaccaag aagtaaaagg tccattgatg atggatcgcg tgctttggga acgttcaggt
     2641 cactgggaca aatacgctga tgcgatgttc accacttcat cagaaaaccg tgaatacgcg
     2701 atcaagccga tgaactgtcc gggtcacatc cagattttca accaaggttt gaaatcttac
     2761 cgtgatctgc cattgcgcat ggctgagttt ggttcctgtc atcgtaacga gccatcaggt
     2821 tcactacacg gtatcatgcg tgtgcgtggc tttactcaag atgacgcgca tatcttctgt
     2881 actgaagatc aaattcaaca agaagtgact tcgtgcatca agatggtgta tgacacttac
     2941 acgacttttg gcttccaaaa tatcgtggtg aagttgtcta ctcgccctga aaagcgcgtg
     3001 ggtagcgatg agatttggga caaatcagaa caagcgctga tcgattctct gaaggcaatg
     3061 gacattccat ttgaaattca ggaaggcgaa ggtgcgttct atggtccgaa aattgagttt
     3121 acactctacg actgtttaga tcgtgcgtgg caatgtggta cagtgcagct cgatttcaac
     3181 ttgcctacac gtttaggtgc cacttacgtt ggtgaaagca atgaacgctt aattccggtg
     3241 atgatccacc gtgcgatttt gggttcactt gaacgcttta tcggtattct gattgaagaa
     3301 tacgcaggat tcttcccaac ttggttggcg ccagagcagg ctgttgttgt aaatatcacg
     3361 gataaacaag ccgactatgc tcatgaagtc gctcaaaagc tacaaaaatg tggcattcga
     3421 gcaaaagcag acttgagaaa tgagaaaata ggctttaaaa tccgcgaaca cactttgaag
     3481 cgtgttccgt acatgttggt ttgtggcgac caagagatgg aagctggcga aatcgcagta
     3541 cgtactcgta aaggtaaaga tcttggtaaa tttaaattgg atgactttat tgcacatatc
     3601 caagctgaga ttgcaagccg taagcttaat ctggaggaat aaactattaa aggcggaaga
     3661 cgtggccaag ttccggtcaa gcaaaaccag caccgtttaa acggtgaaat tcgtggcgtt
     3721 cgtgaagttc gtttaactgg cgcagacggt gagtctgtag gtgtcgtttc gatccaagaa
     3781 gcactggcta cagcagaaga atctggtttg gatctcgttg agatcagccc taacgccgag
     3841 ccaccagtct gtcgtgtgat ggactatggc aagttcctct ttgagaagag caaggctaca
     3901 aaagagcaga agaagaagca aaagcagatc cagattaagg aactcaaatt ccgtcctggg
     3961 actgatgtgg gagattatca ggtaaaacta cgcaacctga tccgtttcct agaagaaggc
     4021 aacaaagtga aagtaactat tcgcttccgt ggccgagaga tggctcacca agacatcggt
     4081 gtagacgttt tgaatcgact gaaagaggac actgacgaat tcgcagtggt tgagtctttc
     4141 ccgaccaaaa ttgaagcacg ccagatgatc atggtgttag cccctaaaaa gaagtaatta
     4201 acggcattac aagtaatgaa actagccgtt gaaaggcggc tgggttttat tcgccctgat
     4261 tacactgtta tttaactact acaatgcgga gttattcatc atgcctaaga tgaaaaacaa
     4321 caaaggtgct gctaagcgtt tcaagaaaac tgctggtggt attaagtaca agcacgctac
     4381 taaacgtcac attctgacta agcgtactac taagaacaag cgtcagctgc gtccaaacgc
     4441 cattctgcct aagtgcgaac tggctgctgt agcacgtatg cttccatacg cttaattctt
     4501 tttagtttaa tattcgttta gtttaggaga gacataatgc ctcgcgtaaa acgtggtgta
     4561 caagctcgtg cacgtcataa gaaagtttta aaacaagcta aaggttacta cggtgcacgt
     4621 tcacgtgttt atcgtgtagc gttccaagca gttattaaag ctggtcaata cgcttaccgt
     4681 gaccgtcgcg ctaagaaacg tcaattccgt caactgtgga ttgcacgtat caacgcagcg
     4741 gctcgtcaaa atggtctatc ttacagccgt ttcatcaacg gtctgaagaa agcatctatc
     4801 gagatcgatc gtaagatcct tgctgatatc gcagtattcg acaaagcagc attcgctgtt
     4861 ctggttgaaa aggcgaaagg cgctctgtaa tagcgtgtta ttaagaaagg ggagcattta
     4921 tgctcccttt tttctatctg tgaaatctca tgatttcgca aagaacccat gctaaagacg
     4981 ggataatgga cttaaaacac cgcttgcacc tctatcaaga acatgagtgt aaatctgtgt
     5041 cgtttttaca tcggtatgtc ctagttgctc ttgtacggta cgtatatcag cccccacttc
     5101 aagcaaatgt gttgcaaatg aatgtctgag agtgtggcaa gtcacggtct tttcaatccc
     5161 cgcttcttga gccgatcttc tcaccgcttt ttgtagtacc gtttcgttca tatgatggcg
     5221 acgcatcaca tcggattccg gatctagaga taactgaaaa gacggaaaaa gatagtgcca
     5281 acgaaattca taaggtgcat ttggatactt ttcttttaag gctgtgggca gccaaacccc
     5341 gccgtagttt ttttggtgca agtctcgatc gtaatagcgt tttgctagcg caatttgctc
     5401 tttaagatgc ggatagagtt cttttgctaa cgtgaccgtg cgatttttac cccccttacc
     5461 ttgccagatt ctgattgcac cataatcaaa atcgatatct tggactctca agcgcataca
     5521 ctccatcaac cttaaccccg aaccgtagag taacttgatg ggaagttgat gcttaggatc
     5581 gacaatttca agtaaacgtc gaatctcatc tctagtcagt acaaccggta actttcgttc
     5641 tagttgcgag cgttgaaagc ggatctcaag agaaaggggt gtttttagaa tttctttgta
     5701 tagaaaactg agtgagttca aggctagtga ttgagtcttt gtggccactt taccttgcac
     5761 ggctaagtag gttaaaaatt cttcgacctc tttatctccc attaagctag ggtgcttttt
     5821 attatgaaaa tggatgtaac gagtgatcca atgaaggtaa gcttctatag tttttttggc
     5881 atagtatcga gtttgcataa attcgcgaac acttaacaaa aactgggatt tcatatagtt
     5941 ctcactaaat atttaactgg ttatttatac agtatttgtt ggttgttttt atgtcaagag
     6001 gctatgcaga catcagcaat ctataagctg agatttttga atggtgtgat gctcaacata
     6061 ctgatttaga aggatgctat ggtagtatgc acccagtggt ctattaatta gatagcggta
     6121 gcctaccagc tgaaaaggta agaagctgtc tagaaagcgt taggtcacga cgggatcaca
     6181 tgagcaatgt aagatggtgt cgagtgagta ttgaagagca aatagggtat agaggaaata
     6241 aggcaaaaag gacgaatatt ggtcatttct atgataccct tgaggcgctt tcgtgcgcac
     6301 cttaatcggg gcacgattga agagtgacgc ccgcaagacc tcaaggtaga gctatgacaa
     6361 atacttcggc ttcgattttt gtctttttct tcaattccat ttgataatca ataattaacg
     6421 agagaccttg tacgaatttg gtcgtgacct aacaatcgat tcaagacaga ttcgcaacgc
     6481 atagcattcg cgtcatgctt gaacatgagt gtttacgttg ttatgcgttg agttggttta
     6541 ggcgttgctc actgcttaat cgggcgttat atttttgagt gagttatgag aaatttatcc
     6601 aagtatttgt ttgcattagc aatgttcgct tcattttttc ttatcttaat agcagcgacc
     6661 gatccaattt tgagctgtct tagtggtact ttccttgaac ctgtttttgt taactcggtg
     6721 tctggaaata gtgtcgtatt taatttgtcg attggtattc tagtcagttg tattttctac
     6781 ataattgttg tgtacctacc cgagcggcaa aagaaaaatg atctagcgcc agagttagaa
     6841 atgcacgtgg cttctgttat tttccatatt cacgctatag ttcgtgacat tcataccgaa
     6901 agccaacaga tgttcgatat taccaatttt acagaagcag attttaagga ggcttgtaaa
     6961 tcatttaacc ctaagctcat acaacaacag ttccacaatg gtggaactca gattttccaa
     7021 agagactttg gctataagtg ttataacaat tggagttttg cattaaagag cattgatgag
     7081 gtaatgaggt atctcccgta tgtagacact ggtttagtca aagtactaaa tgaggtcaga
     7141 aactgctcat ttagtctcac gtctcctcaa ctgcaaaatt taaggctgct aggtaacaca
     7201 gatatggaag catgggctcc ttgtatctat aaggtgcatc aattgagcta caagttatcg
     7261 aaatactacc aaaagcatgt aaatgaaaag tatgagcacc ccgtaaaaaa aatataacaa
     7321 acgcctcaag agggactgtc aacgcgcggc gtttccagtc ccattgagct gcggtggtta
     7381 cggttgttgt gtttgcgttt agtgttatgc gttgccagcc ccttaggcgg gcgttatgta
     7441 cttgcgtaaa ctaagaggtt cttgaaagct agatgtttcg aatgaaaaaa ttgatccttc
     7501 aggttctatc tagtaatatt aactacgtat cgtaatattg atacatccgt taaaggaaca
     7561 aaggtaaatt attatgacta acccaaactt agacctgctc aaaatggcaa gtgacatcgg
     7621 tgataaacat cgaggtgttt cagtggttgg caaaactaaa gaagaaacaa tggctaatct
     7681 tcttaccatg tttaaggcta gtaatgagca acatcgaaca gaaaccaata acaagagctc
     7741 tcgttaaccc ttcctttcaa gaaatcagcg actatttcgg ctacgattca accaagtatg
     7801 ttcccgaaat agccgcactc ctgcaacagt ggaccgatca aggttacgtt gaagtatatc
     7861 aaacaattca agaccgagag tacggaatga ttaagtcgtc cgaacttaac agtaagggtg
     7921 tactcgctcc ttactatata ggtctgtatc acgcgcgctt agtcgagggc gagcatgatc
     7981 cattagttgt cgttaagttc tacgaagatg aaattcaata tcatactgaa tctgctacag
     8041 aagctgttga tatgcgtttt atgatagatc atgaggactt ctttggcaca gctagtgtta
     8101 aaagagatcc tgctgcatta agagaaatgt ggttggaggt aaagggtaaa atcgacgagg
     8161 gtgatccttc ataactccag ttcgagaacg tacataacaa agcatttaag agtgattccc
     8221 aacgcttggc atttttggtg ccatcgttgg gttttgtgtt tatggcggta tggtttagtt
     8281 ttgtggtagc gttgctcaca ccttaatgcg gcgttaaact gcatcagtcg tctagccgtt
     8341 gcagcgcttt agtgtaaact tcgctgcgtt ctcgtttacc gacagctaaa actgtaacta
     8401 cgatgatgtc attttcaact tgatagacta agcgataacc agactgccga agttttattt
     8461 tataaatgtt ctcagcgcca gacagtttag ctgatggaac atgtggattt tcaaggcgtt
     8521 ctattagttt cttcttgaac tgctgttgga gtggaacggc taactttttc cattccttca
     8581 aagcactctt tttgaactca agcttatagg tcatcgatat ttaccgatac gctgtcttca
     8641 cttaagcgtt ctttggcaat agccagtagc tcaagatctt caagcttatc catcatgagc
     8701 tcgtaggtgt ttgcagggac gcagtagaaa gccggctcat ttcggttgag tacagcaaca
     8761 ggagcaccga aggcgctagt tgcaactttc attgggtttg ctttaaattc ggtaatgctt
     8821 gctgcaacat cagctaggat tctagtggtc atttaatcag tcctttatat ggtctttaat
     8881 tgggtcatta tagtcttgaa aatgcagttt aacaaacgcc tcaagaggga ctgtcaacgc
     8941 gtggcgtttc cagtcccaat gagccgcggt ggttacggtt gttgtgcttg agttttgtgg
     9001 taatgcgttg ccagcccctt aggcgggcgt taggcacagg gtggaaaatt ggaactacaa
     9061 cagttaaatc agcgccatct taaatgcttg ctcgaccata tttgccttga ctcagaattg
     9121 acgttttgtg aaggggctgt gccaccaaag catgttctga tccgttctta tgagcagctc
     9181 caaaactcaa aagctgaaat ttggtcatta ccctacatga tgtcagtggg caataatgtc
     9241 gttggtttct gtggcttcaa agatgaacct caagatggtg aagttgaaat tggatacaat
     9301 gtttcgcctt ataaacaagg tcgaggattt gcaaaattgg cagtcaatca actttgtcag
     9361 ttagcgttta atatggattc aattgaaagt gttgtggctt tgatttcatc ggcgaacctc
     9421 gcttcgttga atgtcgtacg agccaacaac tttgttttca ttggttttgt ggttgatagc
     9481 gacaatgaaa aattggaaaa atgggtgcta cagcgtgcat cctgtgccta acaaacgcct
     9541 caagagggac tgtcaacgcg cggcgtttcc agtcccattg agccgcggtg gttatggttg
     9601 ttgtgtttga gttttgtgtt aatgcgttgc cagcccctta ggcgggcgtt agcttcttaa
     9661 aggctggaat catcaaaatc caaactcaat cgttctgaaa aatcagcttt tagcattcaa
     9721 attgcacaag ttggcttttg cgttttttct tgatgctgat ttggtcgaac gtgttgaaag
     9781 ttcagtggtt tcaaagtcgc tgaaaatcat caaacctcga tgcttcaatg ttgttggacg
     9841 ttccacacag aaagtttggt ttcataaaag gctacatcat cgctgtgatc tggttttctt
     9901 tgtcgcggac tcttaaccgt ggccaactta accttgatcg ttttgagttt tggtagccaa
     9961 cctcacagct tttggcgttg gacgtgtgtt tgtgtgatgc ttttgcgtaa aatgcctttc
    10021 aagcaaatgt gttaaaaagc cattgtgaaa caataggcta cgaagctaac aaacgcctca
    10081 agagggactg tcaacgcgcg gcgtttccag tcctattgag ccgcggtggt tacggttgtt
    10141 gtgtttgagt ttagtgttaa tgcgttgcca gccccttagg cgggcgttat gttctctatc
    10201 tgtaaatcgt caaattattg caggcaattt gttgcccgcg agcaagtttt tgcctcgcca
    10261 attttcgcgt tatcatgcgc ttaaagcaga ataagcgagg atgtcaaagc catgacaaaa
    10321 gatattagtc ggtacaatat gcgttgggtt gagggggaca ctttacctga agctccaaag
    10381 cctaaacttt ctccgaaaga aaggtattta aagcaactcc aagagaatca tcgacaatct
    10441 gaagaaacgt ggtcttatgt ccaagcaaac gaagaccgtt atgcattaca aagagcggat
    10501 gtccttactc gccgaaatgc ctcacaaatg cttgatgatt ctcttcgaga ctcactaagt
    10561 tcgcagtgtt cacttgaaga agaaatggca aagaatcatc aacatgttct tattgcagac
    10621 ttagaagatg cccataaaat cttgcacaac atttggttgg agtctggtcg tgatgttgct
    10681 gccattgctg cgagtatcaa cacgtctaaa tcctggttta accatacaga gccaatgttt
    10741 aatgcccatt caatcgcaaa gcaatttggt gacatgggta ttaaagccga cttggtggag
    10801 agcaaaggaa aaacctttgt ggcattttct ggtacggata aaaatggcaa agtcttaaat
    10861 catgccttcg taaacggtac tcgtatcaat atgaacggca aaaagtaccc attgaactcg
    10921 ttcaaatcca tgcaagcagg attcagtccc aaatcaaaat cggccaattt taaaggtgca
    10981 gccgcattaa catttgtggt gtcggcaagt atagcgacaa ctgatctggt gtttaaagat
    11041 gattatcatc tggttaattg gtttgggaat gttggctcag acatgtttaa agctctagta
    11101 cagtttggtg ctggagaagc ggcgttgtgg atagccgcta cttatagtgc tcctattgtt
    11161 attggtgcga tagcatgtgt tgcagtttat gctctgatcg agctggcttg ggacgacttt
    11221 aagatttcca atcaccttgt cgaggcttta gaaaatgttg caacagaata aagtccgtct
    11281 agcgggcatt gccctaattg cattgatgtt actctgttgg atatatcctt cttatggagt
    11341 atttcgtgat tacttagctt tattgaacaa ggagtctgtt gtaaggctat ctgttctaac
    11401 tctttgggtt ccaatgggat gtctaggtgc tgttttttgt ttactgtgga tgtcgcccaa
    11461 agcactctac tatgggaaag ggattggaaa agtttattct cctaatgcaa tgaaattagc
    11521 caacaagata tgtatttcat ttgctctagt tggtgttgca tttgctgctg gttggacata
    11581 tcacacgttg gatcttctgg aacaatatgg ttatgtctac agtagagatt taactaagat
    11641 aactccaaca gggattcatc taatgtatgt tcgagcaaat taaatagaac tagtttcggc
    11701 acgaacataa caaacgcctc aagagggact gtcaacgcgt ggcgtttcca gtcccaatga
    11761 gccgcggtgg ttgcagttgt tgtgtttagg tttagtgtta tgcgttgcca gccccttagg
    11821 cgggcgttag cactcaagag gagatatagg ttaggtgttc acaaaaaaag aaataaaaaa
    11881 cattgtcgaa aaagctacaa atcattggtt ttttccggat tttaccaaca aactcacgtg
    11941 gttcgtggca acgcttggtg gcactgtgtt agcaacacca acagcgttta aagaaatttt
    12001 ctacaatttc ttagtagata cattcaatct aaatggtggg gaatatttca cgcttgcaga
    12061 attacaatca agttctgttg aaccacttgt tgggttcggt ttgattgtat tcgcgttaat
    12121 ccataatttg gtaaataagt tttttatata caaatcatca gagttcgctc ttgaagatag
    12181 taagcaactc agacaagtag atgtcgattt attcaaccgg tttctaaccg attttccatc
    12241 agatggatat tcagttccat ttttaagaga ccatgattta ggtaattctt atcatgacaa
    12301 tagcttgaaa gacattaata aatttgttga tcagtgggac aatgtggaac atcacttttt
    12361 gaacgaagag attgaggcaa aacgttccga actatggaaa aagtgtcatt catttgttca
    12421 tctactcgct ttgcgttcat acgacttgaa tggtggcccc atgttttcat gtgtcccaga
    12481 cgcctataga ggagcttggg attatccggc acatgttgat gaacaactcc gagagcttaa
    12541 tgaaatggca acagagtgtc atgaattaca ccagaaattt gttctctttg ctcgccggaa
    12601 attaaagtgc taacaaacgc ctcaagaggg actgtcaacg cgcggcgttt ccagtcccat
    12661 tgagccgcgg tggttacagt tgttgtggtt gagtttagtg ttatgcgttg ccagcccctt
    12721 aggcgggcgt tatatttaat tggagtatgt aatgaaaccg acattttgga aattgtcaca
    12781 agggactgaa tttttcactt atgaagatat gcttcagtca attgaagatc gcttagtata
    12841 tgttcacaag gatacagcag ctcaaggaca gtcatctgta actcaagggc agacatttgt
    12901 tgaagctaaa attggtgatt acttctattt aacacatggt aataacggag tgtatgtatt
    12961 aggacaattt acaggtccga taaattactt ctcgaattgg ggagatggat ggtccgatcg
    13021 accatttcgc gtaattgctc gctcaaaaac gcaggaatgt tacacaggaa ttcaaaaatg
    13081 gtggtctccg aatcatcgtt ctacctttat aaaagttcca gagcacgaat tatccatgtt
    13141 tgaagaagaa atattgattc ctttctttga cctacatttg aaggactatg gattttaaat
    13201 ataacaaacg gttcaagagg gacagccaac gcgtggcatt tttgctatgc gttggttttt
    13261 gtggttacgg tgttatgcgg aagcttggca gtggcgttgt ctgcccctta accgggcgtt
    13321 atgcgttagg agataattga tgaataaagg tcaatcaaca atattgttgg atgaacgttg
    13381 gaagttagag gatttttcga ttctcacaaa agaatatcaa caactttatg gctttttcca
    13441 tgcattacga gcgatcgatg agggtaaatt ttctaactta gagtttgagc ggatgccatg
    13501 gctaggtggt ggcagtgttg ttggcttttt tagcatcatt ggaaaatttg tgagtcacga
    13561 ggatcaacct gtagttaaac ggattcaata tgcttcaccg ggctatattg aacttacact
    13621 tttaactgaa gtcgccaaag atataggcat tatcgttagt gcgcttgcag gtgcaattac
    13681 gagtgcggct agtacatatc acataattta ttctcaatat caaaagcgaa agctaactca
    13741 actaaagatc aaagagttag aggcaaaaca attgagagaa gaaattactt ttgtcaaaag
    13801 ctcaattgtt gagctacacg aaactttcca gctaaattct aaacaagtta aagcactcga
    13861 gcagctatca aaaggtgatg agttagttca gttaaaaatg ttgcttgcac tctacagaag
    13921 ggctgaacca gttgctgaat tacaggttca aaataaggca aatttcaaaa acgcataaca
    13981 aacgcctcaa gagggactgt caacgcgtgg cgtttccagt cccattgagc cgtggtggtt
    14041 acagttgttg tgtttgagtt tggtgtaatg gcgttgccag ccccttaggc gggcgttagc
    14101 cgtttcggag aaagcatgga agttcaggtt gttgcatcgc taataggtat tgttgggatc
    14161 acattaagtg cgatctttag tggctttggt tacttcttca aaattagaac tgaaaagctt
    14221 agaactacac gccaagttct gttctattta ttagaattta gggcatatgt tttagcgtct
    14281 tctgtttcac ctacggagct atacgaaaag tatcttgaac aatgccagaa atacttagat
    14341 aagaaaaaaa tcgaaggtat agctatacca caacaaaacc aggatttaat gttggggtat
    14401 ttttcgagtg tcattgagca aataactcca aaactatctg aaagctttat tattgagtat
    14461 gagcagacaa taatttctct atctaaagaa aacccgattc tggcttttca gcttagaggt
    14521 aaagatatgg ctacaaaatt ggtttctcta caaagagtat atttagatca actacaacag
    14581 tcagaaatgt ttacgtctaa tgaaagtctt ggtggttttc ttaaaagtca aatcacggaa
    14641 gttcactcga aaggcttgaa tgagattctt gatttgctca atcaggagtt aaaaacggta
    14701 tctaaagcgt gcggatttat tcactatctg caaattagga aaataaccaa taaccgttca
    14761 aaaccatctt cagaccttga tgacattggt atcgatgaac tctttgatgg gttattgtcg
    14821 gcgtattccc gtcatgtaac attagaaaat acgcacacgg gtaacaacgg ctaacaaacg
    14881 cctcaagagg gactgccaac gcgtggcgtt ttcagtccct ttgagccgca gtggttgcag
    14941 ttgttgtgtt tgagtgtagt gttaatgcgt tgccagcccc ttaggcgggc gttagcttct
    15001 taaaggctag aatcatcaaa atctaagctc atttgttgtg aaaattcagc tttaagcgtt
    15061 caagtagcac tatttggctt tttagttttg cctgatgctg atttggtcga aagtgttgaa
    15121 tgttcagcag ttttcaagtc gctgaaaccc atcaaacctc gatgcttcaa tgttgttgga
    15181 tactccacac ggaaagcttg gtttcacgaa aggctgcatc atcgctgaaa gtgtgttttc
    15241 tttgtcgcgg actcttaacc gtggtcaact caaccttgat cgttttgagt tttggctgct
    15301 catgtcacag cttttggtgt tggacgtgtg tttgtctgat gcatttgcgt aaaatgcatt
    15361 tcaagcaaaa atggttaaaa gtcattttga aacaataggc tacgaagcta acaaacgcct
    15421 caagagggac tgtcaacgcg tggcatttcc agtcccaatg agtcgcggtg gttacggttg
    15481 ttgtgtttga gtttagtgtt atgcgttgcc agccccttag gcgggcgtta gcagcctatg
    15541 cgagtcccat caattacgag gtaataatgt tcaagaatag tcatttgttt tttgtaccag
    15601 aagaattgaa cttgctccga gcatttcatc gtaagcaact ggagttcgtt gatgggtttg
    15661 tcggaaatat agagcagcac attgaaacat acactgataa agtgtttatt cagcaatggg
    15721 ctggagatga gggcgaagtt gtcgaagttg agaagcaaca tattgctgga ataacagaag
    15781 atgaatatga cttcaaagag atttttacct ctgtgatgcc aatgtatcaa agacaatcaa
    15841 tgcttttaac cgcttggtca atgtttgaaa atgaaatcaa aacttactat agcaggcttg
    15901 caagtaaggt cggtgctaag cctataaaac gagaaaaaaa ctccagtgac ctcgcttata
    15961 tggtttcaag tttacaagca atgggaattg tttcagaacc ttctaagcgg tttatagatg
    16021 cttttaatcg acttaacgat gaagtacgtt tcgtccgtat tgattgggtt cataatggtg
    16081 gtaagcctgt aaagtcgaag tttatagaac agacagaggg tttagcaatg aatggctctc
    16141 aaatagatat ttcagtcgct tatatcgagg aagttatgaa cctaatgtgg gtgctttcaa
    16201 ccgaaattac acagtcagct cgcactaatt tgggcggcag ctaacaagca atttaagagg
    16261 gattcacaac gctcggcatt tttgcttcta cttcaaattt agtgtttatg gcacaatgct
    16321 ttaggtttgg gtggaggcgt tgttcacccc ttaattgggc gttataagca caggaggaat
    16381 cggtgaacga aataaataaa agagcaatgg agttgaacga ggaatgtttc tcagtgctta
    16441 gtgaaatatc cgagttcaaa cctcagttct atcatctttt taacactaaa aaattcagcg
    16501 acttcgagct caaactaaga ggcttacgcg aaaaattatc gaagttagat aaagatattg
    16561 ccccccatac aaatgtaccg ggagactata actctattca aatgggagca ggaaagttat
    16621 cagtttgttt taatgcaaga aatgttgctc ttacaacatt aactgaagca caacgattgt
    16681 tatcctcaca tgagggaagt gctcaattta aagccacaac cattattgct ttgattgccg
    16741 tactaatatc tttggtaagt gtggtgaaat agtgcttata acaaacgctt taagacggat
    16801 tcgcaacgct cggcggtttt ggtttgattt agcttttgtg tttacggcgc aataattaag
    16861 tatagtggta gcgttgctca ccacttaagc gggcgttagc ttcttaaagg ctggaatcat
    16921 caaaatccaa actcaatcgt cctgaaaaat cagcttttag cgttcaaatt gtacaatttg
    16981 gctttcgagt ctttctgatg catatttggt agaaagtgta gaatgctcag cagtttcaaa
    17041 gtcgctgaaa accatcaaac cttgatgctt caatgttgtt ggatgctcca cacggaaagt
    17101 ttggtttcac aaaggctgca tcatcgctga aagtgtgctt tctttgtcgc ggactcttaa
    17161 ccgcggccaa cttagccttg atcgttttga gttttggtag ccaacctcac agcttttggc
    17221 gttggacgtg tgtttgtgtg atgcttctgc gtaaaatggc tttcaagcaa atgtgtttaa
    17281 aaatcattgt taaacaatag gctacgaagc taacaaacgc ctcaagaggg actgtcaacg
    17341 cgtggcgttt ccagtcccat tgagccgcgg tggttacggc tgttgtgttt gagtctggtt
    17401 gtaatgcgtt gtcagcccct taggcgggcg ttatggctta atggagaaag gaaacaatgg
    17461 agcttgtttt tggctacgca ctgggatttt tggtgttgat gccgttactg acgctcatgc
    17521 atgagcttgg tcatgcgata cctcagttgt gtatgaaaaa gaaagttgtc attgatttgg
    17581 gtggctcgag cctaatcccg ataataaaag tgagccgctt gtttatcaga attgcgccat
    17641 tttctacttt tcatggcttt tgtagcataa gttcaaggtt gtcgagagtc ggtttggtgt
    17701 tcacgttgct tggtggccca ctagtaacat tatttttagc catgttatta aatgagctaa
    17761 gaatggttga cgtggggcaa tggttcactt ttttagcaag ctttggtttt tacttcacgg
    17821 tgtttcaatt agttcttact ttagcaccaa tgaaatatcc aagtttttct ggtggttata
    17881 gtggcacaaa aagtgatggg ttaagaatat tagaagccct aaggtgtaat gaaagtacgc
    17941 cctaacaaac gcctcaaagg gactgccaac gcgtggcgtt tccggtccca ttgagccgcg
    18001 gtggttacag ttgttgcgtt tgagtttagt ggtaatgcgt tgccagcccc ttaggcgggc
    18061 gttaggctaa tttatcgaat tatgaggcat gttatggaaa acatattctt tctaagaatg
    18121 gataaagatg ttgtagctac tgacccaata ttttctcctc agtatcctta tatccataca
    18181 attcatggca cttgtgataa tcgggagtta attaaacaac aaacaaaagt tatttttcct
    18241 aagttggatc tttcagaacg tgagttgctt gactgtattt atagaatcaa gcaagagctt
    18301 ataaatagtc atcagatgga tgaaaatgcc ccgcgaaagc agcgctgtga tttagcaata
    18361 aaatattggt taaaaacgat gaaaattgga gatgcagtat ttgttcgtag tcaggataat
    18421 caattgtatt tatgccaagt ggctagctat gtccaagaaa agttctttga tgaatatggt
    18481 tgttttcaac ggaaagttga aaatgtacag ctgctagatg agagttccgt ccctgctgaa
    18541 atcctaaata gaacatatgg gcgtaaaact attgaaagaa atgcttgtga agtagttaat
    18601 gtattatttt ataaacactt tagtagcatg attaaaaaat tagcctaaca aacgcctcaa
    18661 gagggactgt caacgcttgg cgtttccagt cccaatgagc cgcagtggtt acggttgttg
    18721 tgtttgagtt tagtgttaat gcgttgccag ccccttaggc gggcgttagc ttcttaaagg
    18781 ctggaatcat caaaatccaa gctcaatcgt tctgaaaaat cagcttttag cattcaaatt
    18841 gcacaagttg gcttttgcgt tttttcttga tgctgatttg gtcgaacgtg ttgaaagttc
    18901 agtggtttca aagtcgctga aaatcatcaa acctcgatgc ttcaatgttg ttggacgttc
    18961 cacacagaaa gtttggtttc ataaaaggct gcatcatcgc tgtgatctgg ttttctttgt
    19021 cgcggactct taaccgtggc caacttaacc ttgatcgttt tgagttttgg tagccaacct
    19081 cacagctttt ggcgttggac gtgtgtttgt gtgatgcttt tgcgtaaaat gcctttcaag
    19141 caaatgtgtt aaaaagccat tgtgaaacaa taggctacga agctaacaaa cgcctcaaga
    19201 gggactgtca acgcgtggcg tttccagtcc caatgagccg cggtggttac ggctgctgtg
    19261 tttgagtttt gtggtgtgcg ttgccagccc cttaggcggg cgttagcttc ttaaaggctg
    19321 aaatcatcaa aatccaaact caatcgttct gaaaaatcag cttttagtgt tcaacttgca
    19381 caagttggct tttgcgtttt tcttgatgct gatttggtcg aacgtgttga aagttcagta
    19441 gtttcaaagc cgctggaaat catcaaacct cgatgcttca atgttgtttg acgttccaca
    19501 cagaaagttt ggtttcacaa aaagctgcat catcgctgtg atctggcttt ctttgtcgcg
    19561 gactcttaac cgtggtcaac ttagcctaga tcgtttcaag ttttggtagt caacttcaca
    19621 gcttttggcg ttggacgtgt gtttgtgtga tgcttttgcg taaagtgcat ttccagcaaa
    19681 tgtgtttaaa aagtcattgg taaacaatgg gctacgaagc taacaaatgc ctcaagaggg
    19741 actgtcaacg cgtggcgttt ccagtcccat tgagccgcgg tggttgcagt tgttgtgttt
    19801 gggtttagtg ttatgcgttg ccagcccctt aggcgggcgt taagtgaatg agtaggttat
    19861 atgaaaaaaa acaactatat actcccgact ttatgggaaa caattactga taagcaatat
    19921 gtcataccgg tttctgagta tttagagtta gctttcgatt ctcttttaga taatgaaatt
    19981 ataaaaacag tacctatcgt taatttgatg ctttttggca ataatcttag gtcaagcata
    20041 aaaaatcagc tcttattgaa aaaaatatta ctatttatta attctcaatc tgatctctca
    20101 actgaaaaac gtgatgattt ccttttacaa ctagagtcaa accctaagga aaaaatccga
    20161 ataggtgaaa agctaatatt ggttttagat caagcagacg acatgtcaaa acctgaactt
    20221 attggggagt tatttaaagc attcgttgct caggagtttg attttgaaat tttttctaga
    20281 ttggtagatg gagttaatag agtcccgata agtgctttaa gtgattttct acaacatgac
    20341 ttttatagtg tatcaacaga aaatacagtg gcacttgcat ttggtggttt tatgtcattt
    20401 tcagtgccta tttttgtggg ttcggatgaa gctttaatta gttataagcc aaacagccta
    20461 ggtgacttgc ttaaaaaata ttgtggtaaa aaattcactt aacaaacgcc tcaagaggga
    20521 ctgtcaacgc gtggcgtttc cagtcccatt gcgccgcggt ggttatggtt gttgtgtttg
    20581 agtttagtgt tatgcgttgc cagcccctta ggcgggcgtt atgtgaacag aggggccatc
    20641 ttaacccctc taatattctg ggtgtttagt aaggtgctat attcgggtca acacactgga
    20701 atattttgcc gaaattctca tcacttgaaa tgagttcatg acttaatcga gcaacttctc
    20761 ctcgagtaat tgcaccatgc acttcaaaat tttgagacaa ctctccctgg tcagttggag
    20821 ctccgtcttt aagtcccccg ggacggagga taatgtaatc taaattactg ctttgaagcc
    20881 aagcttcagc gagagttttc tctcgaaccg cagctccaaa gcctcgtttt gctcggtctg
    20941 aaaggtactg ccaagaatca ccacaaccta acgatgtaac taataatagt cgggttgaag
    21001 aggtattctc aagagcatcc gttaagtagc ggtggccaat gtaatcgact gggttatctg
    21061 agtgaaagct gcccattgtt gaaatgttaa aggtgttctc tggtaactca gaaaccgcct
    21121 tttcaacttg ctctttatct gttgcatcac aacaaattga agttacgttg tactcggtaa
    21181 gcatagggtt tttacttggg gtacgagcaa tagcgataac attagtgcct tgtttgtgga
    21241 agtagtcgac catagctgcc cccaatccac tggcagcgcc ccaaatggca atattcatca
    21301 ttcatatatc tcatttattg ataatgataa tagtttagat gtttgtaagg ttatagtcac
    21361 taggtcgctt caactttcac ataacaaacg gctaaagagg gattgccaac gcgtggcggc
    21421 tttagttcaa attgaagttc agtgtttaca gtgtgttttt tgagttcggc ggtgcgttgt
    21481 caacccctta gccgggcgtt agcaaacaca tctcataagc cggagcttgt attctgttac
    21541 ggtatttctg ttcaatggcc ttttgtcttg gtttagtatc gagacgtaac tttatttgag
    21601 aggctgaaaa atgaaaaaat cgttaatggt actgactatg cttgttgctt tagtgggttg
    21661 tgatgacgca actaaagcga tagatgaggc tcaagcagta tcaaataaag ccattgatag
    21721 tttgcagcag aaagcggatt cactaaattt gaaagatctc aatcttgatg ttcttggtga
    21781 tgcgactcaa aaggctcaag agtttactca atcgatagat ttgttgttca acaccgactt
    21841 caccgaccat caagcagttg ttgctgccac agagaaaatt tctaattcct acagctgttt
    21901 agttgacgtt tcttctgagg caacagcgga aaacttgcta gatagaatcg tatcatcagt
    21961 aaaaaacgat caagtgttag caatcatcga aaaaggtgtg gcacaggcta agacggcgaa
    22021 agagtgcgtt atgtagccaa gtgtgtgcta acaaacgcct caagagggac tgtcaacgcg
    22081 cggcgtttcc agtcccaatg agccgcagtg gttacggctg ttgcgtttga gtttggtgtt
    22141 atgcgttgcc agccccttag gcgggcgtta gcttcttaaa ggctagaatc atcaaaatct
    22201 aggttcattt gttgtgaaaa tcagttttta gcattcaaat atcacgactt ggctttcgag
    22261 tttttctgat accgatttgg tagaaagtgt tgaaagttca gtagtttcaa agtcgctgaa
    22321 agccaacaag tctcgatgct tcaaagttgt tggatgttca actcggtcta cttggtttca
    22381 caaaaagcag catcgtcgct gaaatcgtgc tttctttgtc ggaaatttgg taagtggcca
    22441 acttaacctt gatcgctgca agttttggca gctcacttca cagcttttgg cgttggacat
    22501 gtgtttgtgt gatgcttttg cgtaaaatgc atttcaaaca aatgtgttta aaaatttatt
    22561 gctaaacaat gggctacgaa actaacaaac gcctcaagag ggactgtcaa cgcgcggcgt
    22621 ttccagtccc aatgagccgc ggtggttgca gttgctgtgt ttaagtttag tggtaatgcg
    22681 ttgccagccc cttaggcggg cgttataaca cagaatcaat tccttgctcg taaatctcaa
    22741 ttgaactact atttgtacat taaattgtac taaatggagt tcattatgag ccgtattcac
    22801 cttgatcaag atattcagcc tttgtctgag ttccgtgctg gcgttgcatc atttatcaaa
    22861 cagatcaatg agactcgtcg accattggtt attacacaac gaggtaaagg tgtagccgtt
    22921 gttcttgacg ttgcggagta tgaagcaatg caagagaaaa tcgaattact cgaagaaatg
    22981 cgtactgcag aagctcaatt ggctgcaggt ttaggtatat caaacgaaga tgctcgttca
    23041 caagttctgg ggcgcatcat caaatgaaag tagtttggtc acctctagcg ttacaaaaac
    23101 tgggtgatgc cgcagagttt attgctttgg ataacccatc agctgcagaa aagtgggtga
    23161 atgaagtatt cgacaaaacg gaattgctcg gctcaatgcc agaaatgggc cgcatggttc
    23221 ctgaaatgcc tcatacgaac taccgtgaaa taatttttgg tcattaccgc attatttata
    23281 gtttgagcca cgaaatccgc gttctaacag ttcgtaactg tcgtcaattg ctcacggaac
    23341 atgatgtgtg aaactgtgtt ataacaaacg cctcaaaggg actaccaacg cgtggcgttt
    23401 ccagtcccat tgagccgcgg tggttgcagt tgttatgttt aagtttagtg gtaatgcgtt
    23461 gtcagcccct taggcgggcg ttagtttctc tcaggaaaga tcaacaaaaa tttacgccca
    23521 aggttctgaa aattcagctt ttggcgttca aactgcacaa ctggactttt aagtttggct
    23581 tgatgctgat ttggtagaaa gcgttgaaag ttcagtagtt tcaaattcgc tgaaagccca
    23641 aaaacctcga tgctccaacg ttgttagatg ttccactcgg aaagtttggt ttcacaaaag
    23701 gcagcgtcat cgctgtgatc ttgctttctt tgtcgcggac tcttaaccgt ggccaactta
    23761 acctttattg ttttgagttt tggctgtcaa cttcacagct tttggcgttg gacgtgtgct
    23821 tgttcgatgc atttgcgtaa aatgactttc aagcaaatgt gctaaaagtc attgctaaac
    23881 aataggctac gaaactaaca aacgcctcaa gagggactgt caacgcgtag cgtttccagt
    23941 cccattgagc cgcggtggtt tcggttgtgg tgtttgagtt tagtggttat gcgttgtcag
    24001 ccccttaggc gggcgttagg tcacgacggg atcacatgag caatgtaaga tggtgtcgag
    24061 tgagtattga agagcaaata gggtatagag gaaataaggc aaaaaggacg aatattggtc
    24121 atttctatga tacccttgag gcgctttcgt gcgcacctta atcggggcac gattgaagag
    24181 tgacgcccgc aagacctcaa ggtagagcta tgacaaatac ttcggcttcg atttttgtct
    24241 ttttcttcaa ttccatttga taatcaataa ttaacgagag accttgtacg aatttggtcg
    24301 tgacctaaca atcgattcaa gacagattcg caacgcatag cattcgcgtc atgcttgaac
    24361 atgagtgttt acgttgttat gcgttgagtt ggtttaggcg ttgctcactg cttaatcggg
    24421 cgttatgttc tcagaggact aaatggatat cgaagtattt aaaactgtag tacctctcgt
    24481 cggtagcttt ttgggtgcag cgtttggtgc tcacttaact ttgtctcggt ctaagaaaga
    24541 aaaaatatgg gatgaaaaga gggaactcta cagtagggtt atcatagctt tggaagatat
    24601 atcgtattgg gctgagcaag ttcgttctga gcattgttgt gaatatacta gtcgcccaga
    24661 ctctaatttc gatgagtcca tgagagatat ccaaaaatta acagtttcag gcaggttagt
    24721 aatgaacgac gagttttata accttctagt ctctgtaaac aactctctac gagcagaaag
    24781 tttcaatgca catgaagccg ctcaagaggc atttgataac ccacaatcag atcacttgtt
    24841 taggcatgca gtaagggttc gtgacattgc tgaagagcat ttgcctaagt taataaaggc
    24901 agcaaagcgg gatctgccaa aacgaacata acaaacgcct caagagggac tgtcaacgcg
    24961 tggcgtttcc agtcccattg atgcacggtg gttatggttg ttgtgtttga gcttagttgt
    25021 tatgcgttgt cagcccctta ggcgggcgtt atacaacaat gagagattct tgagatgatc
    25081 gaagatataa caaactccgt aaaagcggag ttgtatggaa gagcagtaag tcccttattt
    25141 ggtgcttttt ttctttcgtg ggcggtatgg aattggaaat tttggttagt agtattttcc
    25201 agtatggaag tcagtgaaaa gatagatttt atagatggag ttctttattc gggctggctt
    25261 caacctctag tttttttagt tatgggaccc ctattaactg ctttagcgta tatttatatt
    25321 taccccatac ctgcaaggtt tgtatacaag cattcgggaa agcaacaaag gcaactaaaa
    25381 gctataaagg tagagattga agacgaaatg cctatgactc aagaggagca taatagacta
    25441 agacaaaaaa tatcaaatct agagtcagca tattacgctg agctggcttc taaagactct
    25501 gaaattgatc gtctcagggc tcttatagaa tcgagtagga atatcaaaca acctcccata
    25561 gttgaaacat ctacagatgt aagagcaaaa aatctagtcc acaatagtaa acagtttcca
    25621 cttacagata ctgatcagcc aataattact gagtttgaag taaatggtga aatatatact
    25681 ctaggacaag actttagtaa gtctagaccg ggtgagacaa atgtggttaa gctgagaggt
    25741 gaatttaatt tacatgatgt aattcatgtc agatttaaaa ctaataagcc gctccttgaa
    25801 gctcagtatt atagagtttt tgatgggtat ggtcagcgta atattactga acaagaattc
    25861 gaaatgtagt ggcatagtga atttggccac ctgattagag ctgttatgat tgcaaccata
    25921 gcagcattag gtgacgaaat ggcaaagaaa aaaggtccga attttagccc tgagttccgg
    25981 ttggaaacgg ctcagttagt gcttgaccaa ggctactccc aaaaagaggc tgctcaggca
    26041 atgggcgtgg ggtattccac gattggcaag tgggtaaatc aacttcgcga agaacggtct
    26101 ggcaagtccc ccaaggctat gcccatgact cctgagcaga ttgaaatccg tgaactgaag
    26161 aagcgcatag aacggcttga attagaaaag gaagttctaa aaaaggctac cgctctgttg
    26221 atgtcggact ccatgaacac ttctcgctga ttgagaaact caacaagagc caccgggcaa
    26281 gatacccggt cgcctggctg tgcgaggtgt ttggcgtcca gcgcagcagc tacaggtatt
    26341 ggttaagccg ggagtcgcag atatgcccag agacggtgtg tttgcacagt gcaatccgac
    26401 aaatccaccg agagagcaat ggctctgccg gggccagaac cattgccgac atcgcgaccg
    26461 ctcggggttt tgcattaagc cgttaccgtg cgggtcggtt aatgaaaaag ctggaattgg
    26521 tcagttgcca acaaccaaag catgcttata agaaagccaa tcaagaacat gtagacatcc
    26581 cgaatcggtt ggaccgccaa tttgacgtgg ttgcgcccaa tcaggtgtgg tgcggcgatg
    26641 tgacgtatgt ttggacaggc actcgctggg cttatttggc tgtggtgctg gatttatttg
    26701 cgcgcaaacc agtgggttgg gcactgtcac actcaccgga cagtgagttg accaagcagg
    26761 cattgagtat ggcatttgag caacgtggca ggcctaaagg cgtgatgttc cacagtgacc
    26821 aagggagtca ctacaccagc cgaagtttcc gacaattgct gtggcgttac cagataaccc
    26881 agagcctgag tcgcagagga aattgctggg ataacagtcc tatggagcga tttttcagga
    26941 gtttaaaaac ggaatggata ccggaaatcg gctatcggaa ttttaccgag gccaagctgg
    27001 caatcaccca atatatcctg gggtattaca gcaacatcag accacatcat tacaacggtg
    27061 gcttgagccc aaatgagtca gagagaagat actggcttaa ctataaaccc gtggccagtt
    27121 ttacttgacc actacaaaat tcataaaacg gattatgaac aaaagaacgc ttttttctgc
    27181 gtaatgcaac ctaacccttc tagggaggga aaggaaatga caataagcaa tagagtgcaa
    27241 tttgcatatt agcccaagtt gtataacaaa ctgttcaaga gggattcgca actcgtggca
    27301 ttttcactgt gcgttggttt aagtgattaa ggtggtatgc ggtggtaccg gtattgcgtt
    27361 gctcacccct taacagggcg ttagtttcta tctagaaaaa atcatcaaaa gctcagattc
    27421 aatgccctga aaaatcagcc ttaagtgttc aagtcgcact atttggcttt tgagttttgc
    27481 ctgatgctga tttagtagaa agtgttgaaa gttcagctgt ttcaaagtcg cttaaagcca
    27541 acaagcctcg aggctgcaat gttgtcggat gttcaacacg gtcagtttag tttcacaaag
    27601 gacgtcatca ccgctgaaat tatgctttct ttgtcgtgga ctcttaaccg tggtcaactt
    27661 aaccttgatc gttttgagtt ttggcagcta acttcacagc ttttggcgtt ggacgtgtgc
    27721 atgttcgatg cattcgcata aaatggcttt caaagaaatg tgttaaataa gtcattggaa
    27781 aacaataagc tacgaaacta acaaacgcct caagagggac tgtcaacgcg tggcgtttcc
    27841 agtcccattg agccgaagtg gttacggttg ttgtgtttta gtttagtggt aatgcgttgt
    27901 cagcccctta ggcgggcgtt agttgcttag gagataaatt ggctaaatta actaggaaag
    27961 agttacttat aaaactcgaa aaaatagtcg gctctagttg ctataacggt aatattcaaa
    28021 actggggtgc gaatggagag tggctaggtg aggggcgtgc ttttaggtat ccaatcagaa
    28081 tcaatggttt gagtacaaga accagtatca aaaccgatgt tactgaccat gatttgcagg
    28141 cagcatacta tgcttttgga gcaaaccagt tgcacattat tcgtgcgcta gatgaagttt
    28201 tagactttat tgaatacgaa tatggagtag atattcccaa aactaaaatt aaacctaaaa
    28261 aagacaaagc agatcctaaa caaaaaacag agtgtgcata ttgcgggaaa atggttgtag
    28321 atatcgttca gcatgtgagt cagagtcacc cagattactg gcaaaaatac acatcaagca
    28381 atgatgtttc tcatcgttta agcggtaaaa gtaggtgtaa tagttgtggg tcattcctaa
    28441 aatcattgga aaatcatgct gagaaatgtc ctaaaacttt ggaacgcaac taacaaactg
    28501 tttaagagtg attcgcaacg cgtggcattt ttgctatgcg ttgttttagt gtttatggtg
    28561 gcatgcggcg gcatcggtat tgcgttgctc acaccttaac agggcgttaa gtgccaatcg
    28621 gcctctgtca gataagcgtt aataattaag aaatcgtgac cttctgcgaa acgttcaaat
    28681 cacattaatg taagattcaa aaattttata aatcgtcaag ggttgataat gttcagtatt
    28741 ggtataggtt caaaaacatc cactggtggg gaagtagtag aaggtaacaa tggcattatg
    28801 atgaatggcc ttgttgccag ttcagttggt catcaagcga cttgtaaatc agggcgtaaa
    28861 gaatgtgcag gtataggacc aatcgttgct gttggtccga gagatgtgaa tttacctgct
    28921 ggtcccgcag caagggtagg tgattatgtc gattgtggtt gtcctcctgg ttcaaatgtt
    28981 ttggttggct ctagcagtgt tcaaatcggt agttcttccg tttcagctaa tgtcacacca
    29041 gcgcagcgtt cactatcaag tatgaattca gcggcttccg catcgagtgc agcatcgaat
    29101 tcgagctctg tggcaggttc agcggttcct aaaattaatc ctaataacat gtattggccg
    29161 ccctataacc cattagctcc agagggtgaa aaagaaatca agttagaata cacgcaagaa
    29221 attgtgaaat ttgcggtatt agagccgaaa gagtggacag cattctttga tagatttgat
    29281 gtggtcaaga atttaaaaga cacagcaaca gggttataca atgcaagaga aacagcaaaa
    29341 gctttaggtg gggtcggtgt aactgcgttt gtcagaacta tcgatggtgt tgattacgtt
    29401 atcctaaaaa attatgaata ttggtctcaa accctattac atgggggcgt gtttaaggcc
    29461 gataatgcac gagttgtcaa gctaggtttg ggggctttag actctgcaaa aggaatggtt
    29521 cgttacgtta gagtcagcgc acccatggag attttagtag gttcagcgat caatgtgctt
    29581 caatttatcg tcaacgacga atatacgtta gctaaattag gtgttgatga ggccaaacta
    29641 tttgttcatg cattaactgt tgcaggagta tctctagccg ctggttcact agtagcactt
    29701 gtaactcctg taaccttttt agttggtagt agtatcttgg ttctttcaaa cttaactgtt
    29761 tggggggtag ataaatggac tggttttgaa tcaaaactaa tcgaagttgt ggttgatact
    29821 tttgatggta aataaactca aaaaaggatt gctcggttca ttggtatttt tcattggtgg
    29881 cttatggctt tccatcagta tggcaatgcc attatttacc gttgagtcaa atctagaaat
    29941 agtcaggttt agttggttag gtctacctat tattggtgct tttgcgttca ctggattatt
    30001 tggtgcagtc gttgtcgcat taatattgtc attgatgcaa ggtaagcaaa ttatgcgttc
    30061 agcaaagttt gtgttaatac cggcaatgct tatgggtttt ttgggggcag gtgtaaacta
    30121 tgctaattat cactttgtaa ttaagccaat gggtctagtt gcatgtccta aaatggcagg
    30181 ctacggtaaa aacttgctga tcgactatgt aaaaaatatt gacaactgtc agtctgatta
    30241 acaggcactt aacaaacgcc tcaagaggga ctgtcaacgc gcggcgtttc cagtcccaat
    30301 gagtcgcggt ggtttcggtt gttgtgtttg agtttagtgt tatgcgttgc cagcccctta
    30361 ggcgggcgtt agcttcttaa aggctagaat catcaaaatc taagctcaat tgttcttaaa
    30421 actaagtttc tagcgttcaa gtcgtatagc ttggcttgcg agtttttgtt gatgctgatt
    30481 tggtagacag tgttgaaatt tcagcagttt caaagtcgcc gtaagctaac aaacttcgat
    30541 gcttccattt tattggatgc tccacacgga aagtttggtt tcacaaaagg ctgcatcatc
    30601 gctgaaagtg tactttcttt gtcgcggact cttaaccctg gccaacttag cctagatcgt
    30661 tttaggtttt ggcagctaac gtcacagctt ttggcgttgg acgtgtgttt gcgtgatgct
    30721 tttgcgtaaa atgcatttca agcaaatatg tttaaaaagt cattggtaaa caatgggcta
    30781 cgaagctaac aaacgcctca agagggactg tcaacgcgtg gcgtttccag tcccattgag
    30841 ccgcggtggt tgcagttgtt gtgtttgagc ttagtggtaa tgcgttgcca gccccttagg
    30901 cgggcgttag ctaaaaaggt aaaattatgt ctcacatgtt tgatatagct gaacttagac
    30961 aaaaaatatt cattgttcaa aatgttatcc aagcgagtga agcttttgta aaagagcact
    31021 gtattggtgt taaagaatat gaagaactat atgatcgttc ttcatatttg gtaatggtca
    31081 agtctcttgt tagcagcagt ctcgtcgaaa tctcgatcaa actaagaagt ttagatgact
    31141 caatgaagcg caatcgtcaa agttactctt ttgatcactc tccgaaagat tttgttttgg
    31201 cgatttgcgg tgatgaaggc attagctttc gggaatcttg taataaaata attcacgccg
    31261 acggttttta tctaaatatt caatcgtctt atagttgtca tgaagatcta caatggtggg
    31321 gtggtgctat tcgtgttcaa ggtgtgaaat atccaaacca aaagaatgaa cagaagtggg
    31381 agtacctaat ctcgttatac tgttggtgta atgaagctct gcgttttatc aataagatag
    31441 aggcagaagc cattaagatt caaatacagt cagaagatgt ggcatttttt agctaacaag
    31501 caatttaaga gtgattcagc acgcttggca tttttggttt gagtttagtt cagcgtttac
    31561 ggtggtcaaa cttagtgccg ttgtagcgtg cttcacacct taattgggcg ttaggcacag
    31621 ggtggaaaat tggaactaca acagttaaat cagcgccatc ttaaatgctt gctcgaccat
    31681 atttgccttg actcagaatt gacgttttgt gaaggggctg tgccaccaaa gcatgttctg
    31741 attcgttctt atgagcagct ccaaaactca aaagctgaaa tttggtcatt accctacatg
    31801 atgtcagtgg gcaataatgt cgttggtttc tgtggcttca aagatgaacc tcaagatggt
    31861 gaagttgaaa ttggatacaa tgtttcgcct tataaacaag gtcgaggatt tgcaaaattg
    31921 gcagtcaatc aactttgtca gttggcgttt aatatggatt caattgaaag tgttgtggct
    31981 ttgatttcat cggcgaacct cgcttcgttg aatgtcgtac gagccaacaa ctttgttttc
    32041 attggttttg tggttgatag cgacaatgaa aaattggaaa aatgggtgct acagcgtgca
    32101 tcctgtgcct aacaaacgcc tcaagaggga ctgtcaacgc gcggcgtttc cagtcccaat
    32161 gagctgcggt ggttgcagta gttgtgtttg agtttagtgt tatgcgttgc cagcccctta
    32221 ggcgggcgtt atgagctatt ttgttttgat atttccattc gcaatcctta taggagtttt
    32281 gaggccacgg cggagatgaa tccgatgatc caagaccaaa ttccaatagt atttacccac
    32341 ataaaaatcc caattgttcg tggtatatca tgtgaacgat gacgaatgac tggatatgta
    32401 acgcaatagt caatatatct ggaaaaaata ttgtatgagg tcatgcattg ataatttgca
    32461 tgtagttttt ctgcatcttt tgataattgt ttatcgagcc aagctattcg ttcttcagtg
    32521 cctagtgcta agacaacccc gacaatagtt cctggaagtg cccatataag cgcataccat
    32581 gcaataaaag atttaataaa ctcaatcatt cagtaatcca ctcatagaaa atctcacccg
    32641 cgaactttcc tgcggttgaa cccattattc cccctatggt tccgccagca ataaatgctc
    32701 ctattgatgc aacagccacg acaggagctg acgcagtgcc aacaagaagc aatgtaccgc
    32761 caacagccca agtggctaat tttccaccaa caactaagcc gcccataaat ccaccaattt
    32821 ctaccgatgt tgtttggcca cagttccctg tgctatcaac tttacaggct tcataaatat
    32881 tatttacgcc acttgcagca ccaagaacca atccaacgta accaacgcct tttgctgctg
    32941 ttatgcctat agacacgtta gcaatacgtt ttccgaggtt tttaacaaaa cctgttttca
    33001 gtatttcatc agaatggtga atgaccgatt ttgttgaaag ttttaggttg cgttttactt
    33061 gtgtgtaaat cggtaacttg acgctgcgtt tggataagcc agcaaatgaa ccatctagct
    33121 ttttaaagag ctctgcgcgc tcggctacaa aaggcccgta attgatgccg ccagttctgc
    33181 tcgccattgc aacttgagag gcgtataggt cattaatctc aagtaataca tcactaatat
    33241 tctttaaccg ttgttcaaca ccagctgtcg ccatgcctac acccaaagaa gcataagcgt
    33301 aatagtcact gggtaggcca tcttgcttaa ttttggcaaa tgcttgattt gcataataat
    33361 ccaacagctc taagtgtcgg tttactgttg ctactagttc atcggttaat tttgctagct
    33421 cggtacttgc tgcttgtgca tcttcttgta aatcagcgag tgctttcttc tcttgctcat
    33481 tagtcggttt agtcgtgggg acgatgataa tttccccttc tctgacggga ttattgaggt
    33541 gcgtattgca ttgtttaata aattgtttct gttcttcact ggtttcagca gtaaataggt
    33601 ccgcccaaag ttgttcttgt ggttgagtaa gtgtgttctg cgtccaaccc aacataaatt
    33661 cttctgtatt cttttgttgg tcttgaagct ttgcccaatc tttttctgat tgttctagtc
    33721 gctctttacg ctgacgttca actttttctc ttgttgtttc ttggataggt tcaggcttta
    33781 gtaacgattg aacactgggc acagatgaac caagtggtgc aaagttacgg gcttcagcgg
    33841 ctttcaatgc tgcagagctt ttttcccatt cccgacgcat gtgacatgac gagcaagtgc
    33901 aagtaatggg gtctttccaa aaagggcagc gatagagttt tgtcttatca aaaatatcgt
    33961 atatgggcat gttctttctc tgacgttttg taagttgccc tatcataacc ccaaaagttc
    34021 acaggcaaaa atttgcccaa tggatatgca tcaatgtgag ctataaggtt gaatttacag
    34081 tgtaatgtgg ttttaattgg cacgctcata acaaacgctt caagagggac tgtcaacgca
    34141 tggcattttc ggttttagtg agcatttgtg gttacggttg tttagtttag ccgtgcggta
    34201 gcgttgccag ccccttaagc gggcgttatg ttctagtggg tagtatcgac aaatattttt
    34261 ctgttgtagc tggggatcaa gtgcgtttgc tagcatgggt tatctcaata taagtaaggc
    34321 aacagtatga aaatattatg taaaaatatc atcgaaaaaa tacagttatg gcatgtaggg
    34381 aaaccgatct attttccgga tttgggtggc tattatgacg agccgtatca gcttagaact
    34441 gcagaagtag tgtacatgag acactggaca tcaaaagtgt tccgaaaatt aattagctgg
    34501 gttaaggcaa atccatttga gttttgtatg cgagtggtta attttgtatc agtttttact
    34561 tggtctcgaa cataacaaac gcctcaagag ggactgtcaa cgcttggcgt ttccagtccc
    34621 attgagccgc ggtggttgca gttgttgtgt ttgagtttag tgttaatgcg ttgccagccc
    34681 cttaggcggg cgttatgagc agcattaaaa tttagaactg agttgtatat gacagaaaga
    34741 gaaaaaatgc tctctggtga gtattacgat ccgagtgacg ctgagctcgt caagttgcgt
    34801 cttgaggctc gtttactcac agagaagcta aatcaaacaa gtgtaaattg cccagataaa
    34861 agagtagaga taatcaaatc tttgttgggt tctacaggaa gtagcattca cattgaatct
    34921 accttcaact gcgattacgg gctgaatata cacgttggtg agaatttcta tgccaatttt
    34981 ggctgcgtca ttttggacgt agcggaagtt cgtattggcg ataactgttt tatagcacca
    35041 caggttggaa tttatactgc aactcatcca atcgatccga ttcagagaaa cagtgggtta
    35101 gagtttggaa agccaataag aataggtaac aactgttgga ttggaggtca tgcaacgatc
    35161 aacccaggag tgacgttagg tgacaatgtt gttgttgcct caggagccgt tgtaacaaag
    35221 agttttggta gcaatgttgt cattggtggc aaccctgcac gagtgttaaa agaaatctag
    35281 caacctttag ctcgctgctc ataacaaacg cctcaagagg gactgtcaac gcgtggcgtt
    35341 tccagtccca ttgagccacg gtggttgcag ttgttgcgtt tgagtttagt gttatgcgtt
    35401 gccagcccct taggcgggcg ttaggcctaa tttgatatac atcatactaa tctgattgct
    35461 tatgtgcgaa catgctcgca gtttttaatg ttgtaattgg atgtgagtat gaaaaaagta
    35521 ttggttatct ttgtggcttg ttttggtttg gttgggacag ccttcgctca ttctggtggt
    35581 acagattcaa acggttgcca cacaaaccat aaaactggtg agtatcactg tcacaaacgc
    35641 aaataaggta attatctgaa tgctgcaaaa aggtgtgaat gttcatattt ttttgtctgt
    35701 gtatcaacgg cgttattagg cattgataac tcataatttc ggcctaacaa acgcctcaag
    35761 agggactgtc aacgcgtggc gtttccagtc ccaatgagcc gcggtggttg cagttgttgt
    35821 gtttgatttt ggttgttatg cgttgccagc cccttaggcg ggcgttataa agcagaggaa
    35881 catcagtgaa acttggaaga aatgagccat gttggtgcgg ctcaaagaaa aaatacaaac
    35941 gttgtcattt agggcgtgat aaacaagctc ctgttgataa aggcacgata atgaaagaga
    36001 tgaatagctt caactcaaaa aaactttgta gcgtgccaga atcgatgaaa tctgaatgtt
    36061 caaagaaaat catcaaagcg cattcagtat caaaaagctc ctccctaaaa gctatagcag
    36121 cagatggaca tgtttacact accttcaaaa caaatcatga cttctctatg tctaaaagag
    36181 tccaaccgaa gaaagtaggt attaaccaag cctcagtatt tactggtttt tgctcaactc
    36241 acgacaaaca catttttgct ccgattgaag acaatgcgtt tgataaaagt ccacaccatt
    36301 gttttctcgt ggcatatcga tctttatgtc gagaactttt tgtaaaagag agcgctgcaa
    36361 atacatttag ctttgctcaa gagttagata aaggtaaatc tcttagtgaa caagtcatga
    36421 tacaaaaaat ggctaaatac tatggttcaa acaatgatct tacaatggga gacctgcggt
    36481 acctaaagca gaagcttgat cacatgttta cggctgctgc ctttgatgac ttacatcact
    36541 tagtcgtgga acttgaatta cctccgaggg ttatgaccag tgcggtactg gggtatacgg
    36601 ttggtttcga tggtgaactg cttcaaacga tatctaatga tcccaaggat ataccagact
    36661 atgtattcat taactcattt gcatctgaaa acaaagggta cattgtcttg tcgtggttga
    36721 aagagcattc aagaagcaat ttaaaattta ttaaccaact ccttcagaca ggttctgtgt
    36781 caaattcact ttctattttc accttcgcaa tggttgaaaa tatttatata tcaccagaat
    36841 ggtgggaaag tttaaacaaa gcagagcaag aaaaaatttg tgctatttat gctcaaggag
    36901 caaccgagca tacagacaat gatgtgttag ttggaattcc ggtcttggat gaaaaccctc
    36961 taataaacac ggtcacagtt ggggagtttg ctttataaca agcaatttaa gagggattca
    37021 caacgcttgg catttttgct tctacttcaa atttagtgct tatggcacaa ttctttaggt
    37081 ttagggggag gcgttgttca ccccttaatt gggcgttagc agcctatgcg aatcccatca
    37141 attaagaggt aataatgttc aagaatagtc atttgttttt tgtaccagaa gaattgaact
    37201 tgctccgagc atttcatcgt aagcaactgg agttcgttga tgggtttgtc ggaaatatag
    37261 agcagcacat tgaaacatac actgataaag tgtttattca gcaatgggct ggagatgagg
    37321 gcgaagttgt cgaagttgag aagcaacata ttgctggaat aacagaagat gaatatgact
    37381 tcaaagagat ttttacctct gtgatgccaa tgtatcaaag acaatcaatg cttttaaccg
    37441 cttggtcaat gtttgaaaat gaaatcaaaa cttactatag caggcttgca agtaaggtcg
    37501 gtgctaagcc tataaaacga gaaaaagact ccagtgacct cgcttatatg gtttcaagtt
    37561 tacaagcaat gggaattgtt tcagaacctt ctaagcggtt tatagatgct tttaatcgac
    37621 ttaacgatga agtacgtttc gtccgtattg attgggttca taatggtggt aagcctgtaa
    37681 agtcgaagtt tatagaacag acagagggtt tagcaatgaa tggctctcaa atagatattt
    37741 cagtcgctta tatcgaggaa gttacgaacc taatgtgggt gctttcaacc gaaattacac
    37801 agtcagctcg cactaatttg ggcggcagct aacaaacaat ttaagaggga ttcacaacgc
    37861 ttggcatttt tgcttctact tcaaatttag tgtttatggc acaatgcttt aggtttgggt
    37921 ggcggcgttg ttcacccctt aattgggcgt tagccatcac tcgtaaatta gaattgagag
    37981 tttagaatga atttaactgg taacttaaaa ttaagtcgtt gtcctcattg ttcggttgcg
    38041 tctccgctac tcaatattaa agaccaattc caaactagag atgaagcaaa tcttaatccc
    38101 agaatgtggg ggatatatat ttgtacatct tgtggaggtg taatcactgc ttgggctcat
    38161 aattcaggcc aaatagttca agaatttttc cctgaaatcc aattgatatc cgaggatatt
    38221 ccagaaatac ctcgtacata tttacaacag gcatacagca gttttcatgc acctgcggga
    38281 gctgttatgt tggcagcaag tgctgttgat tcaatgctca aacacaaagg tttaaccgat
    38341 ggtagtctgt acagccgtat caaaaaagca tgtgaacttc acattattac ggatgacatg
    38401 gctcaatggg ctcatgaggt tcgcttagat gctaatgatc aaaggcatgc agaccaaaat
    38461 gcctccttac caagccaaag tgatgctaaa agagtatttg attttgcgct atctctagct
    38521 gaaatattat ttgtactacc cagcagagtc gctagaggaa ttgagcaagc tgaaagttca
    38581 aatggctaac aaacgcttca agagggacag ccaacgcgcg gcatttttac tatgcgttgg
    38641 tttttttggt tacggtgtta tgcggaaggt tggtcgtggc gttggctgcc ccttaagcgg
    38701 gcgttatgtg gcaatccaga aagggagccc aaatgaagaa attcttagca tccatagtgt
    38761 tgtccaatct aattgcagta gcatgtgttt atctatttga gttcagtttt ggatacttaa
    38821 aaattgcttt tctcaaagat tatgcgtttt attcgatgct tattcttctg gtgctagggg
    38881 catttttttc cttctctgga catggtgttg gttacagcga tccaagtaat gttgcgggag
    38941 ttgcagcgag tagcttgatc gacaacgatt cagctaaaaa gaccgtggtt acaagactgg
    39001 agagtactgg cttagggcat agatttttaa tcgccagtct gttgccattg attttttgct
    39061 tcatcgtata gctgtgctcg gccacataac aaacgcctca agagggactg tcaacgcgtg
    39121 gcgtttccag tcccattgag ccgcggtggt tgcagttgtt gtgtttgagt ttagtggtat
    39181 gcgttgtcag ccccttaggc gggcgttata agcaagttga agtttgggct ttaaaggaaa
    39241 gtgaaaaatg gaagttgaat attttgtaaa tcgcccaatt acgccagagc agtttgtgga
    39301 actcctcaat cagacaacgc ttggagctag acgtccaacc gataattacg aatgtatcag
    39361 tgggatgttg gcaaatacgg atttgcttgt ttcagcttgg attggtgagc ggcttgtcgg
    39421 tattgctcgc tcggtgacag attttcatta ctgctgctac ttatcggatt tggctgtctc
    39481 ggagcaggtc caatcgaaag gtattggtaa agaattgatc cgacagactt tcgttagtct
    39541 gaaaaaaggt tgtaagttga ttttgttagc agcaccacaa gcaactgaat actatccaaa
    39601 aattggtttt aagcagcata acagcgcatg gctaatgtca gatttagaag agcttctgta
    39661 acgttggtat cttgcttata acaaacgcct caagagggat tgtcaacgcg cagcgtttcc
    39721 agtcccattg agccgcggtg gttacggtcg ttgtgtttgg tttgggttta gtggtaatgc
    39781 gttgtcagcc ccttaggcgg gcgttagctt cttaaagcaa aaaacatcaa aatctggggt
    39841 taattgcttt gaaactcagc ttttagcatt caaatttcac aaattggctt tcgagttttt
    39901 ctgatgccga tttggtagaa attgttgaaa gttcagcagg ttcaaagccg ctgaaaaccc
    39961 acaagcctcg atgcttcaag gttgttggat gttccacacg gcaagtttgg tttcacaaaa
    40021 ggctgcatca tcgctgtgat cttgctttct ttgtcgtgga ctcttaaccg tggccaactt
    40081 agcctagatc gttttaagtt ttggcagcca acttcacagc tttgggcgtt ggacatgtgt
    40141 ttgtgtgatg cttctgcgta aaatggtttt caagcaaatg tgtttaaaaa tcattgttaa
    40201 acaatcggct acgaagctaa caaacgcctc aagagggact gtcaacgcgc ggcgtttcca
    40261 gtcccattga gccgcggtgg ttatggttgt tgtgcttgat ttttgtggta atgcgttgtc
    40321 agccccttag gcgggcgtta gtttctctca ggaaaatcat caaaaattca cgcacaacgt
    40381 tctgaaaatt cagcctttat cgttcaagct gcacaatttg gctttggggt ttttcctgat
    40441 gctgatttgg tagaacgcgt tgaaagttga gcggtttcaa aatcgctgat aaccaacaag
    40501 ctgtgatgct tcaatgttgt cggacgttca acttgatcag tttggtttca taaaaggctg
    40561 aatcatcgct gttatctggc tttctttgtc gcggactctt aacgttttgg cagccaacgt
    40621 cacagctttt ggcgttggac gtgtgtttgc gtgatgcttt tgcgtaaaat gactttcaag
    40681 caaatgagtt taaaaagtca tttttaaaca ataggctacg aaactaacaa acgcctcaag
    40741 agggactgtc aacgcgcggc gtttccagtc ccattgagcc gcggtggttg cagttgttgt
    40801 gtttgagttt agtgttatgc gttgtcagcc ccttaggcgg gcgttagctt aaagcattaa
    40861 aaatcagttg cttgtggttt tttctttctt ccatcgacaa ttcattcagg cttttcggca
    40921 aatcaacatt gtttgccaat gcgagttttg agcggttgcc tcaattgagt tttagggttg
    40981 cgcgaggtta gccagtttgg cgtaaagtcg ctttggaagt tttgctttcg ctttgagttt
    41041 tccgaaaatg agttatcaaa attttcgggt tttcaaatca catgaaaggt cacaaagttt
    41101 gcgtcatttc gggttttaaa tctcaggtgg tttgttggtt ttctaaatcg ggttaatctc
    41161 agttttggta aacctaaggt gctgaaattt aagctaacaa actgcttaag cgggattcgc
    41221 aatgcgtggc atttttagca tgcggtgggt tttgtgatta aggcggtgtg cggtagcttt
    41281 tgtagtgcat tgctcacccc ttagcggggc gttatgtgta ggtttgtttc caaacgtcta
    41341 tggagttaga tttgaaattt actatgtggg aaaggttcag aggctttgtt tcaagaaatc
    41401 cagaagaata ttggtttaat cactttaccg atgaagaaaa gaagctcaga aaaatggacg
    41461 tatgggaact agctgaagtt atttgtgatg ggtcaatcag ctcacaaagg gacgaacgta
    41521 aaatagtcgc tgagtatatg ttgcagcaaa ggttagctaa aattcaaagc aacgcgacat
    41581 atgttagtgc tcttacatca gcaatctttg gagtcgttgg cgttattgta ggagcactct
    41641 taaattcata gtggcctcct ttacacataa caaacgcctc aagagggact gtcaacgcgt
    41701 agcgtttcca gtcccattga gccgcggtgg ttacggttgt tgtgtttgag ttttgtgata
    41761 atgcgttgtc agccccttag gcgggcgtta tgtcatggga ggtatttgtg acagaagcaa
    41821 aagtgataaa tgtgccaata catattgttg atcctgtgaa aaattcgatc gacttgatgg
    41881 ttgataaact aagtgtaatt acagagttta aactttggta cgctttctat catcagataa
    41941 ttgatggaaa ctatgaagtt caaaatgcgg aattttcaga ggcttttcat aagctctgga
    42001 ctatttcagg tcatcacatc cgagagcaaa ttaatgatga taagaaatta ctccaattac
    42061 taagtaaatt tttaccacca tataaagagg agagcatctt attgttcaga ggagaggcct
    42121 tagactcata caataagcaa cagattggtt tttgctggac acctgtccgt gacaaagcgg
    42181 aacaatttgc atgtggtctt aacgctgttg gctctggtgg tattttgctg tcatgtgagt
    42241 gtcaatcgaa ttggattcta tcttcgccca gtgaacatag taaatactta ggtgagtatg
    42301 aatatacagt taaccctttt cttttagaaa atgtcatagg gcttacccga ttcccagcct
    42361 taggaagctg acataacaaa cgcctcaaga gggactgtca acgcgtggcg tttccagtcc
    42421 caatgaaccg cggtggttat ggctgttgtg tttgagtttt gtggtgtgcg ttgccagccc
    42481 cttaggcggg cgttatgttt atcggagaag ttcatggtca attggccttg tattctgaaa
    42541 ttagatggtg acgatgagct tgtttatttg ggctctgagg ctgatttgaa ttgcgagtgt
    42601 gtggatctga tcgttagtcc gagcgatcga gtcattgatt ctgaaggttt tgtctattca
    42661 atagtttcag atggatcagc agtcaacttg attgaaaact caacccagat ttcagtagag
    42721 gaagcgtcta gattgattca acgtcatgag ttctgtttag cggaagtctg tttgacaaaa
    42781 attcagtttg aaacagtcgc ggaagcattt aactgtttga aatcttaggc cagataaaca
    42841 taacaaacgc ctcaagaggg actgtcaacg cgtggcgttt ccagtcccat tgagccgcgg
    42901 tggttacggt tgttgtgttt gggtttagtg gtaatgcgtt gtcagcccct taggcgggcg
    42961 ttagcttctt aaaggctaga atcctcaaaa tctgtgttta attgtcctaa aattcagctt
    43021 ttagcgttca aatttcacaa tttggctttt gagttttttc ttgatgctga tttggttgaa
    43081 cgtgttgaaa gttctgtgat tttaaagttg ctgaaaacta gcaagcctcg atgcttcaac
    43141 gctgttggat gttcaacact caaagtttgg tttcacaaat ggcggcatca tcgctgtgat
    43201 ttggttttct ttgtcgcgga ctcttaaccg tggccaactt aaccttgatt gttttgagtt
    43261 ttggtagcca acctcacagc ttttggcgtt ggacgtgtgt ttgtgtgatg cttttgcgta
    43321 aaatgccttt caagcaaatg tgttaaaagc cattgtgaaa caataggcta cgaagctaac
    43381 aaacgcctca agagggactg tcaacgcgcg gcgtttccag tcccattgag ccgcggtggt
    43441 tacggttgtt gtgtttgagt ttagtgttaa tgcgttgcca gccccttagg cgggcgttag
    43501 tttctaccta gaaaaatcat taaaagctca gattcatgcc ctgaaaaatc agctttaaga
    43561 gttcaagtcg cactatttgg cttttgagtt ttgcctgatg ctgatttggt agaaagcgtt
    43621 gaaagttcaa ctgattaaaa gtcgatgaga atgagcaagc ctcgatgctt caacatcgtt
    43681 ggatgttcaa cactggcagc ttggttttac aaatggcttc gtcattgctg aaattgtgct
    43741 ttctttgtcg cggaatctta gccgtggtca actcaacctt gatcatttta agttttggct
    43801 gccaacgtca cagcttttgg tgttggacgt gtgtttgttc gatgcatttg cgtaaaatga
    43861 cttccaagca aatgtgttaa aaaattgttt tcaaacaatg ggctacgaaa ctaacaaacg
    43921 cctcaagagg gactgtcaac gcgtggcgtt tccagtccca ttgagccgcg gtggttacgg
    43981 ttgttgtgtt tgagtttagt ggtaatgcgt tgccagcccc ttaggcgggc gttatattta
    44041 ttgaggaaga ccgtaagagt ggatgatttt tttaaaacca aagtagggtt tacagtcggt
    44101 ttgttagcta cgatttttgc tatcaagcca ttgattgatc aatatggtga tttgggcttt
    44161 cttttctttg gaatgagctt aacgattaag gctgcatacc ttttacttat tagtgtgcta
    44221 ggtttggctg tttattttat ttctttgcag tttgcatctt caaaacatag tgaatggcta
    44281 gataagctga gcaatgcttg ttattcattc gccttgatta ttcctccaat attctctcta
    44341 ttttggggcg taactatact tcttgcgcaa gtaagtaagc tatttgaaca attatcgcct
    44401 gaagtcatta gtggtgtagc tgcattccta acgggatatg ttggtaagaa tgtttacttg
    44461 tttattgctc gatcaattaa acagaagttc ctggacgcag aaaacacaaa tgcaaaaaat
    44521 caaatactag attcacttaa cagagcgtca gagttaaata aatctggcat gtacgacctt
    44581 gcagtatttg aagcaagtaa ggttcttgaa tcaacattac gtcaattgct aaatgaactc
    44641 gctcctaatt caaaaatggt aagtatgtat cacctccagc agcttgctag caaacacagt
    44701 attttggaat cccgtgatat tgaattactt gatgaagttc gccgaaatag aaatgtaacg
    44761 gtacacgacc aaaaagcgat ttctgcggaa acttcggagc gagttataaa cctatgtcgt
    44821 gagctgttgg ttaagttgag tacatatgaa gctcaagcag cataaatata acaagcaatt
    44881 taagagggat tcacaacgct tggcactttt gtttctactt caaatttagt gtttaatggc
    44941 acaatgcgtt aggttgggtg gaggcgttgt tcacccctta attgggcgtt atattttaaa
    45001 actgaaccag tgtttactat ggattaggaa gcgcccatga acgtggataa agcgaaaaaa
    45061 cggattgcaa aacgaattag tcgaggtttt aaaggctatc cacaaatctc attagaatat
    45121 tttggtaaaa ccccagattt agccactgag gtagtaatca cttatttatc agaagaaacc
    45181 gccgagcccc aagttcagag atttgttagc gaaaaggatg tgcgagagga tgaagctatt
    45241 caatctgtat tgctaaaaat catagagcga gccgatgcaa atacagtaac tgaaaagaca
    45301 gtaatctctg cctgttaaga gaaacaactg taagagcaga gttataaata taacaaacgc
    45361 ctcaagaggg actgtcaacg catggcgttt ccagtcccaa tgagccacgg tggtttcggt
    45421 tgttatgttt gagttttgtg ttatgcgttg ccagcccctt aggcgggcgt tatatgcaaa
    45481 tcagtaggta ggttttatgt caaagaaaaa atggtcacaa gttgacaaag catacacatt
    45541 tttcttagag agttttaaag ctgggcatga gttttcatta gaagaactgg ctgaaaatac
    45601 tggttggagc gtatctactg ttaaaacgta tttggggaaa aaatgggcat tattgttaga
    45661 gcgcggtagt agaggtttta aggtcacaga ggccattaca accttcaacg taacgacttt
    45721 tcggcaacat caaagccaaa aagacgaagt tgataagtac ttacaccaga tcatgctaga
    45781 aaaatctata tctgcgtgta tttcagctat agagatttat aacaaaccca attttcttca
    45841 tcgtgaagaa accttttcta tcttaatgac gaatgcgtgg gaacttcttc tcaagtctaa
    45901 gcttgtaaag gaagctggtg attcgcctca agcaattcac attgttaata agggtgatgt
    45961 tgtaatatct ccaagcggaa atccgaaaac gattgcgctt ggtacggcac tcaatcgttt
    46021 acttgctaat ggttctgttc ctgcagtggt tggagacaac atcaggcttt taatgaacat
    46081 tcgtgatgac tcggtgcatt ttgtttgtgg tgacttagag ttaagtactc gtatccaaga
    46141 aattggtacg gcatctttga aaaattttat gacattagcg atgcattggt ttaattatga
    46201 ctttagtcgt tataacttct atttaatgcc cgtgtcattc tttcacttat cagatgtggc
    46261 tagtttcagt gttgatagta ctgttaagtc aaatctattg aactatctga aaagtattga
    46321 aaaagaacat gagcatgaca aagatgcaaa ttatgctatt tctttgaaac ttcatactaa
    46381 gttagtaaaa accactaacg atgaagcatt acaggttcgt ctaacaaatg acccagacgc
    46441 accggaaata gtattttcag aagaagatgc tcttaaaaac tacccacacg actacaatga
    46501 attacttgat attcttaaag ctcgctatac caattttaaa caaaataaag tcttccatga
    46561 tcaaatgagg attctgaaag ccgagggtga aaggtattgt aaagtgcgtc gcttagaccc
    46621 agataatccc aaaagtatta acaagacttt ctatcacaat agggttatag atcagttcga
    46681 ccaatggtat gaaagggttc gagtaaaata aggcatataa caaacgcctc aagagggact
    46741 gtcaacgcgc ggcgtttcca gtcccattga gccgcggtgg ttgcagttgt tgtgtttgag
    46801 ttttgtgtta atgcgttgtc agccccttag gcgggcgtta tgcttaatcc ataaaaatca
    46861 gtaggttgtg tttgtcgatt cccttggcat ttcgttcagg ttttgtcgac aattcaatat
    46921 tgtttttcgc tgcctaatga agcggcagtg tatctggcgc tgaaaaatcg cggtgattgc
    46981 ctcattgtgt tgttgagtct gcgcgaggtt agtgttgttg gctcaagtcg ctttgagcag
    47041 tttggtgcct ttacttacag gcttaaagtc tgtcggcaat tgaatattgt tttgcgctgc
    47101 ctaatgaaac ggcaatgtgt ttgtcgctgt aagtttcagt gtgattgcct cattgagtta
    47161 tcgtgcccat gcgtggtgag tgagtttgtc ggagaggttt tctacattgg cctagttgct
    47221 aaatgaaagc ctgcattggt cagttcatag gtaaaaattg agccagttct agttcaagaa
    47281 aattcgagtt ttggtcaatg atttcattgg gttattcttg agttggttca aatgtaaagt
    47341 gttgaagctt aagcataaca aacgcctcaa gagggactgt caacgcgtgg cgtttccagt
    47401 cccattgagc cgcggtggtt ttggttgttg tgtttgagtt tagtggtaat gcgttgtcag
    47461 ccccttaggc gggcgttaag tgccaatcgg cttctgtcag ataagcgtta ataattaaga
    47521 aatcgtgacc ttctgcgaaa cgttcaaatc acattaatgt aagattcaaa aattttataa
    47581 atcgtcaagg gttgataatg ttcagtattg gtataggttc aaaaacatcc accggtgggg
    47641 aagtcataga aggtaacaat ggcattatga tgaatggcct tgttgccagt tcagttggtc
    47701 atcaagcaac ctgtaaatca ggacgtaaag aatgtgcagg gatagggcca atcgttgctg
    47761 ttggtccgag agatgtgaat ttacctgctg gtcccgcagc aagggtaggc gattatgtcg
    47821 attgtggttg tcctcctggt tcaaatgttt tggttggctc tagcagtgtt caaatcggta
    47881 gttcttccgt ttcagctagt atcgcaccag cgcagcgttc actatcaagt atgaattcag
    47941 ctgcttcctc attgagtgca acatcgaatt cgagttcagc agcaggtgca gcggttccta
    48001 aaattaatcc taataacatg tattggccgc cgtataaccc attagctcca gagggtgaaa
    48061 aagaaatcaa gttagaatac acgcaagaaa ttgtgaaatt tgcggtatta gagccgaaag
    48121 agtggacagc attctttgat agatttgatg tggtcaagaa tttaaaagac acagcaacag
    48181 ggttatacaa tgcaagagag acagcaaaag ctttaggtgg ggtcggtgta actgcgtttg
    48241 tcagaactat cgatggtgtt gattacgtta tcctaaaaaa ttatgaatat tggtctcaaa
    48301 ccctattaca tgggggcgtg tttaaggccg ataatgcacg agttgtcaag ctaggtttgg
    48361 gggctttaga ctctgcaaaa ggaatggttc gttacgttag agtcagcgca cccatggaga
    48421 ttttagtggg ttcagcgatc aatgtgcttc aattcattgt caacgacgaa tatacgttgg
    48481 ctaaattagg cgttgatcag gccaaactat ttgttcatgc atttattgtt gcaggtgttg
    48541 cattaggtgc cggtgctgta tttaccggag ttgcagcaac ggttacaggt aaattagtta
    48601 ttctggttct atctaatgca tttgtttggg gtgttgataa gtggacagat tttgagaaga
    48661 aaatcataga acaaacaatg aagctaggtg aataatgctt aagttgatat tcgtatatgt
    48721 attggcagtt gcatttttta ttggtggttt tggttttttt agccacatat ttatatggcc
    48781 gttttttgat gtttcgccag aagtagtatc tgcggatccg tactattttg tgtcattaat
    48841 attagggcta agcgcaggct tctttatgat ggcacctgta aatatattat ctaaacatct
    48901 acgcggaaaa gagcttaaga taacgacatt ggctatcgtg tctatgagct ttggggtgtt
    48961 tgctctcgtt ttaaatatgt ttctctatag tgaggtaata tcaccacttg ggttaactga
    49021 atgtaatgct agagctggtt ataataaaaa cctattgact gattatgtga aaaatataga
    49081 aagctgtagg tcggattaac aggcacttaa caaacgcttc aagagggaca gccaacgcgt
    49141 ggcatttttt ccatgcgttg gtttttgtga ttacgatgtt atgcggagac ttggtagtgg
    49201 cgttgtctgc cccttaagcg ggcgttagtt tctatcaaga aaaatcatca aaagctcagg
    49261 ttcaacgttt tgaaaaatca gctttcaagt tgtccgactt gttttttgag tttcaggctg
    49321 atgctgcttt ggtagaaagt gttggaagtt caacagtttc aaaatcgctg aaaatcaaca
    49381 agcctcgaag cttcaatgtt gttggatttt caacacggtc agtttggttt cacaaatagc
    49441 tgcatcatcg ctgtgatctg gctttctttg tcgccgactc ttaaccttgg ccaacttaac
    49501 cttgatcgtt ttaagttttg gttgccaact tcacagcttt tggtgttggg cgtgtgcttg
    49561 ttcgatgcat ttgcgtaaaa tgactttcaa gcaaatgtgt taaaaaagtc attgctaaac
    49621 aataggctac gaaactaaca aacgcctcaa gagggactgt caacgcgtgg cgtttccagt
    49681 cccattgagc cgcggtggtt acggttggtg tgtttgagtt ttgtgttatg cgttgtcagc
    49741 cccttaggcg ggcgttaggc gattgagtgg cggggaagtg taatttaata cccgccactt
    49801 aatttttaag gcttcaaatt tttttcatta ataatttttt gaatacgtgg atgtagtgtt
    49861 ctcccattcc gtgtctcgta ttcctctctt ttcaagtcgt tgaggttttt caccgagtta
    49921 cttggaaggg catattcaga cagttctgtt tttagctccc ctcgttcttc gaggcgtttg
    49981 gcttcaagat aatatttctt aaataaatca tcgagtctat tctcggctac acgacttaag
    50041 tcatagagtt tgttttgaat gagccacttt tctaatttat tttcaggttt tcttgataga
    50101 actcttatgc gactatctaa taactcttcg cttgttagtg catcacgtaa gacccagagc
    50161 tcgcccattt gaggtggcca actgttacct agttggattc gttcatgaca atgttttagt
    50221 actcggttta aaccatttga atcaattgac tccgcgaata caataaattt tccggtcggt
    50281 agactgccat attgatactc ccattgagtt tcataaacac ttaaaaaaga gccaaataca
    50341 tgtaggcacc agtcagaagg ttcgctagtc gtatcttcag caatagaatt ctcaaaatgt
    50401 tggtttttta cctcgttgaa tgagctgctg cctgaatcgc tcagatgggc taagctttgg
    50461 tttataccca tttcccgaag tttggtttcg atctcctgaa tgttctgagg ttttcgtttg
    50521 ctgtctttca ttgagtttct cattagttag ccaatattgt agtttgtttt ctagccgggc
    50581 aatcgttaac agctcacttg ctttggattt atgccagagt acaaactttt tccatacaag
    50641 aatatgttcg ctgagcagac ctgaaaactt aaaagcgcgt tctgcccaca ttgggatctc
    50701 gttttcgtca agatcatgag ttgatatggt atttcctaat ggtggttgat taaaggtcgg
    50761 atttctacct tgtaaagctt gcatgggtac attaggaaac tgagtatgtg gtgctggtgc
    50821 tggtgctggt gctggtgctg gtgctggtgc tggtgctggt gctggtgcat caactgatgt
    50881 tgtgtcaatc agaaccttaa aaaggtgcaa ctccgtacca tttctatatt cgactttgat
    50941 tttttcaaca aggttctgct gagataacga cctgagacat tcagcaaggc caaatgttga
    51001 taaacagcac agtggaccca tttcttcaag gttgacagtt acatagcctg tgtaatccga
    51061 attgtcagcg agcataagta gtacaagttt ttctgctggg ctagctgtaa tgatttgcca
    51121 agctagatgt gtgtgttttg agctcacttt aatagttctc tacttcaaac gaatttggtc
    51181 actattgtat gctaggtatg gtctttattg tagggtaaga gtactttttg gctgcaaaat
    51241 cgcctaacaa acgcctcaag agggactgtc aacgcgtggc gtttccagtc ccaatgagcc
    51301 gcggtggttt cggttgttgt gtttgagttt agtggtaatg cgttgccagc cccttaggcg
    51361 ggcgttatac cgcaatcagt catctaacct tttcatggct ttacggtaaa catcgctacg
    51421 ttcgcgcttt ccaactgcta ggacggttac aatgatcaca tcgtcttcaa ctttgtagac
    51481 gagacggtag cccgattgac gcaacttaat tttatacatg ttgtcagctc cagacaattt
    51541 tgaagccgga acatgtgggt tatctaagcg ctcgattagc tttttcttaa attgttgttg
    51601 cagagtagaa ccaagctttt tccactcttt gagggcgctc tttttaaagt cgagtttata
    51661 ggtcatcaat atttaccgaa atgctctctt cagattcacg ctctttagcg atagcgagta
    51721 gttcaagatc ttcgagtctg tccatcatca tttcgtacgc ttcggcaggt acgcaataaa
    51781 atgctggttc atttcggttt aatacagcta caggttcgcc gtaagcacta gttgcaactt
    51841 tcatagggtt agctttcaac tcagtaatgc ttgcagcaac atcggctaaa attctagtgg
    51901 tcatataatc ggtctcttaa atggtcttta tgttggtcat tttagcctca accaagcggt
    51961 ataacaagtt gcttaagagt gattcgcaac gcgtggcatt tttactatgc gtcggtttat
    52021 gtgtttaagg tataatgcgg aggctaaggt attgcgttgc tcacacctta gcaaggcgtt
    52081 agtttctatc tagaaaaaat catcaaaagc tcagattcaa tgccctgaaa aatcagcctt
    52141 aagtgttcaa gtcgcactat ttggcttttg agttttgcct gatgctgatt tagtagaaag
    52201 tgttgaaagt tcagctgttt caaagtcgct taaagccaac aagcctcgag gctgcaatgt
    52261 tgtcggatgt tcaacacggt cagtttagtt tcacaaagga cgtcatcacc gctgaaatta
    52321 tgctttcttt gtcgtggact cttaaccgtg gtcaacttaa ccttgatcgt tttgagtttt
    52381 ggcagctaac ttcacagctt ttggcgttgg acgtgtgcat gttcgatgca ttcgcataaa
    52441 atggctttca aagaaatgtg ttaaataagt cattggaaaa caataagcta cgaaactaac
    52501 aaacgcctca agagggactg tcaacgcgtg gcgtttccag tcccattgag ccgcggtggt
    52561 tgcagttgtt gtgtttgagt ttagtggtga tgcgttgtca gccccttagg cgggcgttat
    52621 gcttaatcca ttaaaatcaa gtgtttgtgg tttttgatcc ttttggcatt ttgttcaggt
    52681 tttgtcggca attcaatatt gtttgtcgct gcctaacgaa gcggcaatgt atctggcgct
    52741 gtagcttctg agtgattgcc tcattgggtt gttgagtctg cgcgaggtga gtactgctct
    52801 ctcaagtcgc tttgagcagt ttggtgcctt tacttatggg cttaaagtct gtcggcaatt
    52861 gaacattgtt tttcgctgtc taatgaaaca gcaatgtgtt tgtcgctata cgtttcagcg
    52921 ttattgcctc attaagctgt cgtgccaatg tgtggtgagt gggtttgtcg gagagcgttt
    52981 ccacattggc tgatttgtag gatgaaaccc tgctttggtc agctcatagt taaagtttga
    53041 gtcagttcta attcgaaaaa ctcttcggtt tggtcaatga tttcagtgag ttattcttta
    53101 atgaattcaa atgtaacgcg ttgaagctta agcataacaa acgcctcaag agggactgtc
    53161 aacgcgtagc gtttccagtc ccattgagcc gcggtggttt cggttgttgt gtttgagttt
    53221 agtgttaatg cgttgtcagc cccttaggcg ggcgttagtt gcatttgggt gtttatgaac
    53281 gataaccaaa aaacaagaaa gctacgaaaa atggctatga tttatctgct tattttgctg
    53341 ctgccctttg tttcgtctgc gttaactgat aaagaaaatg ggcgtggact gctattcgtt
    53401 ctttggcctt tagtgtcgat ttggtacttt gttgcttata ggcaaatagc gaaaacttat
    53461 gaatgcccga tgataaaaca tgtagcattt agcaaaggtg gtggaggcac atttcatggg
    53521 attttatact acttttcaac cttcattctc tttgcgttgg ttgtgttatt aattcgtgga
    53581 acatttggct tgtagcaact aacaaacgcc tcaagaggga ctgtcaacgc gtggcgtttc
    53641 cagtcccatt gagccgcggt ggtttcggtg gttgtgtttg agtttggttg ttatgcgttg
    53701 tcagcccctt aggcgggcgt tatatcaatt tacaggtaat taatgagtaa agttaagatt
    53761 aagttaattt caattgggca tttacctctg gaatttaaca tcaaaagtgt tggtaaattc
    53821 aaatcgtctc aatttgagat tcatggtgaa atagaaaggt tagctttgcg atgtgattct
    53881 gatggaatgt catgggagtt ttcagatgat atcgtaagga agcagttgcc agaactaggc
    53941 gatgctgatt ttatgattgc cattgttaac ggacctcttg aagataactg gtattcacgt
    54001 cgattgggcg gcaataaagt tgctttcacg tttcatgaaa tcaaaggtat tttgcaatgg
    54061 gcaaatatac ctcttgagaa cgtgatatat agaatgctca atgcgtacac tttggcgtat
    54121 aagcgagctg gcaatcgaat ccccgacttt gaggaaatga cagactttac ccatgatgaa
    54181 actcggggat gcttgtttga tatgaatggg cttaagttgg atttagttgc ttcatgtcat
    54241 aagccaataa tttgttctga gtgccaagaa agactgcgtc gtgatcgagt accagaaaac
    54301 gtaattaaag ctgtagaaaa agatatcaaa agaatcagga aagaccttta ctatcgtatt
    54361 cttgatagag ttaaaaggca tccgatattc gcgctatttt tgtctagctt gtttgcgttg
    54421 tttttgggaa ttactggttc tattgctggt tcttacgctt acgagtacat aaaacgccct
    54481 gctgaacctg ctgaaatgaa gcaaagcaac ggaaaagttt agtggtagca attgatataa
    54541 caaacaattt aagagggatt cacaacgctc ggcatttttg cttctacttc aaatttagtg
    54601 tttatggcac aatgctttag gtttgggtgg aggcgttgtt caccccttaa ttgggcgtta
    54661 tatgcttata gggtttgtct cctaaaggat acgctgctat agtcctttta gagcgatgaa
    54721 ctagaggtgg ctatgccaga gattgatgcc ctattaggcc tttcattttg cttgtacttc
    54781 tttgataaca agcagcataa attgcctcat attcacgtta agtacggtag ttacgagcta
    54841 attattgcta ttgaaacagg tgagtgttta gagggttact tacccaataa gcaacgaaaa
    54901 cgtgctgaaa accatattct tgaacatcga gagcaattga tggtgatgtg gaataaagcg
    54961 gtgaatggtg aaaatccagg taagttaggt gatttatgtt gaaagtcata gatgttgatt
    55021 ttgtctcaga ccatacatta gaactgacgt tcaatgatgg ttaccaaggc tatgccgact
    55081 tgtcggtata ctttaaaaaa gcaccgtttt cagaaattaa ggactttaaa cgcttttcct
    55141 tgactcgtga tggctcgtta aattgggatg gtaatgagtt aacggccgcg acactccgtg
    55201 acataaccaa gggctcacaa aagtcggtgg agttaagttt taatgttcaa gaaatggaag
    55261 ccgtcatcaa acaggcctca tgggaatcga tgatggaagg gcgtcccgac atcttgcaag
    55321 cggctattcg ttcttacgta gagcagcttg gtcatggtca agttattgca aaggcgggta
    55381 taaaaagtcg tacgagtgct tatcgctcct tgaagccaga aacaacgcca aactttggca
    55441 cactagttca gttagggcac gccgtcatcg aactagcgaa agatagaaca gtggcaaaca
    55501 aggaaccacg catataacaa acgcctcaag agggactgtc aacgcgcggc gtttccagtc
    55561 ccaatgagcc gtggtggttg cagttgttgt gtttgagttt agttgtaatg cgttgccagc
    55621 cccttaggcg ggcgttagct tcttaaaggc tggaatcatc aaaatccaaa ctcaatcgtt
    55681 ctgaaaaatc agcttttagc attcaaattg cacaagttgg cttttgcgtt ttttcttgat
    55741 gctgatttgg tcgaacgtgt tgaaagttca gtggtttcaa agtcgctgaa aatcatcaaa
    55801 cctcgatgct tcaatgttgt tggacgttcc acacagaaag tttggtttca taaaaggcta
    55861 catcatcgct gtgatctggt tttctttgtc gcggactctt aaccgtggcc aacttaacct
    55921 tgatcgtttt gagttttggt agccaacctc acagcttttg gcgttggacg tgtgtttgtg
    55981 tgatgctttt gcgtaaaatg cctttcaagc aaatgtgtta aaaagccatt gtgaaacaat
    56041 aggctacgaa gctaacaaac gcctcaagag ggactgtcaa cgcgcggcgt ttccagtcct
    56101 attgagccgc ggtggttacg gttgttgtgt ttgagtttag tgttaatgcg ttgccagccc
    56161 cttaggcggg cgttatgttc tctatctgta aatcgtcaaa ttattgcagg caatttgttg
    56221 cccgcgagca agtttttgcc tcgccaattt tcgcgttatc atgcgcttaa agcagaataa
    56281 gcgaggatgt caaagccatg acaaaagata ttagtcggta caatatgcgt tgggttgagg
    56341 gggacacttt acctgaagct ccaaagccta aactttctcc gaaagaaagg tatttaaagc
    56401 aactccaaga gaatcatcga caatctgaag aaacgtggtc ttatgtccaa gcaaacgaag
    56461 accgttatgc attacaaaga gcggatgtcc ttactcgccg aaatgcctca caaatgcttg
    56521 atgattctct tcgagactca ctaagttcgc agtgttcact tgaagaagaa atggcaaaga
    56581 atcatcaaca tgttcttatt gcagacttag aagatgccca taaaatcttg cacaacattt
    56641 ggttggagtc tggtcgtgat gttgctgcca ttgctgcgag tatcaacacg tctaaatcct
    56701 ggtttaacca tacagagcca atgtttaatg cccattcaat cgcaaagcaa tttggtgaca
    56761 tgggtattaa agccgacttg gtggagagca aaggaaaaac ctttgtggca ttttctggta
    56821 cggataaaaa tggcaaagtc ttaaatcatg ccttcgtaaa cggtactcgt atcaatatga
    56881 acggcaaaaa gtacccattg aactcgttca aatccatgca agcaggattc agtcccaaat
    56941 caaaatcggc caattttaaa ggtgcagccg cattaacatt tgtggtgtcg gcaagtatag
    57001 cgacaactga tctggtgttt aaagatgatt atcatctggt taattggttt gggaatgttg
    57061 gctcagacat gtttaaagct ctagtacagt ttggtgctgg agaagcggcg ttgtggatag
    57121 ccgctactta tagtgctcct attgttattg gtgcgatagc atgtgttgca gtttatgctc
    57181 tgatcgagct ggcttgggac gactttaaga tttccaatca ccttgtcgag gctttagaaa
    57241 atgttgcaac agaataaagt ccgtctagcg ggcattgccc taattgcatt gatgttactc
    57301 tgttggatat atccttctta tggagtattt cgtgattact tagctttatt gaacaaggag
    57361 tctgttgtaa ggctatctgt tctaactctt tgggttccaa tgggatgtct aggtgctgtt
    57421 ttttgtttac tgtggatgtc gcccaaagca ctctactatg ggaaagggat tggaaaagtt
    57481 tattctccta atgcaatgaa attagccaac aagatatgta tttcatttgc tctagttggt
    57541 gttgcatttg ctgctggttg gacatatcac acgttggatc ttctggaaca atatggttat
    57601 gtctacagta gagatttaac taagataact ccaacaggga ttcatctaat gtatgttcga
    57661 gcaaattaaa tagaactagt ttcggcacga acataacaaa cgcctcaaga gggactgtca
    57721 acgcgtggcg tttccagtcc caatgagccg cggtggttgc agttgttgtg tttaggttta
    57781 gtgttatgcg ttgccagccc cttaggcggg cgttaggcac agggtggaaa attggaacta
    57841 caacagttaa atcagcgcca tcttaaatgc ttgctcgacc atatttgcct tgactcagaa
    57901 ttgacgtttt gtgaaggggc tgtgccacca aagcatgttc tgatccgttc ttatgagcag
    57961 ctccaaaact caaaagctga aatttggtca ttaccctaca tgatgtcagt gggcaataat
    58021 gtcgttggtt tctgtggctt caaagatgaa cctcaagatg gtgaagttga aattggatac
    58081 aatgtttcgc cttataaaca aggtcgagga tttgcaaaat tggcagtcaa tcaactttgt
    58141 cagttagcgt ttaatatgga ttcaattgaa agtgttgtgg ctttgatttc atcggcgaac
    58201 ctcgcttcgt tgaatgtcgt acgagccaac aactttgttt tcattggttt tgtggttgat
    58261 agcgacaatg aaaaattgga aaaatgggtg ctacagcgtg catcctgtgc ctaacaaacg
    58321 cctcaagagg gactgtcaac gcgcggcgtt tccagtccca ttgagccgcg gtggttatgg
    58381 ttgttgtgtt tgagttttgt gttaatgcgt tgccagcccc ttaggcgggc gttagccgtt
    58441 tgaaaacttg ctatgctcag agtgatagaa tagtatcact tcagtgtttc tttggagcag
    58501 ctcaaatgaa agtagaactt gtgacgtcac taaaacgtca ggccactaag atccttgccg
    58561 atcttcatga tacgaaagag ccagtattga taactgagca cggaaaaccg tcagcttacc
    58621 ttattgatgt agacgactat gaatttatgc aaaatcgttt agcgatcctg gaaggtatta
    58681 ctcgtggaga gcgagctcta gcggatggca aagtggtcag ccatcaagat gctaaggaca
    58741 gaatgtcaaa atggctgaaa taatttggac ggagccggct ctatccgacc tgaatgatat
    58801 tgctgaatac atcgcgcttg aaaatgtcgt ggctgctaaa caactcgtgc aaaccgtttt
    58861 tacaaaagtt gaacgtttgg ccgattttcc agagtctggg cgcgtccctt tagaactaga
    58921 acacctcaat tatcgtgaag tcgttgtaaa tccgtgtcgt gttttctata agtatgatga
    58981 tgcaaaggtt cgtattcttt ttgttatgcg tgcggagcga gatttgcgtc ggttaatgct
    59041 tacgaaacag taggtttgaa aaaaaacggc taacaaacgc ctcaagaggg actgtcaacg
    59101 cgtggcgtat ccagtcccat tgagctgcgg tggttacagt tgttgtgttt gagtttggtg
    59161 ttaatgcgtt gccagcccct taggcgggcg ttagcttctt aaaggctaga atcatcaaaa
    59221 tctaagctca attgttctta aaactcagct tctagcgttc aaatcgcaca atttggcttt
    59281 cgagttttct gatgcttatt tggtagaaag tgtggaatgc tcagcagttt caaagtcgtt
    59341 gaaaaccatc aaacctcgat gcttcaatgt tgttggatgc tccactcgga aagtttggtt
    59401 tcacaaaagg ccgtatcatc gctgtgatct ggctttcttt gtcgcggact cttaaccgtg
    59461 gccaacttag ccttgaccgt tttgagtttt ggcagccagc ttcaccgctt ttggcgttgg
    59521 acgtgtgttt gtgtgatgct tttgcgtaaa atggatttca agcaaatgtg tttagaaaat
    59581 cattgttaaa caataggcta cgaagctaac aaacgcctca agagggactg tcaacgcgtg
    59641 gcgtttccag tcccattgag ccgcggtggt tacgttgttg tgcttgagtt tggttgttat
    59701 gcgttgccag ccccttaggc gggcgttatg tgaatatgga gaattaagta tgaatcgagc
    59761 tcagagagca cagcagttgt ggagtcttct agttgtttca gctactagtc gccaagtttt
    59821 aacatatgat ctagttgcaa aagcaacagg agttgttcgt cctagcatcg gtgatttttt
    59881 acgaccaatt cagcaatatt gcaccgaaaa taagcttcct ccactgacta gcttagttgt
    59941 aagtgaactg acaggtttac ccggtgaggg ttttatcgca gcatccgacg ttccattgac
    60001 gcatgttcga gtttttcaat ttgattggct aaatacaaga gcaccaacag aggaacaatt
    60061 agctgactct tacactagag caccagacgc gcgttaattc acataacaaa ctgttcaaga
    60121 gggattcgca acgcgtggca ttttcaatat gcgttggttt aagtgattaa ggtggtgtgc
    60181 ggtggcttcg gtactgcgtt gctcacccct taacagggcg ttagttgcat taataagcgc
    60241 aatggttagt ttcaatcttt agagtgtatg aatgagtaat cgagcatatt taattttttg
    60301 catagtagga tttgggttgt ttatgatcgt gaatgcacta aaaaaagaag agtacttttc
    60361 agggactgta cactctgctg aatgtgtaga aacaggaaaa tcacaaatat ctgttgcgct
    60421 tacggtatct aacggtaata gaaaaggcac attccatttc gctttgaaag actatttgtg
    60481 ccctgactcg ctctctttat ttcaacctgg aagcaatgta aatattaaat tcaaatcact
    60541 aaatggttgg tttcacaatg ttgaaaaaat tagtttagat ggaaaagata tgcgtctgcg
    60601 tggtagctag ctgttaactt accttgcgtg tgatatgcaa ctaacaaagc attcaagagg
    60661 gattcacaac gtttggcagt tttggtttga gttagcttta gtgtttacgg cacaatgatt
    60721 taggttgggt ggaatgcgtt gttcacccct taatgcggcg ttatgtgata aggaggcaat
    60781 ttgagttcgg gtaaacctat tagagttgtg gtagaaacag tatctagagt ggaaagcgat
    60841 tgggttacaa tcctatcggc cttacttgtt cctattctga ctatcattgt agtggcatag
    60901 tgaatttggc cacctgatta gagctgttat gattgcaacc atagcagcat taggtgacga
    60961 aatggcaaag aaaaaaggtc cgaattttag ccctgagttc cggttggaaa cggctcagtt
    61021 agtgcttgac caaggctact cccaaaaaga ggctgctcag gcaatgggcg tggggtattc
    61081 cacgattggc aagtgggtaa atcaacttcg cgaagaacgg tctggcaagt cccccaaggc
    61141 tatgcccatg actcctgagc agattgaaat ccgtgaactg aagaagcgca tagaacggct
    61201 tgaattagaa aaggaagttc taaaaaaggc taccgctctg ttgatgtcgg actccatgaa
    61261 cacttctcgc tgattgagaa actcaacaag agccaccggg caagataccc ggtcgcctgg
    61321 ctgtgcgagg tgtttggcgt ccagcgcagc agctacaggt attggttaag ccgggagtcg
    61381 cagatatgcc cagagacggt gtgtttgcac agtgcaatcc gacaaatcca ccgagagagc
    61441 aatggctctg ccggggccag aaccattgcc gacatcgcga ccgctcgggg ttttgcatta
    61501 agccgttacc gtgcgggtcg gttaatgaaa aagctggaat tggtcagttg ccaacaacca
    61561 aagcatgctt ataagaaagc caatcaagaa catgtagaca tcccgaatcg gttggaccgc
    61621 caatttgacg tggttgcgcc caatcaggtg tggtgcggcg atgtgacgta tgtttggaca
    61681 ggcactcgct gggcttattt ggctgtggtg ctggatttat ttgcgcgcaa accagtgggt
    61741 tgggcactgt cacactcacc ggacagtgag ttgaccaagc aggcattgag tatggcattt
    61801 gagcaacgtg gcaggcctaa aggcgtgatg ttccacagtg accaagggag tcactacacc
    61861 agccgaagtt tccgacaatt gctgtggcgt taccagataa cccagagcct gagtcgcaga
    61921 ggaaattgct gggataacag tcctatggag cgatttttca ggagtttaaa aacggaatgg
    61981 ataccggaaa tcggctatcg gaattttacc gaggccaagc tggcaatcac ccaatatatc
    62041 ctggggtatt acagcaacat cagaccacat cattacaacg gtggcttgag cccaaatgag
    62101 tcagagagaa gatactggct taactataaa cccgtggcca gttttacttg accactacac
    62161 attggtatct atgttgcgta ccaacaatat gtaattaata gacagaggtt gaaccatgaa
    62221 acctatgaga gaagattagc agtttacaag gccgttcagt tacacctttc taagacggtt
    62281 caaatgggta gaactactta tcaagatgct ttgaagttta actctgaggc atcagaggct
    62341 gcctttttat tcgattctga aatttctgac cttatttcaa aaatatacaa acaatcgata
    62401 tcaatggctt cttataatga aaaactgtat ccaagtggtg gaggtcaagg ccttcctatt
    62461 ggagataagc gaaatgaagt tgctgaaaaa gagtcagagt tgcttcaatg gcatatggat
    62521 actttatctg agctaaaatc gatttttcac ccacatatga aaatcacata acaaacgcct
    62581 caagagggac tgtcaacgcg tggcgtttcc agtcccattg agccgcggtg gtttcggttg
    62641 ttgtgtttga gtttagtgtt atacgttgcc agccccttag gcgggcgtta agtttatgga
    62701 gtaaagagtg gatatagcaa aatgtacgtt agatggtaac acgtataatg cggtagattt
    62761 ttcacagttg ccgccaaacg aaatgtctga gaagcgacaa aatttagtat gtactgaatg
    62821 tgaaaaagat gcttttttcc gaaaggcatc tcggacaggt caagcagctt gttttggagc
    62881 taggccgcat gaagctgatt gctcttttgc ttcagcagag actcaaagag tggaaaatga
    62941 gggcggagat gaagaccgca tcagaaatcc aggcctgaac attgtcattg acttaaatta
    63001 tggtgcagca ccaagagtaa atacggatgt tgagccaaat aatcaggaag gtagcaatga
    63061 ggggcgtggc cgtcatgttg gcaacagtcc tcgccctaat gcaaatatgc aaaggcgctt
    63121 aagcacactt ctacgtaacc taattaactc agaagaattt agaaactctc accaacaaat
    63181 cactctcggt gaaaatgagc caacgacagt ggctaatttt ttcgttaact ttgccgacgt
    63241 agatgatcag catgactatc aattccatgg ttattggggg ctactagctg atgctcgatt
    63301 gggaaataac ggcaatctgt ggctaaattc gggtggtcgg ggaaatatca gttgtttaat
    63361 tcgggcagaa aatgtggatg cattttatca gcgacataat attgatgatg ttgaagattt
    63421 tgcaggagca tatcttttaa tccttggtga aaagaataca tcgcaaaatg gtaagcctta
    63481 cgttgtggcc agtgggttag agcgagtggc gctgcaaaga taaacttaac aaacgcctca
    63541 agagggactg tcaacgcgtg gcgtttccag tcccaatgag ccgcggtggt tacagttgtt
    63601 gtgtttaagt ttagtgttat gcgttgccag ccccttaggc gggcgttagc ttaaatatga
    63661 acaaaattta actaggttag aaggtatgtc aaagacaaag aagagaactt caaggaatcc
    63721 ttcaaagaaa gttttccggc aagctcctgc tgtgaatcag ccttctcgac ttaaaaagct
    63781 ttgggccttt ttgattggca gtggcttatt gttagtatcg tttcaggttt cgtttaacta
    63841 tattaatgaa agcgtggcta tctcgttcac aagaccttta aattccggtt acgaattcaa
    63901 agcaaccaac agtagtccaa tagattatac cgttgaaaaa cttaggattt atccagacta
    63961 taagcaagaa gtcattttta ctattacaaa agatattctt gttgaattac caatagatgg
    64021 agctggtttt tccatgccag gtggtaatga aacatacatt cctgcgtacg agtttaaaga
    64081 gttagatggt gttgagattg aatcaaacag tagtgaagtg tttaggattc cgccgctatc
    64141 agctcgggat tattataagc cagcggcaat gatagtcttt atcgaatatg aggtaatgcc
    64201 aactagctca tttataaatg cttttcatag aaagctagct agtttggggt ggataaatcc
    64261 agttacaaag aacaagtatt tagtttcagg tgactattgg acacgaataa gtttgaattc
    64321 tgaaacatcg gctttggaag cggcctgtag ggatacagaa tggttttcta aaagttcaaa
    64381 gtgcaaaatt taagctaaca aacgcctcaa gagggactgt caacgcgcgg cgtttccagt
    64441 cccattgagc cgcggtggtt gcagttgttg tgtttgagtt tagtggtatg cgttgccagc
    64501 cccttaggcg ggcgttagtt gcaaggaata gaaatggaga aatttggcat attattgact
    64561 agcttgtggt ttctgcttct ttgcggtttg gttgctttga aatgggatga tgccgtttct
    64621 atgtctctaa acgaatgggg agattttctt gcaggggtta cagcaccaat tgcatttcta
    64681 tggttaatta ttgggtatat gttgcaacga aaagagttga gcttaaatag cgaggctcta
    64741 tggttaactc aaaaagaagt tgagcgtcaa gcaaatgaat tagagaaaca aagtggttat
    64801 caatctacac aagcgaagct agcgagtgca cagtatagaa aaattaaatt tgataggtta
    64861 aaagaaaggc ggcaaaccat gttttcactg tcatcagtca gagaaaatga cgaaagtgct
    64921 aaggaaagca actaacaaac gcctcaagtg ggactgtcaa cgcgtggcgt ttccagtccc
    64981 attgagccgc ggtggtttcg gttgttgtgt ttgagtctag tggtaatgcg ttgtcagccc
    65041 cttaggcggg cgttagccaa ctgatttaga gtaatgacag ttacgagaat gtttcttttt
    65101 gaattattta ggagttgaat atgccaataa gagcggataa ttattttaat ttctatcttg
    65161 gagctagtgc ggaatatcat gtgattagta aaatttacat gcatggattt gaagctttaa
    65221 aatatagccc tgatatcggc tttgacttgc atgtttcgaa taaatctcaa gtatgttttc
    65281 ataaagaaga gccatttgcc cttgatttgc aaataaaatc aacatttttg gttgataaca
    65341 aagcgatctt ttttcttaaa aaagaagaag tagactttct agtcaaacaa aaaaactgtg
    65401 ctatggtttt ttgcaatgtt atagctgatt tttttaaaga ccctgagtca tttgctgatt
    65461 atcgtggttg tgaattggag tatgctgaga ataacttatt aagtttccgt aatcacgttt
    65521 ataaatgtca atacaaaaat actgatatta agtggccagt agaatgttgt gacattgatg
    65581 atttcgaaat gagtttgttt tggttgaact caaatcagct ttgtgaagca attaaaagaa
    65641 atgtcctgcg tgaaattagt gcagatcgct atattcttcc aattttttat gaaaataatg
    65701 tattgttttt tggtgataaa tctgatgaca ctgaaccctg tagagcaata caagaaatta
    65761 agacactaaa atacctcttg aaagggtgtc atggatcaaa gagtttaggt agaggggctt
    65821 tcctaagcaa atacgcagaa tattcagttg gctaacaaac gcctcaagag ggactgtcaa
    65881 cgcgtggcgt ttccagtccc actgagccgc tgtggtttca gttgttgtgt ttgggtttag
    65941 tggtagtgcg ttgccagccc cttaggcggg cgttagcttc ttgaagcaaa attcatcaaa
    66001 gtctgggttt aattattctg aagattcagc ttttagcgtt caagttgcac aatttagctt
    66061 ttgagttttg cctgatgttg atttggtaga acgtattgaa atttcagcag tttcaaagcc
    66121 gctgtaagct aacaaacctc gatgcttcca atttgttgga tgctccacac ggaaagtttg
    66181 gtttcacaaa ggctgcatca tcgctgaaag tgtgctttct ttgtcgtgga ctcttaaccg
    66241 tggccaactt aaccttgatc gttttgagtt ttggcagcca acatcacagc ttttggcgtt
    66301 ggacgtgtgt ttgcgtgatg ctttttcgta aaatcgcttt caagcaaaag tgtttaaaag
    66361 ttattgggaa acaataggct acgaagctaa caaacgcctc aagagggact gtcaacgcgt
    66421 agcgtttcca gtcccattga gccgcggtga ttacggctgt tgtgtttgag tttagtggta
    66481 gtgcgttgcc agccccttag gcgggcgtta aatgaattag gaaacatatg tacaacgatt
    66541 ttgttgcaaa aattaatatc cgagttgaag cgatacttaa tgagatcgag actatctaca
    66601 actttgatgt gggtgatgag tttgaaattg gcatctgtaa actacttaaa accgtcttac
    66661 cagagaagta tggggtatgt agggggcata taattacaaa ggatggtgct caagccggag
    66721 atgacattat catttatgat aagcatcggt ttcctatcct cagaatgcta aatgaagaca
    66781 gtttatggcg taagcaattt ataccggtag aagcggtata cgcttatatt gaagctaaaa
    66841 atacactaca tgttgaaggc gatatgtctg atggtcaaag tttactgaaa gccgttaatc
    66901 aggtacatct agctaaaagt ttagttcgtt caccaaagcc tatcggtgat ttcgaccgct
    66961 atgtcaaaat taactccgtt tctcaaaatg ccttaggatg gccgaaaatc cgcaatccaa
    67021 tgtatggatg tattcttgcg agaaatataa agttaaatag agcctcaaga gagcaattag
    67081 ttgactctat tagattacac aatgaatgca attcgaaaac taacccaagc ttatcttctt
    67141 acgacaatag tcttaactat ccagacttaa ttatcggcgg aaaagaccac attattgttc
    67201 ctgcaataaa tggtcaattt acgtcccctt ttcttgtcaa aggagagagt agtatgagtt
    67261 atattcctaa catccaaggt aaagcattcg gaattggatt atcgacaata atttatgcac
    67321 tgagttctat tgatttgaaa gatatgtatt ggcctgcaat tatcgctgat gcctctggcg
    67381 caaatttgaa taatgctgag gaataaaatt catttaacaa acgcctcaag agggactgtc
    67441 aacgcggggc gtttccagtc caaatgagcc gcggtggtta cggctggtgt ggttgagttt
    67501 agtgttaatg cgttgccagc cccttaggcg ggcgttatgc ttaatccata aaaatcagtg
    67561 gtttgtggtt gtcgattcct ttggcatttc gttcaggttt tgtcggcaat tcaatattgt
    67621 ttttcgctgc ctaatgaagc ggcaatgtgt ctggtgctgt taattctgag ttattgcctc
    67681 attaggtttt tgagtctgcg cgaggttagt attgttggct caagtcgctt tgaacagtct
    67741 ggtgtcttta cttacaggct taaagtctgt cggcaattga gcattgtttt gcgctgccta
    67801 atgaaacggc aatgtgtctg tcgctgtaaa tttcagtgtc attgcctcat tcagttgtcg
    67861 tgcccattcg tggtgagttg gtttgtcgga gagggtttcc acattggcct agttgctaaa
    67921 tgaaagcctg cattggtcag ttcataggta aaagttgagc cagttctaat tcaaggaaac
    67981 tcggagtttg gtcaatgatt tcagtgggtt attcttcact gggttcaaat gtaaagcgtt
    68041 gaagcttaag cataacaaac gcctcaagag ggactgtcaa cgcgcggcgt ttccagtccc
    68101 aatgagccgc ggtggtttcg gttgttgtgt ttgagtttag tggtaatgcg ttgccagccc
    68161 cttaggcggg cgttataagc aagttgaagt ttgggcttta aaggaaagtg aaaaatggaa
    68221 gttgaatatt ttgtaaatcg cccaattacg ccagagcagt ttgtggagct cctcaatcag
    68281 acaacgcttg gagctagacg tccaaccgat aattacgaat gtatcagtgg gatgttggca
    68341 aatacggatt tgcttgtttc agcttggatt ggtgagcggc ttgtcggtat tgctcgctcg
    68401 gtgacagatt ttcattactg ctgctactta tcggatttgg ctgtctcgga gcaggtccaa
    68461 tcgaaaggta ttggtaaaga attgatccga cagactttcg ctagtcttaa aaaaggttgt
    68521 aagttgattt tgttatcagc accacaagca actgaatact atccaaaaat tggttttaag
    68581 cagcataaca gcgcatggct aatgtcggat ttagaagagc ttctgtaacg ttggtatctt
    68641 gcttataaca aacgcctcaa gagggactgt caacgcgcgg cgtttccagt cccattgagc
    68701 cgcggtggtt gcagttgttg tgtttgggtt tagtggtaat gcgttgccag ccccttaggc
    68761 gggcgttatg cgataaagtg aattccagct tgaccttaag ttaagttgag gtgttaagtt
    68821 gcttttagtt ggtattttag ctcattgata aaaaggatat attgaatatg acaaggatcg
    68881 agcatttaaa tattacagtt ccagatattg atgctgcatt ggcatttttg gctattgtag
    68941 ctccagactt taaagtacga aaagatgtta attctccaga tagacatcgt tggactcatg
    69001 ttggcaacaa acaaagctat tttgcacttc aagagcctca cctagactca ctttccccaa
    69061 aagattttca aaaaacgtat aaaaactatg gtgtaaacca tattggcttg gttgtgaatg
    69121 atctcgaagt tatagagaac cgcctgattg aacaaggcta tcgtagaggt atttttgctc
    69181 ctgaggaaac atatcgcaaa agggcgtatt tttttgataa agctggcttt gagtgggaat
    69241 tgacagagtt tttgtctacc gtagaagatg aaatgtactt gtatgagtaa gtggcaaaat
    69301 cgcataacaa agcatttaag agtgattcgc aacgcttggc atttttcatt ccatcgttga
    69361 gttcagtgtt tacggtggta tggttaggtt tcgtggtcgc gttgctcaca ccttaatgcg
    69421 gcgttaggtt ttaatttaac tcacaaaaat gcctaaattt tcaaatccat accttgagaa
    69481 aggttaatgc tcccccatat caagactaac ttagtttcat atgtatagac tcaataccat
    69541 gtagaggttt tcgtgatgga aaaagaacta attaaaaatg ttatggcaca aagaaaaata
    69601 ccttttttgg tacattttac taacttaaag aaccttgaaa gcatctttag caatggattg
    69661 gttccacgaa cgcaacttga tgcatctggt gttaaatatg agagcaatga tgaagtaaga
    69721 ctcgatggac atcccgattc actttcaata tcagttgctt ttccaaactg ccagatgttc
    69781 tacaaacttc ggaacaatag cagtgacaaa ttttgtgtac tcgctttaga cccagagctg
    69841 ctattaaact acacaagtgc tttctgcaag tataatgctg ctgatgctgc aattagcagt
    69901 caaaatattg aaacactcaa aactgctgcg gcttttgagg gaatgtttgc tgaattgcca
    69961 actcaacgaa gtcgttcaga gcaaaagtta gaagattatg atcccacgga tgttcaggct
    70021 gaaattttgg ttttcgatac catccctaaa ggttacattg gtgcggtggt ttttcctgat
    70081 aaagaatcgg aaaaacaatt caagagtata atcggaggtt gcaagtccta tgttcacaat
    70141 cccaataagg gtttttacgg cactcgaaca ttcgctaggg aatactgata gtcatggcaa
    70201 ctagaccaat attttgcccc atattaaatc aaggttcaga cattggcgtt ttggagaaaa
    70261 tgatggactt taagtggcat cctggaatgg ctgtgtcaca aaaacaaaag tcgattcaag
    70321 aactccatat ggttgctcaa aacaatggta taggttctat attagaggtt tcgagcaagt
    70381 cgatgaacga actcggtgtt gcactgagtg cgttcaattt gtgtattact acaaagctaa
    70441 aaaaacaaag tttcactgta gagacggcat tccaaggaag taaagttttt gagcggggag
    70501 gtccctttgt agatttgatt ggtatggatt cactggctgc gaaaaaggat ttacgtctca
    70561 aagagtcagg taatcttact cactttgagt tctttggaaa aatatttcct aatacacctc
    70621 gaacgttttt ttacgattgg gtatacataa atgcattagt ccaaaatcaa gatcttgcgg
    70681 ctcaagttga gatgtatgat gcatttagtg atattgagtt taaccctaaa aaatccatta
    70741 actgtcaagc atactcgata gcgttatacg ttagtttgaa aaaaagtggt ttgctggaac
    70801 aggctctaac ctctccagat agcttcttga gcttaacggc taaacagtat tcaaatcaat
    70861 taagagccaa acctattcag agtagtatgt tttaaaacct aacaaacgct tcaagaggga
    70921 cagccaacgc gtggcatttt tgccatgcgt tggtttttat ggttacggag ctatacggta
    70981 agttggtagt agcgttggct gccccttaag cgggcgttag tttctatcta gaaaaaatca
    71041 taaaaagctc agattcaatg ccctaaaaaa tcagccttaa gcgttcaagt cgcacaattt
    71101 ggcttttgag ttttgcctga tgctgatttg gtaggaagtg ttgaaagttc agctatttca
    71161 aagttgctga aaaccaacaa gtcttgaagc ttcaatgttg tcggatgttc aacacggcca
    71221 gtttggtttc acaaaaggca gcatcatcgc tgtgagctgg ttttctttgt cgcgggctct
    71281 taaccgtggt caacttaacc ttgatcgttt tgagttttgg ctgccaactt catagctttt
    71341 ggtgttggac gtgtgtttgt ttgatgcatt tgcgtaaaat gatcttcaaa caaatgtgtt
    71401 aaaaaagtca ttgttaaaca atgggctacg aaactaacaa acgcctcaag agggactgtc
    71461 aacgcgcggc gtttccagtc ccaatgagcc gcggtgatta cggttgttgt gtttgagttt
    71521 agagttaatg cgttgcctgc cccttaggcg ggcgttagtt gctaaaagat aaagtcgcat
    71581 cagaggagaa gtaaaatgat tcatgcttac ggtgctaaag aaacaaaagc gttctgttgt
    71641 aactgtaaaa aagtgacagt tcataaatat gatagcttct ctaaaccggc gtcaaaaaat
    71701 gaatcaaaag gtttcttttc cgaggttctt gcagttatag caagtgtctt aatggagagt
    71761 gaagctacag gtgattataa gtgtgaggag tgtggcacca accttcgcac gccggaccat
    71821 ttggattaac attttgggtc gactcaggct acgcaactaa caaacgcctc aagagggact
    71881 gtcaacgcgt ggcgtttcca gtcccaatga gccgcggtgg ttgcagttgc tgtgtttgag
    71941 tttagtggta atgcgttgcc agccccttag gcgggcgtta ggcttcacat ctcaacttca
    72001 taagacttgt gttttaaata ttaatcccca tataaaatac gttgttatta acgtcattgc
    72061 attaagaggt aaatatgaac gaagagaata tgtttaagat tggcaaatta gtaactttga
    72121 agtcgggtgg tccaactatg acaattaagt ctgaagaccg agatcataga gacaactgga
    72181 aaggtacata tgaatgccaa tggtttgctg gcaaaaagct agagcgaggt gtttttccgc
    72241 atgattcttt gaacgttgtt gaagagtaat ggatagtcag tctgtagcaa cctggatgca
    72301 aagtgcattg gaaaaagatg ggtgccttta tcaagatgat gtggttgatt tcttagttaa
    72361 gaatgaacta gaggctctac ttagagaaaa tgctgacggt aacttagttc ttgggcgaaa
    72421 actactcgat gcatttaaaa aactcaatgc tgaatctgta gtttgggtaa agcctgataa
    72481 atactggcgc tttcgtgttc ttgaagacga agctgggcga gatgctcggg gctagaagcc
    72541 taacaaacgc ttcaagaggg acagccaacg cgcggcattt ttaccatgcg ttggtttttg
    72601 tgattacgaa gttatgccga aagttggttg tagcgttggc tgccccttaa gcgggcgtta
    72661 tgtgctttct cgaaaaatct cgaagtagtg tagaattcag cttttgaaat cttgagaaat
    72721 cagcatgtct aaagtcgttc aacagcaaat cggcaatatc gcacttgtcg tagaaaacta
    72781 cgatgatgcc attgagttct atacaaaaaa gcttcagttc agtttggttg aagataccga
    72841 tttgggtggt ggtaaacgtt gggttcaagt ttcgccgcca aactcgaatg gaacgaacct
    72901 acttcttgct caagcaagta ccgaagagca agctcaattt gtaggtaatc agactggagg
    72961 tcgtgttttt ctgtttctac aaacgaatga cttctggcga gattatgagt tgatgaagac
    73021 caatggtgtt gtttttaatg aagaaccaca agtagaagag tatgggacag tggttgtgtt
    73081 ccaagatctt tatggaaaca aatgggatct tttggagttg aacaaggctc atcaatagca
    73141 cgcacataac aaacgcctca agagggactg tcaacgcgtg gcgtttccag tcccattgag
    73201 ccgcggtggt tgcagttgtt gtgtttgagt tttgtggtaa tgcgttgcca gccccttagg
    73261 cgggcgttag ctcttcggga ggaaatttgg aagatacaga attagacaca atgaaaaatg
    73321 ctagttttgc aaatgttgtt tgtgatgcaa attgttggtt tgagcgctca agagcgttga
    73381 ttgcttccgc aagaatttca atggagagag tagatatctt aatcaaccaa actgagcggc
    73441 aagaattaga aagtgtttgc taccttttgt atggtttggc gttagaaaat ctattcaaag
    73501 cagtttggat ttataggcag tatggctcgc cattaagtga ggactggatg ccagagtcga
    73561 ggtttccgaa aacaatccaa acacatgacc taataaagct tgcagagttg atagatacag
    73621 gtttgtcaga aaaatacaaa tttacattag agaggctaac cgaagctatt atgtggtctg
    73681 gtcgataccc atgtgattta aaacccaata ttaatgcacg tttctttgtt ccagctatac
    73741 agagagaagc agaatcaatt tattcggaat accgtaaaat attcacacta tcgagctaac
    73801 aaacgcctca agagggactg tcaacgcgtg gcgttttcaa ttccaatgag ccgcggtggt
    73861 tacggttgtt gtgtttgagt ttagtgttat gcgttgccag ccccttaggc gggcgttata
    73921 cgaattgcat ataaatcagc gtggtatggt atacttgttc ctttttcttt agttggttga
    73981 ttggtatgga aaaacctcgt ttatttatag gttcgtcttc ggaaagctat gatgtagcta
    74041 gtgcttgtaa tgcttgctta gaccgaaaag ttgaagtgac gatttgggac aaaatcttta
    74101 attccggtgg tgacactctt acctcattga ctgaaaaagc aaagaatgtc gattttgctt
    74161 tgttcatctt tcgtcccgaa gacctcacaa tgatgcgtga taatccaaaa ccaacagttc
    74221 gagacaatgt actatttgag ctgggcttgt tcattggtgc tttgggtaaa gatcgttgct
    74281 tcatattgaa gccgcgtaat gaagatcttc atatgccaac ggatttgctt ggtgtaaata
    74341 tgaacgatta cgaccctcat cgtagcgatg gtgatctgga atcagctgta aacgctgcat
    74401 gtaccagatt cttgaaatca ataactctgt tgggaagctt tagtagcaaa accaaagatg
    74461 aaataaagtc tcatgtcttt tcttctcaag tttctggtgt acatgccatt tctgagtcta
    74521 tgttgcgtct cttaggtcgg ctacttccta ctgcaacgga aaatcactac atttctcctt
    74581 ttaatttgtc agatggtttt gaaccataca agctaaacat aaacttaatc aagctggaac
    74641 gtctgcgact cattgagaaa atactggact cggacatgaa tggaaatgag tggtatgggt
    74701 acaagttaac gcaagacggt gttgaataca ttttagaaaa cgaggcggca gtggacaaag
    74761 taatgtctca gtataatcag ccaccacaac aacaggttgc agcaactaac tttgacgacg
    74821 atataccgtt ttaaaattcg tataacaaac gcctcaagag ggactgtcaa cgcgcggcgt
    74881 ttccagtccc attgagccgc ggtggtttcg gttgttgtgt ttgagtttag tggtaatgcg
    74941 ttgccagccc cttaggcggg cgttaggttt tcccagagtc taataaatag aggtggtttt
    75001 aggttatgtt tttaaaacta agaaatcagt tttctctaga gtggacttgg cgtttgtttg
    75061 ttgtcttgtc tattgcaagt ctagctgttt tggtcttctt tgatgtaaca aatggggcgt
    75121 ggtcagttat cccagatttt ttagattatc gtggtaattt acaattcaag tgggacttat
    75181 ttgatagtcg ttattggaca agatttattc ataactggct cgcattgttt cttttcatag
    75241 gaccgtggtt tattgctaaa tcagcagatt gggtctctag tgctaaacgt gaagaacaaa
    75301 cctaacaaac gcctcaagag ggactgtcaa cgcgtggcgt ttccagtccc attgagccgc
    75361 ggtggttgca gttgttgtgt ttgagtttag tggtaatgcg ttgccagccc cttaggcggg
    75421 cgttatatgc cagtaatcaa aaagtcgata gcagcgataa tctcatctct gaaagtgctt
    75481 aagtctgcga cgggctcaac taagattttg gttggtacgc ttgccatttg ttgagtaaga
    75541 atgacaaagt cgccttgttc aatatggatc gttggacaca aatggcttgg tgctttcttt
    75601 tctagtaaat caagtggtgt aagtgggatc accaatcgag tattgagcgt actgagcagc
    75661 tcactttgta cgtcaacaaa atagggataa gcggtagacg tacttttgtc gagattttcg
    75721 taaagggtaa attgagacat cagaatactc ggtatgaatc agaaaaaagg ccatgtttct
    75781 cagtaagttc gttgcaagct tcaatggctt cggcattttg ttctagccat tcagctttca
    75841 atctagagga aacttctttt tctaaggctt tttccatcgt agcggataga ttgatattaa
    75901 ggcgtttagc ttcagcaagt aactcactgt ttaagctaag attggtagcc tttttggggg
    75961 cttgtgtact aaacgtggtt ctcatgaagt tactccgtgc gtattttaag tgcgcattga
    76021 ttatagtggt aaaaatggca tataacaaac gcctcaagag ggactgtcaa cgcgtggcgt
    76081 ttccagtccc aatgagccgt ggtggttacg gttgttgtga ttgagtttag cgttatgcgt
    76141 tgtcagcccc ttaggcgggc gttagtttct ctcagggaaa ttatcaaaaa ttcacgcgca
    76201 aggttctgaa aattcagcct ttatcgttca agctgcacaa tttggttttg gggtttttcc
    76261 tgatgctgat ttggtagaac gcgttgaaag ttcagcggtt tcaaaatcgc tgataaccaa
    76321 caagctttga tgcttcaatg ttgtcgtacg ttcaacttga tcagtttggt ctcataaaag
    76381 gttgaatcat cgctgtgatc tggctttctt tgtcgcggac tcttaacgtt ttggcagcca
    76441 atgtcacagc ttttggcgtt ggacgtgtgt ttgtgtgatg cttttgcgta aaatgacttt
    76501 caagcaaatg tgtttaaaaa atcattgtta aacaataggc tacgaaacta acaaacgcct
    76561 caagagggac tgtcaacgcg tggcgtttcc agtcccaatg agccgaagtg gttatggttg
    76621 tagtgtttga gtttagtggt aatgcgttgc cagcccctta cgcgggcgtt agtttctctc
    76681 agaaaaaatt atcaaaaatt cacgcacaag gttctgaaaa ttcagtcttt agcgttcaag
    76741 tctcactatt tggcttttga gttttgcctg atgttgattt ggtagaaagt gttgaaagtt
    76801 cagcgatttc aaagtcgctg aaaaccaaca aaccgcgata cttcaaggtt gttggttgtt
    76861 caactcggta agcttggttt cacaaataac tgcatcatcg ctgaaattgc gcattctttg
    76921 tcgcggactc ttaaccttgg ccaacttaac cttgaacgtt tcgagttttg gctgccaaca
    76981 tcacagcttt tggctctgga cgtgtgtttg tttgatgctt ttgcgtaaaa tgaatttcaa
    77041 gcaaatttgt ttgaaaaatc atttctaaac aatgggctac gaaactaaca aacgcctcaa
    77101 gagggactgt caacgcgtgg cgtttccagt cccaatgagc tgtagtggtt acggttgttg
    77161 tgtttgagtt tagtgttatg cgttgccagc ctcttaggcg ggcgttagtt gccagtgtaa
    77221 gggaagcacc caataaatta cgggtgcttt atatttgctg tgaatattta atttaaacat
    77281 ccaaagcaag ctggattgca acatatttcg cagcagtcaa tgagatttcc attttcatcg
    77341 acttgtttta taaatgggca ttcttcattt tcacttagtt ttttaatatt taccttgctt
    77401 tcaatttgtt gtggttgctg tactgttttt gtatcgtttt ctactgtttg gctaagggcg
    77461 attgaagaaa acaataacat taatgcaatg aataggtttc tcatgaaata tactcctgtt
    77521 tgttgactgt ttattatgtt gcaccacaag atggattatt tctgtggaag tatgcacatt
    77581 tgtgcgtatt agtggcaact aacaaacgcc tcaagaggga ctgtcaacgc gtggcgtttc
    77641 cagtcccatt gagccgcggt ggttacagtt gttgtgtttg agtttggtgg tagtgcgttg
    77701 ccagcccctt aggcgggcgt tagtttctct caggaaaaat catcaaaagt acacgcacag
    77761 agttctgaaa attcagcctt tatcgttcaa gctgcacaat ttggcttttg agtttttctt
    77821 gatgctgatt tggtagaaag cgttgaaagt tcagtgtttt caaaatcgct gataaccaat
    77881 aagctttgat gcttcaatat tgtcggacgt tcaatttgat cagtttggtt tcataaaagg
    77941 ctgaatcatc gctgtgatct ggctttcttt gtgtggactc ttaacgtttt ggcagccaac
    78001 ttcacagctt ttggcgttgg acgtgtgttt gcgtgatgct tttgcgtaaa attactttca
    78061 agcaaatgag tttaaaaagt cattgttaaa caataggcta cgaaactaac aaacgcctca
    78121 agagggactg tcaacgcgtg gcgtttccag tcccattgag ccgcggtggt tacggttgtt
    78181 gtgtttgagt ttcgttgtta tgcgttgcca gccccttagg cgggcgttag gggaatagta
    78241 agcttcagct cttggagggc tttaaatgac ggagttggta tttttaccat taactatact
    78301 ggtgtttaag tggaaaaatt atgatttgta tgattggctt tttacagttt gttatgtgat
    78361 ctatgcattc acttttgtaa tgacagatga aattccatta aatgctagaa ttggaagctt
    78421 ttacttgggt ataccagctt tatcatattg tttttttgtg ttttctgagt ttcaatcgca
    78481 ttattctgta tgcgcaataa aagtaatgag tgctttaggt ttatctgccg cactcatatc
    78541 attattaatt atcttttagt ttttcccaaa gacttagcat attaacttct agactttttt
    78601 cttttagtga tgaatctagt tgatttagtt tggataactc attttcacta agcgtattcg
    78661 tgcgtttttt aatgtaaatt gacaagtatc gctcgctaag tttatctatg ttaattaact
    78721 cgttacccga actaagttca ttgactaagg cctccatctc ataagatttt gaacattctt
    78781 gaattcttat atctttcaga agcaataaat atttatctat atcttcgggt tttaatccat
    78841 gtaaatcatt tatcgtaaca ggagttttct gattttcaat ttcaatacag tttttgactg
    78901 aatctttata cgcatcataa ctactttctg ctaagcatat tgacggtgtt ataaaggcta
    78961 agagtaaggg tagtttttta tagttcattg tataaacatc tccagaatac tttttcatct
    79021 tgagagattg atgatttcat gtacattcga gctgcaatgt tttcgacttg acgaattaat
    79081 attggatttg atgaatgcat tgattttgct agtaattcga aatcggtagt ggctatcttg
    79141 taagatgacc ctataactcc attaccagca aaaatatcca tcattgcaga tactccgata
    79201 aatgcagata gagcattagc catatctttc atttctgcga tttcatctaa agctctctta
    79261 ctttctgagc taaattcgac atttatgttg caagccattt tgacgtcctg ttaataaggt
    79321 tctgtttgta aattaggtta ccatgtccta tggggagctt cacattcctc agcatggttt
    79381 tagcacaaga tctcaaaact ggagtatatt cccctaacaa acgcttcaag agggacagcc
    79441 aacgcgcggc atttctatta tgcgttggtt tttgtgatta tggtgttatg cggaagctta
    79501 gttgtagcgt tggctgcccc ttaagcgggc gttatgagct ataaagtaag gggtaggcat
    79561 acctcttaga aagttgattt ttatggaatg atattcaaaa tttttgcaag taaaactaga
    79621 aaacaaacgc caaaaaagct ccaaaatccc aatgagttta cactcataaa taccctgaat
    79681 ttgattgagc ttgttgttat tcggtgacgt ataaatgggt aagcaaagca gtagtgcatg
    79741 aatctagaca taatgttata cggcatcatg cattgataat ttgaatgtag ctttttggta
    79801 tctttcgata actgttcatc aatccaaata atgcgcttca catccccgaa agctaatact
    79861 gctccaaaca ctactccggg gatcgcccaa ataaatacat aactgcctaa tattatcgtc
    79921 ggaacgccga tcaaccagaa ttcccattct gttgtaatac ccattagaaa atgtccttag
    79981 cgagttcaac ggttgattcg taaataaagt aagctccatc accaacggct ttcccaacgg
    80041 ttgaaccaac aatccctccg acagccccgc caaccacgaa tgcaccaacc gatgcaaccg
    80101 caacaactgg agcagaagct gttcctaata cgagtaaaac tccacctaca gcccaagtgc
    80161 cagcctgacc tcccaaatag gctccagcta gaaatccccc gacttctcgg ctagatgttt
    80221 tgccacagtt cccagtgcta tcaactttac aagcttcata aatgttattc acaccacttg
    80281 cagcgccaag aaccaatcca acgtaaccaa cgccttttgc tgctgctatt cctacggaaa
    80341 cgttggcaat acgtttcccg aggtttttca caaatcctgt cttaagaatt tcatcagcgt
    80401 tgtgaatgac tgattttgtt gacagtttta ggttgcgttt tacttgtgtg taaattggta
    80461 acttgacact gcgtttagat aaacctgcaa atgaaccatc tagcttttta aagagctctg
    80521 cgcgttcggc tacaaacggc ccgtaattga tgccgccagt tctgctcgcc atggcaactt
    80581 gagaggcata taggtcatta atttctagta aaaccgaatt gatattgtgc agatgttgaa
    80641 caacaccaga tgatgccata ccgacaccta atgaggcata agcgtaatag tcactgggta
    80701 ggccatcttg tttaattgcc acaaaggttt ggtttgcata gtgatctagt aattctaagt
    80761 gtcggtttac tgttgctact tgttcatcgg ttaattttgc tagctcggta cttgctgctt
    80821 gtgcgtcttc ttgtaaatca gcgagtgctt tcttctcttg ctcagtagtc ggtttggtgg
    80881 tgggcacaat gacaatttcc ccttctctga cgggattatt gaggtgagca ttgcattgtt
    80941 taataaattg catctggtct tcactggttt cagcagtaaa taagtccgcc caaagttgtt
    81001 cttgtggttg agtaacggtg ttttgcatcc agcccaacat aaattcttct gcgttctttt
    81061 gctggtcttg aagctttgcc caatcttttt ctgactgttc tagtcgctct ttacgctgac
    81121 gctcaacttt ttctcgtgtt gtttcttgga taggctcagg ctttagaaag gattgaacac
    81181 tgggaacaga agagccaagt ggtgcaaagt tacgggcttc agcggctttc aatgctgcag
    81241 agcttttttc ccattcccga cgcatgtgac atgacgagca agtgcaagta atggggtctt
    81301 tccaaaaagg gcagcgatag agttttgtct tatcaaaaat atcgtatatg ggcatgttct
    81361 ttctctgacg ttttgtaagt tgccctatca taaccccaaa agttcacagg caaaaatttg
    81421 cccaatggat atgcgtcaat gtgagctata aggttgaatt tacagtgtaa tgtggttcta
    81481 attggcacgc tcataacaaa cgcttcaaga gggactgtca acgcatggca ttttcggttt
    81541 gagtgggcat ttgtggttac ggctgttggt ttaagctgtg cggtagcgtt gccagcccct
    81601 taagcgggcg ttaggctaat aacaaaattt gaggtattga gtgaactggg tctcggaaat
    81661 ttttaaggat attacagtat ctaaaactct aaccggagcg tgctttatca caggcatatc
    81721 gctgcttttt gcacctacgc ttttccctga cactttagaa gcgattccaa aaaactgggc
    81781 aacaggaaca ctcggtgtag tcgtattttc tggcagtttg ctaatgtttt ggggattgca
    81841 agcggtaaga gaagggattg ttagttttat aacaacgaaa acgcaaaata gtcgctctca
    81901 gagtcttact gattttgaac tgagctttat ttttgagctt ggtaagttgg ctgataaaac
    81961 agctgatcta gataatatta actataattc agcctctttt agtaagttag agttactcga
    82021 tgtatgtagg actttaaaag aaaaaggctt gcttgacata aattgctttg acgaaaatct
    82081 agtgtctttg accgaaaatg ggcgtaaaaa agcccttgaa ttgcataaag cgcaagcgtt
    82141 gaaaaattag cctaacaaac gcctcaagag ggactgtcaa cgcgtggcgt ttacagtccc
    82201 attgagccgc ggtggttgca gttgttgtgt ttaagtttag tgggaatgcg ttgtcagccc
    82261 cttaggcggg cgttataacc taatgggaaa tcatgaactt agaagagttt caagaatcgg
    82321 attttgacct gcttataaaa tggattgact cagatgagtt gaactattta tggggtggcc
    82381 ctgcgtatgt tttcccgctg acttatggac agatccattc ccactgtagc aaagcggaag
    82441 tatttcccta tctgctaaaa gtgaaaggta gacatgccgg gtttgttgag ttgtacaaag
    82501 tcaccgatga gcaatatcgg atttgccgtg tttttatttc aaatgcttat cgtgggcaag
    82561 ggctatccaa atcgatgttg atgttattaa tcgataaagc ccgattagat ttttctgcaa
    82621 ccaagcttag cttaggcgtt tttgaacaga acacagttgc tagaaaatgc tatgagtcat
    82681 taggttttga agtggtttcg acagaaattg gtacaagagc ttttcatggt aagttatggg
    82741 atctggtgcg aatggaaaaa cggttataac aaacgcctca agagggactg tcaacgcgta
    82801 gcgtttccag tcccaatgag ccgcggtggt tatggctgtt gtgtttgagt ttagtgttat
    82861 gcgttaccag ccccttaggc gggcgttata ttttcagagg taatgatgat ctttgagttc
    82921 aaagtgaaaa ctgaccagag ctttgatatg acttacaggt tcacatctga acttaagtta
    82981 ttgaaatttc taactcttat tgaaacaggt ggtaaagcta ggattgataa caagtttctg
    83041 gaagttagag atggctattt gatccattac aaaggtaatc atcataaggg agcctcgtat
    83101 tccatgccga cagatgggat tatcgaaact cttaatgctc tttatcacag taaatctcaa
    83161 gcctagtagt cccaaatata acaaacgcct caagagggac tgtcaacgcg tggcgtttcc
    83221 agtcccattg agccgcggtg gtttcggttg ttgtgtttga gtttagtggt gatgcgttgt
    83281 cagcccctta ggcgggcgtt aggcctaatt tgatatgtat catactaatc tgattgctta
    83341 tgtgcgaata tgctcgcagt ttttaacgtt gtaattggat gtaagtatga aaaaagtatt
    83401 ggttatcttt gtggcttgtt ttggtttggt tgggacagcc ttcgctcatt ctggtggtac
    83461 agattcaaac ggttgccaca caaaccataa aactggtgag tatcactgtc acaaacgcaa
    83521 ataaggtaat tatctgaatg ctgcaaaaag gtgtgaatgt tcatatcttt ttgtctgtgt
    83581 atcaacggcg ttattaggca ttgataactc ataatttcgg cctaacaaac gcctcaagag
    83641 ggactgtcaa cgcgtggcgt ttccagtccc attgagccgc ggtggttgca gttgttgtgt
    83701 ttgagtttag tggtaatgcg ttgtcagccc cttaggcgag cgttagtttc tatctagaaa
    83761 aatcatcaaa agctcagatt catgccctga aaaatcagct ttaagcgttc aagtcgcact
    83821 atttggcttt tgagttttgc ctgatgctga tttggtagaa agtgttgaaa tttcagctat
    83881 ttcaaagtcg ctgaaaaccc acaagcctcg aagcttcaat gttgtcggat attcaacacg
    83941 gcaaatttgg tttcacaaaa ggcagcatca tcgctgtgag cttgctttct ttgtcgcgga
    84001 ctcttaaccg tggccaactt aaccttgatc gttttgagtt ttggcagcta acttcacagc
    84061 ttttggcgtt ggacgtgtgc atgttcgatg catttgcgta aaatgctttt caagtaaagg
    84121 tgttaaaagt cattgttaaa caatgggcta cgaaactaac aaacgcctca agagggactg
    84181 tcaacgcgcg gcgtttccag tcccattgag ccgcggtggt tacggttgtt gtgtttgagt
    84241 ttagtggtaa tgtgttgcca gccccttagg cgggcgttag cttcttaaag gctagaatca
    84301 tcaaaatctg agttcatttg ttgtgaaaaa tcagctttta gcattcaaat ttcacaatct
    84361 gtcctttgag tttttctgat gcttgtttgg tagaaagtgt tgaatgttcg gcagtttcaa
    84421 agtcgctgaa aaccatcaag cttcgatact tcaatgttgt tggatgttcc aaacggaaag
    84481 cttggtttca caaaaggcta catcatcgtt gtgatttggt tttctttgtc gcggactctt
    84541 aatcgtggcc aacttagcat agagtgtttt gagttttggc agccaacttc acagcttttg
    84601 gcgttggacg tgtgtttgag tgatgttttt gcataaaatg catttcaagc aaatgtgtta
    84661 aaaagtcatt gttaaacaat cggctacgaa gctaacaaac gcctcaagag ggactgtcaa
    84721 cgcgcggcgt ttccagtccc attgagccgc ggtggttacg gttgttatgt ttgagtttag
    84781 tggtagtgcg ttgccagccc cttaggcggg cgttatgctt aatctacaaa aatcagtagg
    84841 ttgtgattgt cgatttcttt ggcatttcgt tcaggttttg tcggcaattc aatattgttt
    84901 ttcgctgcct aatgaagcgg caatgtgtct ggcgctgtaa attctgagtg attgcctcat
    84961 tggaatgttg agtctgcacg aggtgagttc tgctctctca agtcgctttg agcagtttgg
    85021 tgcctttact tatgggctta aagtctgtca gcaattgagc attgtttttc gctgcctaat
    85081 gaaacggcaa tgtgtctgtc gctgtaaatt tcagtgtcat tgcctcattg agttgttgcg
    85141 cccatgcgtg gtgagtgagt ttgtcggaga gggtctccac attggcctag ttgctaaatg
    85201 gaagcctgta ttggtcagtt cataggtaaa aattgagcca gttctaattc aaggaagctc
    85261 gaagtttggc cgataatttc agttggttat cattgagttg gttcaaaggt aaagtgttga
    85321 agcttaagca taacaaacgc ctcaagaggg actgtcaacg cgcggcgttt ccagtcccaa
    85381 tgagccgcag tggttacggt tgttgtgttt gagtttagtg ttatgcgttg tcagcccctt
    85441 aggcgggcgt tataactcta tggagagagt agtaatatga gaagtttaat agttatttcg
    85501 atgagtgcct tcgctttaat agggtgtgcg tcgaaaggtg aagttgcaaa agcagagttt
    85561 gaatcagtct taaaggattc tgggtatttt cattgtccgt atgaggacat gagagttcaa
    85621 gatggagaat atgttaaata taccgcgtat accgctttaa tatttgataa accaactcac
    85681 gagttagcgg tgcttcgttt atccgagcca tcgactaaag gttactttga aaagtcgaac
    85741 ataacagatt cgttcataag cggttactct gtgagaggtg ataaaagcaa aggcttcagg
    85801 gttaactatt acagaaatac ttcaaacatg aatctggatt acgtctttcg aatgtcaggg
    85861 actggagaag ctgaaggctg cgagttcatc gaaaaatagc gttataacaa tcaattcaag
    85921 cagattcgca acgcttggcg attttggttt gaatgagctt tagtgtttac ggcgcaatgc
    85981 tttagttagg tggcagcgtt gctcactact taattgggcg ttaggcaatt gcacatttag
    86041 tattgaggca aaatgattaa taaagtgatc gataaacttg cttgggtttt gattcaagat
    86101 ggcaaacttt tagtagtaag gtctaaagga aaggctctgt tctaccttcc cggaggtaag
    86161 cgtgaagccg gtgaaaatga tgaggaagca ttaatccgtg aaatcaaaga agaactctca
    86221 gtagatcttt cacctacgag cctcaaatat atggaaacat tcacagcaca ggcagatggt
    86281 aaggccgagg gtgtttcagt aaagctgacc tgttactttg cggatttttc tggtgaattg
    86341 cttccagcgg cagaaatcga agaacttaag ttcattgatg gtaatgatga agcggtttgt
    86401 tcagttgcag ctttggtggc gcttcaatgg ctagagtcca agtcattggt gaatggaaaa
    86461 attgcctaac aaacgcctca agagggactg tcaacgcgtg gcgtttccag tcccattgag
    86521 tcgcggtggt ttcggctgtt gtgtttgagt ttggttgtta tgcgttgcca gccccttagg
    86581 cgggcgttat gttctagtgg gtagtatcga caaatatttt tctgttgtag ctggggatca
    86641 agtgcgtttg ctagcatggg ttatctcaat ataagtaagg caacagtatg aaaatattat
    86701 gtaaaaatat catcgaaaaa atacagttat ggcatgtagg gaaaccgatc tattttccgg
    86761 atttgggtgg ctattatgac gagccgtatc agcttagaac tgcagaagta gtgtacatga
    86821 gacactggac atcaaaagtg ttccgaaaat taattagctg ggttaaggca aatccatttg
    86881 agttttgtat gcgagtggtt aattttgtat cagtttttac ttggtctcga acataacaaa
    86941 cgcctcaaga gggactgtca acgcttggcg tttccagtcc cattgagccg cggtggttgc
    87001 agttgttgtg tttgagttta gtgttaatgc gttgccagcc ccttaggcgg gcgttatgta
    87061 ctttttctta aaataatcta gtcaacagat gagagctagc cgtaaacttc ggacttgaat
    87121 tcgtggggta atagatatgg cattctcaga aattgaacaa aagcgttacg aaaaggcagt
    87181 ggaaaagtat ctagaaactt gccgaccacc agtagagatt cgagatcaag ttgatattgg
    87241 ctatcgttta gatgggcagg caatcgagat tttcgaaata cgtcccagat gggatgaccc
    87301 atcagtaaaa attgaacatc cagtagcgag agtcaaatac tacaaatcgc gaaacgagtg
    87361 gaaaatttac tggatgaaat cagatttaaa atggcatgca tacgaaccga ttcctgaagt
    87421 taaatttcta gaggttttct ttgaggtatt acaagatgat gcttacggct gtttctgggg
    87481 ataatctcaa gcacgtacat aacaaacgcc tcaagaggga ctgtcaacgc gtggcgtttt
    87541 cagtcccaat aagccgcagt ggttacggct gttgtgtttg agtttagtgt tatgcgttgc
    87601 cagcccctta ggcgggcgtt agcttcttaa aggctggaat cattaaaatc caaactcagt
    87661 cgttctgaaa aatcagcttt tagcgttcaa attccacaat ttggctttcg agtttttcgg
    87721 atgctgattt ggtagaaagt gttgaatgtt cagctgtttc aaagttgctg aaagccatca
    87781 aatctcgatg cttcaatgtt gttggatgtt ccacacggaa agtttggttt cacaaaaggc
    87841 tgcatcatcg ctgtgatctg gctttctttg tcgcggagtc ttaaccgtgg ccaacttaac
    87901 cttgatcgtt ttgagttttg gcagccaact tcacagcttt tggcgttgga cgtgtgtttg
    87961 tgtgatgctt ttgcgtaaaa tgcctttcaa gcaaatatgt taaaaatcat tgttaaacaa
    88021 taggctacga agctaacaaa cgcctcaaga gggactgtca acgcgtggcg tttccagtcc
    88081 cattgagcca cggtggttac ggctgttgtg tttgagttta gtggtagtgc gttgccagcc
    88141 ccttaggcgg gcgttagttt ctctcaggaa aatcatcaaa aattcacgca caaggttctg
    88201 aaaatttagc ctttatcgtt caagctgcac aatttagctt ttgggttttt cctgatgttg
    88261 atttggtaga aagcgttgaa agttcagcgg tttcaaaacc gcggataacc aacaagcttt
    88321 gatgcttcaa tgttgtcgga cgttcaactt gatcagtttg gtttcataaa aggttgaatc
    88381 atcgctgtga tctggctttc tttgtgcgga ctcttaacgt tttggcagcc aacttcacag
    88441 cttttggcgt tggacgtgtg tttgcgtgat gcttttgcgt aaaattactt tcaagcaaat
    88501 gagtttaaaa agtcattgtt aaacaatagg ctacgaaact aacaaacgcc tcaaagggac
    88561 tgccaacgcg tggcgtttcc agtcccattg agccgcagtg gtttcggttg ttgtgtttga
    88621 gttttgtgta atgcgttgtc agccccttag gcgggcgtta tgcttaatcc ataaaaatca
    88681 gcagtttgcc gttgtcgatt cctctggcat ttcgttcagg tattgtcggc aattcaatat
    88741 tgtttttcgc tgcctaatga agcagcaatg tgtctggcgt tgtaaattct gagtgattgc
    88801 ctcattgggt ttttgcgtcc acgcgaggtg agttttgctc tctcaagtcg ctttgagcaa
    88861 tttggtgcct ttacttatgg gctgaaagtc tgtcggcaat tgagcattgt ttttcgctgc
    88921 ctaatgaaac ggcaatgtgt ctgtcgctgt aaatttcagt gtcattgcct cattgagttg
    88981 ttgtgctcat gtgtggtgag ttggtttgtc ggagagggtt tccacattgg ctgatttgta
    89041 ggatgaaact ctgcattggt cagttcataa gtaaactttg attcagttcc aattcgagaa
    89101 actctatggt ttggctaata atttcaatgg tttatttttg agttgtttca agtgtaaagt
    89161 gttgaagctt aagcataaca aacgcctcaa agggactgcc aacgcgtggc gtttccagtc
    89221 ccaatgagcc gcagtggttt cggttgttgt gtttgagttt agtggtaatg tgttgtcagc
    89281 cccttaggcg ggcgttaagt gaatgagtag gttatatgaa aaaaaacaac tatatactcc
    89341 cgactttatg ggaaacaatt actgataagc aatatgtcat accggtttct gagtatttag
    89401 agttagcttt cgattctctt ttagataatg aaattataaa aacagtacct atcgttaatt
    89461 tgatgctttt tggcaataat cttaggtcaa gcataaaaaa tcagctctta ttgaaaaaaa
    89521 tattactatt tattaattct caatctgatc tctcaactga aaaacgtgat gatttccttt
    89581 tacaactaga gtcaaaccct aaggaaaaaa tccgaatagg tgaaaagcta atattggttt
    89641 tagatcaagc agacgacatg tcaaaacctg aacttattgg ggagttattt aaagcattcg
    89701 ttgctcagga gtttgatttt gaaatttttc tagattggta gatggagtta atagagtccc
    89761 gataagtgct ttaagtgatt ttctacaaca tgacttttat agtgtatcaa cagaaaatac
    89821 agtggcactt gcatttggtg gttttatgtc attttcagtg cctatttttg tgggttcgga
    89881 tgaagcttta attagttata agccaaacag cctaggtgac ttgcttaaaa aatattgtgg
    89941 taaaaaattc acttaacaaa cgcctcaaga gggactgtca acgcgtggcg tttccagtcc
    90001 cattgcgccg cggtggttat ggttgttgtg tttgagttta gtgttatgcg ttgccagccc
    90061 cttaggcggg cgttagcttt ctgaaggcag ccataattct ccgtcaagat ataatattta
    90121 tctgaatata tttgagtatt gaaaaatgga taactttgag aagtatagta gtcggaaaaa
    90181 gtttcttata gataacggtt tttctggaga agtaccccct caaacatggg ctctatttgc
    90241 cgatcatgat aatgaagtgg tatttgtcgg agtagatagc ctcaatattg aagatacctt
    90301 ggtagttggt tatagctggg aatatactca aacaggtagg aaaaatggca attacaaaaa
    90361 ggcactaaaa tgtttagagt tggttgaaag tcaaaattat gatgttttag cgtttcattt
    90421 taactttaag aaaggattgt attcgaaacc aactccacat tatttagtaa gcaaaaatga
    90481 tggttggcac gctattcgta atgacattga taatgggaca cttataaacc tagcagatga
    90541 aatagatgtt tctattaaca acaacctata tggaagtaaa acaccccaaa aattacaaaa
    90601 agtaggcagt gtgtacggaa gggatgtacg tgttgcagct caaacattat tgcttgctgg
    90661 cggaaggtgt gaactgtgtg agaagtcgac atttctgaaa aaaaatggga aaccttttct
    90721 agaagttcat catgttcttc ctttagctaa tggtggcagt gatacaataa ccaatacagt
    90781 tgctttatgt cctaattgcc acaaagaact acattttggc gagcaatcag gcattttaac
    90841 agataagtta tatggtcagc ttcctaggct cgtgagggag tggcataccg aaagctaaca
    90901 aacgcctcaa gagggactgt caacgcgcgg cgtttccagt cctattgagc cgcggtggtt
    90961 gcagttgttg tgtttgagtt tggttattag gcgttgtcag ccccttaggc gggcgttatg
    91021 tttttactca atttttcagt ttattgtagg tttttatgac accagaatat cgtgttgatg
    91081 cggaacagag aattgaatct tacctttcag ggcaagatat caaggacatt aagttcatac
    91141 aagttgagca gacatttaca gacatgggcg gtgaaattca tgtttggaat gttaaaacca
    91201 aaaccgatgg tagttggtgg gtcgtggaag gtgagggtgt tccaatgaac ctatacactc
    91261 aaaacgaatt ttacttttca gccgatgagg cttattcatt tcaccttggc atttctcaac
    91321 gtcttcaagc acgtcatcat cttgagttca aacacattat tgatgaggtt ccactcgata
    91381 ttgagcatgt aaaatctatt agccggcgtc ttaataacgc agctgttgct ttgaatgacg
    91441 tatctgcgcc agaagatctt caagcgatag gtttgacatg tagggaaagc ttgattgaac
    91501 tagcgggagt gttggtgaat gacaatccta atttacttga agaaaaaggg cttaaagctg
    91561 ctgacttcaa aggtattgcg agagaagtaa ttgcaatata cgctccaggg aaaagtaata
    91621 gtaaattgcg taagcgtagc agggacgtca tggaagctgc atgggatcat tcatctgaaa
    91681 ttgtgcattc cccaaacaaa aatatacctg acgcaaaaat atgcttattg ttaacttgtt
    91741 cggcagtctc gttgattcaa aacttgtttc tcaaatatct tgggttcgat agcgagccta
    91801 agtgttctgt ctgcaaaagc atggattttg aaatattggt ttcagaggat agtgaagaag
    91861 ctctatttag ctgtaacagt tgtggtaatc aggagcagtt gtcataaaaa acataacaaa
    91921 ctgtttaaga gtgattcgca acgcgtggca tttttactgt gcgttgcgtt tagtgtttaa
    91981 ggtggtatgc ggtagcttag gtattgcgtt gctcacacct taacagggcg ttagcttctt
    92041 aaaggctaga atcatcaaaa tctaagctca tttgttgtga aaattcagct ttaagcgttc
    92101 aagtagcact atttggcttt ttagttttgc ctgatgctga tttggtagaa agtgttgaat
    92161 gttcagcagt tttcaagtcg ctgaagccca tcaagcttcg atgcttcagt gttgttggac
    92221 gttcagcgcg gtcagtttag ttttacaaaa tgctgcatca tcgctgtgat ctggctttct
    92281 ttgtcgcgga ctcttaaccg tggccaactt agccttgagc gttttgagtt ttggcagcca
    92341 acttcacagc ttttggcgtt ggacgtgtgt ttgtgtgatg cttttgcgta aaatggattt
    92401 caagcaaatg tgttaaaaaa ccattgttaa acaataggct acgaagctaa caaacgcctc
    92461 aagagggact gtcaacgcgt agcgtttcca gtcccattga gccgcagtgg ttgcagttgt
    92521 tgcgtttaag tttattggta tgcgttgcca gccccttagg cgggcgttat gcttattcca
    92581 tcagtttggt atgccgtgct ataattccga gcctgttttt aaatcaatgg aatcctcatg
    92641 acagagaaag ttgaagggtt gtcagaaaaa gaagttgagc agctttcagg gatagaattt
    92701 cagagtcaat cttatgcgtc cttttacaat acaactctag aaaaagataa aagtattctg
    92761 actttatctg ttgctggaat tggtttttta ttgacgctga tacagttcac taagagcatt
    92821 tcttactatg aattgtcctt cttcttgatc gcagcagcta gttatctagt ggcaatttac
    92881 agtgtcattt caatatttgg aaaaaactca acttttatca ttgagttagt caacaagaga
    92941 gatgtatcag ttaaacaata tcaactagat atgttggata aaacagcaat tcgctcattt
    93001 tatttagcaa tactaatgac agttttgctg ggagcatcag cgtctcaaag taagtttaaa
    93061 ataggagaaa acgcaatgtc agataataat caagtaactc aacaagttgc tttaatggac
    93121 agttgtttac aggcatcaga acttcataaa agttttcaag gtgcaagtgc actgcaaggt
    93181 gctactcaac agcaaacgtc tgcccagtca caatctacag gtgcagcagc catgatgcct
    93241 aactctgcta gttccagttc atcatcgaat tcatctggct cataagcata acaaacgcct
    93301 caagagggac tgtcaacgcg cggcgtttcc agtcccaatg agccgcgatg gttacggttg
    93361 ttgtgtttga gtttggttgt aatgcgttgc cagcccctta ggcgggcgtt atgaggctat
    93421 aggaaaacaa gatgaatcac gatgagttca accaattttg tcgttccttt cctgctacta
    93481 catacgtagt gcaatggggt ggttctcatg tttggaaagt ggctggaaaa gtgttttcta
    93541 ttggcagtat cggcaaggat cagcaaccag tttttacgtt caaaacatcg gatttgaact
    93601 ttgagtatct gagtgagcac gatggttata ttcccgcccc ttacttcgcc aaccgaggga
    93661 tgaagtggat ccaacaaact gagacttcag gtttattaga cgaagagttg aagtattact
    93721 tgtctgagtc ctacagtctt gttgtgctca ggctcagtaa aaggttacag aaagagttgg
    93781 taattacgcc aagagcagac ggtgagtccg cctcataaca aacgcctcaa gagggattgt
    93841 caacgcgtgg cgtttccagt cccaatgagc cgcggtggtt gcagttgttg tgtttgagtt
    93901 tagtggtagt gcgttgccag ccccttaggc gggcgttatt ttgcttattc aaattatgga
    93961 ggaaagcggt aagtgttata tgccaaagct ttaagtattg gagacaaaat tggttttttc
    94021 tcaccatctt caccggctac agcctttgct ccaaatcgat ttcaaagagc aaaagcttat
    94081 cttaaggcac agggatttga gttagttgaa ggttcgctta cgggaaaatc tgattattac
    94141 cgctcaggct cgattcggga gcgtgctgaa gaattgaatc aacttattcg ggatccgaat
    94201 gtccgttgca tcatgtctac cattggaggc aataatagca attcactgtt gccgtatatt
    94261 gattataaag ccttaagaaa cgatccaaag atcatcattg gttattcaga tgtcacagct
    94321 ttattgctcg ggatctatgc tcaaacagga cttatcacat tttatggccc agccttagtc
    94381 gcttcgtttg gtgagtatcc tccattggtt gatgaaacct ttcattcgtt tatcgatctg
    94441 ttgtgttcag agacgaatca atatcaatac actatgccct cgtcatggac agatattaag
    94501 cacgattggg aaactcagca ttcagctaag cccgtttatc cgaatgaatg gcagtttatc
    94561 ggtaaaggca aagtgacagg cagaattatt ggcgggaacc tcaacaccat ggctgggatc
    94621 tggggcagtc gatacatgcc agagattaaa gttggtgata ttttactcat agaggattct
    94681 ctgaaaggta tcgaaaatgt cgaacgttcg tttgcacatc tcgcagcttg tgacgttttt
    94741 gagcgggtga gtgcgatcat tttgggtaag catgagctat ttgacaacaa aggtacaggt
    94801 agaacaccgc tagacgtttt aatcgaagta ttagcggata aaaatgtacc tatattttat
    94861 ggttttgata gttgtcatac gcatccgatg ctcgtcacac cattaggtgt gcgaggtaca
    94921 atcgatttcg acaatcatac ctttaagcta gaagatcgtt gggtaaaagc aaaataacaa
    94981 acgcctcaag agggactgtc aacgcgtggc gtttccagtc ccaatgagcc gcggtggttg
    95041 cagttcttgt gtttgagttt agtggcatgc gttgccagcc ccttaggcgg gcgttagctg
    95101 tatacgatga acaaggaagt aatgtggtag aaaactatga gactcaattt gtcactttcg
    95161 tcgagtctga aatggagcaa gatttggcgc atgacttaaa ccatgtattt cgtgttgtca
    95221 aaatggccaa actgctgagc aaaactgaag gtgcgatgct tgaggttgtt ttacctgcag
    95281 cgtatctcca cgattgtttt tcatttccca agaatcatcc taacaaagct gaaagctctc
    95341 gtattgcagc agataaggca ctggagtttc ttaatgagat tggttatccg aatgaatatc
    95401 acgacgctat aaagcacgca attattgctc atagttttag cgccaatatt ccacctgata
    95461 cgcttgaagc aaagatcgta caggacgctg atagactcga tgctctaggt gcaattggga
    95521 ttgctcgttg cattcaggtg agcacaaatt taggcgtggg tttatatgat gcaactgacc
    95581 ccttttgcgg cacacgtgag ccgaatgatc gagtgaatac ggtagatcat ttctacacta
    95641 agctatttaa attgcctgaa ataatgcata cagcgtcagc aaaggtagag gctgaaaaga
    95701 gaatgaaatt tatgaaagct tacttaattc agttgggaat ggaaatcgag ccatatagct
    95761 aacaaacgcc tcaagaggga ctgtcaacgc gcggcgtttc cagtcccaat gagccgcggt
    95821 ggttacagtt gttgtgattg cgtttggtgt tatgcgttgc cagcccctta ggcgggcgtt
    95881 atgagctata aagaaagggg tgagaacacc ccttaagctt tagaattatg gaattattgc
    95941 catcaatttt gctaataata cgaaaaaacc agtactccaa aagctccaat agcctaaaga
    96001 gttgaaccac atgaaaaatt taaacttaac agactttgtt ttaactcgac cttttataaa
    96061 tggataagct agacagtaac tggtaaatct acttgatatc gaatatggca tattatggtt
    96121 taatctcata tttccattgt tgtcataata tttatctaga tcttttgcta attgcttatc
    96181 aatgaaaata atatgtttta agctgcctag agatatgatg gaaagaatta ttgctccagg
    96241 gatggcccaa gcaattagat aaccaccagt tataagagca ggaattatca ctgctaaatc
    96301 aaatattgaa tgtttcatct attcaatcgc caattcatat aatgaataaa taccatcgga
    96361 aaactctttt ccaagagttg aacctaatat tccacccgca gtaccccctg ctacaaacgc
    96421 acctatagac gcaactgcaa ttacaggggc tgatgctgtt ccaagtagga gtaggacacc
    96481 tccaactgcc caagtcgcca tttttccacc gacatatatc ccacctagaa aaccgacagc
    96541 ttctcggctt attgttttgc cacagttccc agtgctatca actttacaag cctcgtacat
    96601 attattcacg ccacttgcag cgccaagaac caatccaacg taaccaacgc cttttgctgc
    96661 tgttatgcct atagacacgt tagcaatacg tttcccgagg tttttaacaa aacctgtttt
    96721 cagtatttca tcagcgttgt gaataactga ttttgtagac agttttaggt tgcgttttac
    96781 ttgtgtgtaa atcggtaact tgacgctgcg tttagataaa cccgcaaatg aaccatctag
    96841 ctttttaaaa agctctgcgc gttcggctac aaatggcccg taattgatgc cgccagttct
    96901 gctcgccatg gcaacttgag aggcgtatag gtcattaatt tctagtaaaa ccgaattgat
    96961 attgtgcagg tgttgaacaa caccagatga tgcaataccg acacctaatg aggcataagc
    97021 gtaatagtca ctgggtaggc catcttgttt aattgccgca aaggtttggt ttgcatagtg
    97081 atctagtaat tctaagtgtc ggtttactgt tgctacttgt tcatcgctta attttgctag
    97141 ctcggtactt gctgcttgtg cgtcttcttg taaatcagcg agtgctttct tttcttgctc
    97201 attagacggt ttagtcgtgg ggacgatgac aatttcccct tctctgacgg gattattgag
    97261 gtgcacattg cattgtttaa taaattgctt ctgttcttca ctggtttcag cagtaaataa
    97321 gtccgcccaa agttgcgctt gtggttgagt aacggtgttt tgcatccagc ccaacataaa
    97381 ttcttctgta tttttttgtt ggtcttgaag ctttgcccaa tctttttctg actgttctag
    97441 tcgctcttta cgctgacgct caactttttc tcgtgttgtt tcttggatag gctcaggctt
    97501 tagaaaggat tgaacactgg gcacagaaga gccaagtggt gcaaagttac gggcttcagc
    97561 ggctttcaat gctgcagagc ttttttccca ttcccgacgc atgtgacatg acgagcaagt
    97621 gcaagtaatg gggtctttcc aaaatgggca gcgatagagt tttgtcttat caaaaatatc
    97681 gtatatgggc atgttctttc tctgacgttt tgtaagttgc cctatcataa cctcaaaagt
    97741 tcacaggcaa aaatttgccc agcagatatg catcaatgtg agctatgagg ttgaatttac
    97801 agtgtaatgt ggttctaatt ggcacgctca taacaaacgc ttcaagaggg actgtcaacg
    97861 catggcattt tcggtttgag tgggcatttg tggttacggc agtttagtta agccgtgcgg
    97921 tagcgttgcc agccccttaa gcgggcgtta tgcgccaaat attgggttca catccatgct
    97981 cttatgaaga attcggatca ccctgatttg ttggctgccg atttgctgat aaaagatgac
    98041 gtggctccct tggggaaatt ttctgtatcc ctctcgaatt tcatcgcatg atttaccgat
    98101 gtcgggattt tccgctaaaa gccaaaagga atcatcgaat tgctttaaat aaacatttcg
    98161 ctgctctttt ccccagcgtc gttgagtgaa taaagcaata tcccgtaaat cggctttagc
    98221 ggcgacagta agattaaatg gtttcatcga atgttttcac tatcgagttc attgatgaag
    98281 ctatcaaggt cataatcagc atcaccactt tgctcacctt caacaagtaa ttgacggagt
    98341 gactgtagtt tggtttcttg gttttcgagt agacgtagcg cagagcgaat gacttcactt
    98401 gctgagccgt aacgtccact ttgtatttgg cttgtaataa agccatcgaa gtgttcacca
    98461 agagtgatac ttgtgttttt agccatgagc ctatctccat aaataccaaa aagtacctaa
    98521 ttatggtatc aaatggcatt ttgggcaagg cgcgcataac aaacgcctca agagggactg
    98581 tcaacgcgcg gcgtttccag tcccattgag ccgcggtggt tttggttgtt gtgtttgagt
    98641 ttagtgttat gcgttgccag ccccttaggc gggcgttaaa tgctcagtgt gaaatagatc
    98701 aatgccgtat gttttctttc aagttaaact gctatttcat tgaaaatata gagtaatgac
    98761 aatgacaaaa ataataagtt ttataaatct aaaaggtggg gttggtaaaa ctactaccgc
    98821 cgtaaacata gcggcagctt tagctgaaga tggcgaaaag gtactggtga ttgatttaga
    98881 tcctcagaca aacgccacag tttcattaat ttctcaaaac gaatggcaag atcgtcatga
    98941 taatgggcaa acgttatatc atttgtttaa cgatatgctt gaaggtcatt cagagttcaa
    99001 tattgatgag gcaatttgtc atgatgcagg tggaattact gggcttgatt tacttccatc
    99061 gagcatgttt ttagttgata ttcaagacaa tattcctgat atggataaca aagcttatgt
    99121 tagccatgta gatgttttag gaaatgcaat tgaagacatt aaagatgatt atgatttcat
    99181 cataatcgat tgtcctccga atcttggagc tattacttta aatgggatca atataagtga
    99241 ctgttatgtc gttccaacgg tacccgatat tttgtctaag attggtatta gcctgatcct
    99301 aaacagaatc gactctttta aaagaagaaa acgctcatgc aacattaaat tagcagggat
    99361 tatctttaca aaggttgact atcgtacaaa cttacataag tcgactatgt tagagctacg
    99421 ctcaggtgat ttatcagaaa atgtttttgc aatggaattc cctcaacgta tatctgtcgc
    99481 agaagctcct attgattcga agccgttttt aacctctaat acagctaaat ctaaggctga
    99541 tttccgtgag accagaggta ttatttataa tctaacggag gaatttattg aacgagtgga
    99601 ggcttgttgt gagtaaagtt acagttaaag acattgagtc atttggtaag gttttgggtg
    99661 cgttatcaga gctatgcatt aataaccctc aattattaag taacctttta gccgagaccg
    99721 aaaatgtaaa aagcggaaaa aacgagcaaa aggaagaaga gatttctgtt aaggctcgtg
    99781 gatttaatgt ttttcaatca atcaaatcat tatcccgtaa ggaggcgttg tctctcgtcg
    99841 ctggttttaa taaaacggag cttaagttca tcataaaaac taataatctt ggcccaacac
    99901 gcttgaactc tgttgatagc ttagctgagt ttattgttga tacagtttct aagcgcactg
    99961 aagatgtatt tctaaatcaa caagatcgca tttaacaaac gcctcaagag ggactgtcaa
   100021 cgcgtggcgt ttccagtccc aatgagccgc ggtggttgca gttgttgtgt ttgagtttag
   100081 tggtaatgcg ttgccagccc cttaggcggg cgttatgtgg caatccagaa agggagccca
   100141 aatgaaaaaa ttcttagcat tcatagtgtt gtccaatcta attgcagtag catgtgttta
   100201 tctatttgag ttcagttttg gatacttaaa aattgctttt ctcaaagatt atgcgtttta
   100261 ttcgatgctt attcttctgg cgctaggggc atttttttcc ttctctggac atggtgttgg
   100321 ttacagcgat ccaagtaatg ttgcgggagt tgcagcgagt agcttgatcg acaacgattc
   100381 agctaaaaag accgtggtta caagactgga gagcactggt ttagggcata gatttttaat
   100441 cgccagtcta ttgtcattga ttttttgctt catcgtatag cggtgctcgg ccacataaca
   100501 aacgcctcaa gagggactgt caacgcgtgg cgtttccagt cccaatgagc cgcggtggtt
   100561 gcagttgttg tgtttgagtt tagtggtaat gcgttgccag ccccttaggc gggcgttagt
   100621 ttctctcaag aaaaatcatc aaaaattcac gcacaaggtt ctgaaaattc agcttttagc
   100681 gttcaaattg cacaattggg cttttgagta tttcttgata ctgatttggt agaaagcgtt
   100741 gaaagttcaa cagtttcaaa gtcgttttaa gccatcaagt ctcgatgctt caactctgtt
   100801 ggatgttcaa cactcaaagt ttggtttcgc aaatggcttc atcatcgctg aaattatgct
   100861 ttctttgtct cggactctta accgtggtca acttaacctt gatcgttttg agttttggct
   100921 gccaacttca cagcttttgt tgttggacgt gtgtttgttt gatgcatttg cgtaaaatga
   100981 ctttcaagca aatgtgttaa aagtcattgg caaacaatag gctacgaaac taacaaacgc
   101041 ctcaagaggg actgtcaacg cgtggcgttt ccagtcccat tgagccgcgg tggttgcagt
   101101 tgttgtgttt aagtttggtg gtaatgcgtt gtcagcccct taggcgggcg ttagcttctt
   101161 aaaggctaga accatcaaaa tctaagctca tttgctgtga aaattcagct tttagcgctc
   101221 aaattccaca atttggctct tgagtttttc tgatgtttat ttggtagaaa gtgtggaatg
   101281 ttcagcagtt tcaaagtcgc tgaaaaccat caagcctcga tgcttcaatg ttgttggatg
   101341 ctccacacgg aaagtttggt ttcacaaagg ccgcatcatc gctgaaagtg tgttttcttt
   101401 gtcgcggact cttaaccgtg gtcaactcaa ccttgatcgt tttgagtttt ggcagctcac
   101461 ttcacagctt ttggcgctgg acgtgtgttt gcccgatgct tttgcgtaaa atgacttcaa
   101521 gcaaatgcgt ttaaaaatta ttgctaaaca ataggctacg aagctaacaa acgcctcaag
   101581 agggactgtc aacgcgtggc gtttccagtc ccaatgagct gcggtggtta cgattgttgt
   101641 gttttagttt tgtgttatgc gttgccagcc ccttaggcgg gcgttatgca gttttttggg
   101701 caataaaaac cagcattttc agctggcttt agaatttgct ttattgagca gctttgactc
   101761 gaatcttact tttggcaacg tttgccatat tcagtgctgc aattgccgtt tttgcttctg
   101821 aagcctctgg catttcgacg aaagcaaagc ctttcgatag accagtttct tggtctaaaa
   101881 cgagagtgca ttcggtaaca gagccgtgtt cagaaaacag tttacgaatg tcgtgctcag
   101941 ttgtggtgcg agcaaggttg cgaactaaga gtttcatagt tgtccgttga tgtagaaata
   102001 acggtgagga ttgtctcaac aaagacagtt gctaccaagc gatagtttgg ttttaccgta
   102061 aaatagcagc atttatggca accaactgca taacaaacgc ctcaagaggg actgtcaacg
   102121 cgcggcgttt ccagtcccaa tgagctgcgg tggttacggc tgttgtgttt gagtttggtt
   102181 gttatgcgtt gccagcccct taggcaggcg ttagtttctc tcaggaaaaa ttatcaataa
   102241 ttcacgcaca atgttctgaa aattcagctt ttagcgttca agttgcacaa ttaggctttt
   102301 gagttttgct tgatactgat ttggtagaaa gcgttgaaag ttcagttatt tcaaagtcgc
   102361 tgaaagctca aaaacctcga tgcttcatgt tgtcagatgt tccacacgga aagtttggtt
   102421 tcacaaaagg cagcatcatc gctgtgatct ggttttcttt ttcgcggact cttaaccgtg
   102481 gccaacttag ccttgactgt tttgagtttt ggcagccaac gtcatagctt ttggctttgg
   102541 acgtgtgttt gtgtgatgca tttgcatatg tagtggcata gtgaatttgg ccacctgatt
   102601 agagctgtta tgattgcaac catagcagca ttaggtgacg aaatggcaaa gaaaaaaggt
   102661 ccgaatttta gccctgagtt ccggttggaa acggctcagt tagtgcttga ccaaggctac
   102721 tcccaaaaag aggctgctca ggcaatgggc gtggggtatt ccacgattgg caagtgggta
   102781 aatcaacttc gcgaagaacg gtctggcaag tcccccaagg ctatgcccat gactcctgag
   102841 cagattgaaa tccgtgaact gaagaagcgc atagaacggc ttgaattaga aaaggaagtt
   102901 ctaaaaaagg ctaccgctct gttgatgtcg gactccatga acacttctcg ctgattgaga
   102961 aactcaacaa gagccaccgg gcaagatacc cggtcgcctg gctgtgcgag gtgtttggcg
   103021 tccagcgcag cagctacagg tattggttaa gccgggagtc gcagatatgc ccagagacgg
   103081 tgtgtttgca cagtgcaatc cgacaaatcc accgagagag caatggctct gccggggcca
   103141 gaaccattgc cgacatcgcg accgctcggg gttttgcatt aagccgttac cgtgcgggtc
   103201 ggttaatgaa aaagctggaa ttggtcagtt gccaacaacc aaagcatgct tataagaaag
   103261 ccaatcaaga acatgtagac atcccgaatc ggttggaccg ccaatttgac gtggttgcgc
   103321 ccaatcaggt gtggtgcggc gatgtgacgt atgtttggac aggcactcgc tgggcttatt
   103381 tggctgtggt gctggattta tttgcgcgca aaccagtggg ttgggcactg tcacactcac
   103441 cggacagtga gttgaccaag caggcattga gtatggcatt tgagcaacgt ggcaggccta
   103501 aaggcgtgat gttccacagt gaccaaggga gtcactacac cagccgaagt ttccgacaat
   103561 tgctgtggcg ttaccagata acccagagcc tgagtcgcag aggaaattgc tgggataaca
   103621 gtcctatgga gcgatttttc aggagtttaa aaacggaatg gataccggaa atcggctatc
   103681 ggaattttac cgaggccaag ctggcaatca cccaatatat cctggggtat tacagcaaca
   103741 tcagaccaca tcattacaac ggtggcttga gcccaaatga gtcagagaga agatactggc
   103801 ttaactataa acccgtggcc agttttactt gaccactaca ataaaatgac tttcaagcaa
   103861 atgtgttaaa aatcattggc aaacaatggg ctacgaaact aacaaacgcc tcaagaggga
   103921 ctgtcaacgc gtagcgtttc cagtcccaat gagccgcggt ggtttcggtt gttgtgtttg
   103981 agtttagtgg taatgcgttg tcagcccctt aggcgggcgt tatgcttaat ccataaaaat
   104041 cagcaggttg tgattgtcga ttcctttagc atttcgttct ggttttgtcg gcaattcaat
   104101 attgtttttc gctgcctaat gaagcggcaa tgtgtctggc gccgtaaatt ctgagtgatt
   104161 gcctcattgg aatgttgagt ctgcgcgagg ttagtattgt tgtcgcaagt cgctttgagc
   104221 agtttggtgc ctttacttgc aggctgaaaa ttagtcggca attgagtatt gttttgcgct
   104281 gcctaatgaa acggcaatgt gtctgtcgct gtaaatttca gtgttattgc ctcattgagt
   104341 tgtcgtgccc atgcgtggtg agtgagtttg tcggagaggg tttccacatt gccctagttg
   104401 ctaaatgaaa gcctgcattg gtcagttcat aggtaaaagt tgagccagtt ctagttcaag
   104461 aaaattcgag ttttggtcaa tgatttcagt ggtttattct tgagttggtt caagtgtaaa
   104521 gtgttgaagc ttaagcataa caaacgcctc aagagggact gtcaacgcgt agcgtttcca
   104581 gtcccattga gccgcggtgg tttcggctgt tgtgtttgag tttagtggta gtgcgttgcc
   104641 agccccttag gcgggcgtta tgtgttttcc tagaaaatgg agtttctgat gaaaattagt
   104701 caccttgatc atttggttct gactgttgca gatattccaa caacaacgaa cttttatgaa
   104761 aaagtattgg gcataaaagc tgttagtttt ggcgctggtc ggattgctct agagtttggt
   104821 catcagaaga tcaatcttca tcaactcggt aatgagtttg aacctaaagc ccaaaatgtc
   104881 agagttggga gcgcagattt gtgctttatt accgacacag ttctgtctga tgcgatgaag
   104941 catgtggagg atcaaggtgt gactatcatg gaggggcctg taaaacgtac aggtgcacaa
   105001 ggtgcaatca catcattcta tttcagagac cctgatggga atcttattga agtatcaacg
   105061 tattcaaaca cataacaaac gcctcaagag ggactgtcaa cgcgtggcgt ttccagtccc
   105121 aatgagccgc ggtggttgca gttgttgtgt ttgagtttag tggtaatgcg ttgtcagccc
   105181 cttaggcggg cgttagtttc tctcaggaaa gatcatcaaa aatttacgcc caaggttctg
   105241 aaaattcagc ttttggcgtt caaactgcac aactggactt ttaagtttgg cttgatgctg
   105301 atttggtaga aagcgttgaa agttcagtag tttcaaagtc gctgaaagcc caaaaacctc
   105361 gatgctccaa cgttgttaga tgttctactc ggaaagtttg gtttcacaaa aggcagcatc
   105421 atcgctgtga tcttgctttc tttgtcgcgg actcttaacc gtggccaact taacctttat
   105481 tgttttgagt tttggctgtc aacttcacag cttttggcgt tggacgtgtg cttgttcgat
   105541 gcatttgcgt aaaatgactt tcaagcaaat gtgttaaaag tcattgctaa acaataggct
   105601 acgaaactaa caaacgcctc aagagggact gtcaacgcgt ggcgtttcca gtcccaatga
   105661 gccgtggtgg ttgcagttgt tgtgtttgag tttggttgtt atgcgttgtc agccccttag
   105721 gcgggcgtta tgtgcacaat tgactcatta gaataaatca ctatgtgaac caatgc
//
