# Supplementary material for: Ultra-efficient, unified discovery from microbial sequencing with SPLASH and precise statistical assembly
Source: bioRxiv preprint, doi:10.1101/2024.01.18.576133, version 1 (2024-01-22)
Supplement: Supplemental File 3 [file 576133_file23.zip › Supplemental File 3/Supplemental File 3H.flat]

LOCUS       CP077198              124364 bp    DNA     linear   BCT 12-MAY-2023
DEFINITION  Vibrio cholerae strain PS-4 chromosome II, complete sequence.
ACCESSION   CP077198 REGION: 506759..631122
VERSION     CP077198.1  GI:2077956746
DBLINK      BioProject: PRJNA738303
            BioSample: SAMN19718245
KEYWORDS    .
SOURCE      Vibrio cholerae
  ORGANISM  Vibrio cholerae
            Bacteria; Pseudomonadota; Gammaproteobacteria; Vibrionales;
            Vibrionaceae; Vibrio.
REFERENCE   1  (bases 1 to 124364)
  AUTHORS   Das,L., Deb,S., Arakawa,E., Yamasaki,S. and Das,S.K.
  TITLE     Pufferfish (Tetraodon cutcutia) Sampled from a Freshwater River
            Serves as an Intermediate Reservoir of a Sucrose Nonfermenting
            Variant of Vibrio cholerae PS-4
  JOURNAL   Microbiol Spectr 10 (1), e0122121 (2022)
   PUBMED   35171023
REFERENCE   2  (bases 1 to 124364)
  AUTHORS   Das,S.K.
  TITLE     Direct Submission
  JOURNAL   Submitted (16-JUN-2021) Department of Biotechnology, Institute of
            Life Sciences, Nalco Square, Bhubaneswar, Odisha 751023, India
COMMENT     The annotation was added by the NCBI Prokaryotic Genome Annotation
            Pipeline (PGAP). Information about PGAP can be found here:
            https://www.ncbi.nlm.nih.gov/genome/annotation_prok/
            
            ##Genome-Assembly-Data-START##
            Assembly Method        :: Miniasm v. June-2021; SPAdes v. June-2021
            Genome Representation  :: Full
            Expected Final Version :: Yes
            Genome Coverage        :: 328.0x
            Sequencing Technology  :: Illumina; Oxford Nanopore
            ##Genome-Assembly-Data-END##
            
            ##Genome-Annotation-Data-START##
            Annotation Provider               :: NCBI
            Annotation Date                   :: 06/22/2021 10:56:57
            Annotation Pipeline               :: NCBI Prokaryotic Genome
                                                 Annotation Pipeline (PGAP)
            Annotation Method                 :: Best-placed reference protein
                                                 set; GeneMarkS-2+
            Annotation Software revision      :: 5.2
            Features Annotated                :: Gene; CDS; rRNA; tRNA; ncRNA;
                                                 repeat_region
            Genes (total)                     :: 3,503
            CDSs (total)                      :: 3,364
            Genes (coding)                    :: 3,304
            CDSs (with protein)               :: 3,304
            Genes (RNA)                       :: 139
            rRNAs                             :: 11, 10, 10 (5S, 16S, 23S)
            complete rRNAs                    :: 11, 10, 10 (5S, 16S, 23S)
            tRNAs                             :: 104
            ncRNAs                            :: 4
            Pseudo Genes (total)              :: 60
            CDSs (without protein)            :: 60
            Pseudo Genes (ambiguous residues) :: 0 of 60
            Pseudo Genes (frameshifted)       :: 29 of 60
            Pseudo Genes (incomplete)         :: 34 of 60
            Pseudo Genes (internal stop)      :: 8 of 60
            Pseudo Genes (multiple problems)  :: 9 of 60
            CRISPR Arrays                     :: 1
            ##Genome-Annotation-Data-END##
FEATURES             Location/Qualifiers
     source          1..124364
                     /organism="Vibrio cholerae"
                     /mol_type="genomic DNA"
                     /strain="PS-4"
                     /isolation_source="skin"
                     /host="puffer fish"
                     /db_xref="taxon:666"
                     /chromosome="II"
                     /country="India"
                     /collection_date="2018-08-30"
     gene            3..287
                     /locus_tag="KTC41_14925"
     CDS             3..287
                     /locus_tag="KTC41_14925"
                     /inference="COORDINATES: similar to AA
                     sequence:RefSeq:WP_000048762.1"
                     /note="Derived by automated computational analysis using
                     gene prediction method: Protein Homology."
                     /codon_start=1
                     /transl_table=11
                     /product="antibiotic biosynthesis monooxygenase"
                     /protein_id="QYO71347.1"
                     /db_xref="GI:2077956758"
                     /translation="MSKVILKGYIIVPQAELTAVISELENHIRLTRLEDGCLIFEVTQ
                     NEENPCRFDVYEEFRDQTVFDRHQLRVKSSTWGKVSVNVERNYEVTVSYA"
     gene            436..822
                     /locus_tag="KTC41_14930"
     CDS             436..822
                     /locus_tag="KTC41_14930"
                     /inference="COORDINATES: similar to AA
                     sequence:RefSeq:WP_002160123.1"
                     /note="Derived by automated computational analysis using
                     gene prediction method: Protein Homology."
                     /codon_start=1
                     /transl_table=11
                     /product="VOC family protein"
                     /protein_id="QYO71348.1"
                     /db_xref="GI:2077956759"
                     /translation="MKISHLDHLVLTVADIPTTTNFYEKVLGMKAVSFGAGRIALEFG
                     HQKINLHQLGNEFEPKAQNVRVGSADLCFITDTVLSDAMKHVENQGVIIMEGPVKRTG
                     AQGAITSFYFRDPDGNLIEVSTYSNT"
     gene            1656..1751
                     /locus_tag="KTC41_14935"
     CDS             1656..1751
                     /locus_tag="KTC41_14935"
                     /inference="COORDINATES: similar to AA
                     sequence:RefSeq:WP_012706049.1"
                     /note="Derived by automated computational analysis using
                     gene prediction method: Protein Homology."
                     /codon_start=1
                     /transl_table=11
                     /product="DUF645 family protein"
                     /protein_id="QYO71349.1"
                     /db_xref="GI:2077956760"
                     /translation="MIWLSLCGLLTFWQPTSQLLALDVCLRDAFA"
     gene            2373..2750
                     /locus_tag="KTC41_14940"
     CDS             2373..2750
                     /locus_tag="KTC41_14940"
                     /inference="COORDINATES: similar to AA
                     sequence:RefSeq:WP_000785019.1"
                     /note="Derived by automated computational analysis using
                     gene prediction method: Protein Homology."
                     /codon_start=1
                     /transl_table=11
                     /product="hypothetical protein"
                     /protein_id="QYO71350.1"
                     /db_xref="GI:2077956761"
                     /translation="MKNAEIVKELWTKFSQGNYVGCEALLHENLKVLWPTSREIYEGR
                     DDFITVNEAFGKDWTFDILSLEETMSDKVISVVHVSSPSCPDSFYATSIFSFASGVIT
                     NMETYWAFQDKQPEWRRTLSKVY"
     gene            3062..3232
                     /locus_tag="KTC41_14945"
     CDS             3062..3232
                     /locus_tag="KTC41_14945"
                     /inference="COORDINATES: similar to AA
                     sequence:RefSeq:WP_001882300.1"
                     /note="Derived by automated computational analysis using
                     gene prediction method: Protein Homology."
                     /codon_start=1
                     /transl_table=11
                     /product="DUF645 family protein"
                     /protein_id="QYO72210.1"
                     /db_xref="GI:2077957621"
                     /translation="MFNSVNLVSQKAASSLKSCFFVGNAVSGQLNLERCKFWQLTSQL
                     LALDVCLSDAFA"
     gene            3487..4956
                     /locus_tag="KTC41_14950"
     CDS             3487..4956
                     /locus_tag="KTC41_14950"
                     /inference="COORDINATES: protein motif:HMM:NF021375.1"
                     /note="Derived by automated computational analysis using
                     gene prediction method: Protein Homology."
                     /codon_start=1
                     /transl_table=11
                     /product="DUF2075 domain-containing protein"
                     /protein_id="QYO71351.1"
                     /db_xref="GI:2077956762"
                     /translation="MKSINIISLVQAYSSLQSNEYAAYKMHYGIDTKNNEVDDLKQFV
                     LRVYEVLPYVNIFNGFYVGYNIQHISKEFDLLRFGENYILNIELKKKSTEDKVKNQLL
                     RNKYYLSHTSKIVHNFCYVVETKTLYKLSFNDMLEVVDFNLLVQLLINQKLLKFNTPD
                     ELFNPSDYLVSPFNSTEKFVNNQYFLTNQQEDIKAQILKLIDNKLPVFISITGGPGTG
                     KTLLTYDIVKYVKDNKRTLIVHCGNLNDGHLNLNKLGWQVIPIKNLRNYNLNNFDLVV
                     VDETQRIYEHQFDQLVSNANVTNIACIFSYDKQQTLSLKESLLDIVSKIDAIGNVSKF
                     RLSDKIRTNKEIAGFIKLLFNNQRNDVSFSDCGNVDFDYFTDIESVKNYVKLIGDEGW
                     EVLNLTPTIHGTEYHESYSDQLNKCAHAVIGQEFDNVAVVIDQYFTYDSSGSLIYQLS
                     TYYDSVKMLFQNITRTRKRLKIIIISNKQVLNRCLSVLR"
     gene            5116..5835
                     /locus_tag="KTC41_14955"
     CDS             5116..5835
                     /locus_tag="KTC41_14955"
                     /inference="COORDINATES: protein
                     motif:HMM:NF014045.1,HMM:NF024278.1"
                     /note="Derived by automated computational analysis using
                     gene prediction method: Protein Homology."
                     /codon_start=1
                     /transl_table=11
                     /product="NYN domain-containing protein"
                     /protein_id="QYO71352.1"
                     /db_xref="GI:2077956763"
                     /translation="MAENGNDKLAVLIDADNAQASVCSELLAEVSKFGVASVKRAYGD
                     WTTSNLKSWKSVLHKHAIQPIQQFSYTQGKNSTDSSLIIDAMDLLHEGKLDGFCLISS
                     DSDFTRLANRIRESGLVVYGFGERKTPEAFVASCDKFVHTEVLKRCQEQSTKDESANL
                     ELKSIVINAVYAVSKDDGWSALSAVGSYITKNTPSFDPRNYGYDKLGKLVKSLDYLEH
                     QERGFGNDPSIVHIYVREKNA"
     gene            5813..5953
                     /locus_tag="KTC41_14960"
     CDS             5813..5953
                     /locus_tag="KTC41_14960"
                     /inference="COORDINATES: similar to AA
                     sequence:RefSeq:WP_013571714.1"
                     /note="Derived by automated computational analysis using
                     gene prediction method: Protein Homology."
                     /codon_start=1
                     /transl_table=11
                     /product="DUF3265 domain-containing protein"
                     /protein_id="QYO71353.1"
                     /db_xref="GI:2077956764"
                     /translation="MLGKKTHNKRFKTDSQRVAFVVCGKFSGLGGMRKHSYCVAHHLS
                     GR"
     gene            5988..6383
                     /locus_tag="KTC41_14965"
     CDS             5988..6383
                     /locus_tag="KTC41_14965"
                     /inference="COORDINATES: similar to AA
                     sequence:RefSeq:WP_000870786.1"
                     /note="Derived by automated computational analysis using
                     gene prediction method: Protein Homology."
                     /codon_start=1
                     /transl_table=11
                     /product="DUF3465 domain-containing protein"
                     /protein_id="QYO71354.1"
                     /db_xref="GI:2077956765"
                     /translation="MKWFLAFWLVLASFFSVGLHANDAVLQQAYKSQQSDIQVQGFGQ
                     VVKVLLDDNDGSKHQKFILKLNSGQTLLVAHNIDLAPRIPNLKVGDSVEFYGEYEWNK
                     KGGVLHWTHKDPQNRHAHGWLKHNGQVYE"
     gene            7053..7289
                     /locus_tag="KTC41_14970"
     CDS             7053..7289
                     /locus_tag="KTC41_14970"
                     /inference="COORDINATES: similar to AA
                     sequence:RefSeq:WP_002021826.1"
                     /note="Derived by automated computational analysis using
                     gene prediction method: Protein Homology."
                     /codon_start=1
                     /transl_table=11
                     /product="DUF3709 domain-containing protein"
                     /protein_id="QYO71355.1"
                     /db_xref="GI:2077956766"
                     /translation="MLSLREVSIVFSSRFEQFGAFTYRLKISRQLSIVLRCLMKRQCV
                     CRCKFQCYCLIELSCPCVVSEFVGEGFHIGLVAK"
     gene            7557..7961
                     /locus_tag="KTC41_14975"
     CDS             7557..7961
                     /locus_tag="KTC41_14975"
                     /inference="COORDINATES: ab initio
                     prediction:GeneMarkS-2+"
                     /note="Derived by automated computational analysis using
                     gene prediction method: GeneMarkS-2+."
                     /codon_start=1
                     /transl_table=11
                     /product="hypothetical protein"
                     /protein_id="QYO71356.1"
                     /db_xref="GI:2077956767"
                     /translation="MENIVKKIDLLEECVKEHYRRLNAESTWLFVAIIGCWSISVSWV
                     QLLAVGFIFYFLFRNVFDGLSLKSSYGKELKSIRTEISSLGADDETEDRLYGKVWKIE
                     NKYLTVLATFKHNTKFLVAMFFCGISLFYFWG"
     gene            7965..8087
                     /locus_tag="KTC41_14980"
     CDS             7965..8087
                     /locus_tag="KTC41_14980"
                     /inference="COORDINATES: similar to AA
                     sequence:RefSeq:WP_017420820.1"
                     /note="Derived by automated computational analysis using
                     gene prediction method: Protein Homology."
                     /codon_start=1
                     /transl_table=11
                     /product="DUF3265 domain-containing protein"
                     /protein_id="QYO72211.1"
                     /db_xref="GI:2077957622"
                     /translation="MTRRLSGIHAAWHFWYAVILGGESVLRKLGLCGIHPLTQR"
     gene            8200..9312
                     /locus_tag="KTC41_14985"
     CDS             8200..9312
                     /locus_tag="KTC41_14985"
                     /inference="COORDINATES: similar to AA
                     sequence:RefSeq:WP_001900788.1"
                     /note="Derived by automated computational analysis using
                     gene prediction method: Protein Homology."
                     /codon_start=1
                     /transl_table=11
                     /product="type VI secretion system PAAR protein"
                     /protein_id="QYO71357.1"
                     /db_xref="GI:2077956768"
                     /translation="MSKGVKVGDIGTEHDGFPPTPVTAGSPDVKFDGQPAARVGDPLA
                     PHDKPKHPPHGRTIAAGSSTVMINGKPAAITGGAISCGGVTIGSGTVNIGDTHQPASM
                     SMLSASPRSVSQAQGAASSTVAKNVSPQTLQIPQGSGYWPPYDFTKGKALDVEYTREV
                     VDLAVMSLEEAREFASNLWLEYNGKDALDNSKKVADGLKNSYEAHQLAKGLGGMGVVA
                     YVKPANGQDYIVIKGYKKHLKTLVKGNRWRANNPQVIQLGLGTKNMARNMLKVGLVVD
                     IAFAIAINAVDVYVHDEKTMEDLVGRAGVDIVKGVVATGAGTLIAVIFATAGAPVLVS
                     GLLFAGVSLGMGFALDWADNELGVSDSLVDLLKKGE"
     gene            9312..9752
                     /locus_tag="KTC41_14990"
     CDS             9312..9752
                     /locus_tag="KTC41_14990"
                     /inference="COORDINATES: ab initio
                     prediction:GeneMarkS-2+"
                     /note="Derived by automated computational analysis using
                     gene prediction method: GeneMarkS-2+."
                     /codon_start=1
                     /transl_table=11
                     /product="hypothetical protein"
                     /protein_id="QYO71358.1"
                     /db_xref="GI:2077956769"
                     /translation="MKKVQIMGIIFSALLLVGYLAIGAPAELVLPFQSLELRIRLLGY
                     PSYIALAILPPLLLGGIGIMTHQLCHPQREVTSYSKVWLKVAYISLAIGLVALASRGY
                     LGYQVTKSGYVKCINESRTSSKNSWRVYAKDLSLCKSSSGIAGG"
     gene            10131..10241
                     /locus_tag="KTC41_14995"
     CDS             10131..10241
                     /locus_tag="KTC41_14995"
                     /inference="COORDINATES: similar to AA
                     sequence:RefSeq:WP_016828895.1"
                     /note="Derived by automated computational analysis using
                     gene prediction method: Protein Homology."
                     /codon_start=1
                     /transl_table=11
                     /product="DUF645 family protein"
                     /protein_id="QYO71359.1"
                     /db_xref="GI:2077956770"
                     /translation="MLRTLNRAQTNLDRFKFWPPTSQLLALDMCLRDAFA"
     gene            10446..10916
                     /locus_tag="KTC41_15000"
     CDS             10446..10916
                     /locus_tag="KTC41_15000"
                     /inference="COORDINATES: similar to AA
                     sequence:RefSeq:WP_000889642.1"
                     /note="Derived by automated computational analysis using
                     gene prediction method: Protein Homology."
                     /codon_start=1
                     /transl_table=11
                     /product="GNAT family N-acetyltransferase"
                     /protein_id="QYO71360.1"
                     /db_xref="GI:2077956771"
                     /translation="MLEIERLNESHINAIQKVSVEDQQLRFAGTAEEFLQDGSDTAHL
                     HVIKHDGSIVGFFKLDIAYSESYQFCPSDGLGLRFFVIDKSQQGKGLGTKAVKGLFDY
                     LKKSYPSFKSVYLTVNCKNQAARACYLKGGFEDHGEQYLGGPAGPQHIMRGKIA"
     gene            11544..11831
                     /locus_tag="KTC41_15005"
     CDS             11544..11831
                     /locus_tag="KTC41_15005"
                     /inference="COORDINATES: similar to AA
                     sequence:RefSeq:WP_001162670.1"
                     /note="Derived by automated computational analysis using
                     gene prediction method: Protein Homology."
                     /codon_start=1
                     /transl_table=11
                     /product="type II toxin-antitoxin system RelE/ParE family
                     toxin"
                     /protein_id="QYO71361.1"
                     /db_xref="GI:2077956772"
                     /translation="MALEFKDKWLEQFYEDDKRHRLIPSSIENALFRKLEILDAAQAE
                     SDLRIPPGNRFEHLEGNLKGWCSIRVNKQYRLIFQWVDGVALNTYLDPHKY"
     gene            11842..12159
                     /locus_tag="KTC41_15010"
     CDS             11842..12159
                     /locus_tag="KTC41_15010"
                     /inference="COORDINATES: similar to AA
                     sequence:RefSeq:WP_010319893.1"
                     /note="Derived by automated computational analysis using
                     gene prediction method: Protein Homology."
                     /codon_start=1
                     /transl_table=11
                     /product="HigA family addiction module antidote protein"
                     /protein_id="QYO71362.1"
                     /db_xref="GI:2077956773"
                     /translation="MRKTKRRPVSVGEMLKVEFLEPMGITSKALAEAMGVHRNTVSNL
                     INGGVLTAPVAIKLAAALGNTPEFWLNIQHAVDLWDTRNRYQEEAKFVKPLFVSLEQS
                     ART"
     gene            12318..12539
                     /locus_tag="KTC41_15015"
     CDS             12318..12539
                     /locus_tag="KTC41_15015"
                     /inference="COORDINATES: similar to AA
                     sequence:RefSeq:WP_014234731.1"
                     /note="Derived by automated computational analysis using
                     gene prediction method: Protein Homology."
                     /codon_start=1
                     /transl_table=11
                     /product="hypothetical protein"
                     /protein_id="QYO71363.1"
                     /db_xref="GI:2077956774"
                     /translation="MNFNATLLGQAIFIFALIMLVLSYILGKRKTETPKTTAFIGFLT
                     ALVPPLAIVFLIVLILKNDVALAKSDIGQ"
     gene            12781..13089
                     /locus_tag="KTC41_15020"
     CDS             12781..13089
                     /locus_tag="KTC41_15020"
                     /inference="COORDINATES: protein motif:HMM:NF013677.1"
                     /note="Derived by automated computational analysis using
                     gene prediction method: Protein Homology."
                     /codon_start=1
                     /transl_table=11
                     /product="transposase"
                     /protein_id="QYO71364.1"
                     /db_xref="GI:2077956775"
                     /translation="MAKHRNPAYTEEFRKEAVRLASLPGRTAVSVAKELGISAQQIRN
                     WKRQFTRLSDKQFNTLDGVDYSKKESEELRALRRENKQLKDEMEFLKKVSAYFAKQQE
                     "
     gene            13086..13937
                     /locus_tag="KTC41_15025"
     CDS             13086..13937
                     /locus_tag="KTC41_15025"
                     /inference="COORDINATES: protein motif:HMM:NF033516.0"
                     /note="Derived by automated computational analysis using
                     gene prediction method: Protein Homology."
                     /codon_start=1
                     /transl_table=11
                     /product="IS3 family transposase"
                     /protein_id="QYO71365.1"
                     /db_xref="GI:2077956776"
                     /translation="MKYEFIESYTGEYSISLMCRVLEVSRGGYYKWCHHTPSERSKRR
                     ESFEQLVMCTFAQYRARYGSVRIAEELNEAGYACCVNYVADIMKEKGIRARNGKGFKY
                     SKDVAAMTNVADNLLRRDFESEIPNQKWVTDITYIWVKSRWLFLATVMDLHSRRIVGW
                     SLGTTMTVELIINALKMAFESRKPPKGIIIHSDRGVQYRAYKYQDFMRKHGGVPSMSR
                     QGNCWDNAVMESFYSRLKVELIYAEDYQTVEEARMGIFEYIEVFYNRKRRHSALGYVS
                     PVEYESM"
     gene            14009..14230
                     /locus_tag="KTC41_15030"
     CDS             14009..14230
                     /locus_tag="KTC41_15030"
                     /inference="COORDINATES: similar to AA
                     sequence:RefSeq:WP_014234731.1"
                     /note="Derived by automated computational analysis using
                     gene prediction method: Protein Homology."
                     /codon_start=1
                     /transl_table=11
                     /product="hypothetical protein"
                     /protein_id="QYO71366.1"
                     /db_xref="GI:2077956777"
                     /translation="MNFNATLLGQAIFIFALIMLVLSYILGKRKTETPKTTAFIGFLT
                     ALVPPLAIVFLIVLILKNDVALAKSDIGQ"
     gene            14577..14759
                     /locus_tag="KTC41_15035"
     CDS             14577..14759
                     /locus_tag="KTC41_15035"
                     /inference="COORDINATES: similar to AA
                     sequence:RefSeq:WP_017686288.1"
                     /note="Derived by automated computational analysis using
                     gene prediction method: Protein Homology."
                     /codon_start=1
                     /transl_table=11
                     /product="DUF645 family protein"
                     /protein_id="QYO71367.1"
                     /db_xref="GI:2077956778"
                     /translation="MLLDVQRGQLSFTKYSIITVIWLSLSRTLNRGQLSLECFEFWQP
                     TSQLLVLDVCLLDAFA"
     gene            14961..15448
                     /locus_tag="KTC41_15040"
                     /pseudo
     CDS             14961..15448
                     /locus_tag="KTC41_15040"
                     /inference="COORDINATES: similar to AA
                     sequence:RefSeq:WP_000424243.1"
                     /note="frameshifted; Derived by automated computational
                     analysis using gene prediction method: Protein Homology."
                     /pseudo
                     /codon_start=1
                     /transl_table=11
                     /product="hypothetical protein"
     gene            complement(15574..15993)
                     /locus_tag="KTC41_15045"
     CDS             complement(15574..15993)
                     /locus_tag="KTC41_15045"
                     /inference="COORDINATES: similar to AA
                     sequence:RefSeq:WP_017790365.1"
                     /note="Derived by automated computational analysis using
                     gene prediction method: Protein Homology."
                     /codon_start=1
                     /transl_table=11
                     /product="BLUF domain-containing protein"
                     /protein_id="QYO72212.1"
                     /db_xref="GI:2077957623"
                     /translation="MAFIRLIYVSTVTESLKHSDIELILEHAKKYNFERDITGVLYFN
                     NEYFLQCLEGDREKVNLLYNNIIKDHRHNRVVILDYQEIRNRDFQDWSMGYIPISSIT
                     KPLVLKFSSSSNFNPYQLSDSSAYMLLLELKKCLPAM"
     gene            16246..16509
                     /locus_tag="KTC41_15050"
     CDS             16246..16509
                     /locus_tag="KTC41_15050"
                     /inference="COORDINATES: similar to AA
                     sequence:RefSeq:WP_005526686.1"
                     /note="Derived by automated computational analysis using
                     gene prediction method: Protein Homology."
                     /codon_start=1
                     /transl_table=11
                     /product="hypothetical protein"
                     /protein_id="QYO72213.1"
                     /db_xref="GI:2077957624"
                     /translation="MNRSTMFGIMASLLGLAALIFTVMDGSHFPVIQWPYEAYQGLVF
                     SFVWGFGVSAMVGYLLSILVFIGVAVVCLAVGHKISRSMFGRG"
     gene            16691..17086
                     /locus_tag="KTC41_15055"
     CDS             16691..17086
                     /locus_tag="KTC41_15055"
                     /inference="COORDINATES: similar to AA
                     sequence:RefSeq:WP_000870786.1"
                     /note="Derived by automated computational analysis using
                     gene prediction method: Protein Homology."
                     /codon_start=1
                     /transl_table=11
                     /product="DUF3465 domain-containing protein"
                     /protein_id="QYO71368.1"
                     /db_xref="GI:2077956779"
                     /translation="MKWFLAFWLVLTSCFSFSLYANDAVLQQAYQSQQSDLQVQGLGQ
                     VVKVLPDDNDGSRHQKFILKLNSGQTLLVAHNIDLAPRIPNLKVGDSVEFYGEYEWNK
                     KGGVIHWTHKDPQNRHAHGWLKHNGQVYE"
     gene            17463..17573
                     /locus_tag="KTC41_15060"
     CDS             17463..17573
                     /locus_tag="KTC41_15060"
                     /inference="COORDINATES: similar to AA
                     sequence:RefSeq:WP_016828895.1"
                     /note="Derived by automated computational analysis using
                     gene prediction method: Protein Homology."
                     /codon_start=1
                     /transl_table=11
                     /product="DUF645 family protein"
                     /protein_id="QYO71369.1"
                     /db_xref="GI:2077956780"
                     /translation="MLRTLNRAQTNLDRFKFWPPTSQLLALDMCLRDAFA"
     gene            17723..17884
                     /locus_tag="KTC41_15065"
                     /pseudo
     CDS             17723..17884
                     /locus_tag="KTC41_15065"
                     /inference="COORDINATES: similar to AA
                     sequence:RefSeq:WP_002057865.1"
                     /note="internal stop; Derived by automated computational
                     analysis using gene prediction method: Protein Homology."
                     /pseudo
                     /codon_start=1
                     /transl_table=11
                     /product="DUF3709 domain-containing protein"
     gene            17920..18072
                     /locus_tag="KTC41_15070"
     CDS             17920..18072
                     /locus_tag="KTC41_15070"
                     /inference="COORDINATES: similar to AA
                     sequence:RefSeq:WP_001973776.1"
                     /note="Derived by automated computational analysis using
                     gene prediction method: Protein Homology."
                     /codon_start=1
                     /transl_table=11
                     /product="DUF3709 domain-containing protein"
                     /protein_id="QYO71370.1"
                     /db_xref="GI:2077956781"
                     /translation="MTFALSSRFEQFGAFTYRLKVCRQLSIVLRCLMKRQCVCRCKFQ
                     CYCLIE"
     gene            18817..19353
                     /locus_tag="KTC41_15075"
     CDS             18817..19353
                     /locus_tag="KTC41_15075"
                     /inference="COORDINATES: similar to AA
                     sequence:RefSeq:WP_000833721.1"
                     /note="Derived by automated computational analysis using
                     gene prediction method: Protein Homology."
                     /codon_start=1
                     /transl_table=11
                     /product="cysteine hydrolase"
                     /protein_id="QYO71371.1"
                     /db_xref="GI:2077956782"
                     /translation="MKSAVLVIDVQSILFDPEPRPFESQLVLEKINAVTESARSYSIP
                     VIFIQHEQPNTGIEYGSDGWKLQASLVIESSDLFVRKTTPDSFLHTNLEKVLKELEVE
                     RVLLCGYASEFCVDTTARRAAGLGYHVTLIADAHTTHDKMHATGAEIRKHHNSTLPNI
                     SSFGVKIETIPFDSIWPS"
     gene            complement(19892..20398)
                     /locus_tag="KTC41_15080"
     CDS             complement(19892..20398)
                     /locus_tag="KTC41_15080"
                     /inference="COORDINATES: ab initio
                     prediction:GeneMarkS-2+"
                     /note="Derived by automated computational analysis using
                     gene prediction method: GeneMarkS-2+."
                     /codon_start=1
                     /transl_table=11
                     /product="hypothetical protein"
                     /protein_id="QYO71372.1"
                     /db_xref="GI:2077956783"
                     /translation="MEISKLIAPVTTLFEKLWKIPFLYHLTAVALLVVATSPELFKHT
                     PFYDVLPPHQTSISLALALYGCFFIFKLVSYIPYIFLYPIRLMMLRKLSKNECDLIKE
                     FTAKQTSCLTFNSDLGELNSLLRKGVLEYPSVLVAGGIGYSTVVMSDWAESLIYRHES
                     ILSNLHSD"
     gene            21230..21412
                     /locus_tag="KTC41_15085"
     CDS             21230..21412
                     /locus_tag="KTC41_15085"
                     /inference="COORDINATES: similar to AA
                     sequence:RefSeq:WP_017686530.1"
                     /note="Derived by automated computational analysis using
                     gene prediction method: Protein Homology."
                     /codon_start=1
                     /transl_table=11
                     /product="DUF645 family protein"
                     /protein_id="QYO71373.1"
                     /db_xref="GI:2077956784"
                     /translation="MLLDAQHGQFGFIKDCIIAVIWFSLSRTFYRGQLNLDRFEFWPL
                     ISQLLALDVCLYDAFA"
     gene            complement(22017..22295)
                     /locus_tag="KTC41_15090"
     CDS             complement(22017..22295)
                     /locus_tag="KTC41_15090"
                     /inference="COORDINATES: similar to AA
                     sequence:RefSeq:WP_000578471.1"
                     /note="Derived by automated computational analysis using
                     gene prediction method: Protein Homology."
                     /codon_start=1
                     /transl_table=11
                     /product="type II toxin-antitoxin system mRNA interferase
                     toxin, RelE/StbE family"
                     /protein_id="QYO71374.1"
                     /db_xref="GI:2077956785"
                     /translation="MIFWEEASLNDREKIFEFLYDFNPAAAEKTDELIEAKVENLLEQ
                     PLMGVQRDGIRGRLLIIPEISMIVSYWVDGSKIRIMRVLHQKQKFPND"
     gene            complement(22292..22576)
                     /locus_tag="KTC41_15095"
     CDS             complement(22292..22576)
                     /locus_tag="KTC41_15095"
                     /inference="COORDINATES: similar to AA
                     sequence:RefSeq:WP_000381188.1"
                     /note="Derived by automated computational analysis using
                     gene prediction method: Protein Homology."
                     /codon_start=1
                     /transl_table=11
                     /product="type II toxin-antitoxin system RelB/DinJ family
                     antitoxin"
                     /protein_id="QYO71375.1"
                     /db_xref="GI:2077956786"
                     /translation="MDTRIQFRVDEETKRLAQQMAESQGRTLSDACRELTEQLAEQQR
                     KALSHDAWLTEQVNQAFEKFDSGKAVFIEHDIAKARMAERKAKIRNRGHA"
     gene            22871..23176
                     /locus_tag="KTC41_15100"
     CDS             22871..23176
                     /locus_tag="KTC41_15100"
                     /inference="COORDINATES: similar to AA
                     sequence:RefSeq:WP_001963274.1"
                     /note="Derived by automated computational analysis using
                     gene prediction method: Protein Homology."
                     /codon_start=1
                     /transl_table=11
                     /product="hypothetical protein"
                     /protein_id="QYO72214.1"
                     /db_xref="GI:2077957625"
                     /translation="MGVFCFTAALTALQFGSYSAEVATFTLIFIVVLSGSISSKNEVQ
                     KHHERVERYIGSYRVTLLALLKTPVFLIGMGTLVGVAVGVDLSVIEGLSLKSLLFRV"
     gene            23386..23907
                     /locus_tag="KTC41_15105"
     CDS             23386..23907
                     /locus_tag="KTC41_15105"
                     /inference="COORDINATES: ab initio
                     prediction:GeneMarkS-2+"
                     /note="Derived by automated computational analysis using
                     gene prediction method: GeneMarkS-2+."
                     /codon_start=1
                     /transl_table=11
                     /product="hypothetical protein"
                     /protein_id="QYO71376.1"
                     /db_xref="GI:2077956787"
                     /translation="MLSWLAKIMLTCTAIAPVGFSYAWVAWFSDKKEFAGLAIAASLF
                     LVLVCIWVLRYAKNNLESFSFRVSSIEAADRENMAYLLLYLLPLFTASFDALNWVVWA
                     PILIIFALITSTGYSYHFNPLLGIMKWHFYKVGTPEGVTYVLITKKELRRTSDSLLVA
                     QLTEYIVLDIGEN"
     gene            23908..24792
                     /locus_tag="KTC41_15110"
     CDS             23908..24792
                     /locus_tag="KTC41_15110"
                     /inference="COORDINATES: protein motif:HMM:NF027488.1"
                     /note="Derived by automated computational analysis using
                     gene prediction method: Protein Homology."
                     /codon_start=1
                     /transl_table=11
                     /product="DUF4868 domain-containing protein"
                     /protein_id="QYO71377.1"
                     /db_xref="GI:2077956788"
                     /translation="MTTQNFFALIKDDNNNLEVKRIRVQGPLQKELVTLFNKQLQSFN
                     EGVDTEVPFNGDWKPDPNELLVLSDVSEAKVMVDAINSNITSYHALQLSNFKSEPIKA
                     VFTGFVDNNETTVLVQKFSSRQALSLSEIPIIKMQTGNTFVKVTEDIFTLDGKLVAVI
                     VGSNTKFKSFHNARMVFNLSDFYQEATDTDLKAICKHASLEVANIDNFVAEADSQVRK
                     MVHTISSTSLLDNYSVSDIQTAAQGFPNVPIAFNQGKLVLPADKRELKEVLHFLLEDI
                     YKGPLSGSDYQTNSKRKR"
     gene            24988..25332
                     /locus_tag="KTC41_15115"
     CDS             24988..25332
                     /locus_tag="KTC41_15115"
                     /inference="COORDINATES: ab initio
                     prediction:GeneMarkS-2+"
                     /note="Derived by automated computational analysis using
                     gene prediction method: GeneMarkS-2+."
                     /codon_start=1
                     /transl_table=11
                     /product="hypothetical protein"
                     /protein_id="QYO71378.1"
                     /db_xref="GI:2077956789"
                     /translation="MKTRLIFLIVSIFYANVSFATNLEKYDIATRCNFASYELLKITG
                     SEYVNKVSLDWLHKVYFYRDKLIVRSEWNDSNLSQREMQNREEILYLIDVFGAKSTYF
                     NQLQCHKYLKLI"
     gene            25703..25798
                     /locus_tag="KTC41_15120"
     CDS             25703..25798
                     /locus_tag="KTC41_15120"
                     /inference="COORDINATES: similar to AA
                     sequence:RefSeq:WP_012706049.1"
                     /note="Derived by automated computational analysis using
                     gene prediction method: Protein Homology."
                     /codon_start=1
                     /transl_table=11
                     /product="DUF645 family protein"
                     /protein_id="QYO71379.1"
                     /db_xref="GI:2077956790"
                     /translation="MIWLSLCGLLTFWQPTSQLLALDVCLRDAFA"
     gene            26011..26565
                     /locus_tag="KTC41_15125"
     CDS             26011..26565
                     /locus_tag="KTC41_15125"
                     /inference="COORDINATES: similar to AA
                     sequence:RefSeq:WP_000139833.1"
                     /note="Derived by automated computational analysis using
                     gene prediction method: Protein Homology."
                     /codon_start=1
                     /transl_table=11
                     /product="sugar O-acetyltransferase"
                     /protein_id="QYO71380.1"
                     /db_xref="GI:2077956791"
                     /translation="MTEREKMLSGEYYDPSDAELVKLRLEARLLTEKLNQTSVSCPDK
                     RVEIIKSLLGSTGNSIHIESTFNCDYGLNIHVGENFYANFGCVILDVAEVRIGDNCFI
                     APQVGIYTATHPIDPIQRNSGLEFGKPIRIGNNCWIGGHATINPGVTLGDNVVVASGA
                     VVTKSFGSNVVIGGNPARVLKAIE"
     gene            26778..27086
                     /locus_tag="KTC41_15130"
     CDS             26778..27086
                     /locus_tag="KTC41_15130"
                     /inference="COORDINATES: protein motif:HMM:NF013677.1"
                     /note="Derived by automated computational analysis using
                     gene prediction method: Protein Homology."
                     /codon_start=1
                     /transl_table=11
                     /product="transposase"
                     /protein_id="QYO71381.1"
                     /db_xref="GI:2077956792"
                     /translation="MAKHRNPAYTEEFRKEAVRLASLPGRTAVSVAKELGISAQQIRN
                     WKRQFTRLSDKQFNTLDGVDYSKKESEELRALRRENKQLKDEMEFLKKVSAYFAKQQE
                     "
     gene            27083..27934
                     /locus_tag="KTC41_15135"
     CDS             27083..27934
                     /locus_tag="KTC41_15135"
                     /inference="COORDINATES: protein motif:HMM:NF033516.0"
                     /note="Derived by automated computational analysis using
                     gene prediction method: Protein Homology."
                     /codon_start=1
                     /transl_table=11
                     /product="IS3 family transposase"
                     /protein_id="QYO71382.1"
                     /db_xref="GI:2077956793"
                     /translation="MKYEFIESYTGEYSISLMCRVLEVSRGGYYKWCHHTPSERSKRR
                     ESFEQLVMCTFAQYRARYGSVRIAEELNEAGYACCVNYVADIMKEKGIRARNGKGFKY
                     SKDVAAMTNVADNLLRRDFESEIPNQKWVTDITYIWVKSRWLFLATVMDLHSRRIVGW
                     SLGTTMTVELIINALKMAFESRKPPKGIIIHSDRGVQYRAYKYQDFMRKHGGVPSMSR
                     QGNCWDNAVMESFYSRLKVELIYAEDYQTVEEARMGIFEYIEVFYNRKRRHSALGYVS
                     PVEYESM"
     gene            28624..28805
                     /locus_tag="KTC41_15140"
                     /pseudo
     CDS             28624..28805
                     /locus_tag="KTC41_15140"
                     /inference="COORDINATES: similar to AA
                     sequence:RefSeq:WP_017686288.1"
                     /note="frameshifted; Derived by automated computational
                     analysis using gene prediction method: Protein Homology."
                     /pseudo
                     /codon_start=1
                     /transl_table=11
                     /product="DUF645 family protein"
     gene            29001..29720
                     /locus_tag="KTC41_15145"
     CDS             29001..29720
                     /locus_tag="KTC41_15145"
                     /inference="COORDINATES: protein motif:HMM:NF024783.1"
                     /note="Derived by automated computational analysis using
                     gene prediction method: Protein Homology."
                     /codon_start=1
                     /transl_table=11
                     /product="HNH endonuclease"
                     /protein_id="QYO71383.1"
                     /db_xref="GI:2077956794"
                     /translation="MREHQYQRKNEPNGARYHFFELTNAVRVVKTVGDEEFEHTFSKG
                     DVVQGRTLKKFEFDEAIEKGHAVYVTSEEYDDSNAQSLAAQIDFIYKNGTEEKSRLEL
                     DLNEIVSNPKIEATEKESLIKSRIGQGIFRQQLFNMWGGCAVTGCKVKELLVASHIVP
                     WCISEANRLNPYNGFLLLAHLDKAFDSGLISFNSAGVIMISPKLKNYQSIGIRSEMRI
                     KLKPEHEEFLEYHRANVYQNT"
     gene            30011..30193
                     /locus_tag="KTC41_15150"
     CDS             30011..30193
                     /locus_tag="KTC41_15150"
                     /inference="COORDINATES: similar to AA
                     sequence:RefSeq:WP_017686288.1"
                     /note="Derived by automated computational analysis using
                     gene prediction method: Protein Homology."
                     /codon_start=1
                     /transl_table=11
                     /product="DUF645 family protein"
                     /protein_id="QYO71384.1"
                     /db_xref="GI:2077956795"
                     /translation="MLLDVQHSKFCFTKGCIIAVLWLSLSRILNRGQLNLDRIEFWQP
                     TSQLLALDVSLLDAFA"
     gene            30589..30684
                     /locus_tag="KTC41_15155"
     CDS             30589..30684
                     /locus_tag="KTC41_15155"
                     /inference="COORDINATES: similar to AA
                     sequence:RefSeq:WP_012706049.1"
                     /note="Derived by automated computational analysis using
                     gene prediction method: Protein Homology."
                     /codon_start=1
                     /transl_table=11
                     /product="DUF645 family protein"
                     /protein_id="QYO71385.1"
                     /db_xref="GI:2077956796"
                     /translation="MIWLSLCGLLTFWQPTSQLLALDVCLRDAFA"
     gene            31080..31520
                     /locus_tag="KTC41_15160"
     CDS             31080..31520
                     /locus_tag="KTC41_15160"
                     /inference="COORDINATES: similar to AA
                     sequence:RefSeq:WP_014257148.1"
                     /note="Derived by automated computational analysis using
                     gene prediction method: Protein Homology."
                     /codon_start=1
                     /transl_table=11
                     /product="DUF4145 domain-containing protein"
                     /protein_id="QYO72216.1"
                     /db_xref="GI:2077957627"
                     /translation="MVVPSEAPVPPAHIDLPKTCISEYDEARDIVARSPRAAAALLRL
                     CVQKLMVELGEKGKNINDDIGSLVKKGLPIEVQQALDYCRVVGNNGVHPGEIELTDNP
                     DIAHSLFEMVNFIVEDRISRPKKVAELYGKLPKGALKAVEKRDA"
     gene            31779..32003
                     /locus_tag="KTC41_15165"
     CDS             31779..32003
                     /locus_tag="KTC41_15165"
                     /inference="COORDINATES: similar to AA
                     sequence:RefSeq:WP_001917086.1"
                     /note="Derived by automated computational analysis using
                     gene prediction method: Protein Homology."
                     /codon_start=1
                     /transl_table=11
                     /product="DUF3709 domain-containing protein"
                     /protein_id="QYO72215.1"
                     /db_xref="GI:2077957626"
                     /translation="MSYCLTGLSRFEQFGAFTYRLKVCRQLSIVFRCLMKQQCICRFK
                     FQRNCLIELFFLCVVSWFVGEGFHIGLVAK"
     gene            32333..32749
                     /locus_tag="KTC41_15170"
     CDS             32333..32749
                     /locus_tag="KTC41_15170"
                     /inference="COORDINATES: ab initio
                     prediction:GeneMarkS-2+"
                     /note="Derived by automated computational analysis using
                     gene prediction method: GeneMarkS-2+."
                     /codon_start=1
                     /transl_table=11
                     /product="hypothetical protein"
                     /protein_id="QYO71386.1"
                     /db_xref="GI:2077956797"
                     /translation="MFKFFLSKNKKFVADNEVYAQAYAELESKNIHVASMARALVKAE
                     GNQEKAIGFYIQERFESLKAEMQIKQEKIKFLVGSHQNDSGKKSSKIDPNDFRLYPTY
                     FDPAYKRRICKNCKKIIEQGRVYCFNCKSMQDGYCE"
     gene            33060..33344
                     /locus_tag="KTC41_15175"
     CDS             33060..33344
                     /locus_tag="KTC41_15175"
                     /inference="COORDINATES: similar to AA
                     sequence:RefSeq:WP_000383052.1"
                     /note="Derived by automated computational analysis using
                     gene prediction method: Protein Homology."
                     /codon_start=1
                     /transl_table=11
                     /product="DUF645 family protein"
                     /protein_id="QYO71387.1"
                     /db_xref="GI:2077956798"
                     /translation="MDAQHSKFGFTKGCIIAVIWLCLSRTLNRGQLNLDGFEFWPSAS
                     QLLALDVCLRDAFSKNRFQAKVFKSYWETIGYEANKRLKGTVNAWRFQSQ"
     gene            33587..33769
                     /locus_tag="KTC41_15180"
     CDS             33587..33769
                     /locus_tag="KTC41_15180"
                     /inference="COORDINATES: similar to AA
                     sequence:RefSeq:WP_017686288.1"
                     /note="Derived by automated computational analysis using
                     gene prediction method: Protein Homology."
                     /codon_start=1
                     /transl_table=11
                     /product="DUF645 family protein"
                     /protein_id="QYO71388.1"
                     /db_xref="GI:2077956799"
                     /translation="MLLDVQHSKFGFTKGCIIAVLWLSLSRILNRGQLNLDRIEFWQP
                     TSQLLALDVSLLDAFA"
     gene            33950..34444
                     /locus_tag="KTC41_15185"
     CDS             33950..34444
                     /locus_tag="KTC41_15185"
                     /inference="COORDINATES: similar to AA
                     sequence:RefSeq:WP_000573471.1"
                     /note="Derived by automated computational analysis using
                     gene prediction method: Protein Homology."
                     /codon_start=1
                     /transl_table=11
                     /product="GNAT family N-acetyltransferase"
                     /protein_id="QYO71389.1"
                     /db_xref="GI:2077956800"
                     /translation="MIETPRLLLRKFELSDIESIVELLRNPEFMIYSPTGAMSYEQAI
                     IRFQELLDAYEIHGIGKFALVEKSTGELIGYSGLENFSYQGKNVVELGYRIRPQSRGY
                     GYAVEASSAVLGYAKQIGYSSVLALTEPENEQSQHILKKLGFERCGKGVFENMSVDYF
                     EKCI"
     gene            complement(34562..34861)
                     /locus_tag="KTC41_15190"
     CDS             complement(34562..34861)
                     /locus_tag="KTC41_15190"
                     /inference="COORDINATES: similar to AA
                     sequence:RefSeq:WP_001898542.1"
                     /note="Derived by automated computational analysis using
                     gene prediction method: Protein Homology."
                     /codon_start=1
                     /transl_table=11
                     /product="type II toxin-antitoxin system RelE/ParE family
                     toxin"
                     /protein_id="QYO71390.1"
                     /db_xref="GI:2077956801"
                     /translation="MKPFNLTVAAKADLRDIALFTQRRWGKEQRNVYLKQFDDSFWLL
                     AENPDIGKSCDEIREGYRKFPQGSHVIFYQQTGSQQIRVIRILHKSMDVNPIFGA"
     gene            complement(34858..35100)
                     /locus_tag="KTC41_15195"
     CDS             complement(34858..35100)
                     /locus_tag="KTC41_15195"
                     /inference="COORDINATES: similar to AA
                     sequence:RefSeq:WP_001107720.1"
                     /note="Derived by automated computational analysis using
                     gene prediction method: Protein Homology."
                     /codon_start=1
                     /transl_table=11
                     /product="type II toxin-antitoxin system ParD family
                     antitoxin"
                     /protein_id="QYO71391.1"
                     /db_xref="GI:2077956802"
                     /translation="MAKNTSITLGEHFDGFITSQIQSGRYGSASEVIRSALRLLENQE
                     TKLQSLRQLLIEGEQSGDADYDLDSFINELDSENIR"
     gene            35442..35678
                     /locus_tag="KTC41_15200"
                     /pseudo
     CDS             35442..35678
                     /locus_tag="KTC41_15200"
                     /inference="COORDINATES: similar to AA
                     sequence:RefSeq:WP_001904664.1"
                     /note="internal stop; Derived by automated computational
                     analysis using gene prediction method: Protein Homology."
                     /pseudo
                     /codon_start=1
                     /transl_table=11
                     /product="DUF3709 domain-containing protein"
     gene            35970..36383
                     /locus_tag="KTC41_15205"
     CDS             35970..36383
                     /locus_tag="KTC41_15205"
                     /inference="COORDINATES: similar to AA
                     sequence:RefSeq:WP_001915592.1"
                     /note="Derived by automated computational analysis using
                     gene prediction method: Protein Homology."
                     /codon_start=1
                     /transl_table=11
                     /product="GNAT family N-acetyltransferase"
                     /protein_id="QYO71392.1"
                     /db_xref="GI:2077956803"
                     /translation="MEVEYFVNRPITPEQFVELLNQTTLGARRPTDNYECISGMLANT
                     DLLVSAWIGERLVGIARSVTDFHYCCYLSDLAVSEQVQSKGIGKELIRQTLASLKKGC
                     KLILLSAPQATEYYPKIGFKQHNSAWLMSDLEELL"
     gene            36560..37324
                     /locus_tag="KTC41_15210"
     CDS             36560..37324
                     /locus_tag="KTC41_15210"
                     /inference="COORDINATES: similar to AA
                     sequence:RefSeq:WP_001894936.1"
                     /note="Derived by automated computational analysis using
                     gene prediction method: Protein Homology."
                     /codon_start=1
                     /transl_table=11
                     /product="ATP-binding protein"
                     /protein_id="QYO71393.1"
                     /db_xref="GI:2077956804"
                     /translation="MIIDRNWTLQEAFEHINQVYRPGGQLSGPQRNRLVETWGHLVGK
                     SRATKEVDKLVETHGSMSKACKHVQMSPDTMKNLRRFFESLPDDLEILSSTETYEFTE
                     GEKVSFEEDLCHEFKEVKGNNPTKSIQNLVDEYVIAFLNSSGGSIFWGITDQALVKSI
                     KLNTEQKDNIRKAINLKINTIEPAIDPTQVKVVFHNVKDIDDGYVLEIKVPKSNLVGL
                     YFNTSGNTWVRINGCKQKLQGVALQEYILKRVPVGN"
     gene            37540..37662
                     /locus_tag="KTC41_15215"
     CDS             37540..37662
                     /locus_tag="KTC41_15215"
                     /inference="COORDINATES: similar to AA
                     sequence:RefSeq:WP_002021987.1"
                     /note="Derived by automated computational analysis using
                     gene prediction method: Protein Homology."
                     /codon_start=1
                     /transl_table=11
                     /product="DUF3709 domain-containing protein"
                     /protein_id="QYO71394.1"
                     /db_xref="GI:2077956805"
                     /translation="MKRQCVYRCTFQRYCLMELSCPCVVSEFVGEVFYIGLVAK"
     gene            37932..38465
                     /locus_tag="KTC41_15220"
     CDS             37932..38465
                     /locus_tag="KTC41_15220"
                     /inference="COORDINATES: ab initio
                     prediction:GeneMarkS-2+"
                     /note="Derived by automated computational analysis using
                     gene prediction method: GeneMarkS-2+."
                     /codon_start=1
                     /transl_table=11
                     /product="hypothetical protein"
                     /protein_id="QYO71395.1"
                     /db_xref="GI:2077956806"
                     /translation="MIYFSSQHKVSEDKRFFEYSLAYLKASKEVCIRMLSGTEEQTPA
                     NADVSMMLAAHATELFLKSSLVLKTDQTAWGHSIDELFSAYLAIYPEEEFYFACPFIT
                     EYLGFDEESTERFKNKLRKNKLKGYAEPSVKHRYPVHQVGIEWVGERAFEPKMFLETL
                     VYLDSEFNRLVNLQHNT"
     gene            complement(38600..38917)
                     /locus_tag="KTC41_15225"
     CDS             complement(38600..38917)
                     /locus_tag="KTC41_15225"
                     /inference="COORDINATES: similar to AA
                     sequence:RefSeq:WP_002033256.1"
                     /note="Derived by automated computational analysis using
                     gene prediction method: Protein Homology."
                     /codon_start=1
                     /transl_table=11
                     /product="type II toxin-antitoxin system RelE/ParE family
                     toxin"
                     /protein_id="QYO71396.1"
                     /db_xref="GI:2077956807"
                     /translation="MQDKQYKLSQLAQEHLLKIKHYTIENFAEAQWQKYKSTLLSGFQ
                     TLADNPGLGKSCEDIYQNGFYFPVGKHMAYYTKEADFILIVAVLGQSQLPQKHLKHSR
                     FVS"
     gene            complement(38936..39178)
                     /locus_tag="KTC41_15230"
     CDS             complement(38936..39178)
                     /locus_tag="KTC41_15230"
                     /inference="COORDINATES: similar to AA
                     sequence:RefSeq:WP_000557287.1"
                     /note="Derived by automated computational analysis using
                     gene prediction method: Protein Homology."
                     /codon_start=1
                     /transl_table=11
                     /product="type II toxin-antitoxin system Phd/YefM family
                     antitoxin"
                     /protein_id="QYO71397.1"
                     /db_xref="GI:2077956808"
                     /translation="MHTLTANDAKRNFGELLLSAQREPVIISKNSKNTVVVMSIKDFE
                     ELEAMKLDYLKHCFESAQKDLDSGKTVDGAAFLNTL"
     gene            39429..39806
                     /locus_tag="KTC41_15235"
     CDS             39429..39806
                     /locus_tag="KTC41_15235"
                     /inference="COORDINATES: similar to AA
                     sequence:RefSeq:WP_000785019.1"
                     /note="Derived by automated computational analysis using
                     gene prediction method: Protein Homology."
                     /codon_start=1
                     /transl_table=11
                     /product="hypothetical protein"
                     /protein_id="QYO71398.1"
                     /db_xref="GI:2077956809"
                     /translation="MKNAEIVKDLWTKFSQGNYVGCEALLHENLKVLWPTSREIYEGR
                     DDFITVNEAFGKDWAFDILSLEETMSDKVISVVHVSSPSCPDSFYATSIFSFASGVIT
                     NMETYWAFQDKQPEWRRTLSKVY"
     gene            39985..40347
                     /locus_tag="KTC41_15240"
     CDS             39985..40347
                     /locus_tag="KTC41_15240"
                     /inference="COORDINATES: ab initio
                     prediction:GeneMarkS-2+"
                     /note="Derived by automated computational analysis using
                     gene prediction method: GeneMarkS-2+."
                     /codon_start=1
                     /transl_table=11
                     /product="hypothetical protein"
                     /protein_id="QYO71399.1"
                     /db_xref="GI:2077956810"
                     /translation="MEEKIFFESNDVKVTNSRFITGNQTYAMSNVTSVKPHKQSPNRM
                     PWIFALFMGVFFILIKSYLIGFGLIGLAIFVLYNQKPLYTVILKTSSGENRALHTNEQ
                     EYLNQVINALNEAIVHRG"
     gene            40416..40526
                     /locus_tag="KTC41_15245"
     CDS             40416..40526
                     /locus_tag="KTC41_15245"
                     /inference="COORDINATES: similar to AA
                     sequence:RefSeq:WP_001973792.1"
                     /note="Derived by automated computational analysis using
                     gene prediction method: Protein Homology."
                     /codon_start=1
                     /transl_table=11
                     /product="acetyltransferase"
                     /protein_id="QYO71400.1"
                     /db_xref="GI:2077956811"
                     /translation="MVSVVVFEFSVMRCQPLRRALYKRRVLYTCLKLSFS"
     gene            40502..41080
                     /locus_tag="KTC41_15250"
     CDS             40502..41080
                     /locus_tag="KTC41_15250"
                     /inference="COORDINATES: similar to AA
                     sequence:RefSeq:WP_019280749.1"
                     /note="Derived by automated computational analysis using
                     gene prediction method: Protein Homology."
                     /codon_start=1
                     /transl_table=11
                     /product="DUF2726 domain-containing protein"
                     /protein_id="QYO71401.1"
                     /db_xref="GI:2077956812"
                     /translation="MFEIIFLLAVGYLLWKYKGKSSSKVKSWDSQEHFNSRNQTKLKI
                     VDDIESEPSNYEKIEHVKQTHLATENERKLYFALQKALPSDYIIHSQVSLMALIKPVN
                     FKHNSRTWAKRVDFVITDKATKVLAVIELDDSTHNWKKRQERDRYVNDVLDGHHTLIR
                     IQTKRFYEPSEIAAILSRETEIRCNECEKAFV"
     gene            41432..41527
                     /locus_tag="KTC41_15255"
     CDS             41432..41527
                     /locus_tag="KTC41_15255"
                     /inference="COORDINATES: similar to AA
                     sequence:RefSeq:WP_012706049.1"
                     /note="Derived by automated computational analysis using
                     gene prediction method: Protein Homology."
                     /codon_start=1
                     /transl_table=11
                     /product="DUF645 family protein"
                     /protein_id="QYO71402.1"
                     /db_xref="GI:2077956813"
                     /translation="MIWLSLCGLLTFWQPTSQLLALDVCLRDAFA"
     gene            41735..42289
                     /locus_tag="KTC41_15260"
     CDS             41735..42289
                     /locus_tag="KTC41_15260"
                     /inference="COORDINATES: ab initio
                     prediction:GeneMarkS-2+"
                     /note="Derived by automated computational analysis using
                     gene prediction method: GeneMarkS-2+."
                     /codon_start=1
                     /transl_table=11
                     /product="hypothetical protein"
                     /protein_id="QYO71403.1"
                     /db_xref="GI:2077956814"
                     /translation="MENIFFLRMDKDVVATDPIFSPQYPYIHTIHGTCDNRELIKQQT
                     KVIFPKLNLSERELLDCIYKIKQELINSHQMDENAPRKQRCDLAIKYWLKTMKIGDAV
                     FVRSQDNQLYLCQVASYVQKKFFDEYGCFQRKVENVQLLDESSVPAEILNRTYGRKTI
                     ERNACEVVNVIFYKHFSSMIKKLA"
     gene            42380..42742
                     /locus_tag="KTC41_15265"
     CDS             42380..42742
                     /locus_tag="KTC41_15265"
                     /inference="COORDINATES: similar to AA
                     sequence:RefSeq:WP_002022020.1"
                     /note="Derived by automated computational analysis using
                     gene prediction method: Protein Homology."
                     /codon_start=1
                     /transl_table=11
                     /product="DUF4144 domain-containing protein"
                     /protein_id="QYO72217.1"
                     /db_xref="GI:2077957628"
                     /translation="MRCQPLRRALCLSEKFMVNWPCILKLDGDDELVYLGSEADLNCE
                     CVDLIVSPSDRVIDSEGFVYSIVSDGSAVNLIENSTQISAEEASRLIQRHELCLAEVC
                     LTKIQFETVAEAFNCLKS"
     gene            42905..44671
                     /locus_tag="KTC41_15270"
     CDS             42905..44671
                     /locus_tag="KTC41_15270"
                     /inference="COORDINATES: similar to AA
                     sequence:RefSeq:WP_017102092.1"
                     /note="Derived by automated computational analysis using
                     gene prediction method: Protein Homology."
                     /codon_start=1
                     /transl_table=11
                     /product="KAP family NTPase"
                     /protein_id="QYO71404.1"
                     /db_xref="GI:2077956815"
                     /translation="MKQVEQIIELLNDQSFPQVVLLDGAWGSGKTHFINHQLIDKIKE
                     SFNQNILFFSLYGISSIDDFRDKIISLSITEQEEASVIAKYFSKVIDGAAINMGERGV
                     GAVINGVAGAYKYKIYGELDDCIIILDDLERVSDDKIIKNILGECLSLAEYRNIKVLI
                     VANESKLSCKDDIEKVFSDKYKFSFTHEEIVGILKKEYDGIDDQLANELLLNITAINS
                     KNIRVLKRAVAKFIRIKNEIVKIENVILDQALSKVLSDIIRICYAKFECGFSKEDIIE
                     AVETRVARRMMKDQEDAVNDDYKKLDSIFDDSFYSVTDKLIVYCCDGLFEFKDLQEEL
                     GLPVKKTLLDAMKSTWRQNQLTEEEFNNGVKLLESFISTAKNVSIYEWFSVCDIYMYM
                     LDNRIIDSLNYSKESLMEVCENVDISRFLIPSKSEDFEHESYRNFYDQNLSKVTFFKS
                     DLVKALGEKNRFSDFSQRFIQSWDCVKNDVHQNLMHNPIYQNIDAETLRKALKSWSNE
                     EVFQFVRFNRNRYRFTNIQEFFYPEIDSLKTICIMLDTLIKELDFGLKVASITDLRNC
                     FADAYTRMDNSLGRNNSEESAS"
     gene            44912..45055
                     /locus_tag="KTC41_15275"
                     /pseudo
     CDS             44912..45055
                     /locus_tag="KTC41_15275"
                     /inference="COORDINATES: similar to AA
                     sequence:RefSeq:WP_001928520.1"
                     /note="internal stop; Derived by automated computational
                     analysis using gene prediction method: Protein Homology."
                     /pseudo
                     /codon_start=1
                     /transl_table=11
                     /product="DUF645 family protein"
     gene            45109..45147
                     /locus_tag="KTC41_15280"
     CDS             45109..45147
                     /locus_tag="KTC41_15280"
                     /inference="COORDINATES: protein motif:HMM:NF016746.1"
                     /note="Derived by automated computational analysis using
                     gene prediction method: Protein Homology."
                     /codon_start=1
                     /transl_table=11
                     /product="hypothetical protein"
                     /protein_id="QYO72218.1"
                     /db_xref="GI:2077957629"
                     /translation="MALDVCLLDAFA"
     gene            complement(45349..45846)
                     /locus_tag="KTC41_15285"
     CDS             complement(45349..45846)
                     /locus_tag="KTC41_15285"
                     /inference="COORDINATES: similar to AA
                     sequence:RefSeq:WP_020198017.1"
                     /note="Derived by automated computational analysis using
                     gene prediction method: Protein Homology."
                     /codon_start=1
                     /transl_table=11
                     /product="GNAT family N-acetyltransferase"
                     /protein_id="QYO71405.1"
                     /db_xref="GI:2077956816"
                     /translation="MMNTVLLDKDKHDRNRFNCGTEALNNYLKVMASQQAKKDNTRTF
                     VLEDDNNSAYIIGFYTLTMTPIDLKALPDKLQKKHQSSTSGGLIARLAVDDRYKGKGF
                     GEWLLIDALRKLLAASDSVAFPVVIVDAKDGAKHFYERYGFQAFQDAENKLFITIADI
                     RASLG"
     gene            complement(45843..46115)
                     /locus_tag="KTC41_15290"
     CDS             complement(45843..46115)
                     /locus_tag="KTC41_15290"
                     /inference="COORDINATES: similar to AA
                     sequence:RefSeq:WP_017420534.1"
                     /note="Derived by automated computational analysis using
                     gene prediction method: Protein Homology."
                     /codon_start=1
                     /transl_table=11
                     /product="DUF1778 domain-containing protein"
                     /protein_id="QYO71406.1"
                     /db_xref="GI:2077956817"
                     /translation="MATTLPRITARVDVDTQDLLTKAAALAGMSSINSFVLNAAIEKA
                     KQVIEREQALKLSQADAVLLMEALDNPAVVNAKLKLASERYESKTQ"
     gene            46356..46826
                     /locus_tag="KTC41_15295"
     CDS             46356..46826
                     /locus_tag="KTC41_15295"
                     /inference="COORDINATES: similar to AA
                     sequence:RefSeq:WP_000889642.1"
                     /note="Derived by automated computational analysis using
                     gene prediction method: Protein Homology."
                     /codon_start=1
                     /transl_table=11
                     /product="GNAT family N-acetyltransferase"
                     /protein_id="QYO71407.1"
                     /db_xref="GI:2077956818"
                     /translation="MLEIERLNESHINAIQKVSVEDQQLRFAGTAEEFLQDGSDTAHL
                     HVIKHDGSIVGFFKLDIAYSESYQFCPSDGLGLRFFVIDKSQQGKGLGTKAVKGLFDY
                     LKKSYPSFKSVYLTVNCKNQAARACYLKGGFEDHGEQYLGGPAGPQHIMRGKIA"
     gene            complement(46962..47279)
                     /locus_tag="KTC41_15300"
     CDS             complement(46962..47279)
                     /locus_tag="KTC41_15300"
                     /inference="COORDINATES: similar to AA
                     sequence:RefSeq:WP_002033256.1"
                     /note="Derived by automated computational analysis using
                     gene prediction method: Protein Homology."
                     /codon_start=1
                     /transl_table=11
                     /product="type II toxin-antitoxin system RelE/ParE family
                     toxin"
                     /protein_id="QYO71408.1"
                     /db_xref="GI:2077956819"
                     /translation="MQDKQYKLSQLAQEHLLKIKHYTIENFAEAQWQKYKSTLLSGFQ
                     TLADNPGLGKSCEDIYQNGFYFPVGKHMAYYTKEADFILIVAVLGQSQLPQKHLKHSR
                     FVS"
     gene            complement(47298..47540)
                     /locus_tag="KTC41_15305"
     CDS             complement(47298..47540)
                     /locus_tag="KTC41_15305"
                     /inference="COORDINATES: similar to AA
                     sequence:RefSeq:WP_000557287.1"
                     /note="Derived by automated computational analysis using
                     gene prediction method: Protein Homology."
                     /codon_start=1
                     /transl_table=11
                     /product="type II toxin-antitoxin system Phd/YefM family
                     antitoxin"
                     /protein_id="QYO71409.1"
                     /db_xref="GI:2077956820"
                     /translation="MHTLTANDAKRNFGELLLSAQREPVIISKNSKNTVVVMSIKDFE
                     ELEAMKLDYLKHCFESAQKDLDSGKTVDGAAFLNTL"
     gene            47856..48143
                     /locus_tag="KTC41_15310"
     CDS             47856..48143
                     /locus_tag="KTC41_15310"
                     /inference="COORDINATES: similar to AA
                     sequence:RefSeq:WP_001162670.1"
                     /note="Derived by automated computational analysis using
                     gene prediction method: Protein Homology."
                     /codon_start=1
                     /transl_table=11
                     /product="type II toxin-antitoxin system RelE/ParE family
                     toxin"
                     /protein_id="QYO71410.1"
                     /db_xref="GI:2077956821"
                     /translation="MALEFKDKWLEQFYEDDKRHRLIPSSIENALFRKLEILDAAQAE
                     SDLRIPPGNRFEHLEGNLKGWCSIRVNKQYRLIFQWVDGVALNTYLDPHKY"
     gene            48154..48471
                     /locus_tag="KTC41_15315"
     CDS             48154..48471
                     /locus_tag="KTC41_15315"
                     /inference="COORDINATES: similar to AA
                     sequence:RefSeq:WP_010319893.1"
                     /note="Derived by automated computational analysis using
                     gene prediction method: Protein Homology."
                     /codon_start=1
                     /transl_table=11
                     /product="HigA family addiction module antidote protein"
                     /protein_id="QYO71411.1"
                     /db_xref="GI:2077956822"
                     /translation="MRKTKRRPVSVGEMLKVEFLEPMGITSKALAEAMGVHRNTVSNL
                     INGGVLTAPVAIKLAAALGNTPEFWLNIQHAVDLWDTRNRYQEEAKFVKPLFVSLEQS
                     ART"
     gene            49108..49518
                     /locus_tag="KTC41_15320"
     CDS             49108..49518
                     /locus_tag="KTC41_15320"
                     /inference="COORDINATES: similar to AA
                     sequence:RefSeq:WP_000244602.1"
                     /note="Derived by automated computational analysis using
                     gene prediction method: Protein Homology."
                     /codon_start=1
                     /transl_table=11
                     /product="hypothetical protein"
                     /protein_id="QYO71412.1"
                     /db_xref="GI:2077956823"
                     /translation="MVLTVMIVLVGCDDATKAIDEAQAAANKAVDNLQQKADSLNLQD
                     LNLDVLGDATQKAQEFTQSIDSLINTDFTDHQAVVAATEKISNSYSCLVDVSSEATAE
                     NLLDKIVSSVKNDQVLAIIEKGVAQAKTAKECVM"
     gene            49899..50009
                     /locus_tag="KTC41_15325"
     CDS             49899..50009
                     /locus_tag="KTC41_15325"
                     /inference="COORDINATES: similar to AA
                     sequence:RefSeq:WP_016828895.1"
                     /note="Derived by automated computational analysis using
                     gene prediction method: Protein Homology."
                     /codon_start=1
                     /transl_table=11
                     /product="DUF645 family protein"
                     /protein_id="QYO71413.1"
                     /db_xref="GI:2077956824"
                     /translation="MLRALNRAQTNLDRFKFWPPTSQLLALDMCLRDAFA"
     gene            50188..50469
                     /locus_tag="KTC41_15330"
     CDS             50188..50469
                     /locus_tag="KTC41_15330"
                     /inference="COORDINATES: similar to AA
                     sequence:RefSeq:WP_002023460.1"
                     /note="Derived by automated computational analysis using
                     gene prediction method: Protein Homology."
                     /codon_start=1
                     /transl_table=11
                     /product="DUF1289 domain-containing protein"
                     /protein_id="QYO71414.1"
                     /db_xref="GI:2077956825"
                     /translation="MCFSGKFSQLCAYNSDVRCTMSENQNAKRAEPIETCSYKSPCVR
                     HCCLDDKDICIGCGRTFDEICRWSSATNGEKQEILINSLARFHSRNIST"
     gene            50782..51171
                     /locus_tag="KTC41_15335"
     CDS             50782..51171
                     /locus_tag="KTC41_15335"
                     /inference="COORDINATES: similar to AA
                     sequence:RefSeq:WP_000491252.1"
                     /note="Derived by automated computational analysis using
                     gene prediction method: Protein Homology."
                     /codon_start=1
                     /transl_table=11
                     /product="VOC family protein"
                     /protein_id="QYO71415.1"
                     /db_xref="GI:2077956826"
                     /translation="MFSHIMIGSNDIEKSKVFYDAILSVLGYPAGVIDAKGRCLYINQ
                     DGVLGITKPVNGEPATHGNGMTIGFKVSSPELVEAWHAAGLANGGVACEDPPGIRTSG
                     QRKMYLAYLRDPSGNKLCATHHMPTGN"
     gene            51658..52035
                     /locus_tag="KTC41_15340"
     CDS             51658..52035
                     /locus_tag="KTC41_15340"
                     /inference="COORDINATES: similar to AA
                     sequence:RefSeq:WP_000785019.1"
                     /note="Derived by automated computational analysis using
                     gene prediction method: Protein Homology."
                     /codon_start=1
                     /transl_table=11
                     /product="hypothetical protein"
                     /protein_id="QYO71416.1"
                     /db_xref="GI:2077956827"
                     /translation="MKNAEIVKELWTKFSQGNYVGCEALLHENLKVLWPTSREIYEGR
                     DYFITVNEAFGKDWTFDILSLEETMSYKVISVVHVSSPSCPDSFYATSIFSFASGVIT
                     NMETYWAFQDKQPEWRRTLSKVY"
     gene            52336..52518
                     /locus_tag="KTC41_15345"
     CDS             52336..52518
                     /locus_tag="KTC41_15345"
                     /inference="COORDINATES: similar to AA
                     sequence:RefSeq:WP_017686288.1"
                     /note="Derived by automated computational analysis using
                     gene prediction method: Protein Homology."
                     /codon_start=1
                     /transl_table=11
                     /product="DUF645 family protein"
                     /protein_id="QYO71417.1"
                     /db_xref="GI:2077956828"
                     /translation="MLLDVQHSKFCFTKGCIIAVLWLSLSRILNRGQLNLDRIEFWQP
                     TSQLLALDVSLLDAFA"
     gene            52722..52943
                     /locus_tag="KTC41_15350"
     CDS             52722..52943
                     /locus_tag="KTC41_15350"
                     /inference="COORDINATES: similar to AA
                     sequence:RefSeq:WP_014234731.1"
                     /note="Derived by automated computational analysis using
                     gene prediction method: Protein Homology."
                     /codon_start=1
                     /transl_table=11
                     /product="hypothetical protein"
                     /protein_id="QYO71418.1"
                     /db_xref="GI:2077956829"
                     /translation="MNFNATLLGQAIFIFALIMLVLSYILGKRKTETPKTTAFIGFLT
                     ALVPPLAIVFLIVLILKNDVALAKSDIGQ"
     gene            53222..53500
                     /locus_tag="KTC41_15355"
     CDS             53222..53500
                     /locus_tag="KTC41_15355"
                     /inference="COORDINATES: similar to AA
                     sequence:RefSeq:WP_000280313.1"
                     /note="Derived by automated computational analysis using
                     gene prediction method: Protein Homology."
                     /codon_start=1
                     /transl_table=11
                     /product="DUF3709 domain-containing protein"
                     /protein_id="QYO72219.1"
                     /db_xref="GI:2077957630"
                     /translation="MYLALKNRGDCLIVLLSLREVSVVGSSRFEQFGAFTYRLKVCRQ
                     LNIVLRCLMKQQCVCRCKFQCYCLIELSRPCVVSEFVGEGFHIGLVAK"
     gene            53817..54230
                     /locus_tag="KTC41_15360"
     CDS             53817..54230
                     /locus_tag="KTC41_15360"
                     /inference="COORDINATES: similar to AA
                     sequence:RefSeq:WP_002029857.1"
                     /note="Derived by automated computational analysis using
                     gene prediction method: Protein Homology."
                     /codon_start=1
                     /transl_table=11
                     /product="VOC family protein"
                     /protein_id="QYO71419.1"
                     /db_xref="GI:2077956830"
                     /translation="MSKVVQQQIGNIALVVENYDDAIEFYTKKLQFSLVEDTDLGGGK
                     RWVQVSPPNSNGTNLLLAQASTEEQAQFVGNQTGGRVFLFLQTNDFWRDYELMKANGV
                     VFNEEPRVEEYGTVVVFQDLYGNKWDLLQLNKAHQ"
     gene            complement(54359..54676)
                     /locus_tag="KTC41_15365"
     CDS             complement(54359..54676)
                     /locus_tag="KTC41_15365"
                     /inference="COORDINATES: similar to AA
                     sequence:RefSeq:WP_000077272.1"
                     /note="Derived by automated computational analysis using
                     gene prediction method: Protein Homology."
                     /codon_start=1
                     /transl_table=11
                     /product="CcdB family protein"
                     /protein_id="QYO71420.1"
                     /db_xref="GI:2077956831"
                     /translation="MSQFTLYENLDKSTSTAYPYFVDVQSELLSTLNTRLVIPLTPLD
                     LLEKKAPSHLCPTIHIEQGDFVILTQQMASVPTKILVEPVADLSTFRDEIIAAIDFLI
                     TGI"
     gene            complement(54676..54921)
                     /locus_tag="KTC41_15370"
     CDS             complement(54676..54921)
                     /locus_tag="KTC41_15370"
                     /inference="COORDINATES: similar to AA
                     sequence:RefSeq:WP_001260796.1"
                     /note="Derived by automated computational analysis using
                     gene prediction method: Protein Homology."
                     /codon_start=1
                     /transl_table=11
                     /product="type II toxin-antitoxin system CcdA family
                     antitoxin"
                     /protein_id="QYO71421.1"
                     /db_xref="GI:2077956832"
                     /translation="MRTTFSTQAPKKATNLSLNSELLAEAKRLNINLSATMEKALEKE
                     VSSRLKAEWLEQNAEAIEACNELTETHGLFSDSYRVF"
     gene            55038..55232
                     /locus_tag="KTC41_15375"
     CDS             55038..55232
                     /locus_tag="KTC41_15375"
                     /inference="COORDINATES: similar to AA
                     sequence:RefSeq:WP_001886387.1"
                     /note="Derived by automated computational analysis using
                     gene prediction method: Protein Homology."
                     /codon_start=1
                     /transl_table=11
                     /product="DUF3709 domain-containing protein"
                     /protein_id="QYO71422.1"
                     /db_xref="GI:2077956833"
                     /translation="MVAVVVFGFSGMRCQPLRRALCLIHKNQLVVIVDPLGMLFRFCR
                     QFNIVFRCLMKRQCIWRCKF"
     gene            55253..55486
                     /locus_tag="KTC41_15380"
     CDS             55253..55486
                     /locus_tag="KTC41_15380"
                     /inference="COORDINATES: similar to AA
                     sequence:RefSeq:WP_001893495.1"
                     /note="Derived by automated computational analysis using
                     gene prediction method: Protein Homology."
                     /codon_start=1
                     /transl_table=11
                     /product="DUF3709 domain-containing protein"
                     /protein_id="QYO71423.1"
                     /db_xref="GI:2077956834"
                     /translation="MSLRELSFALSSGFEQFGAFTYRLKISRQLSIVFRCLMKRQCVC
                     RCKFQCDCLIELSRPCVVSEFVGEGFHIGLVAK"
     gene            complement(55758..56036)
                     /locus_tag="KTC41_15385"
     CDS             complement(55758..56036)
                     /locus_tag="KTC41_15385"
                     /inference="COORDINATES: similar to AA
                     sequence:RefSeq:WP_000578471.1"
                     /note="Derived by automated computational analysis using
                     gene prediction method: Protein Homology."
                     /codon_start=1
                     /transl_table=11
                     /product="type II toxin-antitoxin system RelE/ParE family
                     toxin"
                     /protein_id="QYO71424.1"
                     /db_xref="GI:2077956835"
                     /translation="MIFWEEASLNDREKIFEFLYDFNPATAEKTDELIEAKVENLLEQ
                     PLMGVQRDGIRGRLLIIPEISMIVSYWVDGSKIRIMRVLHQKQKFPND"
     gene            complement(56033..56317)
                     /locus_tag="KTC41_15390"
     CDS             complement(56033..56317)
                     /locus_tag="KTC41_15390"
                     /inference="COORDINATES: similar to AA
                     sequence:RefSeq:WP_000381188.1"
                     /note="Derived by automated computational analysis using
                     gene prediction method: Protein Homology."
                     /codon_start=1
                     /transl_table=11
                     /product="type II toxin-antitoxin system RelB/DinJ family
                     antitoxin"
                     /protein_id="QYO71425.1"
                     /db_xref="GI:2077956836"
                     /translation="MDTRIQFRVDEETKRLAQQMAESQGRTLSDACRELTEQLAEQQR
                     KALSHDAWLTEQVNQAFEKFDSGKAVFIEHDIAKARMAERKAKIRNRGHA"
     gene            56521..56991
                     /locus_tag="KTC41_15395"
     CDS             56521..56991
                     /locus_tag="KTC41_15395"
                     /inference="COORDINATES: similar to AA
                     sequence:RefSeq:WP_000889642.1"
                     /note="Derived by automated computational analysis using
                     gene prediction method: Protein Homology."
                     /codon_start=1
                     /transl_table=11
                     /product="GNAT family N-acetyltransferase"
                     /protein_id="QYO71426.1"
                     /db_xref="GI:2077956837"
                     /translation="MLEIERLNESHINAIQKVSVEDEQLRFAGTAEEFLQDGGDTAHL
                     HVIKHDGSIVGFFKLDIAYSESYQFCPSDGLGLRFFVIDKSQQGKGLGTKAVKALFDY
                     LKKSYPSFKSVYLTVNCKNQAARACYLKGGFEDHGEPYLGGPAGPQHIMRGKIA"
     gene            complement(57167..57403)
                     /locus_tag="KTC41_15400"
     CDS             complement(57167..57403)
                     /locus_tag="KTC41_15400"
                     /inference="COORDINATES: similar to AA
                     sequence:RefSeq:WP_000770924.1"
                     /note="Derived by automated computational analysis using
                     gene prediction method: Protein Homology."
                     /codon_start=1
                     /transl_table=11
                     /product="RNA-binding protein"
                     /protein_id="QYO71427.1"
                     /db_xref="GI:2077956838"
                     /translation="MKLLVRNLARTTTEHDIRKLFSEHGSVTECTLVLDQETGLSKGF
                     AFVEMPEASEAKTAIAALNMANVAKSKIRVKAAQ"
     gene            57609..58304
                     /locus_tag="KTC41_15405"
     CDS             57609..58304
                     /locus_tag="KTC41_15405"
                     /inference="COORDINATES: similar to AA
                     sequence:RefSeq:WP_001990193.1"
                     /note="Derived by automated computational analysis using
                     gene prediction method: Protein Homology."
                     /codon_start=1
                     /transl_table=11
                     /product="hypothetical protein"
                     /protein_id="QYO72220.1"
                     /db_xref="GI:2077957631"
                     /translation="MRWQPLRRALGMRRKILPKKYKTKLSFSTALNKLQQFLDRVEYW
                     NTNYSKYYRVSDVVLLGSLARSESKVGDLDLCVNIERVQAFSPSEKKEEYSEWRSSTL
                     GYAHPSNYGDELYMFQTDVIRFIKAGDGRFDVLQWHELPSLSLTLDPLTKLVSKGELQ
                     YSNAREAVANATCLSGEEINSTIEKGALSRKDYEISVYCNALSKYPEHVRDAILERDK
                     CHDEYYAHIGNHA"
     gene            58446..59111
                     /locus_tag="KTC41_15410"
     CDS             58446..59111
                     /locus_tag="KTC41_15410"
                     /inference="COORDINATES: ab initio
                     prediction:GeneMarkS-2+"
                     /note="Derived by automated computational analysis using
                     gene prediction method: GeneMarkS-2+."
                     /codon_start=1
                     /transl_table=11
                     /product="hypothetical protein"
                     /protein_id="QYO71428.1"
                     /db_xref="GI:2077956839"
                     /translation="MDAFETGLACYCHQSQNEVNCIRRFSQSIDSHWESKARRLDSEL
                     EKSLAETTCEDRRQELGETYGMFYYEDIVKSEWIHKHSVVITISSFVENSLYELCELL
                     ASHKGQPLKLLEKGRLSKVEKCLLYLETNAHLSLADCKEEADAMIVAYKLRNQIIHNN
                     GKVTDRFENQKAQWKGLVKGSLGSYIEIDGKFVAWYLEQVASFYHKLAPEVSSFIQRT
                     KVA"
     gene            59309..59797
                     /locus_tag="KTC41_15415"
     CDS             59309..59797
                     /locus_tag="KTC41_15415"
                     /inference="COORDINATES: ab initio
                     prediction:GeneMarkS-2+"
                     /note="Derived by automated computational analysis using
                     gene prediction method: GeneMarkS-2+."
                     /codon_start=1
                     /transl_table=11
                     /product="hypothetical protein"
                     /protein_id="QYO71429.1"
                     /db_xref="GI:2077956840"
                     /translation="MDLNNLPELIAIVGSPLVAVLVTLWLNKRSQIRQDRLDIFKTLM
                     MTRENNATMDYVKSVNSIDVVFHDRKEVREAWKNLYDSYHMSPPDLSKVQKNQTKLLE
                     AMANDLGYKGQITWDHITSPYSPKWLNSERENDAKAKELQLMLLEATLQQQGKSKDEP
                     QP"
     gene            60094..60273
                     /locus_tag="KTC41_15420"
     CDS             60094..60273
                     /locus_tag="KTC41_15420"
                     /inference="COORDINATES: similar to AA
                     sequence:RefSeq:WP_002029767.1"
                     /note="Derived by automated computational analysis using
                     gene prediction method: Protein Homology."
                     /codon_start=1
                     /transl_table=11
                     /product="DUF645 family protein"
                     /protein_id="QYO71430.1"
                     /db_xref="GI:2077956841"
                     /translation="MLDVPHGKFGFTKGCIIAVIWLSLSRTLNRGQLSLDRFKFWRPS
                     SQLLALDVCLIDASA"
     gene            60897..61163
                     /locus_tag="KTC41_15425"
     CDS             60897..61163
                     /locus_tag="KTC41_15425"
                     /inference="COORDINATES: similar to AA
                     sequence:RefSeq:WP_017048441.1"
                     /note="Derived by automated computational analysis using
                     gene prediction method: Protein Homology."
                     /codon_start=1
                     /transl_table=11
                     /product="BrnT family toxin"
                     /protein_id="QYO71431.1"
                     /db_xref="GI:2077956842"
                     /translation="MIKFEFDENKSRSNLEKHGIDFHTAQGLWNDSDLIEIPANTSDE
                     PRYLVVGLLNGKHWSGVITYRGTNIRIISVRRSRKAEVSLYESA"
     gene            61150..61395
                     /locus_tag="KTC41_15430"
     CDS             61150..61395
                     /locus_tag="KTC41_15430"
                     /inference="COORDINATES: similar to AA
                     sequence:RefSeq:WP_000643598.1"
                     /note="Derived by automated computational analysis using
                     gene prediction method: Protein Homology."
                     /codon_start=1
                     /transl_table=11
                     /product="BrnA antitoxin family protein"
                     /protein_id="QYO71432.1"
                     /db_xref="GI:2077956843"
                     /translation="MKAHEFDAKFESDDDDIVMDLDLSQAKRPMHKQKRVNVDFPAWM
                     LESLDREASRIGVTRQSIIKIWLAERLESVSHHSSVR"
     gene            61664..61777
                     /locus_tag="KTC41_15435"
     CDS             61664..61777
                     /locus_tag="KTC41_15435"
                     /inference="COORDINATES: similar to AA
                     sequence:RefSeq:WP_000923337.1"
                     /note="Derived by automated computational analysis using
                     gene prediction method: Protein Homology."
                     /codon_start=1
                     /transl_table=11
                     /product="DUF645 family protein"
                     /protein_id="QYO72221.1"
                     /db_xref="GI:2077957632"
                     /translation="MVESSLLSGFLCRGLLTFWQPMSQLLAFDVCLNDAFA"
     gene            62188..62283
                     /locus_tag="KTC41_15440"
     CDS             62188..62283
                     /locus_tag="KTC41_15440"
                     /inference="COORDINATES: similar to AA
                     sequence:RefSeq:WP_012706049.1"
                     /note="Derived by automated computational analysis using
                     gene prediction method: Protein Homology."
                     /codon_start=1
                     /transl_table=11
                     /product="DUF645 family protein"
                     /protein_id="QYO71433.1"
                     /db_xref="GI:2077956844"
                     /translation="MIWLSLCGLLTFWQPTSQLLALDVCLRDAFA"
     gene            62487..62942
                     /locus_tag="KTC41_15445"
     CDS             62487..62942
                     /locus_tag="KTC41_15445"
                     /inference="COORDINATES: ab initio
                     prediction:GeneMarkS-2+"
                     /note="Derived by automated computational analysis using
                     gene prediction method: GeneMarkS-2+."
                     /codon_start=1
                     /transl_table=11
                     /product="hypothetical protein"
                     /protein_id="QYO71434.1"
                     /db_xref="GI:2077956845"
                     /translation="MEFIQQILVGISIASISAVVTVKLSLSRFRAEKVWERKLQAYEN
                     VIDAFHQIKKYYDEHYSSSLKHTRMSDEQKEQLSKAQVKGRADLSRAIDLGGLLLNSN
                     AILVVECYLSDYHNCPDFDFYEEHLDHNWSLADKALKEFIGHAKTDLES"
     gene            63228..63332
                     /locus_tag="KTC41_15450"
     CDS             63228..63332
                     /locus_tag="KTC41_15450"
                     /inference="COORDINATES: similar to AA
                     sequence:RefSeq:WP_012706049.1"
                     /note="Derived by automated computational analysis using
                     gene prediction method: Protein Homology."
                     /codon_start=1
                     /transl_table=11
                     /product="DUF645 family protein"
                     /protein_id="QYO72222.1"
                     /db_xref="GI:2077957633"
                     /translation="MIVVIWLSLCGLLTFWQPTSQLLALDVCLRDAFA"
     gene            63562..63924
                     /locus_tag="KTC41_15455"
     CDS             63562..63924
                     /locus_tag="KTC41_15455"
                     /inference="COORDINATES: ab initio
                     prediction:GeneMarkS-2+"
                     /note="Derived by automated computational analysis using
                     gene prediction method: GeneMarkS-2+."
                     /codon_start=1
                     /transl_table=11
                     /product="hypothetical protein"
                     /protein_id="QYO71435.1"
                     /db_xref="GI:2077956846"
                     /translation="MEEKIFFESNDVKVTNSRFITGNQTYAMSNVTSVKPHKQSPNRM
                     PWIFALFMGVFFILIKSYLIGFGLIGLAIFVLYNQKPLYTVILKTSSGENRALHTNEQ
                     EYLNQVINALNEAIVHRG"
     gene            64081..64401
                     /locus_tag="KTC41_15460"
     CDS             64081..64401
                     /locus_tag="KTC41_15460"
                     /inference="COORDINATES: similar to AA
                     sequence:RefSeq:WP_004397201.1"
                     /note="Derived by automated computational analysis using
                     gene prediction method: Protein Homology."
                     /codon_start=1
                     /transl_table=11
                     /product="hypothetical protein"
                     /protein_id="QYO71436.1"
                     /db_xref="GI:2077956847"
                     /translation="MNKYAEKLLTGDIELALKLSKFTKLFKIFMALTLVLSYFFFKAW
                     LLEIMLISIVVTLIAPLGFFDVFIQKLVEYNTQVIESRQQLNATETNEHIAKLYEKID
                     ETHQ"
     gene            64417..64533
                     /locus_tag="KTC41_15465"
     CDS             64417..64533
                     /locus_tag="KTC41_15465"
                     /inference="COORDINATES: similar to AA
                     sequence:RefSeq:WP_017047021.1"
                     /note="Derived by automated computational analysis using
                     gene prediction method: Protein Homology."
                     /codon_start=1
                     /transl_table=11
                     /product="DUF3265 domain-containing protein"
                     /protein_id="QYO72224.1"
                     /db_xref="GI:2077957635"
                     /translation="MSITNASRGTANAWHFYYALFFVVTVLCGKLVVALAAP"
     gene            64523..64675
                     /locus_tag="KTC41_15470"
     CDS             64523..64675
                     /locus_tag="KTC41_15470"
                     /inference="COORDINATES: similar to AA
                     sequence:RefSeq:WP_002022141.1"
                     /note="Derived by automated computational analysis using
                     gene prediction method: Protein Homology."
                     /codon_start=1
                     /transl_table=11
                     /product="DUF3709 domain-containing protein"
                     /protein_id="QYO72225.1"
                     /db_xref="GI:2077957636"
                     /translation="MPLKRALCLIHKNQQVVIVDPLGMLFRFCRQFNIVFRCLMKRQC
                     IWRCKF"
     gene            64669..64929
                     /locus_tag="KTC41_15475"
     CDS             64669..64929
                     /locus_tag="KTC41_15475"
                     /inference="COORDINATES: similar to AA
                     sequence:RefSeq:WP_001886396.1"
                     /note="Derived by automated computational analysis using
                     gene prediction method: Protein Homology."
                     /codon_start=1
                     /transl_table=11
                     /product="DUF3709 domain-containing protein"
                     /protein_id="QYO72223.1"
                     /db_xref="GI:2077957634"
                     /translation="MLSDCLIGFLSLRELSFALSSCFEQFGAFSCRLKVSRQLSIVFR
                     CLMKQQCVCRCKFQCYCLIELSRPCVVSEFVGEGFHIGLVAK"
     gene            65699..66124
                     /locus_tag="KTC41_15480"
     CDS             65699..66124
                     /locus_tag="KTC41_15480"
                     /inference="COORDINATES: similar to AA
                     sequence:RefSeq:WP_002162752.1"
                     /note="Derived by automated computational analysis using
                     gene prediction method: Protein Homology."
                     /codon_start=1
                     /transl_table=11
                     /product="hypothetical protein"
                     /protein_id="QYO71437.1"
                     /db_xref="GI:2077956848"
                     /translation="MKKSLMVLTVMIALVGCDDATKAIDEAQAAANKAVDNLQQKADS
                     LNLQDLNLDVLGDATQKAQEFTQSIDSLIKTDFTDHQAVVAATEKISNSYSCLVDVSS
                     EATAENLLDKIVSSVKNDQVLAIIEKGVAQAKTAKECVM"
     gene            66285..66788
                     /locus_tag="KTC41_15485"
     CDS             66285..66788
                     /locus_tag="KTC41_15485"
                     /inference="COORDINATES: protein motif:HMM:NF027613.1"
                     /note="Derived by automated computational analysis using
                     gene prediction method: Protein Homology."
                     /codon_start=1
                     /transl_table=11
                     /product="DUF4935 domain-containing protein"
                     /protein_id="QYO71438.1"
                     /db_xref="GI:2077956849"
                     /translation="MLETRNVFIDTQYFVKSNFNFESISFLSLKELCQKEELRYLMTS
                     VVEREVENKIELSIKEALGSLQSFKRKAHILSTIDDPILSSLFAEVREEDVYGKSNQV
                     FHSFNADCNYEYVEADLIDAEKLLELYFNKKAPFGDGKKKSEFPDAISLLSLETYLQD
                     NEKLYVI"
     gene            66840..67355
                     /locus_tag="KTC41_15490"
     CDS             66840..67355
                     /locus_tag="KTC41_15490"
                     /inference="COORDINATES: ab initio
                     prediction:GeneMarkS-2+"
                     /note="Derived by automated computational analysis using
                     gene prediction method: GeneMarkS-2+."
                     /codon_start=1
                     /transl_table=11
                     /product="hypothetical protein"
                     /protein_id="QYO71439.1"
                     /db_xref="GI:2077956850"
                     /translation="MDSLEKLLDIYNLHTNARTEKIKQFIESKTDEIKAQVSEYISGS
                     DVYNSSSWEDAEVDSFSVSKIGDFEINVVHVSDEECQLALDLTIELDVTVIGPDFSNG
                     VYDKEDGHFYSFGSTTREDVISFEFTCELNLSYEFVGGELENVDIVDLYIPNAHSIEV
                     DIEEHIQPEWY"
     gene            67718..67813
                     /locus_tag="KTC41_15495"
     CDS             67718..67813
                     /locus_tag="KTC41_15495"
                     /inference="COORDINATES: similar to AA
                     sequence:RefSeq:WP_012706049.1"
                     /note="Derived by automated computational analysis using
                     gene prediction method: Protein Homology."
                     /codon_start=1
                     /transl_table=11
                     /product="DUF645 family protein"
                     /protein_id="QYO71440.1"
                     /db_xref="GI:2077956851"
                     /translation="MIWLSLCGLLTFWQPTSQLLALDVCLRDAFA"
     gene            68029..68529
                     /locus_tag="KTC41_15500"
     CDS             68029..68529
                     /locus_tag="KTC41_15500"
                     /inference="COORDINATES: similar to AA
                     sequence:RefSeq:WP_019829639.1"
                     /note="Derived by automated computational analysis using
                     gene prediction method: Protein Homology."
                     /codon_start=1
                     /transl_table=11
                     /product="hypothetical protein"
                     /protein_id="QYO71441.1"
                     /db_xref="GI:2077956852"
                     /translation="MTNQIHIQWDGPFSLEQIKLMDTRTDYGLYQVYGTHTVYGSNVL
                     LYIGQATYQTFGTRILQHSKWGYVPDEKELKVYVGRFAGNEPVTEEEWNAQISIAEKL
                     IIFTHSPALNSANINSTGNSVPIETHVYNWGNRRNLLPEVSALRYLYNDDEHFPTYSI
                     YGQEFA"
     gene            69177..69446
                     /locus_tag="KTC41_15505"
     CDS             69177..69446
                     /locus_tag="KTC41_15505"
                     /inference="COORDINATES: similar to AA
                     sequence:RefSeq:WP_001198131.1"
                     /note="Derived by automated computational analysis using
                     gene prediction method: Protein Homology."
                     /codon_start=1
                     /transl_table=11
                     /product="hypothetical protein"
                     /protein_id="QYO71442.1"
                     /db_xref="GI:2077956853"
                     /translation="MQVSDMGLILDMLAVFLLAKYSLPKEPLYPDGSESLVVGLTQPE
                     RTANINKYITHRTISNWAYGLLAFGFILQLSLVETFLNFVVQSLE"
     gene            69802..69897
                     /locus_tag="KTC41_15510"
     CDS             69802..69897
                     /locus_tag="KTC41_15510"
                     /inference="COORDINATES: similar to AA
                     sequence:RefSeq:WP_012706049.1"
                     /note="Derived by automated computational analysis using
                     gene prediction method: Protein Homology."
                     /codon_start=1
                     /transl_table=11
                     /product="DUF645 family protein"
                     /protein_id="QYO71443.1"
                     /db_xref="GI:2077956854"
                     /translation="MIWLSLCGLLTFWQPTSQLLALDVCLRDAFA"
     gene            70013..70078
                     /locus_tag="KTC41_15515"
                     /pseudo
     CDS             70013..70078
                     /locus_tag="KTC41_15515"
                     /inference="COORDINATES: similar to AA
                     sequence:RefSeq:WP_001915645.1"
                     /note="incomplete; partial on complete genome; missing
                     C-terminus; Derived by automated computational analysis
                     using gene prediction method: Protein Homology."
                     /pseudo
                     /codon_start=1
                     /transl_table=11
                     /product="damage-inducible protein DinB"
     gene            70106..70489
                     /locus_tag="KTC41_15520"
     CDS             70106..70489
                     /locus_tag="KTC41_15520"
                     /inference="COORDINATES: similar to AA
                     sequence:RefSeq:WP_001081310.1"
                     /note="Derived by automated computational analysis using
                     gene prediction method: Protein Homology."
                     /codon_start=1
                     /transl_table=11
                     /product="hypothetical protein"
                     /protein_id="QYO72226.1"
                     /db_xref="GI:2077957637"
                     /translation="MNRNIEFRSKKWHSKIVLSMVASYVVFTFVFNWFTETEFQLWSF
                     LVGVTTMVVIYLFLALVKKAHLSITGGDVFLHGLKAELIAKRGIFGTQYIQITSNTEK
                     GYHRLKITKDQIALSDWNLLLGKCI"
     gene            71240..71419
                     /locus_tag="KTC41_15525"
     CDS             71240..71419
                     /locus_tag="KTC41_15525"
                     /inference="COORDINATES: similar to AA
                     sequence:RefSeq:WP_002021999.1"
                     /note="Derived by automated computational analysis using
                     gene prediction method: Protein Homology."
                     /codon_start=1
                     /transl_table=11
                     /product="DUF645 family protein"
                     /protein_id="QYO71444.1"
                     /db_xref="GI:2077956855"
                     /translation="MLDVPLGKFGFTKGSVIAVILLSLARTLNRGQLNLYCFEFWLST
                     SQLLALDVCLFDAFA"
     gene            71597..71872
                     /locus_tag="KTC41_15530"
     CDS             71597..71872
                     /locus_tag="KTC41_15530"
                     /inference="COORDINATES: similar to AA
                     sequence:RefSeq:WP_002023414.1"
                     /note="Derived by automated computational analysis using
                     gene prediction method: Protein Homology."
                     /codon_start=1
                     /transl_table=11
                     /product="DUF1289 domain-containing protein"
                     /protein_id="QYO71445.1"
                     /db_xref="GI:2077956856"
                     /translation="MCFSGKFSQLCAYNSDVRCTMSENQNVKRAKAIETCSYKSPCVR
                     HCCLDDKDICIGCGRTLDEICRWSSATNSEKQEILIVLVPTRSDTSI"
     gene            71943..72983
                     /locus_tag="KTC41_15535"
     CDS             71943..72983
                     /locus_tag="KTC41_15535"
                     /inference="COORDINATES: similar to AA
                     sequence:RefSeq:WP_011150324.1"
                     /note="Derived by automated computational analysis using
                     gene prediction method: Protein Homology."
                     /codon_start=1
                     /transl_table=11
                     /product="IS481 family transposase"
                     /protein_id="QYO71446.1"
                     /db_xref="GI:2077956857"
                     /translation="MLHTSNPIIKHKAGLLNLAEELGNVSRACKVMGVSRDTFYRYQE
                     LIETGGIDALINRSRRAPNLKNRVDSETEQAVIKYAIDFPAHGQVRTSNELRKLGVFI
                     SPSGVRSIWLRNDLENFKKRLIALEKQAAENGIILTDEQVAALERKKHDDEACGEIET
                     AHPGYLGSQDTFYVGNLKGVGRIYQQTFVDTYSKVAFAKLYTTKTPITAADILNDKVL
                     PFFEAHELPMLRILTDRGTEYCGRVEQHDYQLYLAINDIDHTKTKAMSPQTNGICERF
                     HKTILNEFYQVTFRKKLYGSIEELQKDLDEWMDYYNNHRTHQGKMCCGRTPIETLEDG
                     KSIWAEKNLAQI"
     gene            73383..73706
                     /locus_tag="KTC41_15540"
     CDS             73383..73706
                     /locus_tag="KTC41_15540"
                     /inference="COORDINATES: similar to AA
                     sequence:RefSeq:WP_001910068.1"
                     /note="Derived by automated computational analysis using
                     gene prediction method: Protein Homology."
                     /codon_start=1
                     /transl_table=11
                     /product="DUF3709 domain-containing protein"
                     /protein_id="QYO71447.1"
                     /db_xref="GI:2077956858"
                     /translation="MSAIQYCLSLPNEAAMYLVLKIQCYCLIEMLSLRGVNVAGSSRF
                     EQFGAFTYRLKVSRQLSIVLRCLMKRQCVCRCKFQCDCLIELSCPCVVSEFVGEGFHI
                     DLVAK"
     gene            73928..74668
                     /locus_tag="KTC41_15545"
     CDS             73928..74668
                     /locus_tag="KTC41_15545"
                     /inference="COORDINATES: similar to AA
                     sequence:RefSeq:WP_000261918.1"
                     /note="Derived by automated computational analysis using
                     gene prediction method: Protein Homology."
                     /codon_start=1
                     /transl_table=11
                     /product="DUF4145 domain-containing protein"
                     /protein_id="QYO72227.1"
                     /db_xref="GI:2077957638"
                     /translation="MRCQPLRRALAFRSKRVGKITKEFNLENVSSEKFKFICNECSRE
                     TSHKIIASYHESGSDECDGNNYMTWNERNQIIQCLGCETVSFRVEFDHSEDTDYSPEH
                     DLLIPNVREKYFPTRTHQLREINTYLLPIDVQRIYEETASAISHGFFILAGIGIRALI
                     EAVCKEKNAGGRNLYEKIDSLHKMSVVTKEGSDTLQKLRGLGNEAAHEVKPQSEEQLY
                     TAMQIIDHMLEGTYIIPKQVLQIFGAEG"
     gene            74828..75049
                     /locus_tag="KTC41_15550"
     CDS             74828..75049
                     /locus_tag="KTC41_15550"
                     /inference="COORDINATES: similar to AA
                     sequence:RefSeq:WP_014234731.1"
                     /note="Derived by automated computational analysis using
                     gene prediction method: Protein Homology."
                     /codon_start=1
                     /transl_table=11
                     /product="hypothetical protein"
                     /protein_id="QYO71448.1"
                     /db_xref="GI:2077956859"
                     /translation="MNFNATLLGQAIFIFALIMLVLSYILGKRKTETPKTTAFIGFLT
                     ALVPPLAIVFLIVLILKNDVALAKSDIGQ"
     gene            75328..75606
                     /locus_tag="KTC41_15555"
     CDS             75328..75606
                     /locus_tag="KTC41_15555"
                     /inference="COORDINATES: similar to AA
                     sequence:RefSeq:WP_000280313.1"
                     /note="Derived by automated computational analysis using
                     gene prediction method: Protein Homology."
                     /codon_start=1
                     /transl_table=11
                     /product="DUF3709 domain-containing protein"
                     /protein_id="QYO72228.1"
                     /db_xref="GI:2077957639"
                     /translation="MYLALKNRGDCLIVLLSLREVSVVGSSRFEQFGAFTYRLKVCRQ
                     LNIVLRCLMKQQCVCRCKFQCYCLIELSRPCVVSEFVGEGFHIGLVAK"
     gene            75876..76682
                     /locus_tag="KTC41_15560"
     CDS             75876..76682
                     /locus_tag="KTC41_15560"
                     /inference="COORDINATES: ab initio
                     prediction:GeneMarkS-2+"
                     /note="Derived by automated computational analysis using
                     gene prediction method: GeneMarkS-2+."
                     /codon_start=1
                     /transl_table=11
                     /product="GIY-YIG nuclease family protein"
                     /protein_id="QYO71449.1"
                     /db_xref="GI:2077956860"
                     /translation="MISFIKLLSIDTDIFDSKKIKFVRHKDSRHEYRELIKDRDELLK
                     YQAEQSKNVFKDCEYIFSFFGLESSKALFIGVFKVGEIKSANNKFYYELTEVDGFDDY
                     KDRVVINWGKAAISWHQWANENDKEVVEILPKGYLGNFPGLLNFALDFNELRMLSENT
                     EANKDWFYNLSSVNGIYLILDRKTGEQYVGSAYGKNGIWQRWSEYARNGHGGNKLLRD
                     LCERDANYHKNFRFTVLQTLPSNLSDNEVIAHETLYKEKLGTRAFGLNAN"
     gene            76739..76810
                     /locus_tag="KTC41_15565"
                     /pseudo
     CDS             76739..76810
                     /locus_tag="KTC41_15565"
                     /inference="COORDINATES: similar to AA
                     sequence:RefSeq:WP_001886387.1"
                     /note="incomplete; partial on complete genome; missing
                     C-terminus; Derived by automated computational analysis
                     using gene prediction method: Protein Homology."
                     /pseudo
                     /codon_start=1
                     /transl_table=11
                     /product="acetyltransferase"
     gene            76820..77554
                     /locus_tag="KTC41_15570"
     CDS             76820..77554
                     /locus_tag="KTC41_15570"
                     /inference="COORDINATES: similar to AA
                     sequence:RefSeq:WP_005527701.1"
                     /note="Derived by automated computational analysis using
                     gene prediction method: Protein Homology."
                     /codon_start=1
                     /transl_table=11
                     /product="hypothetical protein"
                     /protein_id="QYO72229.1"
                     /db_xref="GI:2077957640"
                     /translation="MRYRYLLLVFLLFQNSNVTASQIYKCKKGSSDVFQDFPCSNDFD
                     YGISDIETFDSWKFGMNILAMKKEAEKRKIPLNPGQISILSKYNDKHVNSNENARIYT
                     YNDVFSGKNIKVTLFFTQSTQKLYKINVIFMVMQLPIEEKRYFYDSLVNQLSVKYGSY
                     IEARNYPSTSNFISKIILRDLVGTEKLWSLNTGFVISLIGDTAIQSVYELNYKYIPLL
                     EQSLVEAAQDIQDRTDKGFVESAAKL"
     gene            complement(78008..78325)
                     /locus_tag="KTC41_15575"
     CDS             complement(78008..78325)
                     /locus_tag="KTC41_15575"
                     /inference="COORDINATES: similar to AA
                     sequence:RefSeq:WP_000077272.1"
                     /note="Derived by automated computational analysis using
                     gene prediction method: Protein Homology."
                     /codon_start=1
                     /transl_table=11
                     /product="CcdB family protein"
                     /protein_id="QYO71450.1"
                     /db_xref="GI:2077956861"
                     /translation="MSQFTLYENLDKSTSTAYPYFVDVQSELLNTLNTRLVIPLTPLD
                     LLEKKAPSHLCPTIHIEQGDFVILTQQMASVPTKILVEPVADLSTFRDEIIAAIDFLI
                     TGI"
     gene            complement(78325..78570)
                     /locus_tag="KTC41_15580"
     CDS             complement(78325..78570)
                     /locus_tag="KTC41_15580"
                     /inference="COORDINATES: similar to AA
                     sequence:RefSeq:WP_001260796.1"
                     /note="Derived by automated computational analysis using
                     gene prediction method: Protein Homology."
                     /codon_start=1
                     /transl_table=11
                     /product="type II toxin-antitoxin system CcdA family
                     antitoxin"
                     /protein_id="QYO71451.1"
                     /db_xref="GI:2077956862"
                     /translation="MRTTFSTQAPKKATNLSLNSELLAEAKRLNINLSATMEKALEKE
                     VSSRLKAEWLEQNAEAIEACNELTEKHGLFSDSYRVF"
     gene            78781..79059
                     /locus_tag="KTC41_15585"
     CDS             78781..79059
                     /locus_tag="KTC41_15585"
                     /inference="COORDINATES: ab initio
                     prediction:GeneMarkS-2+"
                     /note="Derived by automated computational analysis using
                     gene prediction method: GeneMarkS-2+."
                     /codon_start=1
                     /transl_table=11
                     /product="hypothetical protein"
                     /protein_id="QYO71452.1"
                     /db_xref="GI:2077956863"
                     /translation="MKYRLGLREITEADIKADCPFMPDPEDYEVDVAAFADEFNQLEI
                     VESAFVENNDLIIHLAKGGDIEQLRKAGISIHQNYWDKLRTTGFEKIA"
     gene            79365..79524
                     /locus_tag="KTC41_15590"
                     /pseudo
     CDS             79365..79524
                     /locus_tag="KTC41_15590"
                     /inference="COORDINATES: similar to AA
                     sequence:RefSeq:WP_000483443.1"
                     /note="frameshifted; Derived by automated computational
                     analysis using gene prediction method: Protein Homology."
                     /pseudo
                     /codon_start=1
                     /transl_table=11
                     /product="DUF645 family protein"
     gene            79576..80699
                     /locus_tag="KTC41_15595"
     CDS             join(79576..79828,79828..80699)
                     /locus_tag="KTC41_15595"
                     /inference="COORDINATES: similar to AA
                     sequence:RefSeq:WP_076612134.1"
                     /ribosomal_slippage
                     /note="programmed frameshift; Derived by automated
                     computational analysis using gene prediction method:
                     Protein Homology."
                     /codon_start=1
                     /transl_table=11
                     /product="IS3 family transposase"
                     /protein_id="QYO71453.1"
                     /db_xref="GI:2077956864"
                     /translation="MTRKRRNHSPEFKAKVALDAAKGDKTVAELAQKYNLHANQISTW
                     KKELLENAAMIFATENHTGKESSEEVDKLHAKIGQLTMENGFFGQSARSLDRAQRKSS
                     LVKSTPLPIKRQCELLNIARSSAYYQPIGLSAEEITLRRMIDEIHLQYPFMGSRRIRN
                     ELAKKGYSVNRKRVVRLMRDMGIGAIYPKPKTTLANKAHKVYPYLLRDIDVTYPNQAW
                     AIDITYIPMAKGFLYLVAIIDWYSRKVLAWRLSNTMDTSFCIEALEEALKHYGPPDIF
                     NSDQGSQFTSTEFTQKLIEHNVRISMDGKGRWVDNLFIERLWRSLKYEEVYLKAYTTP
                     REAELEIGNYMVFYNEERNHQGLNNLTPDEAYFGRQRYAA"
     gene            81005..81697
                     /locus_tag="KTC41_15600"
     CDS             81005..81697
                     /locus_tag="KTC41_15600"
                     /inference="COORDINATES: ab initio
                     prediction:GeneMarkS-2+"
                     /note="Derived by automated computational analysis using
                     gene prediction method: GeneMarkS-2+."
                     /codon_start=1
                     /transl_table=11
                     /product="hypothetical protein"
                     /protein_id="QYO71454.1"
                     /db_xref="GI:2077956865"
                     /translation="MSYKVKKLQNDEKGTHYGIFINELLIHYVFSRGRALEIVEELQK
                     GAVLIEVVSADIICEEQRKLEKSLDVERKKAGELARELFEAKKKISQLSLSSPVKVKS
                     AGSLSIKPLSSSSKAKSVGAKESLFMLRHNMSKTEASELTALISEVETKGFKYSKELS
                     NYIMDNQLKKKYPNISGVVKMEKLGEQWDFSGGFPKKIYGIVCSELGLSDQGTMAKAV
                     GFKSFKDIEDRF"
     gene            82311..82547
                     /locus_tag="KTC41_15605"
     CDS             82311..82547
                     /locus_tag="KTC41_15605"
                     /inference="COORDINATES: similar to AA
                     sequence:RefSeq:WP_002021826.1"
                     /note="Derived by automated computational analysis using
                     gene prediction method: Protein Homology."
                     /codon_start=1
                     /transl_table=11
                     /product="DUF3709 domain-containing protein"
                     /protein_id="QYO71455.1"
                     /db_xref="GI:2077956866"
                     /translation="MLSLREVSIVVSSRFEQFGAFTYRLKVCRQLSIVLRCLMKWQSV
                     CRCKFQCYCLIELSCPCVVSEFVGEGFHIGLVAK"
     gene            82758..82942
                     /locus_tag="KTC41_15610"
                     /pseudo
     CDS             82758..82942
                     /locus_tag="KTC41_15610"
                     /inference="COORDINATES: similar to AA
                     sequence:RefSeq:WP_002057865.1"
                     /note="frameshifted; Derived by automated computational
                     analysis using gene prediction method: Protein Homology."
                     /pseudo
                     /codon_start=1
                     /transl_table=11
                     /product="DUF3709 domain-containing protein"
     gene            82939..83172
                     /locus_tag="KTC41_15615"
     CDS             82939..83172
                     /locus_tag="KTC41_15615"
                     /inference="COORDINATES: similar to AA
                     sequence:RefSeq:WP_001990688.1"
                     /note="Derived by automated computational analysis using
                     gene prediction method: Protein Homology."
                     /codon_start=1
                     /transl_table=11
                     /product="DUF3709 domain-containing protein"
                     /protein_id="QYO71456.1"
                     /db_xref="GI:2077956867"
                     /translation="MSPREVSFALSSRFEQFGAFTYRLKVCRQLSIVLRCLMKRQCVC
                     RCKFQCHCLIELLCSCVVNWFVGEGFHIGLVAK"
     gene            83495..83752
                     /locus_tag="KTC41_15620"
     CDS             83495..83752
                     /locus_tag="KTC41_15620"
                     /inference="COORDINATES: similar to AA
                     sequence:RefSeq:WP_005398415.1"
                     /note="Derived by automated computational analysis using
                     gene prediction method: Protein Homology."
                     /codon_start=1
                     /transl_table=11
                     /product="type II toxin-antitoxin system Phd/YefM family
                     antitoxin"
                     /protein_id="QYO71457.1"
                     /db_xref="GI:2077956868"
                     /translation="MKVELVTSLKRQATKILADLHDTKEPVLITEHGKPSAYLIDVDD
                     YEFMQNRLAILEGIARGERALADGKVVSHQDAKDRMSKWLK"
     gene            83740..84042
                     /locus_tag="KTC41_15625"
     CDS             83740..84042
                     /locus_tag="KTC41_15625"
                     /inference="COORDINATES: similar to AA
                     sequence:RefSeq:WP_000229316.1"
                     /note="Derived by automated computational analysis using
                     gene prediction method: Protein Homology."
                     /codon_start=1
                     /transl_table=11
                     /product="type II toxin-antitoxin system RelE/ParE family
                     toxin"
                     /protein_id="QYO71458.1"
                     /db_xref="GI:2077956869"
                     /translation="MVEIIWTEPALSDLNDIAEYIALENVVAAKQLVQTVFTKVERLA
                     DFPESGRVPPELEHLNYREVVVNPCRVFYKYDDAKVRILFVMRAERDLRRLMLTKQ"
     gene            84120..84338
                     /locus_tag="KTC41_15630"
     CDS             84120..84338
                     /locus_tag="KTC41_15630"
                     /inference="COORDINATES: similar to AA
                     sequence:RefSeq:WP_001886387.1"
                     /note="Derived by automated computational analysis using
                     gene prediction method: Protein Homology."
                     /codon_start=1
                     /transl_table=11
                     /product="DUF3709 domain-containing protein"
                     /protein_id="QYO71459.1"
                     /db_xref="GI:2077956870"
                     /translation="MVSVVVFEFSGLRCQPLRRALCLIHKNQQVVIVNSFGISFWFCR
                     QFNIVFRCLMKRQCVLRCKFQVIASLEY"
     gene            84350..84481
                     /locus_tag="KTC41_15635"
     CDS             84350..84481
                     /locus_tag="KTC41_15635"
                     /inference="COORDINATES: similar to AA
                     sequence:RefSeq:WP_001885587.1"
                     /note="Derived by automated computational analysis using
                     gene prediction method: Protein Homology."
                     /codon_start=1
                     /transl_table=11
                     /product="DUF3709 domain-containing protein"
                     /protein_id="QYO71460.1"
                     /db_xref="GI:2077956871"
                     /translation="MSFALSSRFEQFGAFTYRLEVCRQLSIVFRCLMKQQCVCRCKF"
     gene            84993..85174
                     /locus_tag="KTC41_15640"
                     /pseudo
     CDS             84993..85174
                     /locus_tag="KTC41_15640"
                     /inference="COORDINATES: similar to AA
                     sequence:RefSeq:WP_017686288.1"
                     /note="frameshifted; Derived by automated computational
                     analysis using gene prediction method: Protein Homology."
                     /pseudo
                     /codon_start=1
                     /transl_table=11
                     /product="DUF645 family protein"
     gene            complement(85389..85883)
                     /locus_tag="KTC41_15645"
     CDS             complement(85389..85883)
                     /locus_tag="KTC41_15645"
                     /inference="COORDINATES: ab initio
                     prediction:GeneMarkS-2+"
                     /note="Derived by automated computational analysis using
                     gene prediction method: GeneMarkS-2+."
                     /codon_start=1
                     /transl_table=11
                     /product="hypothetical protein"
                     /protein_id="QYO71461.1"
                     /db_xref="GI:2077956872"
                     /translation="MSIKNIFLTTFIAFFLNGCATAYQSESFTGGYSETQLDENVFVV
                     NFEGNGYTSKKRAAAFTMLRSAELTLNNGYSFFAIIDSNSYTSTGTYTTPTTANTTTN
                     MTNFGNFSTGTATTTFTGGQTYRISKPSNTNTIVMFKERPTDIFTYNAEFVSKSLKSE
                     YSIK"
     gene            86133..86942
                     /locus_tag="KTC41_15650"
     CDS             86133..86942
                     /locus_tag="KTC41_15650"
                     /inference="COORDINATES: similar to AA
                     sequence:RefSeq:WP_000037694.1"
                     /note="Derived by automated computational analysis using
                     gene prediction method: Protein Homology."
                     /codon_start=1
                     /transl_table=11
                     /product="hypothetical protein"
                     /protein_id="QYO71462.1"
                     /db_xref="GI:2077956873"
                     /translation="MSKKILIIGSIIAVFGIAMLTRPNSEGLELPSCNFDKVANTKIN
                     FFVDQEVLESSSIKDIKKELDSSIKYANQVLKNSCVPLTRSLGDIAPLYIDKNEVRSL
                     DAARKLIRTVLEKQKILVEQLSPNEKYGLIFHGKYENQLGLSGQASPYFGSWFFAISS
                     TGPIHMLEHELGHLSWAQHRENHPVPHLTMFLKSAVPQEYQEKLLPYARAFKCGDSGT
                     IMSYERNILPIYSSPQIKYQGESCGNSESADNARVLRDYALDLLKAGAVGQ"
     gene            87246..87428
                     /locus_tag="KTC41_15655"
     CDS             87246..87428
                     /locus_tag="KTC41_15655"
                     /inference="COORDINATES: similar to AA
                     sequence:RefSeq:WP_017686288.1"
                     /note="Derived by automated computational analysis using
                     gene prediction method: Protein Homology."
                     /codon_start=1
                     /transl_table=11
                     /product="DUF645 family protein"
                     /protein_id="QYO71463.1"
                     /db_xref="GI:2077956874"
                     /translation="MLLDVQRGQLSFTKYSIITVIWLSLSRTLNRGQLSLECFEFWQP
                     TSQLLVLDVCLLDAFA"
     gene            complement(87605..88156)
                     /locus_tag="KTC41_15660"
     CDS             complement(87605..88156)
                     /locus_tag="KTC41_15660"
                     /inference="COORDINATES: similar to AA
                     sequence:RefSeq:WP_001068422.1"
                     /note="Derived by automated computational analysis using
                     gene prediction method: Protein Homology."
                     /codon_start=1
                     /transl_table=11
                     /product="TetR/AcrR family transcriptional regulator"
                     /protein_id="QYO71464.1"
                     /db_xref="GI:2077956875"
                     /translation="MNPKRQLLIDTALNLFYKNGINSIGINEVISVSGIAKRTLYYHF
                     ESKEALILAALQKRHEIFTFWLEQKLSGSQSNQEVIHQLFSALANWFQNKESMLGDFR
                     GCFFINTSAEFSDINSEIFRFCNLHKEHVRQIISSHLKSRDDSLLDAICIMKEGAIVT
                     AHLSGDGKEITSKCIEMLNKFEC"
     gene            88251..88703
                     /locus_tag="KTC41_15665"
     CDS             88251..88703
                     /locus_tag="KTC41_15665"
                     /inference="COORDINATES: similar to AA
                     sequence:RefSeq:WP_000555806.1"
                     /note="Derived by automated computational analysis using
                     gene prediction method: Protein Homology."
                     /codon_start=1
                     /transl_table=11
                     /product="HPP family protein"
                     /protein_id="QYO71465.1"
                     /db_xref="GI:2077956876"
                     /translation="MHSLFMSILAGIGACLAIGMLSFLDSTMGNVVLLMAPFGATAVL
                     VFGVPNSPLAQPKNVIFGHLITGFIGVIFTQYIGVSAISLAVATGLAVSAMLITKTTH
                     PPAGANPLLIMLSGQGWSFLFTPVLLGAVVIVLVGKSMQILTRQWVKN"
     gene            89078..89188
                     /locus_tag="KTC41_15670"
     CDS             89078..89188
                     /locus_tag="KTC41_15670"
                     /inference="COORDINATES: similar to AA
                     sequence:RefSeq:WP_016828895.1"
                     /note="Derived by automated computational analysis using
                     gene prediction method: Protein Homology."
                     /codon_start=1
                     /transl_table=11
                     /product="DUF645 family protein"
                     /protein_id="QYO71466.1"
                     /db_xref="GI:2077956877"
                     /translation="MLRTLNRAQTNLDRFKFWPPTSQLLALDMCLRDAFA"
     gene            89702..90421
                     /locus_tag="KTC41_15675"
     CDS             89702..90421
                     /locus_tag="KTC41_15675"
                     /inference="COORDINATES: protein motif:HMM:NF024783.1"
                     /note="Derived by automated computational analysis using
                     gene prediction method: Protein Homology."
                     /codon_start=1
                     /transl_table=11
                     /product="HNH endonuclease"
                     /protein_id="QYO71467.1"
                     /db_xref="GI:2077956878"
                     /translation="MREHQYQRKNEPNGARYHFFELTNAVRVVKTVGDEEFEHTFSKG
                     DVVQGRTLKKFEFDEAIEKGHAVYVTSEEYDDSNAQSLAAQIDFIYKNGTEEKSRLEL
                     DLNEIVSNPKIEATEKESLIKSRIGQGIFRQQLFNMWGGCAVTGCKVKELLVASHIVP
                     WCISEANRLNPYNGFLLLAHLDKAFDSGLISFNSAGVIMISPKLKNYQSIGIRSEMRI
                     KLKPEHEEFLEYHRANVYQNT"
     gene            90914..91579
                     /locus_tag="KTC41_15680"
     CDS             90914..91579
                     /locus_tag="KTC41_15680"
                     /inference="COORDINATES: similar to AA
                     sequence:RefSeq:WP_017006628.1"
                     /note="Derived by automated computational analysis using
                     gene prediction method: Protein Homology."
                     /codon_start=1
                     /transl_table=11
                     /product="site-specific DNA-methyltransferase"
                     /protein_id="QYO71468.1"
                     /db_xref="GI:2077956879"
                     /translation="MKVFKEDAVCWLSTLADASVDLIVTDPPYESLEKHRNVGTTTRL
                     KVSKSSSNQWFEIFPNERFESLLREVYRVLKKNSHFYLFCDQETMFVIKPIAEKVGFK
                     FWKPIVWDKVSIGMGYHYRSRHEYILFFEKGKRKLNDLGVPDVLQCKRVFRGYPTEKP
                     VELIEVLISQSSNENQLVVDPFFGSGSTLIAARNLSRSYMGCDISESAHFHFMNRLGE
                     NVT"
     gene            91728..92114
                     /locus_tag="KTC41_15685"
     CDS             91728..92114
                     /locus_tag="KTC41_15685"
                     /inference="COORDINATES: similar to AA
                     sequence:RefSeq:WP_002160123.1"
                     /note="Derived by automated computational analysis using
                     gene prediction method: Protein Homology."
                     /codon_start=1
                     /transl_table=11
                     /product="VOC family protein"
                     /protein_id="QYO71469.1"
                     /db_xref="GI:2077956880"
                     /translation="MKISHLDHLVLTVADIPTTTNFYEKVLGMKAVSFGAGRIALEFG
                     HQKINLHQLGNEFEPKAQNVRVGSADLCFITDTVLSDAMKHVENQGVSIMEGPVKRTG
                     AQGAITSFYFRDPDGNLIEVSTYSNT"
     gene            92262..92930
                     /locus_tag="KTC41_15690"
     CDS             92262..92930
                     /locus_tag="KTC41_15690"
                     /inference="COORDINATES: ab initio
                     prediction:GeneMarkS-2+"
                     /note="Derived by automated computational analysis using
                     gene prediction method: GeneMarkS-2+."
                     /codon_start=1
                     /transl_table=11
                     /product="hypothetical protein"
                     /protein_id="QYO71470.1"
                     /db_xref="GI:2077956881"
                     /translation="MVRKRKKRIRQNQTIEQQKHIPWYKKVWVVAAATSALVSTILIQ
                     GPTMLQNARILPKEIKETSDQFQSWVKEDADWTGHWSSFPEGMVDMADLDLSDVDLEI
                     TIHATNGNIDGTIATKKICKSIPVFDFVLLRGKVNGNQAEVVAWDIIGGKKTDFASLT
                     LVRDGYLMQVTPKESMTSWFPTQARIARRPTDSKDPQPDTSYCAEEKKELYEQFIDKQ
                     KEHG"
     gene            93221..93403
                     /locus_tag="KTC41_15695"
     CDS             93221..93403
                     /locus_tag="KTC41_15695"
                     /inference="COORDINATES: similar to AA
                     sequence:RefSeq:WP_017686288.1"
                     /note="Derived by automated computational analysis using
                     gene prediction method: Protein Homology."
                     /codon_start=1
                     /transl_table=11
                     /product="DUF645 family protein"
                     /protein_id="QYO71471.1"
                     /db_xref="GI:2077956882"
                     /translation="MLLDVQHSKFGFTKGCIIAVLWLSLSRILNRGQLNLDRIEFWQP
                     TSQLLALDVSLLDAFA"
     gene            93586..94158
                     /locus_tag="KTC41_15700"
     CDS             93586..94158
                     /locus_tag="KTC41_15700"
                     /inference="COORDINATES: ab initio
                     prediction:GeneMarkS-2+"
                     /note="Derived by automated computational analysis using
                     gene prediction method: GeneMarkS-2+."
                     /codon_start=1
                     /transl_table=11
                     /product="hypothetical protein"
                     /protein_id="QYO71472.1"
                     /db_xref="GI:2077956883"
                     /translation="MNSYSLIQEQLIKLGVKPQLAHKIAKELVEKSRNNPSLTCDELN
                     NLLKDLADTIDGLSSNQCGKETKSKQYFHAIIQGLIATGLFELFMLSKAWLSTMFNSI
                     PNKKLIEHMEKASILRAKHCDGVSAEVSGEVAKLSMKIELNRKKLIEAALVSIEVEPS
                     DELISYINNISYCYVSAVDKVILKRMGLSI"
     gene            complement(94289..94735)
                     /locus_tag="KTC41_15705"
     CDS             complement(94289..94735)
                     /locus_tag="KTC41_15705"
                     /inference="COORDINATES: protein motif:HMM:NF016807.1"
                     /note="Derived by automated computational analysis using
                     gene prediction method: Protein Homology."
                     /codon_start=1
                     /transl_table=11
                     /product="BLUF domain-containing protein"
                     /protein_id="QYO71473.1"
                     /db_xref="GI:2077956884"
                     /translation="MKLTKLIYTSSMSDKCNLNEIDNILTEAIQRNTSTNITGVLYYS
                     NRYFFQCLEGENKDVEEVFTLIEKDKRHTNIMIVEKAPIATRQFGEWAMAYILQSPLL
                     IPIHQRLMSSTEFDPRLMTPDNANLLLEELKNYLPKAYLATLQELS"
     gene            95470..95808
                     /locus_tag="KTC41_15710"
     CDS             95470..95808
                     /locus_tag="KTC41_15710"
                     /inference="COORDINATES: similar to AA
                     sequence:RefSeq:WP_001094970.1"
                     /note="Derived by automated computational analysis using
                     gene prediction method: Protein Homology."
                     /codon_start=1
                     /transl_table=11
                     /product="hypothetical protein"
                     /protein_id="QYO71474.1"
                     /db_xref="GI:2077956885"
                     /translation="MNKMEFVRSLLIEKGISARLAKPYPYLFYKFARLDMKPRVFESP
                     LKLFVLQSVLGTVFWGGFMWLLVWQFQGFVASQVYASMLFGVITGLFLAVEVARIRRK
                     KWTPMVGHIS"
     gene            complement(95831..96954)
                     /locus_tag="KTC41_15715"
     CDS             complement(join(95831..96702,96702..96954))
                     /locus_tag="KTC41_15715"
                     /inference="COORDINATES: similar to AA
                     sequence:RefSeq:WP_076612134.1"
                     /ribosomal_slippage
                     /note="programmed frameshift; Derived by automated
                     computational analysis using gene prediction method:
                     Protein Homology."
                     /codon_start=1
                     /transl_table=11
                     /product="IS3 family transposase"
                     /protein_id="QYO71475.1"
                     /db_xref="GI:2077956886"
                     /translation="MTRKRRNHSPEFKAKVALDAAKGDKTVAELAQKYNLHANQISTW
                     KKELLENAAMIFATENHTGKESSEEVDKLHAKIGQLTMENGFFGQSARSLDRAQRKSS
                     LVKSTPLPIKRQCELLNIARSSAYYQPIGLSAEEITLRRMIDEIHLQYPFMGSRRIRN
                     ELAKKGYSVNRKRVVRLMRDMGIGAIYPKPKTTLANKAHKVYPYLLRDIDVTYPNQAW
                     AIDITYIPMAKGFLYLVAIIDWYSRKVLAWRLSNTMDTSFCIEALEEALKHYGPPDIF
                     NSDQGSQFTSTEFTQKLIEHNVRISMDGKGRWVDNLFIERLWRSLKYEEVYLKAYTTP
                     REAELEIGNYMVFYNEERNHQGLNNLTPDEAYFGRQRYAA"
     gene            97019..97153
                     /locus_tag="KTC41_15720"
     CDS             97019..97153
                     /locus_tag="KTC41_15720"
                     /inference="COORDINATES: similar to AA
                     sequence:RefSeq:WP_000268544.1"
                     /note="Derived by automated computational analysis using
                     gene prediction method: Protein Homology."
                     /codon_start=1
                     /transl_table=11
                     /product="DUF645 family protein"
                     /protein_id="QYO71476.1"
                     /db_xref="GI:2077956887"
                     /translation="MGATSWLCLSRTLNRGQLNLGGFEFWPSTSQLLALDVCLRDAFS
                     "
     gene            97404..98117
                     /locus_tag="KTC41_15725"
     CDS             97404..98117
                     /locus_tag="KTC41_15725"
                     /inference="COORDINATES: similar to AA
                     sequence:RefSeq:WP_010318399.1"
                     /note="Derived by automated computational analysis using
                     gene prediction method: Protein Homology."
                     /codon_start=1
                     /transl_table=11
                     /product="Fic family protein"
                     /protein_id="QYO71477.1"
                     /db_xref="GI:2077956888"
                     /translation="MTAFSDNTWHMKPNIALAKQLAKRDVPALVYDAVNLEGVAMTLP
                     EVQTILDGITVGGHRISDQNMAMNQAKAWEFIFALVDRREFKFTKEIALKIHNIAGQE
                     EALEWGKFRSGYVSITGSEYEPPAPDELDAKWIEVEQQVGNEADIYDQAITAFLQMAR
                     AQFFWDVNKRTGRFMMNGILLANGFPIINVQAKRQQEFNTLMLDFYSSNDMTAMNKFL
                     RSCLDEKIIRNFKLDLKIG"
     gene            98359..98494
                     /locus_tag="KTC41_15730"
                     /pseudo
     CDS             98359..98494
                     /locus_tag="KTC41_15730"
                     /inference="COORDINATES: similar to AA
                     sequence:RefSeq:WP_002029767.1"
                     /note="frameshifted; Derived by automated computational
                     analysis using gene prediction method: Protein Homology."
                     /pseudo
                     /codon_start=1
                     /transl_table=11
                     /product="DUF645 family protein"
     gene            98708..99067
                     /locus_tag="KTC41_15735"
     CDS             98708..99067
                     /locus_tag="KTC41_15735"
                     /inference="COORDINATES: similar to AA
                     sequence:RefSeq:WP_011080330.1"
                     /note="Derived by automated computational analysis using
                     gene prediction method: Protein Homology."
                     /codon_start=1
                     /transl_table=11
                     /product="VOC family protein"
                     /protein_id="QYO71478.1"
                     /db_xref="GI:2077956889"
                     /translation="MNQHEKINYVEFAAKDLGSTKAFFSKVVGWSFVDYGSEYAAFSN
                     EGIDGGFFKAELSSRTENGGALLIFYSSDIEATLEKVVKNGGHIIRPIFEFPGGRRFH
                     FTEPSGNEFAVWSEARA"
     gene            99216..99491
                     /locus_tag="KTC41_15740"
     CDS             99216..99491
                     /locus_tag="KTC41_15740"
                     /inference="COORDINATES: similar to AA
                     sequence:RefSeq:WP_000436062.1"
                     /note="Derived by automated computational analysis using
                     gene prediction method: Protein Homology."
                     /codon_start=1
                     /transl_table=11
                     /product="hypothetical protein"
                     /protein_id="QYO72230.1"
                     /db_xref="GI:2077957641"
                     /translation="MEQKRQIERLKIQKKGFFRHFLGCGLGFSIPVILGGAFVQNDFY
                     LDLSPIVSYRVYLMTLFGAAFFAGCDWYFKSREYKKYKEKLSRKNYS"
     gene            99689..99931
                     /locus_tag="KTC41_15745"
     CDS             99689..99931
                     /locus_tag="KTC41_15745"
                     /inference="COORDINATES: similar to AA
                     sequence:RefSeq:WP_001956178.1"
                     /note="Derived by automated computational analysis using
                     gene prediction method: Protein Homology."
                     /codon_start=1
                     /transl_table=11
                     /product="hypothetical protein"
                     /protein_id="QYO71479.1"
                     /db_xref="GI:2077956890"
                     /translation="MSTRFCEKCGKNTEHKEVMKQKPSKYGKSKREQFKAFLDGFFSS
                     SAASLAGGVSLELTDRYVVCAVCGSATLENHGEQFQ"
     gene            100260..100431
                     /locus_tag="KTC41_15750"
                     /pseudo
     CDS             100260..100431
                     /locus_tag="KTC41_15750"
                     /inference="COORDINATES: similar to AA
                     sequence:RefSeq:WP_001910069.1"
                     /note="frameshifted; Derived by automated computational
                     analysis using gene prediction method: Protein Homology."
                     /pseudo
                     /codon_start=1
                     /transl_table=11
                     /product="DUF645 family protein"
     gene            100691..100933
                     /locus_tag="KTC41_15755"
     CDS             100691..100933
                     /locus_tag="KTC41_15755"
                     /inference="COORDINATES: similar to AA
                     sequence:RefSeq:WP_001956178.1"
                     /note="Derived by automated computational analysis using
                     gene prediction method: Protein Homology."
                     /codon_start=1
                     /transl_table=11
                     /product="hypothetical protein"
                     /protein_id="QYO71480.1"
                     /db_xref="GI:2077956891"
                     /translation="MSTRFCEKCGKNTEHKEVMKQKPSKYGKSTREQFKAFLDGFFSS
                     SAASLPGGVSLELTDRYVVCAVCGSATLENHGEQFQ"
     gene            101228..101332
                     /locus_tag="KTC41_15760"
     CDS             101228..101332
                     /locus_tag="KTC41_15760"
                     /inference="COORDINATES: similar to AA
                     sequence:RefSeq:WP_012706049.1"
                     /note="Derived by automated computational analysis using
                     gene prediction method: Protein Homology."
                     /codon_start=1
                     /transl_table=11
                     /product="DUF645 family protein"
                     /protein_id="QYO72231.1"
                     /db_xref="GI:2077957642"
                     /translation="MIVVIWLSLCGLLTFWQPTSQLLALDVCLRDAFA"
     gene            101449..101553
                     /locus_tag="KTC41_15765"
     CDS             101449..101553
                     /locus_tag="KTC41_15765"
                     /inference="COORDINATES: similar to AA
                     sequence:RefSeq:WP_001900238.1"
                     /note="Derived by automated computational analysis using
                     gene prediction method: Protein Homology."
                     /codon_start=1
                     /transl_table=11
                     /product="iron transporter"
                     /protein_id="QYO71481.1"
                     /db_xref="GI:2077956892"
                     /translation="MVAVVVFGFSGMRCQPLRRALGAEYRTAYLFSCI"
     gene            101596..102468
                     /locus_tag="KTC41_15770"
     CDS             101596..102468
                     /locus_tag="KTC41_15770"
                     /inference="COORDINATES: ab initio
                     prediction:GeneMarkS-2+"
                     /note="Derived by automated computational analysis using
                     gene prediction method: GeneMarkS-2+."
                     /codon_start=1
                     /transl_table=11
                     /product="hypothetical protein"
                     /protein_id="QYO71482.1"
                     /db_xref="GI:2077956893"
                     /translation="MEQYSLQLSSVKHTAPDGIEMGVMNNGTPYLGARGLAALCGVAP
                     SVIITLVKDWQTDLRFKPRGQAIEKLIIEQGGDPNSLYVPINIEGKTYHAINDVNCMA
                     ILEYYAFDSQTPQEQAKLNYRSLAKLTLRTFIYERTGYNPSDSLPESWKTFHERITLN
                     ELPSGYFSVFSEIANLVISGIRSGMPFDSSTMPDISVGQAWGKHWSGSNLDEKYGLRR
                     KHLHVFPEDFPQKDPMAWIYPVEALGEFRRWMDNVYVTEKFGAYLTNKAKKGGLNNVN
                     IPALVQAVQPVRLN"
     gene            102840..102936
                     /locus_tag="KTC41_15775"
                     /pseudo
     CDS             102840..102936
                     /locus_tag="KTC41_15775"
                     /inference="COORDINATES: similar to AA
                     sequence:RefSeq:WP_012706049.1"
                     /note="frameshifted; Derived by automated computational
                     analysis using gene prediction method: Protein Homology."
                     /pseudo
                     /codon_start=1
                     /transl_table=11
                     /product="DUF645 family protein"
     gene            103243..103467
                     /locus_tag="KTC41_15780"
     CDS             103243..103467
                     /locus_tag="KTC41_15780"
                     /inference="COORDINATES: similar to AA
                     sequence:RefSeq:WP_001917086.1"
                     /note="Derived by automated computational analysis using
                     gene prediction method: Protein Homology."
                     /codon_start=1
                     /transl_table=11
                     /product="DUF3709 domain-containing protein"
                     /protein_id="QYO72232.1"
                     /db_xref="GI:2077957643"
                     /translation="MSYCLTGLSRFEQFGAFTYRLKVCRQLSIVFRCLMKQQCICRFK
                     FQRNCLIELFFLCVVSWFVGEGFHIGLVAK"
     gene            complement(103727..104017)
                     /locus_tag="KTC41_15785"
     CDS             complement(103727..104017)
                     /locus_tag="KTC41_15785"
                     /inference="COORDINATES: similar to AA
                     sequence:RefSeq:WP_000221351.1"
                     /note="Derived by automated computational analysis using
                     gene prediction method: Protein Homology."
                     /codon_start=1
                     /transl_table=11
                     /product="type II toxin-antitoxin system RelE/ParE family
                     toxin"
                     /protein_id="QYO71483.1"
                     /db_xref="GI:2077956894"
                     /translation="MTYKLEFKKSALKEWKKLAVPLQQQFKKKLIERLENPHVPSAKL
                     SGAENIYKIKLRQSGYRLVYQVENDIIVVTVLAVGKRERSEVYTKALQRLDD"
     gene            complement(104007..104255)
                     /locus_tag="KTC41_15790"
     CDS             complement(104007..104255)
                     /locus_tag="KTC41_15790"
                     /inference="COORDINATES: similar to AA
                     sequence:RefSeq:WP_017028225.1"
                     /note="Derived by automated computational analysis using
                     gene prediction method: Protein Homology."
                     /codon_start=1
                     /transl_table=11
                     /product="type II toxin-antitoxin system Phd/YefM family
                     antitoxin"
                     /protein_id="QYO71484.1"
                     /db_xref="GI:2077956895"
                     /translation="MTTRILADVAASITEFKANPMKVATSAFGAPVAVLNRNEPAFYC
                     VPASTYEIMMDKLEDLELLAIAKERLSEDSVSVNIDDL"
     gene            104613..104792
                     /locus_tag="KTC41_15795"
     CDS             104613..104792
                     /locus_tag="KTC41_15795"
                     /inference="COORDINATES: similar to AA
                     sequence:RefSeq:WP_002029767.1"
                     /note="Derived by automated computational analysis using
                     gene prediction method: Protein Homology."
                     /codon_start=1
                     /transl_table=11
                     /product="DUF645 family protein"
                     /protein_id="QYO72233.1"
                     /db_xref="GI:2077957644"
                     /translation="MLDVQHSKFGFTKGCIIAVIWLCLSRILNRGQLNLDGFEFWPST
                     SQLLALDVCLRDASA"
     gene            105009..105590
                     /locus_tag="KTC41_15800"
     CDS             105009..105590
                     /locus_tag="KTC41_15800"
                     /inference="COORDINATES: similar to AA
                     sequence:RefSeq:WP_017070700.1"
                     /note="Derived by automated computational analysis using
                     gene prediction method: Protein Homology."
                     /codon_start=1
                     /transl_table=11
                     /product="HD domain-containing protein"
                     /protein_id="QYO71485.1"
                     /db_xref="GI:2077956896"
                     /translation="MEEIKGIIDFMIEVEKLKSIERQTKPIGLDRYENSAEHSWHVCL
                     SAILLKDFANEPVDIVRVMKMLLIHDLGEIEAGDTVIYSAETEENKQLERSCIQNLFQ
                     LLPEASREEFSNLWDEFEEGVSPEASFAKAIDRVPPLLHNIHGEGHGWKKHNIPKEKV
                     FAFNGERISKGSNLLWREVESRLNDAVQSGVLK"
     gene            complement(105774..106010)
                     /locus_tag="KTC41_15805"
     CDS             complement(105774..106010)
                     /locus_tag="KTC41_15805"
                     /inference="COORDINATES: similar to AA
                     sequence:RefSeq:WP_000770924.1"
                     /note="Derived by automated computational analysis using
                     gene prediction method: Protein Homology."
                     /codon_start=1
                     /transl_table=11
                     /product="RNA-binding protein"
                     /protein_id="QYO71486.1"
                     /db_xref="GI:2077956897"
                     /translation="MKLLVRNLARTTTEHDIRKLFSEHGSVTECTLVLDQETGLSKGF
                     AFVEMPEASEAKTAIAALNMANVAKSKIRVKAAQ"
     gene            complement(106244..106543)
                     /locus_tag="KTC41_15810"
     CDS             complement(106244..106543)
                     /locus_tag="KTC41_15810"
                     /inference="COORDINATES: similar to AA
                     sequence:RefSeq:WP_001898542.1"
                     /note="Derived by automated computational analysis using
                     gene prediction method: Protein Homology."
                     /codon_start=1
                     /transl_table=11
                     /product="type II toxin-antitoxin system RelE/ParE family
                     toxin"
                     /protein_id="QYO71487.1"
                     /db_xref="GI:2077956898"
                     /translation="MKPFNLTVAAKADLRDIALFTQRRWGKEQRNVYLKQFDDSFWLL
                     AENPDIGKSCDEIREGYRKFPQGSHVIFYQQIGSQQIRVIRILHKSMDVNPIFGA"
     gene            complement(106540..106782)
                     /locus_tag="KTC41_15815"
     CDS             complement(106540..106782)
                     /locus_tag="KTC41_15815"
                     /inference="COORDINATES: similar to AA
                     sequence:RefSeq:WP_001107720.1"
                     /note="Derived by automated computational analysis using
                     gene prediction method: Protein Homology."
                     /codon_start=1
                     /transl_table=11
                     /product="type II toxin-antitoxin system ParD family
                     antitoxin"
                     /protein_id="QYO71488.1"
                     /db_xref="GI:2077956899"
                     /translation="MAKNTSITLGEHFDGFITSQIQSGRYGSASEVIRSALRLLENQE
                     TKLQSLRQLLIEGEQSGDADYDLDSFINELDSENIR"
     gene            107147..107300
                     /locus_tag="KTC41_15820"
                     /pseudo
     CDS             107147..107300
                     /locus_tag="KTC41_15820"
                     /inference="COORDINATES: similar to AA
                     sequence:RefSeq:WP_017686288.1"
                     /note="frameshifted; internal stop; Derived by automated
                     computational analysis using gene prediction method:
                     Protein Homology."
                     /pseudo
                     /codon_start=1
                     /transl_table=11
                     /product="DUF645 family protein"
     gene            107633..107837
                     /locus_tag="KTC41_15825"
                     /pseudo
     CDS             107633..107837
                     /locus_tag="KTC41_15825"
                     /inference="COORDINATES: similar to AA
                     sequence:RefSeq:WP_001973795.1"
                     /note="frameshifted; Derived by automated computational
                     analysis using gene prediction method: Protein Homology."
                     /pseudo
                     /codon_start=1
                     /transl_table=11
                     /product="DUF3709 domain-containing protein"
     gene            108200..108625
                     /locus_tag="KTC41_15830"
     CDS             108200..108625
                     /locus_tag="KTC41_15830"
                     /inference="COORDINATES: similar to AA
                     sequence:RefSeq:WP_002162752.1"
                     /note="Derived by automated computational analysis using
                     gene prediction method: Protein Homology."
                     /codon_start=1
                     /transl_table=11
                     /product="hypothetical protein"
                     /protein_id="QYO71489.1"
                     /db_xref="GI:2077956900"
                     /translation="MKKSLMVLTVMIALVGCDDATKAIDEAQAAANKAVDNLQQKADS
                     LNLQDLNLDILGDATQKAQEFTQSIDSLINTDFTDHQAVVAATEKISNSYSCLVDVSS
                     EATAENLLDKIVSSVKNDQVLAIIEKGVAQAKTAKECVM"
     gene            108909..109145
                     /locus_tag="KTC41_15835"
     CDS             108909..109145
                     /locus_tag="KTC41_15835"
                     /inference="COORDINATES: similar to AA
                     sequence:RefSeq:WP_002021826.1"
                     /note="Derived by automated computational analysis using
                     gene prediction method: Protein Homology."
                     /codon_start=1
                     /transl_table=11
                     /product="DUF3709 domain-containing protein"
                     /protein_id="QYO71490.1"
                     /db_xref="GI:2077956901"
                     /translation="MLSLREVSIVFSSRFEQFGAFTYRLKISRQLSIVLRCLMKRQCV
                     CRCKFQCYCLIELSCPCVVSEFVGEGFHIGLVAK"
     gene            109417..110013
                     /locus_tag="KTC41_15840"
     CDS             109417..110013
                     /locus_tag="KTC41_15840"
                     /inference="COORDINATES: ab initio
                     prediction:GeneMarkS-2+"
                     /note="Derived by automated computational analysis using
                     gene prediction method: GeneMarkS-2+."
                     /codon_start=1
                     /transl_table=11
                     /product="hypothetical protein"
                     /protein_id="QYO71491.1"
                     /db_xref="GI:2077956902"
                     /translation="MSVKTEVTINKIKAGYFSIAQLETLKRNAMTHPDGQLIVEACNQ
                     QLRDSTSTRIQLTRERGISECIKELERRGANVISLKEGNKLVLEVIFGSNKPKRVLVR
                     SKSAGAWQTTIRYAKQQTMKDNESEFWIFVDLEYSTPKFYISPSWWIQNNIHECHEKY
                     LARNGGHRKLNDLAEHHSIELARIKKWEECWELLENVT"
     gene            110364..110460
                     /locus_tag="KTC41_15845"
                     /pseudo
     CDS             110364..110460
                     /locus_tag="KTC41_15845"
                     /inference="COORDINATES: similar to AA
                     sequence:RefSeq:WP_012706049.1"
                     /note="frameshifted; Derived by automated computational
                     analysis using gene prediction method: Protein Homology."
                     /pseudo
                     /codon_start=1
                     /transl_table=11
                     /product="DUF645 family protein"
     gene            110759..110894
                     /locus_tag="KTC41_15850"
                     /pseudo
     CDS             110759..110894
                     /locus_tag="KTC41_15850"
                     /inference="COORDINATES: similar to AA
                     sequence:RefSeq:WP_001883058.1"
                     /note="frameshifted; Derived by automated computational
                     analysis using gene prediction method: Protein Homology."
                     /pseudo
                     /codon_start=1
                     /transl_table=11
                     /product="DUF645 family protein"
     gene            111622..112227
                     /locus_tag="KTC41_15855"
     CDS             111622..112227
                     /locus_tag="KTC41_15855"
                     /inference="COORDINATES: similar to AA
                     sequence:RefSeq:WP_017632996.1"
                     /note="Derived by automated computational analysis using
                     gene prediction method: Protein Homology."
                     /codon_start=1
                     /transl_table=11
                     /product="DUF922 domain-containing Zn-dependent protease"
                     /protein_id="QYO71492.1"
                     /db_xref="GI:2077956903"
                     /translation="MSKVLLVATYLIFVGPVFASSDLGFPFQKQIEIYLVGGANVDEV
                     NLSFDANKPNVLEAKGFDAYTSWKYDFYTNDDTCEIYEFNLGVKYTLPQIDSLSTSKE
                     VSEEFRTYLEQLYRHEQVHCALVAKFMHEAFLTFKEGQNGECSIANQKVTKLESEFEE
                     NNALFDVYTSHGKIELAESPFGEENYLDMCKIPIEPIPPRI"
     gene            complement(112439..113973)
                     /locus_tag="KTC41_15860"
     CDS             complement(join(112439..113505,113505..113973))
                     /locus_tag="KTC41_15860"
                     /inference="COORDINATES: similar to AA
                     sequence:RefSeq:WP_076611202.1"
                     /ribosomal_slippage
                     /note="programmed frameshift; Derived by automated
                     computational analysis using gene prediction method:
                     Protein Homology."
                     /codon_start=1
                     /transl_table=11
                     /product="IS3 family transposase"
                     /protein_id="QYO71493.1"
                     /db_xref="GI:2077956904"
                     /translation="MNRIPTERKEAILKKLLPPYSMSVSQVAKEEGISTATLYHWRQQ
                     LRRSGAAVPNSHTSSEQWSAQTKLAIVAETYSMTENELSQYCREKGLFPEQVQGWRSE
                     CMQGFMSAKEREAEAKKQAKADKLEIKELKKELRFKEKALAETAALLVLRKKLRGLLR
                     GRARGRLTSTDERQYLLTLIHDAKRSGCRLEYACNEVQIDLRTYRRWYQRGEIRTDKR
                     PTCVRPVPANKLSPQERNAIIEVCNRSEYASLPPTQIVPTLLDNGEYIASESSYYRVL
                     KAEGQLHTRGRQRSRQRQAKPTSYTATGPNQVYTWDITYLPSRVRGQHYYLYVIEDIY
                     SRKIVGYDVYECECGELASQLLQRTLMREQCFNQPLVLHSDNGAPMKSLTFRAKMDEL
                     GITSSYSRPRVSDDTPYVESLFRTVKYMPSWPIKGFEQLDASRSWVEAFVRWYNTEHK
                     HSKLNYVTPSERHSGKDSEILRRRSDVLSVARERHPERWSGKIRNCEPVGEVHLNPER
                     KAA"
     gene            114041..114247
                     /locus_tag="KTC41_15865"
                     /pseudo
     CDS             114041..114247
                     /locus_tag="KTC41_15865"
                     /inference="COORDINATES: similar to AA
                     sequence:RefSeq:WP_011717188.1"
                     /note="incomplete; partial on complete genome; missing
                     N-terminus; Derived by automated computational analysis
                     using gene prediction method: Protein Homology."
                     /pseudo
                     /codon_start=1
                     /transl_table=11
                     /product="GNAT family N-acetyltransferase"
     gene            114613..114723
                     /locus_tag="KTC41_15870"
     CDS             114613..114723
                     /locus_tag="KTC41_15870"
                     /inference="COORDINATES: similar to AA
                     sequence:RefSeq:WP_016828895.1"
                     /note="Derived by automated computational analysis using
                     gene prediction method: Protein Homology."
                     /codon_start=1
                     /transl_table=11
                     /product="DUF645 family protein"
                     /protein_id="QYO71494.1"
                     /db_xref="GI:2077956905"
                     /translation="MLRTLNRAQTNLDRFKFWPPTSQLLALDMCLRDAFA"
     gene            114982..115329
                     /locus_tag="KTC41_15875"
     CDS             114982..115329
                     /locus_tag="KTC41_15875"
                     /inference="COORDINATES: similar to AA
                     sequence:RefSeq:WP_009705214.1"
                     /note="Derived by automated computational analysis using
                     gene prediction method: Protein Homology."
                     /codon_start=1
                     /transl_table=11
                     /product="DUF3024 domain-containing protein"
                     /protein_id="QYO71495.1"
                     /db_xref="GI:2077956906"
                     /translation="MAFSEIEQKRYEKAVEKYLENCRPPVEIREQLDIGYRLDGQAIE
                     IFEIRPRWDDPSEKLEHPVARVKYYKSRNEWKIYWMKSDLKWHAYEPIPEVKFLEVFF
                     EILQDDAYGCFWG"
     gene            complement(115481..115951)
                     /locus_tag="KTC41_15880"
     CDS             complement(115481..115951)
                     /locus_tag="KTC41_15880"
                     /inference="COORDINATES: similar to AA
                     sequence:RefSeq:WP_005426935.1"
                     /note="Derived by automated computational analysis using
                     gene prediction method: Protein Homology."
                     /codon_start=1
                     /transl_table=11
                     /product="RES family NAD+ phosphorylase"
                     /protein_id="QYO71496.1"
                     /db_xref="GI:2077956907"
                     /translation="MKMYRLTQKKFADTPFNPMGAKLFGGRWNSKGIEALYFAESESL
                     CVLEVFVHINNDPELIHKYDLYRIDVPDELIVQLENEDLPNNWRAIPASEQTQEIGDQ
                     FLKAENPEFAALQVPSTISPRDRNYVVNPNHPLMPEIFNKAEKLDFSFDQRIFK"
     gene            complement(115951..116403)
                     /locus_tag="KTC41_15885"
     CDS             complement(115951..116403)
                     /locus_tag="KTC41_15885"
                     /inference="COORDINATES: similar to AA
                     sequence:RefSeq:WP_005376498.1"
                     /note="Derived by automated computational analysis using
                     gene prediction method: Protein Homology."
                     /codon_start=1
                     /transl_table=11
                     /product="DUF2384 domain-containing protein"
                     /protein_id="QYO71497.1"
                     /db_xref="GI:2077956908"
                     /translation="MANTTLKSFKPKPSYQPNFWYTLGIEDEDTSKNTAIHQGFKPIV
                     YRNIVEKAKLSQSEFHNVTLIPISTIKRRLKNEERFSTQESDVMYRLAMLIKLATDLF
                     GNEQRALEWMRENVYGLNGKRPLDMIATTVDFETVKDLIGRVEHGVFS"
     gene            116617..118151
                     /locus_tag="KTC41_15890"
     CDS             join(116617..117085,117085..118151)
                     /locus_tag="KTC41_15890"
                     /inference="COORDINATES: similar to AA
                     sequence:RefSeq:WP_076611202.1"
                     /ribosomal_slippage
                     /note="programmed frameshift; Derived by automated
                     computational analysis using gene prediction method:
                     Protein Homology."
                     /codon_start=1
                     /transl_table=11
                     /product="IS3 family transposase"
                     /protein_id="QYO71498.1"
                     /db_xref="GI:2077956909"
                     /translation="MNRIPTERKEAILKKLLPPYSMSVSQVAKEEGISTATLYHWRQQ
                     LRRSGAAVPNSHTSSEQWSAQTKLAIVAETYSMTENELSQYCREKGLFPEQVQGWRSE
                     CMQGFMSAKEREAEAKKQAKADKLEIKELKKELRFKEKALAETAALLVLRKKLRGLLR
                     GRARGRLTSTDERQYLLTLIHDAKRSGCRLEYACNEVQIDLRTYRRWYQRGEIRTDKR
                     PTCVRPVPANKLSPQERNAIIEVCNRSEYASLPPTQIVPTLLDNGEYIASESSYYRVL
                     KAEGQLHTRGRQRSRQRQAKPTSYTATGPNQVYTWDITYLPSRVRGQHYYLYVIEDIY
                     SRKIVGYDVYECECGELASQLLQRTLMREQCFNQPLVLHSDNGAPMKSLTFRAKMDEL
                     GITSSYSRPRVSDDTPYVESLFRTVKYMPSWPIKGFEQLDASRSWVEAFVRWYNTEHK
                     HSKLNYVTPSERHSGKDSEILRRRSDVLSVARERHPERWSGKIRNCEPVGEVHLNPER
                     KAA"
     gene            118328..118609
                     /locus_tag="KTC41_15895"
     CDS             118328..118609
                     /locus_tag="KTC41_15895"
                     /inference="COORDINATES: similar to AA
                     sequence:RefSeq:WP_000086652.1"
                     /note="Derived by automated computational analysis using
                     gene prediction method: Protein Homology."
                     /codon_start=1
                     /transl_table=11
                     /product="type II toxin-antitoxin system Phd/YefM family
                     antitoxin"
                     /protein_id="QYO71499.1"
                     /db_xref="GI:2077956910"
                     /translation="MSRIHLDQDIQPLSEFRAGVASFIKQINETRRPLVITQRGKGVA
                     VVLDVAEYESMQEKIELLEEMRTAEAQLAAGLGISNEDARSQVLGRIIK"
     gene            118606..118893
                     /locus_tag="KTC41_15900"
     CDS             118606..118893
                     /locus_tag="KTC41_15900"
                     /inference="COORDINATES: similar to AA
                     sequence:RefSeq:WP_000869988.1"
                     /note="Derived by automated computational analysis using
                     gene prediction method: Protein Homology."
                     /codon_start=1
                     /transl_table=11
                     /product="type II toxin-antitoxin system RelE/ParE family
                     toxin"
                     /protein_id="QYO71500.1"
                     /db_xref="GI:2077956911"
                     /translation="MKVVWSPLALQKLGDAAEFIALDNPSAAEKWVNEVFDKTELLGS
                     MPEMGRMVPEMPHTNYREIIFDHYRIIYSLSHEIRVLTVRNCRQLLTEHDV"
     gene            119098..119406
                     /locus_tag="KTC41_15905"
     CDS             119098..119406
                     /locus_tag="KTC41_15905"
                     /inference="COORDINATES: protein motif:HMM:NF013677.1"
                     /note="Derived by automated computational analysis using
                     gene prediction method: Protein Homology."
                     /codon_start=1
                     /transl_table=11
                     /product="transposase"
                     /protein_id="QYO71501.1"
                     /db_xref="GI:2077956912"
                     /translation="MAKHRNPAYTEEFRKEAVRLASLPGRTAVSVAKELGISAQQIRN
                     WKRQFTRLSDKQFNTLDGVDYSKKESEELRALRRENKQLKDEMEFLKKVSAYFAKQQE
                     "
     gene            119403..120254
                     /locus_tag="KTC41_15910"
     CDS             119403..120254
                     /locus_tag="KTC41_15910"
                     /inference="COORDINATES: protein motif:HMM:NF033516.0"
                     /note="Derived by automated computational analysis using
                     gene prediction method: Protein Homology."
                     /codon_start=1
                     /transl_table=11
                     /product="IS3 family transposase"
                     /protein_id="QYO71502.1"
                     /db_xref="GI:2077956913"
                     /translation="MKYEFIESYTGEYSISLMCRVLEVSRGGYYKWCHHTPSERSKRR
                     ESFEQLVMCTFAQYRARYGSVRIAEELNEAGYACCVNYVADIMKEKGIRARNGKGFKY
                     SKDVAAMTNVADNLLRRDFESEIPNQKWVTDITYIWVKSRWLFLATVMDLHSRRIVGW
                     SLGTTMTVELIINALKMAFESRKPPKGIIIHSDRGVQYRAYKYQDFMRKHGGVPSMSR
                     QGNCWDNAVMESFYSRLKVELIYAEDYQTVEEARMGIFEYIEVFYNRKRRHSALGYVS
                     PVEYESM"
     gene            120347..120517
                     /locus_tag="KTC41_15915"
     CDS             120347..120517
                     /locus_tag="KTC41_15915"
                     /inference="COORDINATES: similar to AA
                     sequence:RefSeq:WP_001080654.1"
                     /note="Derived by automated computational analysis using
                     gene prediction method: Protein Homology."
                     /codon_start=1
                     /transl_table=11
                     /product="acetyltransferase"
                     /protein_id="QYO71503.1"
                     /db_xref="GI:2077956914"
                     /translation="MNRKVEAYGVDAVERPKIKASKKLDLTGDAGRQIVKSETKLALR
                     THQKTFTKLADM"
     gene            120517..120918
                     /locus_tag="KTC41_15920"
     CDS             120517..120918
                     /locus_tag="KTC41_15920"
                     /inference="COORDINATES: similar to AA
                     sequence:RefSeq:WP_000351251.1"
                     /note="Derived by automated computational analysis using
                     gene prediction method: Protein Homology."
                     /codon_start=1
                     /transl_table=11
                     /product="type II toxin-antitoxin system death-on-curing
                     family toxin"
                     /protein_id="QYO71504.1"
                     /db_xref="GI:2077956915"
                     /translation="MDIICFPFERVIEINAFILKTEPGMKGAVDIPKLQGALGRIDNA
                     IVYEGLDDVFEIAAKYTACIAVSHALPDANKRTGLAVALEYLSLNDFELTQENDLLAD
                     AVRDLVIGIINETDFADILYAQYAKEQNSAL"
     gene            120942..121121
                     /locus_tag="KTC41_15925"
                     /pseudo
     CDS             120942..121121
                     /locus_tag="KTC41_15925"
                     /inference="COORDINATES: similar to AA
                     sequence:RefSeq:WP_001898237.1"
                     /note="incomplete; partial on complete genome; missing
                     C-terminus; Derived by automated computational analysis
                     using gene prediction method: Protein Homology."
                     /pseudo
                     /codon_start=1
                     /transl_table=11
                     /product="hypothetical protein"
     gene            complement(121580..122701)
                     /locus_tag="KTC41_15930"
                     /pseudo
     CDS             complement(121580..122701)
                     /locus_tag="KTC41_15930"
                     /inference="COORDINATES: similar to AA
                     sequence:RefSeq:WP_076612134.1"
                     /note="frameshifted; Derived by automated computational
                     analysis using gene prediction method: Protein Homology."
                     /pseudo
                     /codon_start=1
                     /transl_table=11
                     /product="IS3 family transposase"
     gene            123042..123686
                     /locus_tag="KTC41_15935"
     CDS             123042..123686
                     /locus_tag="KTC41_15935"
                     /inference="COORDINATES: similar to AA
                     sequence:RefSeq:WP_017031613.1"
                     /note="Derived by automated computational analysis using
                     gene prediction method: Protein Homology."
                     /codon_start=1
                     /transl_table=11
                     /product="GyrI-like domain-containing protein"
                     /protein_id="QYO72234.1"
                     /db_xref="GI:2077957645"
                     /translation="MIKHEWRKHEKSTYLPKSKPDVIDLPAFNFITLRGQCNPSSELF
                     AEHVGALYSLAYGLKMGLKKSDVKPEGYSDFTVYPLEGVWDITDEAKMTFTGKINKDD
                     LLYTLMIRQPDFIDETLFNVVRDQVQASKPSKYLSAILFERIEEGRCVQMLHSGPFEN
                     EPASFALMERFAESEGFSRKSKMHREIYLTDTRRVSPEKYKTVLRFSVEPHSIA"
     gene            complement(123867..>124364)
                     /locus_tag="KTC41_15940"
     CDS             complement(123867..>124364)
                     /locus_tag="KTC41_15940"
                     /inference="COORDINATES: similar to AA
                     sequence:RefSeq:WP_001045689.1"
                     /note="Derived by automated computational analysis using
                     gene prediction method: Protein Homology."
                     /codon_start=1
                     /transl_table=11
                     /product="sulfate ABC transporter substrate-binding
                     protein"
                     /protein_id="QYO71505.1"
                     /db_xref="GI:2077956916"
                     /translation="MQKLLLALTALTFGSTAVASDSTLLNVSYDPTRELYQEYNQAFA
                     TYWASQKNQNIKINQSHGGSGKQAITVINGIESDVVTLALAQDIDAIASSGKIAKDWQ
                     SRLPHNSAPYTSTIVFLVRKGNPKNIQDWDDLARENIDVITPNPKTSGGARWNYLAAW
                     GYALTKSNNDEIYAQQFVKSIYSNVKVLDTGARGSSNTFIERKIGDVLITWENEALLA
                     INKIENHNVEIIIPSTSILAEPTVSIVDKVVDKKGTRAIAEAYLEYLYSPVGQEIAAK
                     NFYRPRDKNVAIKYSVQFPELDLFTIDKFSGWDEVHKKHFSQGGIFDQLSKR"
ORIGIN      
        1 aattgagcaa ggtaattcta aaaggctaca ttattgttcc acaagcagaa ctaacagcgg
       61 ttatcagcga gctagaaaat catattcgtt tgacgagatt agaggatggt tgtctgattt
      121 ttgaagtcac gcaaaacgaa gaaaacccat gtcgattcga tgtttatgaa gagtttagag
      181 atcaaactgt ttttgatagg catcagctaa gagttaaatc gtctacgtgg ggtaaagttt
      241 ccgttaatgt tgaacgtaat tatgaagtta cggtgagtta cgcataacaa acgcctcaag
      301 agggactgtc aacgcgcggc gtttccagtc ccattgagcc gcggtggttg cagttgttgt
      361 gtttgagttt agtggtagtg cgttgtcagc cccttaggcg agcgttatgt gttttcctag
      421 aaaatggagt ttctgatgaa aattagtcac cttgatcatt tggttctgac tgttgcagat
      481 attccaacaa caacgaactt ttatgaaaaa gtgttgggca tgaaagctgt tagttttggc
      541 gctggtcgga ttgctctaga gtttggtcac cagaagatca atcttcatca actcggtaat
      601 gagtttgaac ctaaagccca aaatgtcaga gttgggagcg cagatttgtg ctttattacc
      661 gacacagttc tgtctgatgc gatgaagcat gtggagaatc aaggtgtgat tatcatggag
      721 gggcctgtaa aacgtacagg tgcacaaggt gcaatcacat cattctattt cagagaccct
      781 gatgggaatc ttattgaagt atcaacgtat tcaaacacat aacaaacgcc tcaagaggga
      841 ctgtcaacgc gtggcgtttc cagtcccaat gagccgcggt ggttgcagct gttgtgtttg
      901 agtttagtgg taatgcgttg ccagcccctt aggcgggcgt tatgtgtttt ttagctagtt
      961 ccaatcgaaa caagcacata gaattggcag actcgtttcc aagttagttt tcagcatgaa
     1021 tagatcaagc atgtttggga ttgtggcatc actattagga ttgtcagctt taatctttac
     1081 tctgatggac ggttcacatt ttccagtaat tcaatggcca tacgaagcat atcaaggctt
     1141 agtattctcg tttgtttggg gctttggcgt atcagcgacg gttggatatt tactatcaat
     1201 cctagttttc ataggtgttg ccgttgtttg ctttgcagtg ggtcataaaa tatcacgtag
     1261 cgtgtttggg tgaggctaac tttagcttag agctcataca cataacaaac gcctcaagag
     1321 ggactgtcaa cgcgtagcgt ttccagtccc attgagccgc agtggttacg gttgttgtgt
     1381 ttaagtttgg ttgtaatgcg ttgccagccc cttaggcggg cgttagtttc tctcaggaaa
     1441 atcatcaaaa attcacgcac aaggttctga aaatttagcc tttatcgttc aagctgcaca
     1501 atttagcttt tgggtttttc ctgatgttga tttggtagaa agcgttgaaa gttcagcggt
     1561 ttcaaaatca cggataacca acaagctttg atgcttcaat gttgtcggac gttcaacttg
     1621 atcagtttgg tttcataaaa ggttgaatca tcgctgtgat ctggctttct ttgtgtggac
     1681 tcttaacgtt ttggcagcca acttcacagc ttttggcgtt ggacgtgtgt ttgcgtgatg
     1741 cttttgcgta aaattacttt caagcagatg agtttaaaaa gtcattgtta aacaataggc
     1801 tacgaaacta acaaacgcct caaagggact gccaacgcgt ggcgttttca gtcccaatga
     1861 accgcggtgg ttgcagttgt tgtgtttaag tttagtggta atgcgttgtc agccccttag
     1921 gcgggcgtta ggtcacgacg ggatcacatg agcaatgtaa gatggtgtcg agtgagtatt
     1981 gaagagcaaa tagggtatag aggaaataag gcaaaaagga cgaatattgg tcatttctat
     2041 gatacccttg aggcgctttc gtgcgcacct taatcggggc acgattgaag agtgacgccc
     2101 gcaagacctc aaggtagagc tatgacaaat acttcggctt cgatttttgt ctttttcttc
     2161 aattccattt gataatcaat aattaacgag agaccttgta cgaatttggt cgtgacctaa
     2221 caatcgattc aagacagatt cgcaacgcat agcattcgcg tcatgcttga acatgagtgt
     2281 ttacgttgta atgcgttgag ttggtttagg cgttgctcac tgcttaatcg ggcgttagct
     2341 gattttcggc atcataagaa aaggatttgt gcatgaaaaa tgcggaaata gtaaaagagc
     2401 tttggactaa gttcagccaa ggcaattacg tgggttgtga agcattactc catgaaaatc
     2461 tgaaagtctt atggccgaca agtcgtgaaa tttatgaagg ccgggatgat tttattacgg
     2521 tcaatgaagc ctttggcaaa gactggacgt tcgatatcct gtcactagaa gaaaccatga
     2581 gcgataaagt aatcagtgtt gttcatgttt caagccccag ctgtccagac agtttttatg
     2641 cgacaagcat ctttagtttt gcatcaggcg ttatcaccaa tatggaaacc tattgggcat
     2701 ttcaagataa gcagccagaa tggcgtagaa ccttaagtaa ggtgtattga tcagctaaca
     2761 aacgcctcaa gagggactgt caacgcgtgg cgtttccagt cccaatgagc cgttgtggtt
     2821 acggttgttg tgtttgagtt ttgtgttaag cgttgccagc cccttaggcg ggcgttagct
     2881 tcttaaaggc taaaatcatc aaaatcccaa cttcttgttc ttaaaaatca gcttttagtg
     2941 ttcaaattgc acaatttggc atttgaattt tgctagatgc tgatttggta gaaagtgctg
     3001 gaagttccgc aatttcaaag ccgctgaaag ccaacaagtc tcgatgcttc aaagtcgttg
     3061 gatgttcaat tcggtcaact tggtttcaca aaaagcagca tcgtcgctga aatcgtgctt
     3121 ctttgtcgga aatgcggtaa gtggccaact taaccttgaa cgctgcaagt tttggcagct
     3181 cacttcacag cttttggcgt tggacgtgtg tttgagtgat gcttttgcgt aaaatgcatt
     3241 tcaagcaaat gtgtttaaaa agtcattgtt aaacaatggg ctacgaagct aacaaacgcc
     3301 tcaagaggga ctgtcaacgc gtagcgtttc cagtcccatt gagccgtggt ggttacggtt
     3361 gttgtgtttg ggtttagtgg tagtgcgttg tcagcccctt aggcgggcgt tagttgcttt
     3421 ataagcttat atgaacgaga ttaatccctt aagtattatg taaaggttag gcagggaata
     3481 aagataatga aaagcataaa tataatttca cttgtgcaag catatagtag tcttcaatct
     3541 aatgagtatg ctgcttataa aatgcactat ggtatagata ctaaaaataa tgaagttgat
     3601 gatcttaaac agtttgtttt gagggtatat gaagtactgc catatgtgaa tatcttcaat
     3661 ggattttatg ttggctataa tattcagcat attagtaagg agttcgattt attgagattt
     3721 ggtgaaaact atattttaaa tatagagtta aagaagaaaa gtaccgaaga taaagtaaag
     3781 aatcagttat taagaaataa atattatctt agtcatacaa gcaaaatagt acacaatttt
     3841 tgttatgttg ttgaaacaaa aactctatat aaacttagct ttaatgatat gctagaagtt
     3901 gttgacttta acctattggt tcagttgtta ataaatcaaa aattattgaa gtttaataca
     3961 cctgatgaac tatttaaccc gtctgattat ttagtgtcac catttaattc cactgaaaaa
     4021 tttgttaata atcagtattt tctaactaat caacaagaag atattaaagc tcagatatta
     4081 aaactaattg ataataaact tccagtattt atttcaatta caggtggccc tggaactggg
     4141 aaaacattgc taacatatga cattgtaaaa tatgttaagg ataacaagcg aacattaatt
     4201 gttcattgtg gtaatctaaa tgatggtcat ctaaatttaa ataaactggg ttggcaagtc
     4261 atacctataa aaaatctgag gaactataac ttaaataatt ttgatttggt tgttgtagat
     4321 gaaacacaga gaatttatga gcaccaattt gatcaactag tttccaatgc aaatgtaacc
     4381 aatatagctt gtattttctc atatgacaag caacaaactt tatcattgaa agagtctcta
     4441 ttagacatag tcagtaaaat agatgctata ggaaatgtgt ctaagtttag gttgtcagat
     4501 aaaattagaa ctaataagga aattgcagga tttattaagc ttttatttaa caatcaacgg
     4561 aatgatgtat ctttttcaga ttgtggtaac gtggattttg actattttac agatattgag
     4621 tctgtaaaga attatgttaa gttaataggt gatgaaggtt gggaagttct taatctcact
     4681 ccgacaatac atggtactga gtatcacgaa tcttattctg atcaattaaa taaatgtgcg
     4741 catgcggtta ttgggcaaga gtttgataat gtggctgttg tgattgatca atactttaca
     4801 tatgacagtt ctggttcatt aatctatcaa ttaagtacat attatgattc ggtaaaaatg
     4861 ttatttcaga atataactag aactagaaag aggttaaaaa taattataat ctcaaataaa
     4921 caagtactta ataggtgcct atctgttttg cgctaattca tagaaacggc aactaacaaa
     4981 cgcttcaaga gggacagcca acgcgcggca tttttattat gcgttgattt ttgtgattac
     5041 ggtgttatgc ggaaagttgg tagtagcatt gtctgcccct taagcgggcg ttatgcgtaa
     5101 cgatgaggaa gaaaaatggc agaaaatgga aatgataaat tggcagtttt gatcgatgca
     5161 gataatgctc aggcatctgt ttgctcagaa ctgttagctg aagtatcaaa atttggggtt
     5221 gcaagcgtaa agcgtgcata tggtgattgg acaacttcta acttaaaaag ttggaagtcg
     5281 gttcttcaca agcatgcaat ccagcctata cagcagttta gctacacaca aggaaaaaac
     5341 tctacagact catctttaat tattgatgcg atggatctac tacatgaagg aaagcttgat
     5401 ggtttctgct taatatcgtc agatagtgac tttacaaggt tagctaacag aatacgagaa
     5461 agtgggcttg ttgtttatgg ctttggtgaa aggaaaacac cagaagcttt tgttgcatcc
     5521 tgtgacaaat ttgtacacac agaagttctc aagcgttgtc aggaacaaag cacgaaagac
     5581 gagtcagcta acttagaact caaaagcata gtaattaatg cggtgtatgc agtatctaaa
     5641 gatgatggtt ggtctgcgtt atcagctgtt ggaagctata taactaaaaa cacaccttca
     5701 tttgatcctc gaaattatgg ttatgacaaa ttgggtaaat tagttaaatc actcgattat
     5761 cttgagcatc aagagcgagg ttttggtaat gatccatcta ttgttcacat ttatgttagg
     5821 gaaaaaaacg cataacaaac gctttaagac ggattcgcaa cgcgtggcat ttgtggtttg
     5881 cggcaaattt agtggtttag gtggtatgcg gaagcattct tattgcgttg ctcaccactt
     5941 aagcgggcgt taggtgaatg ggcagtggat tgaacaagga cagttttatg aaatggtttt
     6001 tagctttttg gctcgttctc gcaagctttt tttcggtcgg cttgcatgcc aatgacgccg
     6061 ttttacaaca agcttataaa tcgcaacaaa gtgatataca agttcaagga ttcggacagg
     6121 tagtgaaagt gttacttgat gacaacgatg gttcaaagca tcaaaaattc atcttaaagc
     6181 tcaatagcgg acaaacattg ctggttgctc ataacatcga cttagcgccg agaattccga
     6241 acttgaaagt tggcgatagt gttgagtttt atggtgaata tgaatggaac aaaaaaggtg
     6301 gggttcttca ctggactcat aaagatcctc aaaatcgtca tgctcatggt tggttgaaac
     6361 acaatgggca ggtgtacgag taaattcacc taacaaacgc ctcaagaggg actgtcaacg
     6421 cgcggcgttt ccagtcccat tgagccgcgg tggttgcagt tgttgttttt gagtttagtg
     6481 gtaatgcgtt gccagcccct taggcgggcg ttaactggca aaatggaaat gccaaaagca
     6541 cctgagcaaa aggagtttgc aaatgtttcg ttgtgggcaa tgccgtcatt tcgaaagagc
     6601 taaaaataat ctcaaggatc tttgtggtgc ttgggaacaa cctacgactg caacgcgtga
     6661 agcttgcgga tttttcatgc tcagaaaacc agcccgagat gtgaaaacac caaacgaaga
     6721 atagagtaat tttctttgtg ttggttgaaa gtgcagtgaa aatcataagc actggccagt
     6781 taacaaacgc ctcaagcggg actgtcaacg cgtggcgttt ccagtcccaa tgagccgcgg
     6841 gggttacggt tgttgtgatt gagtttagtg gtaatgcgtt gtcagcccct taggcgggcg
     6901 ttatgcttaa ttcataaaaa tcagcaggtt gtgattgtcg attcctttag catctcgttc
     6961 tggttttgtc ggcaattcaa tattgttttt cgctgcctaa tgaagcggca atgtgtctgg
     7021 cgccgtaaat tctgagtgat tgcctcattg gaatgttgag tctgcgcgag gttagtattg
     7081 ttttctcaag tcgctttgag cagtttggtg cctttactta caggctgaaa attagtcggc
     7141 aattgagtat tgttttgcgc tgcctaatga aacggcaatg tgtctgtcgc tgtaaatttc
     7201 agtgttattg cctcattgag ttgtcgtgcc catgcgtggt gagtgagttt gtcggagagg
     7261 gttttcacat tggcctagtt gctaaatgaa agcctgcatt ggtcagttca taggtaaaag
     7321 ttgagccagt tctaattcaa ggaagttcgg agtttggcca attatttcag ttagttatca
     7381 ttgatttggt tcaagtgtaa agtgttggaa cttaagcata acaaacgcct caagagggac
     7441 tgtcaacgcg tggcgtttcc agtcccaatg agccgcggtg gttgcagtcg ttgtttttga
     7501 gtttagtggt aatgcgttgc cagcccctta ggcgggcgtt atgtcacagg agatatatgg
     7561 aaaatatagt aaaaaagatt gatcttttag aagagtgtgt aaaggaacat tatcgaaggc
     7621 taaatgctga gtctacatgg ttatttgttg caataattgg atgttggagt atatcggtat
     7681 cttgggttca acttctcgcc gttggtttta ttttctattt cttgtttagg aatgtattcg
     7741 atggcttaag ccttaaatca tcttatggga aggaactcaa gagtataaga actgaaattt
     7801 cgtctttggg tgcagacgat gaaactgaag atcgtttata tgggaaagta tggaaaatcg
     7861 agaataagta ccttactgtc ctggcaactt ttaaacacaa taccaaattt ctggttgcga
     7921 tgttcttttg cggtatatct ttgttctact tttggggctg agacataaca aggcgtttaa
     7981 gcgggattca tgccgcgtgg catttttggt atgcggtgat tttgggtggt gaaagtgttc
     8041 tgcggaaact tggtttatgc ggcattcacc ccttaacgca gcgttagccc tattccgtaa
     8101 tctttgaatc agactcacac ttgccatgct ctttaaacga ttttttacca tccatatctg
     8161 tataatttcc agtcaaaaga aaagcatagg ataaacgtta tgtctaaagg cgttaaagtt
     8221 ggcgatattg gtacagagca tgatgggttt ccaccgaccc cagtaaccgc aggttcacca
     8281 gatgtaaaat ttgatggtca gccagccgct cgagttggcg acccattagc cccccacgat
     8341 aaacctaaac atccacctca cggcagaacg atagcagcag gttcttcaac tgtgatgata
     8401 aatggtaaac ccgcagcaat taccggtgga gctattagtt gtggaggtgt aacaattggc
     8461 agtggtacgg ttaatatcgg cgatacacac caaccagcat caatgtctat gttgtctgct
     8521 agtccccgat ctgtgagtca agctcaagga gctgcgtcat caacagttgc aaaaaatgta
     8581 tccccccaaa cattgcaaat tcctcaaggc tcaggttatt ggcctccata cgatttcact
     8641 aaaggtaaag ctcttgacgt tgagtacaca cgagaggtag tcgaccttgc cgttatgtcg
     8701 ctagaagagg cacgagagtt tgcaagcaat ttatggttgg agtacaacgg aaaagatgca
     8761 ttagataatt ctaaaaaagt tgcggatgga ttgaaaaact cctatgaagc gcaccagctt
     8821 gcaaaggggc taggtggtat gggcgttgtg gcgtatgtca agccagcaaa tggtcaggat
     8881 tacattgtaa tcaaaggtta taaaaaacat cttaaaacat tagttaaagg caatcgttgg
     8941 cgagcaaata accctcaagt cattcaactt gggttgggta caaaaaacat ggctcgcaac
     9001 atgcttaaag ttggattagt tgttgatatt gcttttgcta ttgcaattaa tgctgttgat
     9061 gtttatgtgc atgacgaaaa gacaatggaa gacttagttg gtcgtgcggg tgtcgatatt
     9121 gttaaaggtg ttgttgcaac tggggcagga accttaatcg cagttatttt tgccaccgct
     9181 ggggctcctg tacttgttag cggattatta tttgctggtg tttcacttgg catggggttc
     9241 gcccttgact gggctgataa tgaactaggg gtatctgatt cgttggttga cttattgaaa
     9301 aagggtgagt aatgaaaaaa gtacaaataa tgggtatcat tttttcagct ctcttactcg
     9361 tcggttattt ggcaattgga gcgccagcag aattggtact tccctttcag tcattagagc
     9421 taagaatcag gttgcttgga tacccatcct acattgcatt agcaattctt cctcctttac
     9481 ttcttggagg cattggcata atgactcatc agttatgtca tccacaaaga gaagtgacct
     9541 cttatagtaa ggtgtggctc aaagttgctt atatatcact agcgataggt ttagttgctt
     9601 tagcttcaag aggttatctc ggctaccaag tgactaaatc tggttatgta aagtgtatca
     9661 atgagtcacg aacttcctct aaaaatagct ggagggttta tgcaaaagat ttaagtttgt
     9721 gcaagtcttc atctggtata gctggcggtt gaaacatcgg gctaacaaac gcctcaagag
     9781 ggactgtcaa cgcgtggcgt ttccagtccc aatgagccgc ggtggtttcg gttgttgtgt
     9841 ttgagtttag tggtttgcgt tgccagcccc ttaggcgggc gttagtttct ctcaggaaaa
     9901 atcatcaaaa atttatgcac aaggttctga aaattcagcc tttatcgttc aaactgcaca
     9961 atttggcttt tgagtttttc ctgatgctga tttggtagaa cgcgttgaaa gttcagcggt
    10021 ttcaaaatcg ctgataacca acaagctttg atgcttcaat gttgtcggac gttcaacttg
    10081 atcagtgtgg tttcataaaa tgctgaatca tcactgtgat ctagctttct ttgttacgga
    10141 ctcttaaccg tgcccaaact aaccttgatc gttttaagtt ttggccgccg acctcacagc
    10201 ttttggcgtt ggacatgtgt ttgcgtgatg cttttgcgta aaatcacttc aagcaaatga
    10261 gtttaaaaaa tcattgttaa acaataggct atgaaactaa caaacgcctc aagagggact
    10321 gtcaacgcgt agcgtttcca gtcccattga gccgcggtgg ttacggttgt tgtgtttgag
    10381 tttagtggta atgcgttgcc agccccttag gcgggcgtta tgcgattaaa gggaatcatc
    10441 ggctaatgtt ggaaattgaa agacttaatg aatcacatat caatgctatt caaaaagtga
    10501 gcgttgaaga ccaacagtta agatttgctg gtacagcaga ggaatttctg caagacggca
    10561 gcgatacagc tcatctccat gtcatcaagc atgatggttc aattgttggc ttcttcaagt
    10621 tggacattgc ttactccgag agttatcaat tttgtccatc tgacgggctc ggtttaagat
    10681 ttttcgttat agacaagtcg caacaaggca aaggccttgg gacgaaagcg gtaaaaggat
    10741 tgtttgatta tctgaaaaag agctacccaa gctttaagag tgtctatctg acagttaact
    10801 gtaagaatca agctgcaaga gcttgttatc ttaaaggagg ctttgaagat catggtgaac
    10861 agtatttagg tggtccagct ggtccacaac acatcatgcg tggaaaaatc gcataacaaa
    10921 cgcctcaaga gggactgtca acgcgtggcg tttccagtcc caatgagccg cgggggttac
    10981 ggttgttgta tttgagttta gttgtaatgc gttgccagcc ccttaggcgg gcgttaggtc
    11041 acgacgggat cacatgagca atgtaagatg gtgtcgagtg agtattgaag agcaaatagg
    11101 gtatagagga aataaggcaa aaaggacgaa tattggtcat ttctatgata cccttgaggc
    11161 gctttcgtgc gcaccttaat cggggcacga ttgaagagtg acgcccgcaa gacctcaagg
    11221 tagagctatg acaaatactt cggcttcgat ttttgtcttt ttcttcaatt ccatttgata
    11281 atcaataatt aacgagagac cttgtacgaa tttggtcgtg acctaacaat cgattcaaga
    11341 cagattcgca acgcatagca ttcgcgtcat gcttgaacat gagtgtttac gttgtaatgc
    11401 gttgagttgg tttaggcgtt gctcactgct taatcgggcg ttatgtactt ttctgaaatc
    11461 cttcctacaa atcaaacttg tgcacagtgt cattatgcgt tagtctttgt ctatggatgc
    11521 acaacgagac agtgcaagtt gcaatggcat tagaatttaa agataagtgg ttagagcagt
    11581 tttacgagga tgataaacga catcgtttaa ttccaagtag catagagaat gctctatttc
    11641 ggaagctgga aatcttagat gcagctcaag ctgaatcaga cttaagaatt ccaccgggta
    11701 atcgttttga acatcttgaa ggaaatctta aaggttggtg ttcaattcga gtgaacaaac
    11761 agtatcgttt gatttttcag tgggttgatg gtgttgcact aaatacttac ttagacccac
    11821 ataagtattg aggtaacgac tatgcgtaag acaaaacgtc gtccagttag cgttggggaa
    11881 atgttaaaag ttgaatttct tgaaccaatg ggcatcacat caaaagcgct cgctgaagcg
    11941 atgggcgtac acagaaatac ggtgagtaat ttgattaatg gtggtgtgtt aacagctccg
    12001 gtagcaatca agttagccgc ggcattaggt aacacaccag aattttggct taacattcaa
    12061 catgcagttg atctttggga tacgagaaat cgttatcaag aagaagcaaa gtttgtaaag
    12121 ccgttgtttg tttcgctgga acaaagcgca cgtacataac aaacgcctca agagggactg
    12181 tcaacgcgcg gcgtttccag tccctatgag ccgcggtggt tacggctgct gtgtttgagt
    12241 ttagtgttat gcgttgccag ccccttaggc gggcgttatg tactcatctg taatattgaa
    12301 atttaatgga attttgtatg aattttaatg caactcttct tgggcaagcg attttcattt
    12361 ttgcgttaat catgcttgtt ctcagttaca ttttagggaa aaggaaaact gaaaccccaa
    12421 aaactaccgc gttcataggt ttcttgactg cgttagtccc accgctagct attgtttttc
    12481 tgattgtttt aatcctaaag aacgatgtgg cgttggcaaa aagcgatatt ggacaataga
    12541 tattgctatt aaaaaagtta tcaaaaatga agctgaatac acgtacataa caaacgcctc
    12601 aagagggact gtcaacgcgt agcgtttcca gtcccattga gccgcggtgg ttaaggttgt
    12661 tgtgtctgag ttttgtgtta tgcgttgcca gccccttagg cgggcgttat gtacccgagt
    12721 accccacgtt tagtagacac tttactaagt tagatctagg gtctaattga gaggtgattt
    12781 atggctaaac atcgtaatcc agcgtacacc gaagagttcc gtaaggaagc cgtccgtctg
    12841 gccagtcttc ctggccgaac agcggtctct gttgccaagg agctgggcat cagcgcccag
    12901 caaatccgga actggaagcg ccagttcaca cggctatctg ataaacagtt taacacctta
    12961 gacggtgtcg attattcgaa gaaagagtcg gaagagcttc gagcgctaag gcgcgagaac
    13021 aagcaactca aagatgaaat ggaattccta aagaaggtct cggcgtactt cgcgaagcag
    13081 caagagtgaa gtacgagttc attgaaagct atactggtga gtactcgatt agcttaatgt
    13141 gtcgcgtttt agaagtgagt cgaggcggtt actacaagtg gtgtcatcat acgccgagtg
    13201 agcgttcaaa gcggcgagag agctttgagc agctagtcat gtgtaccttt gcccaatatc
    13261 gggcacgtta cggttcagtg cgaatagcag aagagctaaa cgaagcaggc tatgcctgct
    13321 gcgtgaatta tgtagctgat atcatgaagg aaaaaggtat cagggcacgt aatggcaagg
    13381 ggtttaaata cagcaaggat gtggccgcga tgacgaatgt tgctgacaat ttactgcgta
    13441 gagactttga gtctgagatt ccaaatcaga aatgggtcac agacatcacg tatatctggg
    13501 tgaagagccg ttggctcttc ttagcgacag taatggactt gcattcaagg cgtattgtgg
    13561 gttggtcgtt agggacaacg atgaccgtcg agctcattat caatgctcta aaaatggcgt
    13621 ttgagtcacg taagccgcct aagggcatca ttattcactc ggatcgtggt gtacaataca
    13681 gagcctataa atatcaagac ttcatgcgca agcatggagg tgtaccgagc atgagtcgac
    13741 agggcaactg ttgggacaat gcggtgatgg agtcgttcta cagtcgcctg aaagtcgagc
    13801 tgatatacgc agaagactac caaactgtcg aagaagcccg aatgggcatc ttcgaataca
    13861 tcgaggtatt ttacaatcgc aaaagaagac actcagcgtt ggggtatgtc agcccggttg
    13921 agtacgaaag tatgtagtta tgtactgtct actttttgtg gggcacacca gtactcatct
    13981 gtaatattga aatttaatgg aattttgtat gaattttaat gcaactcttc ttgggcaagc
    14041 gattttcatt tttgcgttaa tcatgcttgt tctcagttac attttaggga aaaggaaaac
    14101 tgaaacccca aaaactaccg cgttcatagg tttcttgact gcgttagtcc caccgctagc
    14161 tattgttttt ctgattgttt taatcctaaa gaacgatgtg gcgttggcaa aaagcgatat
    14221 tggacaatag atattgctat taaaaaagtt atcaaaaatg aagctgaata cacgtacata
    14281 acaaacgcct caagagggac tgtcaacgcg tagcgtttcc agtcccattg agccgaagtg
    14341 gttacggttg ttgtgtttta gtttagtggt aatgcgttgt cagcccctta ggcgggcgtt
    14401 agcttcttaa aggctagaat catcaaaatc taagctcatt tgttgtgaaa attcagcttt
    14461 aagcgttcaa gtcgcactat ttgacttttt agttttgcct gatgctgatt tggtagaaag
    14521 tgttgaatgt tcaacagttt tcaagtcgct gaaacctatc aagcttcgat gcttcagtgt
    14581 tgttggacgt tcagcgcggt cagcttagtt ttacaaaata cagcatcatc actgtgatct
    14641 ggctttcttt gtcgcggact cttaaccgtg gccaacttag ccttgagtgt tttgagtttt
    14701 ggcagccaac ttcacagctt ttggtgttgg acgtgtgttt gcttgatgct tttgcgtaaa
    14761 atcactttca agcaaagttg tttaaaagtt attttgaaac aataggctac gaagctaaca
    14821 aacgcctcaa gagggactgt caacgcgtgg cgtttccagt cccattgagc cgcggtggtt
    14881 tcggctgttg tgattgagtt tagtggtatg cgttgccagc cccttaggcg ggcgttaggg
    14941 cttaatggag aaaggaaaca atggagcttg ttttgggata cgcactggga tttttggtgt
    15001 tgatgccgtt actgacgctc atgcatgagc ttggtcatgc gatacctcag ttgtgtatga
    15061 aaaagaaagt tgtcattgat ttgggtggct cgagcccaat cccgataata aaagtgagcc
    15121 gcttgtttat cagaattgcg ccattttcta cttttcatgg cttttgtagc ataagttcaa
    15181 ggctgtcgag agtcggtttg gtggtcacgt tgcttggtgg cccactagta acattacttt
    15241 tggccacgtt attaaatgag caaagaatgg ttgacgcggg tcaattgttc acttttttag
    15301 caagctttgg tttttacttc acggtgtttc aattagtttt tactttagca ccaatgaaat
    15361 atccaagttt ttcggtggtt atagtggcac aaaaagtgat gggttaagga tattagaagc
    15421 cctaaggtgt aatgaaagta cgccctaaca aacgcctcaa agggactgtc aacgcgtggc
    15481 gttttcagtc ccattgaacc gcagtggtta ctgttgttgt gtttgagttt agtggtaatg
    15541 cgttgtcagc cccttaggcg ggcgttagct ttttcacatt gcaggtaagc attttttaag
    15601 ctcaagaagt aacatatatg cactagaatc actgagttga tatggattga aattgctact
    15661 tgatgagaat ttcaagacga gtggtttagt tatgcttgat ataggaatgt atcccataga
    15721 ccagtcttga aaatctctgt tacgtatctc ttgataatct aagataacaa ccctgttgtg
    15781 gcggtgatct tttatgatgt tgttgtacaa aagattaact ttttctctat caccttctaa
    15841 acattgaaga aaatattcat tgttaaaata gagtacgcca gttatatctc gttcaaagtt
    15901 atatttttta gcatgctcaa gtattaactc gatatccgaa tgtttcaaag attctgtaac
    15961 agtgctgaca tagatcagtc taataaacgc catataagcc accaattgct cattaactga
    16021 ttaaactata tatctgtttt aagaaaaagc taacaaacgc ctcaagaggg actgtcaacg
    16081 cgtggcgttt ccagtcccat tgagccgcgg tggtttctgt tgttgtgttt gagtttagtg
    16141 ttatgcgttg tcagcccctt aggcgggcgt tatgtgtttt ttagctagtc ccaatcgaaa
    16201 caagcacata gaatgggcaa gcttgtttcc aacttagttt tcaacatgaa tagatcaacc
    16261 atgtttggga ttatggcatc actattagga ttggcagctt taatctttac tgtgatggac
    16321 ggctcacact ttccagtaat tcaatggcca tatgaagcat atcaaggctt agtattttcg
    16381 tttgtttggg gctttggcgt atcagcgatg gttggatatt tactatcaat cctagttttc
    16441 ataggtgttg ctgttgtttg ccttgcggtt ggtcataaaa tatcgcgtag catgtttgga
    16501 cgaggctaac tttagcttag agttcataca cataacaaac gcctcaagag ggactgtcaa
    16561 cgcgtggcgt ttccagtccc attgagccgc gatggttacg attgttgtgt ttgagtttag
    16621 tggtaatgcg ttgtcagccc cttaggcggg cgttaggtga atggtcagtg gattgaacaa
    16681 ggacagtttt atgaaatggt ttttagcttt ttggctcgtt ctcacaagct gtttttcgtt
    16741 tagcttgtat gccaatgacg ccgttttaca acaagcttat caatcgcagc aaagtgactt
    16801 gcaagttcaa ggacttggac aagtagtaaa agtgttgccc gacgacaatg atggttcgag
    16861 gcatcaaaaa ttcattttaa agctcaatag cggacaaaca ttgctggttg ctcataacat
    16921 cgacttagca ccgagaattc cgaacttgaa agttggtgac agtgttgagt tttatggtga
    16981 gtacgaatgg aacaaaaagg gtggagttat tcattggact cataaagatc ctcaaaatcg
    17041 tcatgcgcat ggttggttga aacacaatgg tcaggtgtac gagtaaattc acctaacaaa
    17101 cgcctcaaga gggactgtca acgcgcggcg tttccagtcc caatgagtcg cggtggttac
    17161 ggttgttgtg tttgagttta gtggtaatac gttgccagcc ccttaggtgg gcgttagttt
    17221 ctctcaggaa aaatcatcaa aaatttatgc acaaggttct gaaaattcag cctttatcgt
    17281 tcaaactgca caatttggct tttgagtttt tcctgatgct gatttggtag aacgcgttga
    17341 aagttcagcg gtttcaaaat cgctgataac caacaagctt tgatgcttca atgttgtcgg
    17401 acgttcaact tgatcagtgt ggtttcataa aatgctgaat catcactgtg atctagcttt
    17461 ctttgttacg gactcttaac cgtgcccaaa ctaaccttga tcgttttaag ttttggccgc
    17521 cgacctcaca gcttttggcg ttggacatgt gtttgcgtga tgcttttgcg taaaatcact
    17581 tcaagcaaat gagtttaaaa aatcattgtt aaacaatagg ctatgaaact aacaaacgcc
    17641 tcaagaggga ctgtcaacgc gtagcgtttc cagtcccatt gagccgcggt ggttacggtt
    17701 gttgtgtttg agtttagtgg taatgcgttg ccagcccctt aggcgggcgt tatgcttaat
    17761 ccataaaaat cagtagtttg tgattgtcga ttcctttggc atttcgttca ggttttttcg
    17821 gcaattcaat attgtttttc gctgcctaat gaagcggcaa tgtatctggc gctgtaaatt
    17881 ctgagtgatt gcctcattgg atttttgagt ccacgcgagg tgacttttgc tctctcaagt
    17941 cgctttgagc agtttggtgc ctttacttat aggcttaaag tttgtcggca attgagcatt
    18001 gttttgcgct gtctcatgaa acggcaatgt gtctgtcgct gtaaatttca gtgttattgc
    18061 ctcattgagt aatctcgcca atgtgtggtg agctgggttg tcggagaggg tttccacata
    18121 ggctgatttg taagatgaag ccttgaattg gtcagaacat agataaaatt tgagtcagtt
    18181 ctaattcgaa aaacactatg gtttggtcaa tgatttcagt gagttattat tgagatggtt
    18241 caaaggtaaa gtgttgaagc ttaagcataa caaacgcctc aagagggact gtcaacgcgt
    18301 agcgtttcca gtcccattga gccgcggtgg ttacggctgt tgtgtctgag ttttgtggtc
    18361 atgcgttgcc agccccttag gcgggcgtta ggtcacgacg ggatcacatg agcaatgtaa
    18421 gatggtgtcg agtgagtatt gaagagcaaa tagggtatag aggaaataag gcaaaaagga
    18481 cgaatattgg tcatttctat gatacccttg aggcgctttc gtgcgcacct taatcggggc
    18541 acgattgaag agtgacgccc gcaagacctc aaggtagagc tatgacaaat acttcggctt
    18601 cgatttttgt ctttttcttc aattccattt gataatcaat aattaacgag agaccttgta
    18661 cgaatttggt cgtgacctaa caatcgattc aagacagatt cgcaacgcat agcattcgcg
    18721 tcatgcttga acatgagtgt ttacgttgta atgcgttgag ttggtttagg cgttgctcac
    18781 tgcttaatcg ggcgttagcc ctatcagagg aatattatga aatctgcggt tttagtgatc
    18841 gatgttcagt cgattttatt tgatccagaa ccacgcccat ttgagtcaca attggtgttg
    18901 gaaaaaatta atgccgtcac tgaatcagct cgaagttact caatcccagt catttttatt
    18961 caacatgaac agcctaatac aggcattgag tacggttcag atggttggaa attacaagca
    19021 agtttagtga tagagtccag tgacttattt gtacgcaaga caacgccaga ttcgtttctg
    19081 cataccaatc tcgagaaagt attaaaagag cttgaagttg agcgcgtact tttatgtggt
    19141 tacgcgtcag agttttgtgt tgatacgaca gctcgtcgag cagcaggtct tggctatcat
    19201 gtaacattga tagctgatgc gcatacgact cacgataaaa tgcatgcaac tggtgcagaa
    19261 atacgaaaac atcataattc gaccttgccg aatatctcga gttttggcgt gaaaattgaa
    19321 acgattccat ttgacagcat ttggccatca tagggctaac aaacgcctca agagggactg
    19381 tcaacgcgtg gcgtttccag tcccaatgag ccgcggtggt ttcggttgtt gtgattgagt
    19441 tttgtgttat gcgttgcccg ccccttaggc gggcgttagg tcacgacggg atcacatgag
    19501 caatgtaaga tggtgtcgag tgagtattga agagcaaata gggtatagag gaaataaggc
    19561 aaaaaggacg aatattggtc atttctatga tacccttgag gcgctttcgt gcgcacctta
    19621 atcggggcac gattgaagag tgacgcccgc aagacctcaa ggtagagcta tgacaaatac
    19681 ttcggcttcg atttttgtct ttttcttcaa ttccatttga taatcaataa ttaacgagag
    19741 accttgtacg aatttggtcg tgacctaaca atcgattcaa gacagattcg caacgcatag
    19801 cattcgcgtc atgcttgaac atgagtgttt acgttgtaat gcgttgagtt ggtttaggcg
    19861 ttgctcactg cttaatcggg cgttatggct ctcagtctga atgtaagttt gacagaatac
    19921 tttcatgtcg gtatatcagg ctctcagccc aatcggacat cactactgtt gagtaaccaa
    19981 tccctccagc cactaaaaca ctggggtatt caaggacgcc ctttctaagt aggctgttta
    20041 gctcgcctaa atcagaattg aaagtgagac agcttgtttg tttagcagta aactctttga
    20101 ttagatcaca ttcgttttta cttagtttcc ttaacatcat caagcgaata gggtacaaga
    20161 aaatatatgg aatatagctc actaatttaa aaataaagaa gcagccatac agggcaaggg
    20221 ctaagctaat gctcgtttga tgtggtggta atacatcata aaaaggcgtg tgtttaaata
    20281 gttcgggact tgttgcaacc actaataacg ctacagctgt caggtggtac aagaatggaa
    20341 ttttccatag tttctcgaat aaagtggtta ctggcgcaat tagtttagag atttccatgt
    20401 tctcacctgg ttttgattcg cagggtatta tacgaggcaa aagagccata acaaacaatt
    20461 taagagggat tcgcaacgct tggcattttt gtttctactt caattttagt gtttatggca
    20521 caatgagtta ggcttgggtg gtagcgttgc tcacccctta attgggcgtt atgtgttttt
    20581 tagctagttc caatcgaaac aagcacatag aattggcaga ctcgtttcca agttagtttt
    20641 cagcatgaat agatcaagca tgtttgggat tgtggcatca ctattaggat tgtcagcttt
    20701 aatctttact ctgatggacg gttcacattt tccagtaatt caatggccat acgaagcata
    20761 tcaaggctta gtattctcgt ttgtttgggg ctttggcgta tcagcgacgg ttggatattt
    20821 actatcaatc ctagttttca taggtgttgc cgttgtttgc tttgcagtgg gtcataaaat
    20881 atcacgtagc gtgtttgggt gaggctaact ttagcttaga gctcatacac ataacaaacg
    20941 cctcaagagg gactgtcaac gcgtagcgtt tccagtccca ttgagccgca gtggttacgg
    21001 ttgttgtgtt taagtttggt tgtaatgcgt tgccagcccc ttaggcgggc gttagcttct
    21061 taaaggctgg aatcattaaa atccaaactc agtcgttctg aaaaatcagc tttaagtgtt
    21121 caagttgtac aattgggctt ttgagttttg cttaatgttg atgtggtaga aagcgttgaa
    21181 agttcagtcg tttcaaagtg gctaaaaacc aacaagcctc gaaacttcaa tgttgttgga
    21241 tgcacaacac ggtcagtttg gctttataaa agactgcatc atcgctgtga tctggttttc
    21301 tttgtcgcgg actttttacc gtggccaact caaccttgat cgttttgagt tttggccgct
    21361 aatttcacag cttttggcgt tggacgtgtg tttgtatgat gcttttgcgt aaaatgcctt
    21421 tcaagataag gtgttaaaaa tcattgttaa acagtaggct acgaagctaa caaacgcctc
    21481 aagagggact gtcaacgcgt agcgtttcca gtcccattga gccgaagtgg ttacggttgt
    21541 tgtgtttgag tttggttgtc atgcgttgcc agccccttag gcgggcgtta ggtcacgacg
    21601 ggatcacatg agcaatgtaa gatggtgtcg agtgagtatt gaagagcaaa tagggtatag
    21661 aggaaataag gcaaaaagga cgaatattgg tcatttctat gatacccttg aggcgctttc
    21721 gtgcgcacct taatcggggc acgattgaag agtgacgccc gcaagacctc aaggtagagc
    21781 tatgacaaat acttcggctt cgatttttgt ctttttcttc aattccattt gataatcaat
    21841 aattaacgag agaccttgta cgaatttggt cgtgacctaa caatcgattc aagacagatt
    21901 cgcaacgcat agcattcgcg tcatgcttga acatgagtgt ttacgttgta atgcgttgag
    21961 ttggtttagg cgttgctcac tgcttaatcg ggcgttagtt gccaatcagc aacaaatcag
    22021 tcgtttggaa atttttgttt ctgatgtagt acacgcatta ttcgaatttt agaaccatca
    22081 acccaatacg aaacaatcat tgatatctca gggataataa gcaatcggcc tctaatgcca
    22141 tcacgctgaa cacccattag tggttgctca agcaaatttt caactttggc ttctatgagc
    22201 tcatctgttt tttctgcggc tgctgggtta aagtcgtaaa gaaattcgaa aattttctca
    22261 cgatcgttga gagatgcttc ttcccagaaa atcatgcgtg gcctcgattt cggattttag
    22321 ctttgcgttc agccattcgt gctttggcga tgtcatgttc aatgaatact gcttttcctg
    22381 agtcgaactt ctcaaatgct tgattcactt gttcagttag ccatgcatcg tgagataatg
    22441 ccttgcgttg ctgctcagct aattgttcag tgagttcacg gcaagcatcg ctaagggttc
    22501 gaccttggct ttcagccatt tgttgagcta aacgttttgt ttcttcgtct acacgaaatt
    22561 gaattctagt atccatggtg agctccttta ttgtgcgtac gaatgttagc actggtattg
    22621 gtgtagggca actaacaaac gcctcaagag ggactgtcaa cgcgcggcgt ttccagtccc
    22681 attgagccgc ggtggttgca gttgttgtgt ttaagtttag tggtaatgcg ttgtcagcgc
    22741 ccttaggcgg gcgttatgtg caggtctcgc atttttaatt tcgagtgttt tatagagtat
    22801 taatatgaat gatcctcaaa caatttcaga gagtaggcta gttgcttggt attactattt
    22861 gaacgaaata ttgggtgtgt tttgttttac tgcagcttta actgctttgc aatttggctc
    22921 ttattcggct gaggtggcaa catttactct tatttttatt gttgttttaa gcggctctat
    22981 cagctcaaaa aacgaagttc aaaagcatca cgaaagagtt gagcgctaca tagggagcta
    23041 tagagtcacg ttacttgctc ttttaaagac acctgtattt ttaattggta tggggacact
    23101 tgttggggtg gcagtagggg tggatctgtc ggtaattgaa ggcttgtcgt tgaaatcact
    23161 actatttcga gtataagcac ataacaaacg cctcaagagg gactgtcaac gcgtggcgtt
    23221 tccagtccca ttgagccgcg gtggttccgg ctgttgtgtt tgagttttgt gttatgcgtt
    23281 gccagcccct taggcgggcg ttagcactat aactacacaa ttgtagtcat accgtacaag
    23341 ttgatctaat atggctgtat ataaaaacag ttggtgtttg cttatatgct tagttggtta
    23401 gctaaaataa tgcttacatg cacagcgata gcacctgttg ggtttagcta tgcttgggtc
    23461 gcttggtttt ctgataagaa agagtttgcg ggacttgcaa ttgcagcgtc gttattttta
    23521 gtgttagttt gtatttgggt gctgaggtac gcaaaaaaca atttagagtc attttctttt
    23581 agagtctctt ctattgaggc cgcagatcga gagaatatgg cttatctatt gttgtaccta
    23641 ctcccattgt ttacagccag ttttgatgct ttaaattggg tcgtatgggc accaatatta
    23701 attatatttg cccttataac cagtacggga tacagttacc acttcaaccc acttttaggt
    23761 attatgaagt ggcattttta caaagttggt acacctgagg gtgtgacata tgtgcttatt
    23821 acaaaaaaag aacttcgacg aactagtgac tcgctattgg ttgcccagtt aacggaatat
    23881 attgtcctag atatagggga aaactaagtg actactcaaa acttttttgc gcttataaaa
    23941 gatgataaca ataatcttga agtaaaaaga attcgcgtac aggggccatt gcaaaaggag
    24001 cttgtgacat tatttaacaa acaattgcaa agcttcaatg agggagtgga tactgaagtt
    24061 ccatttaacg gtgattggaa accagatccg aatgagttat tagtgttgtc ggatgtttct
    24121 gaagctaaag taatggtaga tgcaattaat tcaaacataa cctcttacca cgcgctccag
    24181 ttgtcaaatt ttaaatcaga accaattaaa gcggtgttca caggttttgt cgataacaat
    24241 gaaacaactg tattagtaca aaaattttct agccgtcaag cactctcgtt gagcgaaata
    24301 cctattataa aaatgcaaac aggtaatacc tttgtaaagg taacggaaga tatatttaca
    24361 ttggatggta aattggttgc tgttattgtt gggagtaata caaagtttaa aagttttcat
    24421 aatgctagga tggttttcaa tctaagtgat ttttatcagg aagcaacaga tactgacctt
    24481 aaggccattt gtaagcatgc ttccttagaa gtagcgaata tagacaactt tgtagctgaa
    24541 gctgatagtc aagtaaggaa aatggtccat actatttctt caacttcatt gttagataac
    24601 tattcagttt ctgatatcca aactgcagct caaggtttcc cgaatgttcc gattgccttt
    24661 aatcaaggca agcttgtatt acctgcagat aaacgtgagc taaaagaagt tctccacttc
    24721 ttgttggagg atatctacaa aggtccactt tcgggtagcg attatcaaac caactctaaa
    24781 cggaaacgct aaatatagtg ctaacaaacg cctcaagagg gactgtcaac gcgtggcgtt
    24841 tccagtccca ttgagccgcg gtggttgcag ttgttgtgtt ttagtttggt ggtcatgcgt
    24901 tgccagcccc ttaggcgggc gttatgcact ttgtagcgtt attcttttag taattaatat
    24961 attgtgagtt ttttgggttt tatctttatg aaaacacggt tgattttttt gattgtttct
    25021 attttctatg caaatgtgtc atttgcaacc aatttagaaa aatatgacat tgcaactaga
    25081 tgtaattttg catcatatga actattaaaa attactggaa gtgaatatgt taataaagtg
    25141 agtcttgatt ggttacataa agtatatttt tatcgagata agttgattgt tagatctgaa
    25201 tggaatgata gtaatttatc tcaacgtgaa atgcagaata gagaagaaat actttattta
    25261 atagacgtat ttggagctaa atcaacatat tttaatcaat tacaatgtca caagtacttg
    25321 aaattaatat agtaaaaata acacgcgcat aacaaacgcc tcaagaggga ctgtcaacgc
    25381 gtggcgtttc cagtcccatt gagccgcggt ggttacggct gttgtgtttg agtttagtgg
    25441 taatgcgtta ccagcccctt aggcgggcgt tagtttctct caggaaaatc atcaaaaatt
    25501 cacgcacaag gttctgaaaa tttagccttt atcgttcaag ctgcacaatt tagcttttgg
    25561 gtttttcctg atgttgattt ggtagaaagc gttgaaagtt cagcggtttc aaaatcacgg
    25621 ataaccaaca agctttgatg cttcaatgtt gtcggacgtt caacttgatc agtttggttt
    25681 cataaaaggt tgaatcatcg ctgtgatctg gctttctttg tgtggactct taacgttttg
    25741 gcagccaact tcacagcttt tggcgttgga cgtgtgtttg cgtgatgctt ttgcgtaaaa
    25801 ttactttcaa gcagatgagt ttaaaaagtc attgttaaac aataggctac gaaactaaca
    25861 aacgcctcaa agggactgcc aacgcgtggc gttttcagtc ccaatgaacc gcggtggttg
    25921 cagttgttgt gtttaagttt agtggtaatg cgttgtcagc cccttaggcg ggcgttatga
    25981 gcagcattaa aatttagaac tgagttgtat atgacagaaa gagaaaaaat gctctctggt
    26041 gagtattacg atccgagtga cgctgagctc gtcaagctgc gtcttgaggc tcgtttactc
    26101 acagagaagc taaatcaaac aagtgtaagt tgcccagata aaagagtaga gataatcaaa
    26161 tccttgttgg gttctacagg aaatagcatt cacattgaat cgaccttcaa ctgcgattac
    26221 gggctgaata tacacgttgg tgagaatttc tatgccaatt ttggctgtgt cattttggac
    26281 gtagcggaag ttcgtattgg cgataactgt tttatagcac cacaggttgg aatttatact
    26341 gcaactcatc caatcgatcc gattcagaga aacagtgggt tagagtttgg aaagccaatt
    26401 agaataggta acaactgttg gattggaggt catgcaacga tcaacccagg agtgacgtta
    26461 ggtgacaacg ttgttgttgc ctcgggagca gttgtgacaa agagttttgg tagcaatgtt
    26521 gtcattggtg gcaatccagc acgagtgtta aaagcaatcg agtaaccttt agctcgctgc
    26581 tcataacaaa cgcctcaaga gggactgtca acgcgtggcg tttccagtcc caatgagccg
    26641 cagtggttat ggctgttgtg tttgagttta gtggtaatgc gttgtcagcc ccttaggcgg
    26701 gcgttatgtg tccgagtacc ccacgtttag tagacacttt actaagttag atctagggtc
    26761 taattgagag gtgatttatg gctaaacatc gtaatccagc gtacaccgaa gagttccgta
    26821 aggaagccgt ccgtctggcc agtcttcctg gccgaacagc ggtctctgtt gccaaggagc
    26881 tgggcatcag cgcccagcaa atccggaact ggaagcgcca gttcacacgg ctatctgata
    26941 aacagtttaa caccttagac ggtgtcgatt attcgaagaa agagtcggaa gagcttcgag
    27001 cgctaaggcg cgagaacaag caactcaaag atgaaatgga attcctaaag aaggtctcgg
    27061 cgtacttcgc gaagcagcaa gagtgaagta cgagttcatt gaaagctata ctggtgagta
    27121 ctcgattagc ttaatgtgtc gcgttttaga agtgagtcga ggcggttact acaagtggtg
    27181 tcatcatacg ccgagtgagc gttcaaagcg gcgagagagc tttgagcagc tagtcatgtg
    27241 tacctttgcc caatatcggg cacgttacgg ttcagtgcga atagcagaag agctaaacga
    27301 agcaggctat gcctgctgcg tgaattatgt agctgatatc atgaaggaaa aaggtatcag
    27361 ggcacgtaat ggcaaggggt ttaaatacag caaggatgtg gccgcgatga cgaatgttgc
    27421 tgacaattta ctgcgtagag actttgagtc tgagattcca aatcagaaat gggtcacaga
    27481 catcacgtat atctgggtga agagccgttg gctcttctta gcgacagtaa tggacttgca
    27541 ttcaaggcgt attgtgggtt ggtcgttagg gacaacgatg accgtcgagc tcattatcaa
    27601 tgctctaaaa atggcgtttg agtcacgtaa gccgcctaag ggcatcatta ttcactcgga
    27661 tcgtggtgta caatacagag cctataaata tcaagacttc atgcgcaagc atggaggtgt
    27721 accgagcatg agtcgacagg gcaactgttg ggacaatgcg gtgatggagt cgttctacag
    27781 tcgcctgaaa gtcgagctga tatacgcaga agactaccaa actgtcgaag aagcccgaat
    27841 gggcatcttc gaatacatcg aggtatttta caatcgcaaa agaagacact cagcgttggg
    27901 gtatgtcagc ccggttgagt acgaaagtat gtagttatgt actgtctact ttttgtgggg
    27961 cacaccagtg ttttttagct agttccaatc gaaacaagca catagaattg gcagactcgt
    28021 ttccaagtta gttttcagca tgaatagatc aagcatgttt gggattgtgg catcactatt
    28081 aggattgtca gctttaatct ttactctgat ggacggttca cattttccag taattcaatg
    28141 gccatacgaa gcatatcaag gcttagtatt ctcgtttgtt tggggctttg gcgtatcagc
    28201 gacggttgga tatttactat caatcctagt tttcataggt gttgccgttg tttgctttgc
    28261 agtgggtcat aaaatatcac gtagcgtgtt tgggtgaggc taactttagc ttagagctca
    28321 tacacataac aaacgcctca agagggactg tcaacgcgta gcgtttccag tcccattgag
    28381 ccgcagtggt tacggttgtt gtgtttaagt ttggttgtaa tgcgttgcca gccccttagg
    28441 cgggcgttag cttctaaaag gctagaatca tcaaaatcga agcttaatcg ttcttaaaac
    28501 tcagcttcta gcgttcaagt cgcacaattt tgctttcgag tttttctgat gctgacttgg
    28561 tagaaagtgt ggaattttca gcagtttcaa agttgctgaa aaccatcaaa cctcgatgct
    28621 tcaatgttgt tggatgctcc acacggagag tttggtttca caaaggctgc atcatcgctg
    28681 aaagtgtgct ttctttgtcg cggactctta aacgtggcca acttagcctt gaccgttttg
    28741 agttttggca gccaacttca cagcttttgg cgttggacgt gtgtttgagt gatgcttttg
    28801 cgtaaaatgc atttcaagca aatgtgttta aaaagtcatt ggtaaacaat gggctacgaa
    28861 gctaacaaac gcctcaagag ggactgtcaa cgcgtggcgt ttccagtccc attgagccgc
    28921 ggtggttccg gctgttgtgt ttgagttttg tgttatgcgt tgccagcccc ttaggcgggc
    28981 gttatgtatt cgaggaagtt atgagagaac atcaatatca gagaaaaaat gagccaaatg
    29041 gtgcaaggta ccatttcttc gagttaacta atgctgttcg tgttgtaaaa acagttggag
    29101 atgaagaatt tgagcatacc ttctctaagg gggatgttgt acaagggaga actttgaaaa
    29161 agtttgaatt tgatgaagcc atagaaaaag gtcatgcagt ttacgtgact agtgaagaat
    29221 atgacgactc aaatgctcaa agtttagctg ctcaaataga ctttatttac aaaaatggta
    29281 ctgaagaaaa gtcgagatta gagttggatt tgaacgaaat cgtatccaac ccaaagattg
    29341 aagctactga aaaagagagt ttaattaagt cccgaatcgg tcagggtata tttcgacagc
    29401 aattatttaa tatgtggggt ggatgcgccg taacaggctg taaagtcaaa gagttacttg
    29461 ttgctagtca tattgttccg tggtgtattt ccgaagcaaa taggttaaat ccatacaatg
    29521 gttttctttt attagcacac cttgataaag cgtttgactc tggccttatc agtttcaaca
    29581 gtgcgggagt tatcatgatt tcaccaaagt tgaaaaacta ccaatcaata gggatacgtt
    29641 cggaaatgcg aattaaattg aaacctgagc atgaggagtt tcttgaatac catcgggcaa
    29701 acgtgtacca gaatacataa caaacgcttc aagagggaca gccaacgcgc ggcattttta
    29761 ctatgccttg gtttgtgtga tcactttgtt atgcggtgag ttggcagtag cgttggctgc
    29821 cccttaagcg ggcgttagct tcttaaaggc taaaatcatc aaaatccaaa cttcttgttc
    29881 tgaaaattca gcttttagcg ttcaagtttc aaaacttggc tttcgagttt ttctgatgct
    29941 gacttggtag aaagtgtgga attttcagca gtttcaaagt tgctgaaaac catcaaactt
    30001 cgatgcttcg atgttgttgg atgttcaaca ctcaaagttt tgtttcacaa aaggctgcat
    30061 tatcgctgtg ctctggcttt ctttgtcgcg gattcttaac cgtggtcaac ttaaccttga
    30121 tcgtattgag ttttggcagc caacttcaca gcttttggcg ttggacgtga gtttgctcga
    30181 tgcttttgcg taaaatgtct ttcaaaagtc attggtaaac aatgggctac gaagctaaca
    30241 aacgcctcaa agggactgcc aacgcgtggc gtttccagtc ccaatgagcc gcggtggttt
    30301 cggttgttgt gtttgagttt agtgttaatg cgttgtcagc cccttaggcg ggcgttagtt
    30361 tctatctaga aaaaatcatc aaaagttcag attcatgccc tgaataatca gctttaaacg
    30421 ttcaagtcgc attatttggc ttttgagttt ttcctgatgc tgatttggta gaaagtgttg
    30481 aaatttcagc tagttcaaag tcgctgagaa ccaacaaact tcgaagcttc aatgttgtcg
    30541 gacgttcaac ttgatcagtt tggtttcata aaaggttgaa tcatcgctgt gatctggctt
    30601 tctttgtgtg gactcttaac gttttggcag ccaacttcac agcttttggc gttggacgtg
    30661 tgtttgcgtg atgcttttgc gtaaaattac tttcaagcaa atgagtttaa aaagtcattg
    30721 ttaaacaata ggctacgaaa ctaacaaacg cctcaaaggg actgccaacg cgtggcgttt
    30781 ccagtcccaa tgagtcgcgg tggttacggt tgttgtagtt gagtttggtg ttatgcgttg
    30841 ccagcccctt agacgggcgt taagtgtcag tgtttatatc agtaaaaggg aagcaaatgg
    30901 gcaagtatta tcctccaaca tttggtgaag aaaaatttca ttgtattttg tgcggtgtgt
    30961 atgcaaagca aacttgggta gagttaacgt ggagcaatta tcaaggtttt caaagcacgg
    31021 actttaagtt tagccaatgc tcacactgtt atgacaactc gtactggtat aaagatcgta
    31081 tggttgttcc atccgaagct ccagtgcctc ccgctcatat agatttacca aaaacttgca
    31141 tatccgaata tgatgaagca agagatattg ttgcacgctc tccaagagcg gcagcagctt
    31201 tacttcgttt atgcgtccag aagttaatgg ttgaactagg agaaaaaggt aaaaacataa
    31261 atgatgatat cggttccctt gtaaaaaaag gtttacccat cgaggttcaa caagctttgg
    31321 attactgcag ggttgtcggt aacaacggtg tacatccggg agaaatagag ttaacagata
    31381 atcctgatat tgcacatagc ttatttgaaa tggtcaattt catcgtagag gatcgcatat
    31441 ctcgtcccaa aaaagttgct gagctctatg gtaagttacc gaaaggtgct ttaaaagcgg
    31501 tagaaaaaag agacgcatag ctaaagacac ttaacaaacg cttcaagagg gacagccaac
    31561 gcgcggcatt tttactatgc gttggttttc gttattacag tgttatgcgg aagcttggta
    31621 gtagcgttgg ctgcccctta agcgggcgtt atgcttaatc cataaaaatc agcaggttgt
    31681 gattttcgat tcctttggca ttccgttcag ttttgtcggc aattcaatat tgttcgtcgc
    31741 tgtctaacga agcggcaatg tttctggcgc tgtaacttct gagttattgc ctcactgggt
    31801 tgagtcgctt tgagcagttt ggtgccttta cttataggct gaaagtctgt cggcaattga
    31861 gcattgtttt tcgctgccta atgaaacagc aatgtatctg tcgctttaag tttcagcgta
    31921 attgcctcat tgaattattt ttcctatgcg tggtgagttg gtttgtcgga gagggtttcc
    31981 acattggcct agttgctaaa tgaaagcctg cattggtctg ttcataggta aaagttgcgc
    32041 cagttctaat tcaaggaaac tcggagtttg gtcaatgatt tcagtgggtt attcttgggt
    32101 tggctcaaat gtaaagtgtt gaagcttaag cataacaaac gcctcaagag ggactgtcaa
    32161 cgcgtagcgt ttccagtccc aatgagcctc ggtggtttcg gttgttgtgt ttgagtttag
    32221 tggtaatgcg ttgccagccc cttaggcggg cgttatgcga tacaagttat gagtctaaag
    32281 tatttatggg atatgagccg taatttatga ccttgatata aaggtaatca atatgtttaa
    32341 atttttcctg agtaaaaata aaaagttcgt tgctgataat gaagtctatg cccaagcata
    32401 tgctgaattg gagtcaaaaa atatacatgt tgcatccatg gcaagagctc tagtcaaagc
    32461 tgaaggaaat caagaaaaag ctattggatt ctatattcaa gaacgctttg aaagtttgaa
    32521 agctgaaatg caaattaagc aagagaaaat taagtttctg gttggatctc atcaaaatga
    32581 ttctggcaaa aaatcttcta aaattgaccc aaatgatttt aggttatatc cgacatactt
    32641 tgaccctgca tataagagaa ggatttgtaa aaattgcaag aagattatcg aacaaggtag
    32701 agtttattgt ttcaattgta aatctatgca agatggttac tgtgaataag tatcgcataa
    32761 caaacgcctc aagagggact gtcaacgcgt agcgtttcca gtcccattga gccgcggtgg
    32821 ttacggttgt tgtgtttgag tttagtgtta tgcgttgcca gccccttagg cgggcgttag
    32881 cttcttaaag gctagaatca tcaaaatcca agctcaatcg ttctgaaaaa tccgctttta
    32941 gcgttcaaat ttcacaattt ggcttttgag ctttcttgat gctgatttgg tcgaacgtgt
    33001 tgaaaattca gtggtttcaa agttgctgaa aactagcaag cctagatgtt tcagcgctgt
    33061 tggatgctca acactcaaag tttggtttca caaaaggctg catcatcgct gtgatctggc
    33121 tttgtttgtc gcggactctt aaccgtggtc aacttaacct tgatggtttt gagttttggc
    33181 cgtcagcttc acagcttttg gctctggacg tgtgtttgcg tgatgctttt tcgaaaaatc
    33241 gctttcaagc aaaggtgttt aaaagttatt gggaaacaat aggctacgaa gctaacaaac
    33301 gcctcaaagg gactgtcaac gcgtggcgtt tccagtccca atgagccgca gtggttgcag
    33361 ttggggtgtt tgagttttgt tgtatgcgtt gccagcccct taggcgggcg ttagcttctt
    33421 aaaggctaaa atcatcaaaa tccaaacttc ttgttctgaa aattcagctt ttagcgttca
    33481 agtttcaaaa cttggctttc gagtttttct gatgctgact tggtagaaag tgtggaattt
    33541 tcagcagttt caaagttgct gaaaaccatc aaacttcgat gcttcgatgt tgttggatgt
    33601 tcaacactca aagtttggtt tcacaaaagg ctgcattatc gctgtgctct ggctttcttt
    33661 gtcgcggatt cttaaccgtg gtcaacttaa ccttgatcgt attgagtttt ggcagccaac
    33721 ttcacagctt ttggcgttgg acgtgagttt gctcgatgct tttgcgtaaa atgtctttca
    33781 aaagtcattg gtaaacaatg ggctacgaag ctaacaaacg cctcaaaggg actgccaacg
    33841 cgtggcgttt ccagtcccaa tgagccgcgg tggtttcggt tgttgtgttt gagtttagtg
    33901 ttaatgcgtt gtcagcccct taggcgggcg ttaaatgcat ggaggcaaaa tgattgaaac
    33961 tcctagatta ttgctccgta agttcgagct ctctgacatt gagtcgatcg tagaattatt
    34021 aagaaatcca gagttcatga tttattcacc aacaggagct atgagctacg aacaggcaat
    34081 aattcgattc caagaattgc tagatgctta tgaaatacac ggtattggga agtttgcact
    34141 ggttgaaaaa tccacaggag agcttatcgg ttactcaggc ctggagaatt tttcatatca
    34201 aggaaaaaat gttgttgagc ttggttatcg tataaggcct cagtcccgag gttatgggta
    34261 tgcagttgaa gcgagttcgg cggttttggg ctatgccaaa caaatagggt attcaagcgt
    34321 gctagcatta actgagcctg aaaatgaaca gtcacagcac atcctgaaaa agcttggttt
    34381 tgagcgttgt ggtaaaggtg tatttgaaaa tatgtccgtg gactactttg aaaaatgcat
    34441 ttaacaaacg cctcaagagg gactgtcaac gcgtagcgtt tccagtccca atgagccgcg
    34501 gtggttacag ttgttgtgtt tgagtttggt tgttatgcgt tgtcagcccc ttaggcgggc
    34561 gttatgcgcc gaatattggg ttcacatcca tgctcttatg aagaattcgg atcaccctga
    34621 tttgttggct gccggtttgc tgataaaaga tgacgtgact cccttgggga aattttctgt
    34681 atccctctcg gatttcatcg catgatttac caatgtcggg attttccgct aaaagccaaa
    34741 aggaatcatc gaattgcttt aaataaacat ttcgctgctc ttttccccag cgtcgttgag
    34801 tgaataaagc aatatcacgt aaatcggctt tggcggcgac ggtaagatta aatggtttca
    34861 tcgaatgttt tcactatcga gttcattgat gaagctatca aggtcataat cagcgtcacc
    34921 actttgctct ccttcaataa gtagttgacg gagtgactgt agtttggttt cttggttttc
    34981 gagtagacgt agcgcagagc gaatgacttc acttgctgag ccgtaacgcc cactttgtat
    35041 ttggcttgta ataaagccat cgaagtgttc accaagagtg atacttgtat ttttagccat
    35101 gagctcatct ccataaatac caaaaagtac ctaattatgg tatcaaatgg cattttgggc
    35161 aaggcgcgca taacaaacgc ctcaagcggg actgtcaacg cgtggcgttt ccagtcccat
    35221 tgagccgcgg tggtttcggt tgttgtgatt gagtttagtg ttatgcgttg ccagcccctt
    35281 aggcgggcgt tatgcttaat ccattaaaat caagtggttg tggcattcga ttcctttggc
    35341 atttcgttca ggttttgtcg gcaattcaat attgtttgtc gctgcctaat gaagctgcaa
    35401 tgtgtctggc gttgtaaatc ctgagtgatt gcctcattgg aatgttgagt ttgcacgagg
    35461 tgagttttgc tctttcaagt cgctttgagt agtttggtgc ctttacttac aggctagaag
    35521 tttgtcggca attgagcatt gtttttcgct gcctaatgaa acagcaatgt gtctgtcgct
    35581 gtaagtttca gtgtgattgc ctcattgagt tatcgtgccc atgcgtggtg agttggtttg
    35641 tcggagaggg tttccacatt ggcctagttg ctaaatgaaa ccctgcattg gtcagttcat
    35701 aggtaaaagt tgagccagtt ctagttcaag aagattcgag ttttggtcaa tgatttcagt
    35761 gggttattct tgaggtggtt caaatgtaaa gtgttgaagc ttaagcataa caaacgcctc
    35821 aagagggact gtcaacgcgc ggtgtttcca gtcccattga gccgcggtgg ttacggttgt
    35881 tgtgtttggg tttagtggta gtgcgttgcc agccccttag gcgggcgtta taagcaagtt
    35941 gaagtttggg ctttaaagga aagtgaaaaa tggaagttga atattttgta aatcgcccaa
    36001 ttacgccaga gcagtttgtg gaactcctca atcagacaac gcttggagct agacgtccaa
    36061 ccgataatta cgaatgtatc agtgggatgt tggcaaatac ggatttgctt gtttcagctt
    36121 ggattggtga gcggcttgtc ggtattgctc gctcggtgac agattttcat tactgctgct
    36181 acttatcgga tttggctgtc tcggagcagg tccaatcgaa aggtattggt aaagaattga
    36241 tccgacagac tttagctagt cttaaaaaag gttgtaagtt gattttgtta tcagcaccac
    36301 aagcaactga atactatcca aaaattggtt ttaagcagca taacagcgca tggctaatgt
    36361 cggatttaga agagcttctg taacgttggt atcttgctta taacaaacgc ctcaagaggg
    36421 actgtcaacg cgcggcgttt ccagtcccat tgagccgcgg tggttgcagt tgttgtgttt
    36481 gggttttgtt gttatgcgtt gccagcccct taggcgggcg ttagttgctt aattgagtat
    36541 cccccgacta ggaagaattg tgattattga tagaaattgg actttgcaag aagcatttga
    36601 acacattaac caagtgtatc gtcccggtgg acagctaagc ggtccgcaaa gaaaccgtct
    36661 tgttgagaca tggggtcatc tggttggaaa atctcgagca actaaagaag ttgataagtt
    36721 agttgaaacg catggttcta tgagcaaagc atgtaaacat gtccaaatga gccctgatac
    36781 aatgaaaaat ctaagaagat ttttcgaatc cctacctgat gacttagaaa ttttaagctc
    36841 tacagagacg tatgagttta ctgaaggcga aaaagtatcg ttcgaagaag atttatgcca
    36901 cgagttcaaa gaagtaaaag gcaataatcc tactaaatcg atacaaaact tagtcgatga
    36961 atacgttata gcttttttaa acagctctgg tggaagtata ttctggggaa ttacagatca
    37021 ggctttggtc aaaagtatta aactcaatac agagcaaaaa gataatataa ggaaagctat
    37081 taacttaaaa ataaacacaa ttgagccagc tattgatcct acacaagtaa aagttgtttt
    37141 tcacaatgtt aaagatatag atgatggtta tgttttggag ataaaggttc ccaagtcaaa
    37201 tttagtaggc ttatatttca atacgtcagg taatacttgg gtaagaatta atggttgtaa
    37261 acaaaagctt caaggcgtcg cattgcaaga gtatatttta aaaagggtgc cagtaggcaa
    37321 ctaacaaacg cctcaagagg gactgtcaac gcgtggcgtt tccagtccca ttgagccgcg
    37381 gtggttacgg ttggtgtgtt tgagtttatt gttatgcgtt gccagcccct taggcgggcg
    37441 ttatgcttaa tccataaaaa tcagtagttt gtgattgtcg attcctttgg catttcgttc
    37501 aggttttttc ggcaattcaa tattgttttt cgctgcctaa tgaaacggca atgtgtttat
    37561 cgctgtacgt ttcagcgtta ttgcctcatg gagttgtcgt gcccatgcgt ggtgagtgag
    37621 tttgtcggag aggttttcta cattggccta gttgctaaat gaaagcctgc attggttagt
    37681 tcataggtaa aaattgagtc agttctaact caaggaaatt cgaagtttgg ccaatgattt
    37741 cagtgagtta ttcttgagtt ggttcaagtg taaagtgttg aagcttaagc ataacaaacg
    37801 cctcaagagg gactgtcaac gcgtggcgtt tccagtccca ttgagccgcg gtggtttcgg
    37861 ctgttgtgtc tgagttttgt ggtcatgcgt tgccagcccc ttaggcgggc gttatgtgtc
    37921 tcagaggtaa tatgatctat ttttcttccc aacataaagt tagcgaagac aagcgatttt
    37981 ttgaatattc tttggcgtat ttgaaggcta gcaaagaagt ttgcatacgt atgttatccg
    38041 gcacggagga gcaaacacct gcaaatgctg atgtatcaat gatgttagca gcacatgcta
    38101 cagaattgtt tttgaaatct tcattagttt tgaaaactga tcagactgca tggggtcata
    38161 gcattgatga gttgttttct gcatatttgg ctatataccc cgaagaagag ttttactttg
    38221 cttgtccgtt tataacagaa tatttgggtt ttgatgaaga aagcacagag cgttttaaga
    38281 ataaattacg aaaaaacaaa ctaaaaggct atgcagaacc aagtgttaaa catcgttatc
    38341 cagtacatca agtaggtata gagtgggtag gggagcgtgc ttttgaaccg aaaatgtttc
    38401 tggaaacctt agtttattta gattcagaat ttaacagact cgttaacctt cagcacaaca
    38461 cataacaaac gcctcaagag ggactgtcaa cgcgtagcgt ttccagtccc attgagccgc
    38521 agtggtttcg gttgttgtgt ttgagtttag tggtgtgcgt tgccagcccc ttaggcgggc
    38581 gttagtttgc aatcagagac taagaaacaa agcgtgagtg tttgagatgc ttttggggca
    38641 gctgtgattg ccctaatacc gcaacaatga gaataaagtc tgcttctttg gtgtaataag
    38701 ccatgtgttt cccaactgga aagtaaaaac cattttggta aatatcttca cagctttttc
    38761 ctagtcctgg gttatccgct agagtttgga aacctgaaag caaggtcgac ttatattttt
    38821 gccactgcgc ttcagcgaaa ttttcaatgg tgtagtgttt aatcttgagt aagtgctctt
    38881 gggctaattg gctgagctta tattgtttat cttgcatatc gaggtaaacg ctcaatcaaa
    38941 gggtgtttag aaaagcggca ccatcgacgg ttttgccact atctaagtct ttctgagcag
    39001 actcaaagca gtgtttgaga taatcgagtt tcatggcttc aagttcttca aagtccttaa
    39061 tggacatgac aacgacagta ttcttactgt ttttgctgat gatgacaggt tcgcgctgtg
    39121 cgcttagaag aagttcacca aaatttcgtt tagcatcatt tgctgttagt gtgtgcataa
    39181 ctaggctcct cactcaaagt ttgaaagagt atagctcatg gtgcgaagtg tttaaaatga
    39241 ttaaatcgca cgatctgggt gaaagcaaac taacaaacgc ctcaagaggg actgtcaacg
    39301 cgcggcgttt ccagtcccaa tgagccgcgg tggttgcagt tgttgtgttt gagtttagtg
    39361 gtaatgcgtt gtcagcccct taggcgggcg ttagctgatt ttcggcatca taagaaaagg
    39421 atttgtgcat gaaaaatgcg gaaatagtaa aagatctttg gactaagttc agccaaggca
    39481 attacgtggg ttgtgaagca ttactccatg aaaatctgaa agtcttatgg ccgacaagtc
    39541 gtgaaattta tgaaggccgg gatgatttta ttacggtcaa tgaagccttt ggcaaagact
    39601 gggcgttcga tatcctgtca ctagaagaaa ccatgagcga taaagtaatc agtgttgttc
    39661 atgtttctag ccccagctgt ccagacagtt tttatgcgac aagcatcttt agttttgcat
    39721 caggtgttat caccaatatg gaaacctatt gggcatttca agataagcag ccagaatggc
    39781 gtagaacctt aagtaaggtg tattgatcag ctaacaaacg cctcaagagg gactgtcaac
    39841 gcgtggcgtt tccagtccca ttgagccgcg gtggttacgg ttgttgtgtt tgagtttagt
    39901 gttaatgcgt tgtcagcccc ttaggcgggc gttaggcaaa atatttttaa gttcaattgg
    39961 ttggtttcaa tagaaggaca taatatggaa gagaaaatat tttttgagtc aaatgatgta
    40021 aaagtaacga actcaagatt tataactggt aatcaaacct atgctatgag taatgtcaca
    40081 tctgttaaac ctcacaaaca aagcccaaat cgaatgcctt ggatttttgc tctatttatg
    40141 ggtgtatttt ttatactaat aaagtcatac cttattggtt ttggccttat aggcttggcg
    40201 atttttgttc tatacaatca aaaaccgcta tatacggtga tacttaaaac atcgtcaggc
    40261 gaaaatagag ccctccacac aaacgaacaa gaatatttaa atcaggttat taatgctctt
    40321 aatgaagcaa ttgttcatcg tggttaaaat tttgcctaac aaacgcctca agagggactg
    40381 tcaacgcgtg gcgtttccag tcccaatgag ccgcggtggt ttcggttgtc gtgtttgagt
    40441 ttagtgttat gcgttgtcag ccccttaggc gagcgttata caaaaggaga gtgttgtata
    40501 catgtttgaa attatctttc tcttagctgt tggctaccta ttgtggaaat acaaaggtaa
    40561 atcatcgtct aaagttaaat cttgggattc tcaagaacat ttcaattcaa gaaatcaaac
    40621 caaattgaag atagttgacg atatagagtc agagccgtct aactacgaaa aaatcgagca
    40681 tgtaaaacaa actcacttag caacagaaaa tgagcgaaag ctatattttg ccttacaaaa
    40741 agcacttccg tcagattaca taatccatag tcaagtttcg ttaatggctt taattaaacc
    40801 agtaaacttt aagcataatt cacgaacttg ggcaaaaaga gttgattttg taattacaga
    40861 caaggcaacc aaagtgttgg ctgtcattga attagatgat tcgacgcata actggaagaa
    40921 gaggcaagaa agggatcgat acgttaatga cgttctcgat ggacaccaca ccttaattcg
    40981 tatccaaaca aagcgtttct atgagccatc agaaattgct gcgattctct caagagaaac
    41041 agaaataagg tgtaatgagt gcgagaaagc ctttgtataa caaacgcctc aagagggact
    41101 gtcaacgcgt ggcgtttcca gtcccaatga gccgcggtgg ttgcagttgt tgtggttgag
    41161 tttagtgtta atgcgttgcc agccccttag gcgggcgtta gtttctatct agaaaaaatc
    41221 atcaaaagtt cagattcatg ccctgaataa tcagctttaa acgttcaagt cgcattattt
    41281 ggcttttgag tttttcctga tgctgatttg gtagaaagtg ttgaaatttc agctagttca
    41341 aagtcgctga gaaccaacaa acttcgaagc ttcaatgttg tcggacgttc aacttgatca
    41401 gtttggtttc ataaaaggtt gaatcatcgc tgtgatctgg ctttctttgt gtggactctt
    41461 aacgttttgg cagccaactt cacagctttt ggcgttggac gtgtgtttgc gtgatgcttt
    41521 tgcgtaaaat tactttcaag caaatgagtt taaaaagtca ttgttaaaca ataggctacg
    41581 aaactaacaa acgcctcaaa gggactgcca acgcgtggcg tttccagtcc caatgagtcg
    41641 cggtggttac ggttgttgta gttgagtttg gtgttatgcg ttgccagccc cttaggcggg
    41701 cgttaggcta atttatctaa ttatgaggca tgttatggaa aacatatttt ttctaagaat
    41761 ggataaagat gttgtagcta ctgacccaat attttctcca cagtatcctt atatccatac
    41821 aattcatggt acttgtgata atcgggagtt aattaaacaa caaacaaaag tgatttttcc
    41881 taagttgaat ctttcagaac gtgagttgct tgactgtatt tataaaatca agcaagagct
    41941 tataaatagt catcagatgg atgaaaatgc cccgcgaaag cagcgctgtg atttagcaat
    42001 aaaatattgg ttaaaaacga tgaaaattgg agatgccgta tttgttcgta gtcaggataa
    42061 tcaattgtat ttatgccaag tggctagcta tgtccaaaaa aagttctttg atgaatatgg
    42121 ttgttttcaa cggaaagttg aaaatgtaca gttgctagat gagagttccg tccctgctga
    42181 aatcctaaat agaacatatg ggcgtaaaac tattgaaaga aatgcttgtg aagtagttaa
    42241 tgttatattt tataaacact ttagtagcat gattaaaaaa ttagcctaac aaacgcctca
    42301 agagggactg tcaacgcgtt gcgtttccag tcccaatgag ccgcggtggt ttcggttgtt
    42361 gtgattgagt tttgtggtaa tgcgttgcca gccccttagg cgggcgttat gtttatcgga
    42421 gaagttcatg gtcaattggc cttgtattct gaaattagat ggtgacgatg agcttgttta
    42481 tttgggctct gaggctgatt tgaattgcga gtgtgtggat ctgatcgtta gtccgagcga
    42541 tcgagtcatt gattctgaag gttttgtcta ttcaatagtt tcagatggat cagcagttaa
    42601 cttgattgaa aactcaaccc agatttcagc agaggaagcg tctagattga ttcaacgtca
    42661 tgagctctgt ttagcggaag tctgtttgac aaaaattcag tttgaaacag tcgcggaagc
    42721 atttaactgt ttgaaatctt aggccagata aacataacaa acgcctcaag agggactgtc
    42781 aacgcgtggc gtttccagtc ccaatgagcc gcggtggtta tggttgttgt gtttgagttt
    42841 tgtggtaatg cgttgtcagc cccttaggcg ggcgttaact agccgcatta gtttggagat
    42901 tattttgaaa caagttgaac aaattataga acttttaaat gaccagtcat tcccacaagt
    42961 tgttctactt gatggggctt ggggaagtgg taaaactcat tttattaatc atcaattgat
    43021 agataaaatt aaagagagtt tcaatcaaaa catattattt ttttctttgt atggcatttc
    43081 aagtatagat gattttagag ataaaataat ttcgctctct attacagaac aagaagaagc
    43141 atctgtgatc gcaaaatact tctctaaggt tatcgatggt gcagctatca acatgggaga
    43201 aagaggggtt ggggctgtta ttaatggtgt tgctggtgct tataaatata aaatatacgg
    43261 tgagcttgat gactgcatta ttatattaga cgatttagag agagtttccg atgataaaat
    43321 tattaaaaat attctaggtg aatgcttgag tttagctgag tataggaata ttaaggtttt
    43381 aatagtggca aatgagagta aactaagctg caaggatgac attgaaaaag ttttttctga
    43441 caaatataaa ttcagtttta ctcatgaaga aatagttgga attcttaaga aagaatatga
    43501 tggcatagat gatcaattag ctaatgagct tcttcttaat attactgcta taaactcaaa
    43561 aaacattcgc gtactaaaaa gagccgttgc aaagtttata cgtattaaaa atgaaattgt
    43621 aaaaatcgaa aatgttattt tagatcaagc gttatctaaa gtattgagtg acattattcg
    43681 aatatgttat gcaaaattcg agtgtggatt ttcaaaagaa gatattattg aggctgtaga
    43741 aactcgggtt gctcgtcgaa tgatgaaaga tcaagaggat gcagtgaatg atgattacaa
    43801 aaaattagat agtattttcg atgatagctt ctacagcgta actgataaat tgatagtcta
    43861 ttgttgtgat ggtctttttg aattcaagga tttgcaagaa gagctggggt tgcctgtaaa
    43921 aaaaacactt cttgatgcaa tgaagtcaac atggagacaa aaccaactta cagaagaaga
    43981 attcaataat ggtgtaaagc tattagagag tttcatatct acagctaaaa atgtaagtat
    44041 ttatgaatgg ttttctgttt gtgacatata tatgtacatg ttagataata gaataattga
    44101 ctctttaaat tattctaaag agagcctaat ggaagtatgt gaaaatgtag atattagtcg
    44161 attcttaata ccatctaaga gtgaagattt tgaacatgaa tcttacagga atttttatga
    44221 tcaaaactta agtaaagtca ctttttttaa aagtgatctc gtaaaagctt taggtgaaaa
    44281 gaatagattt tctgatttct ctcagagatt tattcaatct tgggattgtg ttaaaaatga
    44341 cgtccatcaa aatctcatgc acaatcccat ttatcaaaat attgatgcag aaacactaag
    44401 gaaagcgctc aagtcttggt caaatgaaga ggtgtttcag tttgttaggt ttaatagaaa
    44461 tcgatatcga tttacgaata ttcaggaatt cttttaccct gaaattgatt cactcaaaac
    44521 tatatgtatt atgctcgata ccttaataaa ggagctagat ttcgggctca aggtagccag
    44581 tatcacagat cttcgaaact gttttgctga tgcttatact cgaatggaca atagtttagg
    44641 cagaaacaat tccgaggaaa gtgctagtta acaaacgcct caagagggac tgtcaacgcg
    44701 tggcgtttcc agtcccattg agccgcggtg gtttcggttg ttgtgtttga gtttggtggt
    44761 aatgcgttgc cagcccctta ggcgggcgtt agcttcttaa aggctaaaat catcaaaatc
    44821 caaacttctt gtcctgaaca atcagctttt agtgttcaaa ttgcacaatt tggcatttga
    44881 attttgctag atgctgattt ggtagaaagt gttggaagtt tcgcagtttc aaagtcgctg
    44941 aaagccaaca agcctcgatg cttcaaagtt gttggatgtt caactcggtc aacttggttt
    45001 cacaaaaagc agcatcgtcg ctgaaatcgc gcttttcttg tcggaaattc ggtaagtggc
    45061 caactcaacc ttgaacgctg tgagttttga cagctcactt cacagctttt ggcgctggac
    45121 gtgtgtttgc ttgatgcttt tgcgtaaaat gactttcaag caaatgtgtt tgaaaaatca
    45181 ttgctaaaca ataggctacg aagctaacaa acgcctcaag agggactgtc aacgcgtggc
    45241 gtttccagtc ccattgagcc gcggtggttg cagttgttgt gtttgagttt agtgttatgc
    45301 gttgccagcc ccttaggcgg gcgttagttt gctaaaggta gtggataact agcctaagct
    45361 tgctctgata tcagcaatgg tgatgaagag tttgttttcg gcatcttgaa acgcttgaaa
    45421 cccatagcgc tcatagaaat gttttgcacc atctttggca tcaacaatga caacagggaa
    45481 cgctacgctg tcactggctg cgagtagctt tctgagagcg tcaatgagta gccactcacc
    45541 aaaacctttt cctttgtatc tatcgtcgac agctaaacga gcaatgagcc ctccagaggt
    45601 tgaggattgg tgcttctttt gtaacttgtc gggcaaggct ttcaaatcaa tgggcgtcat
    45661 agtcagagtg taaaagccaa tgatataagc actgttattg tcatcttcca aaacgaaggt
    45721 tctggtgttg tcttttttgg cttgctgact cgccattact tttaagtaat tgttgagggc
    45781 ttcagtgcca caattgaaac ggttcctatc gtgcttatct ttatcgagaa gtaccgtatt
    45841 catcattgag ttttgctctc ataacgttcg gatgccaatt tgagttttgc atttactacc
    45901 gctggattat caagagcttc catcagcaat acggcatcag cttggctaag ctttagagct
    45961 tgctcacgtt caatgacttg ttttgctttt tcgattgctg cattcaaaac aaatgagtta
    46021 atactagaca taccagcaag agcagcagcc ttagtgagta aatcttgagt atcgacatca
    46081 actctagcgg tgatgcgagg caaagtcgtt gccatgtttt tatctcctgt tgtgtcaaac
    46141 tgtcacatgg gcattatggc gttaaagtgt tcaagaagca atctctgtgt cactttggca
    46201 cgcaaactaa caaacgcctc aagagggact gtcaacgcgt agcgtttcca gtcccattga
    46261 gccgcggtgg ttacggttgt tgtgtttgag tttagtggta atgcgttgtc agccccttag
    46321 gcgggcgtta tgcgattaaa gggaatcatc ggctaatgtt ggaaattgaa agacttaatg
    46381 aatcacatat caatgctatt caaaaagtga gcgttgaaga ccaacagtta agatttgctg
    46441 gtacagcaga ggaatttctg caagacggca gcgatacagc tcatctccat gtcatcaagc
    46501 atgatggttc aattgttggc ttcttcaagt tggacattgc ttactccgag agttatcaat
    46561 tttgtccatc tgacgggctc ggtttaagat ttttcgttat agacaagtcg caacaaggca
    46621 aaggccttgg gacgaaagcg gtaaaaggat tgtttgatta tctgaaaaag agctacccaa
    46681 gctttaagag tgtctatctg acagttaact gtaagaatca agctgcaaga gcttgttatc
    46741 ttaaaggagg ctttgaagat catggtgaac agtatttagg tggtccagct ggtccacaac
    46801 acatcatgcg tggaaaaatc gcataacaaa cgcctcaaga gggactgtca acgcgtggcg
    46861 tttccagtcc caatgagccg cggtggtttc ggttgttgta tttgagttta gttgtaatgc
    46921 gttgccagcc ccttaggcgg gcgttagttt gcaatcagag actaagaaac aaagcgtgag
    46981 tgtttgagat gcttttgggg cagctgtgat tgccctaata ccgcaacaat gagaataaag
    47041 tctgcttctt tggtgtaata agccatgtgt ttcccaactg gaaagtaaaa accattttgg
    47101 taaatatctt cacagctttt tcctagtcct gggttatccg ctagagtttg gaaacctgaa
    47161 agcaaggtcg acttatattt ttgccactgc gcttcagcga aattttcaat ggtgtagtgt
    47221 ttaatcttga gtaagtgctc ttgggctaat tggctgagct tatattgttt atcttgcata
    47281 tcgaggtaaa cgctcaatca aagggtgttt agaaaagcgg caccatcgac ggttttgcca
    47341 ctatctaagt ctttctgagc agactcaaag cagtgtttga gataatcgag tttcatggct
    47401 tcaagttctt caaagtcctt aatggacatg acaacgacag tattcttact gtttttgctg
    47461 atgatgacag gttcgcgctg tgcgcttaga agaagttcac caaaatttcg tttagcatca
    47521 tttgctgtta gtgtgtgcat aactaggctc ctcactcaaa gtttgaaaga gtatagctca
    47581 tggtgcgaag tgtttaaaat gattaaatcg cacgatctgg gtgaaagcaa actaacaaac
    47641 gcctcaagag ggactgtcaa cgcgcggcgt ttccagtccc aatgagccgc ggtggttgca
    47701 gttgttgtgt ttgagtttag tggtaatgcg ttgtcagccc cttaggcggg cgttatgtac
    47761 ttttctgaaa tccttcctac aaatcaaact tgtgcacagt gtcattatgc gttagtcttt
    47821 gtctatggat gcacaacgag acagtgcaag ttgcaatggc attagaattt aaagataagt
    47881 ggttagagca gttttacgag gatgataaac gacatcgttt aattccaagt agcatagaga
    47941 atgctctatt tcggaagctg gaaatcttag atgcagctca agctgaatca gacttaagaa
    48001 ttccaccggg taatcgtttt gaacatcttg aaggaaatct taaaggttgg tgttcaattc
    48061 gagtgaacaa acagtatcgt ttgatttttc agtgggttga tggtgttgca ctaaatactt
    48121 acttagaccc acataagtat tgaggtaacg gctatgcgca agacaaaacg tcgtccagtt
    48181 agcgttgggg aaatgttaaa agttgaattt cttgaaccaa tgggcatcac atcaaaagcg
    48241 ctcgctgaag cgatgggcgt acacagaaat acggtgagta atttgattaa tggtggtgtg
    48301 ttaacagctc cggtagcaat caagttagca gcggcattag gcaacacacc agaattttgg
    48361 cttaacattc aacatgcagt tgacctttgg gatacgagaa atcgttatca agaagaagca
    48421 aagtttgtaa agccgttgtt tgtttcgctg gaacaaagcg cacgtacata acaaacgcct
    48481 caagagggac tgtcaacgcg tggcgtttcc agtcccaatg agccgcggtg gtttcagttg
    48541 ttgcgtttga gtttagtggt aatgcgttgc cagcccctta ggcgggcgtt aactggcaaa
    48601 atggaaatgc caaaagcacc tgagtaaaag gagtttgcaa atgtttcgtt gtgggcaatg
    48661 ccgtcatttc gaaagagcta aaaataatct caaggatctt tgtggtgctt gggaacaacc
    48721 tacgactgca acgcgtgaag cttgcggatt tttcatgctc agaaaaccag cccgagatgt
    48781 gaaaacacca aacgaagaat agagtaattt tctttgtgtt ggttgaaagt gcagtgaaaa
    48841 tcataagcac tggccagtta acaaacgcct caagcgggac tgtcaacgcg tggcgtttcc
    48901 agtcccaatg agccgcgggg gttacggttg ttgtgattga gtttagtggt aatgcgttgt
    48961 cagcccctta ggcgggcgtt agcacacaca tctcataagc cggagcttgt atcctgttac
    49021 ggtatttctg tttaatggtc ttttaccttg gtttagtatc gagacgtaac ctttatttga
    49081 gaggctgaaa aatgaaaaaa atcgctaatg gtactgactg taatgattgt tttagtgggt
    49141 tgcgatgatg caactaaagc gattgatgag gctcaagctg cagcgaataa agccgtagat
    49201 aacttgcagc aaaaagcgga ctcactaaat ttgcaagacc ttaatcttga cgttcttggt
    49261 gatgcgactc aaaaagcaca agagtttact cagtcaatag attcgttgat caataccgac
    49321 ttcaccgatc accaagcagt tgttgccgct acagagaaaa tttctaattc ctacagttgt
    49381 ttagttgacg tttcttcgga agcaacagcg gaaaacttgc tagataaaat cgtatcatca
    49441 gtaaagaacg atcaagtgtt agcaattatc gaaaaaggcg tggcacaagc taaaacggcg
    49501 aaagagtgcg ttatgtaacc agtgtgtgct aacaaacgcc tcaagaggga ctgtcaacgc
    49561 gtggcgtttc cagtcccatt gagccgcggt ggtttcggtt gtggtgtttg agtttagtgg
    49621 taatgcgttg tcagcccctt aggcgggcgt tagtttctct caggaaaaat catcaaaaat
    49681 ttacgcacaa ggttctgaaa attcagcctt tatcgttcaa actgcacaat ttggcttttg
    49741 agtttttcct gatgctgatt tggtagaacg cgttgaaagt tcagtggttt aaaaatcgct
    49801 gataaccaac aagctttgat gcttcaatgt tgtcggacgt tcaacttgat cagtgtggtt
    49861 tcataaaatg ctgaatcatc actgtgatct agctttcttt gttacgggct cttaaccgtg
    49921 cccaaactaa ccttgatcgt tttaagtttt ggccgccgac ctcacagctt ttggcgttgg
    49981 acatgtgttt gcgtgatgct tttgcgtaaa atcacttcaa gcaaatgagt ttaaaaaatc
    50041 attgttaaac aataggctat gaaactaaca aacgcctcaa gagggactgt caacgcgcgg
    50101 cgtttccagt cccattgagc cgcggtggtt tcggttgttg tgtttgagtt tagtggtaat
    50161 gcgttgccag ccccttaggc gggcgttatg tgtttttctg gaaagttttc acagctctgc
    50221 gcttataatt cagacgtgag gtgcactatg tctgaaaatc aaaacgctaa aagagctgaa
    50281 ccgattgaaa cgtgttcata taagagccct tgtgttcgtc attgttgttt agatgacaaa
    50341 gacatctgca taggttgtgg taggactttt gacgagatat gtcgttggag tagtgcaaca
    50401 aatggcgaga aacaagagat attaatcaat agcttagcta gatttcatag ccgaaatata
    50461 tcgacatgaa gcatcttggc cttgtgtata tgatagtttt tatcgaatgt cgtttggcat
    50521 aaatgccttt cgctacccct ttaaatggaa gggtgggtat cagaaacaca cacataacaa
    50581 acgcctcaag agggactgtc aacgcgtggc gtttccagtc ccaatgagcc gcggtggttg
    50641 cagttgttgt gtttgagttt agtggtagtg cgttgtcagc cccttaggcg ggcgttatag
    50701 cttatctcac atttcaacct agacattgct caatcgatgc cccagagtaa attccgactt
    50761 tgctcaacaa aaggaacaag tatgtttagt cacatcatga tcggctcaaa tgatattgaa
    50821 aagtcaaagg ttttctatga tgccatattg tcagtgttag gttatccggc gggtgttatt
    50881 gacgctaaag gccgctgtct ctacataaac caagacggtg tgcttggtat tactaaacca
    50941 gtaaatggtg aacctgcgac gcatggtaat gggatgacaa ttggctttaa agttagtagc
    51001 ccagagttag tagaagcatg gcatgcagcc ggtttagcaa atggtggagt tgcttgtgaa
    51061 gatcctccgg gtatcagaac gagtggacaa agaaaaatgt atttagctta tttacgagat
    51121 ccttcaggca ataagctatg tgcaacacat catatgccca cgggcaacta aaagcaccgc
    51181 tataacaaac gcctcaaagg gactgccaac gcgtggcgtt tccagtccca ttgaaccgcg
    51241 gtggttacgg ttgttgtgtt tgagtttagt ggtaatgcgt tgccagcccc ttaggcgggc
    51301 gttagctgac aaaggctgcg aatgtaactt gtcgaggaaa acaatgaagg ttaaaaattt
    51361 agatagctgg gtagataaca acatgacact cacatccatg attatcatgg ttgttggtct
    51421 cacaatgggt tacgttctct tttagttgtt tttattggct aatcaatcta aagagtctgt
    51481 ctacttttag tgctatcagc taacaaacgc ctcaagaggg actgtcaacg cgtagcgttt
    51541 ccagtcccaa tgaaccgcgg tggttatagt tgttgtgttt gagtttagtg gtatgcgttg
    51601 ccagcccctt aggcgggcgt tagctgattt tcggcatcat aagaaaagga tttgtgcatg
    51661 aaaaatgcag aaatagtaaa agagctttgg actaagttca gccaaggcaa ttacgtgggt
    51721 tgtgaagcat tactccatga aaatctgaaa gtcttatggc cgacaagtcg tgaaatttat
    51781 gaaggccggg attattttat tacggtcaat gaagcctttg gtaaagactg gacgttcgat
    51841 atcctgtcac tagaagaaac catgagctat aaagtaatca gtgttgttca tgtttctagc
    51901 cccagctgtc cagacagttt ttatgcgaca agcatcttta gttttgcatc aggtgttatc
    51961 accaatatgg aaacctattg ggcatttcaa gataagcagc cagaatggcg tagaacctta
    52021 agtaaggtgt attgatcagc taacaaacgc ctcaagaggg actgtcaacg cgtggcgttt
    52081 ccagtcctat tgagccgcgg tggtttcggt tgttgtgttt gagtttagtg gtatgcgttg
    52141 ccagcccctt aggcgggcgt tagcttctta aaggctaaaa tcatcaaaat ccaaacttct
    52201 tgttctgaaa attcagcttt tagcgttcaa gtttcaaaac ttggctttcg agtttttctg
    52261 atgctgactt ggtagaaagt gtggaatttt cagcagtttc aaagttgctg aaaaccatca
    52321 aacttcgatg cttcgatgtt gttggatgtt caacactcaa agttttgttt cacaaaaggc
    52381 tgcattatcg ctgtgctctg gctttctttg tcgcggattc ttaaccgtgg tcaacttaac
    52441 cttgatcgta ttgagttttg gcagccaact tcacagcttt tggcgttgga cgtgagtttg
    52501 ctcgatgctt ttgcgtaaaa tgtctttcaa aagtcattgg taaacaatgg gctacgaagc
    52561 taacaaacgc ctcaaaggga ctgccaacgc gtggcgtttc cagtcccaat gagccgcggt
    52621 ggtttcggtt gttgtgtttg agtttagtgt taatgcgttg tcagcccctt aggcgggcgt
    52681 tatgtactca tctgtaatat tgaaatttaa tggaattttg tatgaatttt aatgcaactc
    52741 ttcttgggca agcgattttc atttttgcgt taatcatgct tgttctcagt tacattttag
    52801 ggaaaaggaa aactgaaacc ccaaaaacta ccgcgttcat aggtttcttg actgcgttag
    52861 tcccaccgct agctattgtt tttctgattg ttttaatcct aaagaacgat gtggcgttgg
    52921 caaaaagcga tattggacaa tagatattgc tattaaaaaa gttatcaaaa atgaagctgc
    52981 atacacgtac ataacaaacg cctcaagagg gactgtcaac gcgtagcgtt tccagtccca
    53041 ttgagccgcg gtggttacag ttgttgtgtt tgagtttagt ggtaatgcgt tgtcagcccc
    53101 ttaggcgggc gttatgctta atccataaaa atcagcaggt tgtgattgcc gattccttta
    53161 gcatttcgtt ctggttttgt cggcaattca atattgtttg tcgctgccta atgaagcggc
    53221 agtgtatctg gcgctgaaaa atcgcggtga ttgcctcatt gtgttgttga gtctgcgcga
    53281 ggttagtgtt gttggctcaa gtcgctttga gcagtttggt gcctttactt acaggcttaa
    53341 agtctgtcgg caattgaata ttgttttgcg ctgtctaatg aaacagcaat gtgtctgtcg
    53401 ctgtaaattt cagtgttatt gcctcattga gttgtcgcgc ccatgcgtgg tgagtgagtt
    53461 tgtcggagag ggtttccaca ttggcctcgt tgctaaatga aagcctgcat tggtcagttc
    53521 ataggtaaaa gttgagccag ttctaattca aggaaactcg aagtttggtc aatgatttca
    53581 gttagttatc attgatttga ttcaaatgta aagtgttgaa gcttaagcat aacaaacgcc
    53641 tcaagaggga ctgtcaacgc gtggcgtttc cagtcccatt gagccgcggt ggttgcagtg
    53701 gttgtatttg agtttagtgg taatgcgttg ccagcccctt aggcgggcgt tatgtgcttt
    53761 ctcgaaaaat ttcgaagtag tgtagaattc agcttttgaa atcttgagaa gtcagcatgt
    53821 ctaaagtcgt tcaacagcaa atcggcaata tcgcgcttgt cgtagaaaac tacgatgatg
    53881 ctattgagtt ctatacaaaa aagcttcagt tcagtttggt tgaagatacc gatttgggtg
    53941 gtggtaaacg ttgggttcaa gtttcgccgc caaactcgaa tggaacgaac ctacttcttg
    54001 ctcaagcaag taccgaagaa caagctcaat ttgtaggtaa tcaaactgga ggccgtgttt
    54061 ttctgtttct acaaacgaat gacttctggc gagattatga gttaatgaag gccaatggtg
    54121 ttgtcttcaa cgaagaacca cgagttgaag agtatgggac agttgttgtg ttccaagatc
    54181 tttatggaaa caaatgggat ttactgcaac tgaacaaggc tcaccaatag cacgcacata
    54241 acaaacgcct caagagggac tgtcaacgcg cggcgtttcc agtcccattg agccgcggtg
    54301 gttgcagttg atgtgtttga gttttgtggt agtgcgttgc cagcccctta ggcgggcgtt
    54361 atatgccagt aatcaaaaag tcgatagcag cgataatctc atctctgaaa gtgcttaagt
    54421 ctgcgacggg ctcaactaag attttggttg gtacacttgc catctgttga gtaagaatga
    54481 caaagtcacc ttgttcaatg tggatcgttg ggcacaaatg gcttggtgct ttcttttcta
    54541 gtaaatcaag tggtgtaagt gggatcacca atcgagtatt tagcgtactg agcagctcac
    54601 tttgtacgtc aacaaaatag ggataagcgg tagacgtact tttgtcgaga ttttcgtaaa
    54661 gggtaaattg agacatcaga atactcggta tgaatcagaa aaaaggccat gtgtctcagt
    54721 aagttcgtta caagcttcaa tggcttcggc attttgttct agccattcag ctttcaatct
    54781 agaggaaact tctttttcta aggctttttc catcgtagcg gatagattga tattaaggcg
    54841 tttagcttca gcaagtaact cactgtttaa gctaagattg gtagcctttt tgggtgcttg
    54901 tgtactaaac gtggttctca tgaagttact ccgtgcgtat tttaaatgcg cattaattat
    54961 agtggtaaaa atggcatata acaaacgcct caagagggac tgtcaacgcg tggcgtttcc
    55021 agtcccattg agccgcagtg gttgcagttg ttgtgtttgg gtttagtggt atgcgttgcc
    55081 agccccttag gcgggcgtta tgcttaatcc ataaaaatca gctggttgtg attgtcgatc
    55141 ccttaggcat gttgttcagg ttttgtcggc aattcaatat tgtttttcgc tgcctaatga
    55201 aacggcaatg tatctggcgt tgtaaattct gagtgattgc ctcattgggt tattgagtct
    55261 gcgcgagttg agttttgctc tttcaagtgg ctttgagcag tttggtgcct ttacttacag
    55321 gctgaaaatt agtcggcaat tgagtattgt ttttcgctgt ctaatgaaac ggcaatgtgt
    55381 ctgtcgctgt aaatttcagt gtgattgcct cattgagttg tcgcgcccat gcgtggtgag
    55441 tgagtttgtc ggagagggtt tccacattgg cctagttgct aaatgaaagc ctgcattggt
    55501 cagttcatag gtaaaagttg agccagttct agttcaagaa aattcgagtt ttggtcaatg
    55561 atttcagtgg gttattcttg agttggttca aatgtaaatt gttgaagctt aagcataaca
    55621 aacgcctcaa gagggactgt caacgcgtag cgttttcagt cccattgagc cgcggtggtt
    55681 tcggttgtgg tgtttgagtt tagtggtcat gcgttgccag ccccttaggc gggcgttagt
    55741 tgccaatcag caacaaatca gtcgtttgga aatttttgtt tctgatgtag tacacgcatt
    55801 attcgaattt tagaaccatc aacccaatac gaaacaatca ttgatatctc agggataata
    55861 agcaatcggc ctctaatgcc atcacgctga acacccatta gtggttgctc aagcaaattt
    55921 tcgactttgg cttctatgag ctcgtccgtt ttttcagcgg ttgctgggtt aaagtcgtaa
    55981 agaaattcga aaattttctc acgatcattg agagatgctt cttcccagaa aatcatgcgt
    56041 ggcctcgatt tcggatttta gctttgcgtt cagccattcg tgctttggcg atgtcatgtt
    56101 caatgaatac tgcttttcct gagtcgaact tctcaaatgc ttgattcact tgttcagtta
    56161 gccatgcatc gtgagataat gccttgcgtt gctgctcagc taattgttca gtgagttcac
    56221 ggcaagcatc gctaagggtt cgaccttggc tttcagccat ttgttgagct aaacgttttg
    56281 tttcttcgtc tacacgaaat tgaattctag tatccatggt aagctccttt gttgtgtgta
    56341 cgaatgttag cactggtgtt ggggtagggc aactaacaaa cgcctcaaga gggactgtca
    56401 acgcgtggcg tttccagtcc cattgagccg cggtggttgc agttgttgtg tttgggttta
    56461 gtggtatgcg ttgccagccc cttaggcggg cgttatgcga ttaaagggaa tcatcgacta
    56521 atgttggaaa ttgaaagact taatgaatca catatcaatg ctattcaaaa agtgagcgtt
    56581 gaagatgaac agttaagatt tgctggtaca gcagaggaat ttctgcaaga cggcggcgat
    56641 acagctcatc tccatgtcat caagcatgat ggttcaattg ttggcttctt caagttggac
    56701 attgcttact ccgagagtta tcaattttgt ccatctgacg ggctcggttt aagatttttc
    56761 gttatagaca agtcgcaaca aggcaaaggc cttgggacga aagcggtaaa agcattgttt
    56821 gattatctga aaaagagcta cccaagcttt aagagtgtct atctgacagt taactgtaag
    56881 aatcaagctg caagagcttg ttatcttaaa ggcggctttg aagatcatgg tgaaccgtat
    56941 ttaggtggtc cagctggtcc acaacacatc atgcgtggaa aaatcgcata acaaacgcct
    57001 caagagggac tgtcaacgcg cggcgtttcc agtcccattg agccaaggtg gttatggttg
    57061 ttgtgtttga gtttagtggt tgtgcgttgc cagcccctta ggcgggcgtt atgcagtttt
    57121 tggggcaata aaaaaccagc atgttcagct ggctttagaa tttgctttat tgagctgctt
    57181 tgactcgaat cttacttttg gcaacgtttg ccatattcag tgctgcaatt gcagtttttg
    57241 cttctgaagc ctctggcatt tcgacgaaag caaagccttt cgatagaccg gtttcttggt
    57301 ctaaaacgag agtgcattcg gtaacagagc cgtgttcaga aaacagttta cgaatgtcgt
    57361 gttcagttgt ggtgcgagca aggttgcgaa ctaagagttt catagttgtc cgttgatgta
    57421 gaaataacgg tgaggattgt ctcaataaag acagtggcta ccaagcgata gtttggtttt
    57481 accgtaaaat aacagcattt atagcaacca actgcataac aagcgcctca agagggactg
    57541 tcaacgcgtg gcgtttccag tcccattgag ccgaagtggt tacggttgtt gtgtttgagt
    57601 ttagtgttat gcgttggcag ccccttaggc gggcgttagg catgaggagg aagattttgc
    57661 caaagaaata taaaactaaa ttgtcatttt cgacagctct aaataagctc caacaatttc
    57721 ttgatagagt tgaatattgg aatactaatt actcaaaata ttatcgtgtt tcagatgtgg
    57781 ttttattggg aagtctagcg cgcagtgagt caaaagtagg agatcttgac ctttgtgtaa
    57841 atattgagcg cgtacaagct ttcagcccct cagaaaagaa agaagaatac agtgagtggc
    57901 gtagtagcac tcttggctat gctcatccaa gtaactacgg tgacgagcta tacatgtttc
    57961 aaaccgatgt cattcgtttt atcaaagctg gggacggtag gttcgatgta ttgcagtggc
    58021 atgagcttcc aagtttaagt ttaaccttag atcccctaac taagctcgtt agtaaagggg
    58081 aactccaata tagcaatgca agagaagctg tcgcgaatgc tacttgttta tcaggtgaag
    58141 aaataaattc aacaattgaa aaaggtgcac taagtcgtaa agactatgaa atcagcgtct
    58201 attgtaatgc attaagcaag taccctgaac atgtacgtga cgcaattctt gagcgagata
    58261 agtgccatga tgaatattat gcacatattg gaaatcatgc ctaacaaacg cctcaagagg
    58321 gactgtcaac gcgtggcgtt tccagtccca ttgagccgtg gtggtttcgg ttgttgtgtt
    58381 tgagttttgt ggtatgcgtt gccagcccct taggcgggcg ttaggcaatt agctggagat
    58441 atgtgatgga tgcatttgaa actggcttgg cttgctattg tcatcagagt caaaatgaag
    58501 ttaattgcat aagacgattt tcccaatcta tagattctca ctgggagtcg aaagcaaggc
    58561 gcttagacag cgaacttgag aaatcgttgg cagaaactac ctgcgaagat cggcgtcaag
    58621 agttaggcga gacctatgga atgttttact acgaagacat agtgaagagt gaatggatac
    58681 acaagcatag tgtagtaatt actatttcga gctttgtcga aaattcctta tatgagctat
    58741 gtgaactact cgcatcacat aaaggtcagc ctctaaagtt acttgagaaa gggaggctat
    58801 cgaaggtaga gaaatgccta ctctacctag aaaccaatgc tcaccttagt cttgctgact
    58861 gcaaagaaga agccgatgca atgattgtcg cctataagtt acggaatcag ataattcata
    58921 acaacggcaa agtgaccgat cggtttgaaa atcagaaggc tcaatggaaa ggcttagtta
    58981 aaggcagctt aggttcttat attgaaatcg acggtaaatt tgttgcatgg tacttagaac
    59041 aagttgcgtc gttttaccat aaattggctc ctgaagtgtc gtcatttata cagcgaacga
    59101 aagttgccta acaaacgcct caaagggact gccaacgctt ggcgtttcca gtcccattga
    59161 gccgcggtgg tttcagctgt tgtgattgag ttttgtggta atgcgttgtc agccccttag
    59221 gcgggcgtta gggctttatc tccgatatac aaatatcgct gtcggaagta ctatgttttg
    59281 gtgtcagaaa tttaggtgtt tttcgtaaat ggatctcaat aatctcccag aactaattgc
    59341 tattgtaggc tcgccactag tcgccgtatt ggtaacatta tggctcaata aacgttctca
    59401 aatacggcaa gatcgtctcg atattttcaa aacacttatg atgacaagag aaaacaatgc
    59461 aacgatggat tatgtaaaat cggttaatag cattgatgtc gttttccatg atcgtaaaga
    59521 agtgcgagag gcgtggaaaa acctatatga ctcatatcat atgtctccgc cagacctttc
    59581 aaaagtgcag aaaaatcaaa ctaaattact agaggcaatg gcaaatgacc tcggttataa
    59641 agggcaaata acctgggatc atatcacttc gccttattcg ccaaagtggt tgaacagtga
    59701 gcgagaaaat gacgctaaag ctaaagagtt gcagttaatg ctcttagagg caactttaca
    59761 gcaacaaggc aagtcgaaag acgaaccaca gccctaacaa acgcttcaag agggacagcc
    59821 aacgcgcggc atttttatta tgcgttggtt ttcagtggtt aaggtgctat gcagaaagtt
    59881 agtagtagcg ttgtctgccc cttaagcggg cgttagcttc tcaaaggctg gaatcatcaa
    59941 aatccaaact caattgttct gaaaaatcag cttttagcgt tcaaattcca caatttggct
    60001 ttcgagtttt tcttgatact gatttggtag aaagtattga atgtttagca gtttcaaggt
    60061 cgctgaaagc catcaaatcc cgatgcttca aagttgttgg atgttccaca cggaaagttt
    60121 ggtttcacaa aaggctgtat cattgctgtg atctggcttt ctttgtcgcg gactcttaac
    60181 cgtggccaac ttagcctaga tcgttttaag ttttggcggc caagttcaca gcttctggcg
    60241 ttggacgtgt gtttgataga tgcttctgcg taaaatggct ttcaagtaaa tgtgttaaaa
    60301 gtcattgtga aacaataggc tacgaagcta acaaacgcct caagagggac tgtcaacgcg
    60361 tggcgtttcc agtcccattg agccgcggtg gtttcggttg ctgtgtttga gttttgtggt
    60421 gtgcgttgcc agccccttag gcgggcgtta actggcaatg aaattaccca tcttttttcg
    60481 ttgaatttta acttgttgat ttatattaat aataaatcga gtaaaaaata aaaggttagt
    60541 cttaggaatt tgatgtaatt actattatta acaataggtt actgctaaag tttcatagtt
    60601 cactgccgca caggcagctt agaaatgtgc cggttcgggc gagtttcgag tgaccgagtt
    60661 cactgccgca caggcagctt agaaatagtt ataactttgg catttgggat cggccagtta
    60721 acaaacgcct caaagggact gtcaacgcgt agcgtttcca gtcccaatga accgcggtgg
    60781 ttacggctgt tgtgtttagg tttggttgtt atgcgttgcc agccccttag gcgggcgtta
    60841 gccgtcatca ataaacaaag tttgcctaat gagtaaaaag ggtgtagttt ttactcatga
    60901 ttaaatttga atttgatgaa aacaaaagca gaagtaatct cgaaaagcac ggtattgatt
    60961 ttcatacagc tcaagggttg tggaatgatt cagatcttat cgagatccct gctaacacga
    61021 gtgatgagcc cagatatttg gttgtcggct tactaaacgg taagcattgg tcaggagtaa
    61081 ttacctaccg aggtacgaat atcaggatca tctcggttcg gcgttcacgg aaagcggagg
    61141 taagccttta tgaaagcgca tgaatttgat gccaagtttg aaagtgacga cgatgatatc
    61201 gtaatggact tagatctatc gcaagctaaa agaccgatgc ataagcaaaa acgagtcaat
    61261 gtggattttc cagcctggat gcttgagtcc ttggacagag aagcgagtcg tattggtgta
    61321 acacgtcaat caatcattaa aatttggttg gcagaaaggt tagagagcgt gtctcatcat
    61381 tcaagtgtga gataaacggc taacaaagca tttaagaggg actcacaacg cgtggcattt
    61441 ttgccatgcg tttgtttttg tgatgaattt gctatgcatt aagtgctttt gtgcgttgtt
    61501 cgccccttaa tgcggcgtta gtttctctca ggaaaaatca tcaaaaattc acgcgcaagg
    61561 ttcctgaaaa ttaagccttt atctttcaag ctgcacaatt tggcttttgg gtttttcctg
    61621 atgctgattt ggtagaacgc gttgaaagtt cagcggtttc aaaatcgtcg aatcatcgtt
    61681 gttatctggc tttctttgtc gtggactctt aacgttttgg cagccaatgt cacagctttt
    61741 ggcgtttgac gtgtgtttga atgatgcttt tgcgtaaaat gactttcaag caaatgagtt
    61801 taaaaagtca ttgttaaaca ataggctacg aaactaacaa acgcctcaag agggactgtc
    61861 aacgcgtagc gtttccagtc ccattgagcc gcggtggttt cggttgtggt gtttgagttt
    61921 agtggtaatg cgttgtcagc cccttaggcg ggcgttagtt tctctcagga aaatcatcaa
    61981 aaattcacgc acaaggttct gaaaatttag cctttatcgt tcaagctgca caatttagct
    62041 tttgggtttt tcctgatgtt gatttggtag aaagcgttga aagttcagcg gtttcaaaat
    62101 cgcggataac caacaagctt tgatgcttca attttgtcgg acgttcaact tgatcagttt
    62161 ggtttcataa aaggttgaat catcgctgtg atctggcttt ctttgtgtgg actcttaacg
    62221 ttttggcagc caacttcaca gcttttggcg ttggacgtgt gtttgcgtga tgcttttgcg
    62281 taaaattact ttcaagaaaa tgagtttaaa aagtcattgt taaacaatag gctacgaaac
    62341 taacaaacgc ctcaaaggga ctgccaacgc gtggcgtttc cagtcccatt gagccgcggt
    62401 ggttgcagtt gttgtgttta agtttagtgg taatgcgttg tcagcccctt aggcgggcgt
    62461 tatgtttcaa tcggagaaag taggttatgg agttcattca acagattctt gttggtattt
    62521 caatcgcaag tataagcgct gttgttacgg tgaaactttc tctaagtcgc tttagagccg
    62581 agaaggtgtg ggaaagaaaa ctgcaagcct atgaaaacgt tatagatgca tttcatcaga
    62641 tcaaaaaata ctatgatgag cactatagtt cttctctaaa gcacactagg atgtcagacg
    62701 aacagaaaga acaactatcc aaagcacagg ttaaaggtcg agctgacctt agtcgtgcga
    62761 tagatctcgg aggcttgctt cttaactcaa atgcaatatt ggtcgttgaa tgctatttat
    62821 ctgattatca taactgcccc gattttgatt tttatgaaga gcatttggat cataattgga
    62881 gtctcgcaga taaagcactc aaagagttta tcggccatgc aaaaactgac ttggaaagtt
    62941 gaagcttcag aaacataaca aacgcctcaa gagggactgt caacgcgtgg cgtttccagt
    63001 cccaatgagt cgcggtggtt tcggttggtg tgtttgagtt tagtgtaatg cgttgccagc
    63061 cccttaggcg ggcgttagtt tctctcagga aaaatcatca aaaattcacg cacaaggttc
    63121 tgaaaattca gcctttatcg ttcaagctgc acaatttggc ttttgggttt ttcctgatgc
    63181 tgatttggta gaacgcgttg aaagttcagc ggtttcaaaa tcgccgaatc atcgttgtta
    63241 tctggctttc tttgtgcgga ctcttaacgt tttggcagcc aacgtcacag cttttggcgt
    63301 tggacgtgtg tttgcgtgat gcttttgcgt aaaattactt tcaagcaaat gagtttaaaa
    63361 agtcattgtt aaacaatagg ctacgaaact aacaaacgcc tcaagaggga ctgtcaacgc
    63421 gtggcgtttc cagtcccatt gagccgcggt ggttgcagtt gttgtgtttg ggtttagtgg
    63481 tatgcgttgc cagcccctta ggcgggcgtt aggcaaaata tttttaagtt caattggttg
    63541 gtttcaatag aaggacataa tatggaagag aaaatatttt ttgagtcaaa tgatgtaaaa
    63601 gtaacgaact caagatttat aactggtaat caaacctatg ctatgagtaa tgtcacatct
    63661 gttaaacctc acaaacaaag cccaaatcga atgccttgga tttttgctct atttatgggt
    63721 gtatttttta tactaataaa gtcatacctt attggttttg gccttatagg cttggcgatt
    63781 tttgttctat acaatcaaaa accgctatat acggtgatac ttaaaacatc gtcaggcgaa
    63841 aatagagccc tccacacaaa cgaacaagaa tatttaaatc aggttattaa tgctcttaat
    63901 gaagcaattg ttcatcgtgg ttaaaatttt gcctaacaaa cgcctcaaga gggactgtca
    63961 acgcgcggcg tttccagtcc caatgagccg cggtggtttc ggttgtcgtg tttgagttta
    64021 gtgttatgcg ttgtcagccc cttaggcgag cgttatgcta attttgagca aggaaccaat
    64081 gtgaataaat atgctgaaaa gttactaact ggtgatattg aattagcact taaattaagc
    64141 aagtttacga agctgtttaa gatctttatg gccttaactc tagtcttgtc atattttttc
    64201 tttaaagctt ggcttcttga gattatgttg atttcgattg ttgttacact aatagcaccg
    64261 cttggatttt ttgacgtctt tattcaaaag cttgttgagt acaataccca agtaatcgag
    64321 agtcgccagc aattaaacgc aactgaaacc aatgaacata tcgctaagtt atatgaaaaa
    64381 attgatgaaa ctcatcagta aggtcattgc aagacaatta gcataacaaa cgcttcaaga
    64441 gggacagcca acgcgtggca tttttactat gcgttgtttt ttgtggttac ggtgttatgc
    64501 ggaaagttgg tagtagcgtt ggctgcccct taagcgggcg ttatgcttaa tccataaaaa
    64561 tcagcaggtt gtgatagtcg atcccttagg catgttgttc aggttttgtc ggcaattcaa
    64621 tattgttttt cgctgcctaa tgaaacggca atgtatctgg cgttgtaaat tctgagtgat
    64681 tgcctcattg ggttcttgag tctacgcgag ttgagttttg ctctttcaag ttgctttgag
    64741 cagtttggtg cctttagttg caggctgaaa gttagtcggc aattgagcat tgtttttcgc
    64801 tgcctaatga aacagcaatg tgtctgtcgc tgtaaatttc agtgttattg cctcattgag
    64861 ttgtcgcgcc catgcgtggt gagtgagttt gtcggagagg gtttccacat tggcctagtt
    64921 gctaaatgaa agcctgcatt ggtcagttca taggtaaaag ttgagccagt tctaattcaa
    64981 ggaaactcgg agtttggcca atgatttcag ttagttatca ttgatttgat tcaaatgtaa
    65041 agtgttgaag cttaagcata acaaacgcct caagagggac tgtcaacgcg tggcgtttcc
    65101 agtcccattg agccgcggtg gttgcagtgg ttgtatttga gtttagtggt aatgcgttgc
    65161 cagcccctta ggcgggcgtt aggtcacgac gggatcacat gagcaatgta agatggtgtc
    65221 gagtgagtat tgaagagcaa atagggtata gaggaaataa ggcaaaaagg acgaatattg
    65281 gtcatttcta tgataccctt gaggcgcttt cgtgcgcacc ttaatcgggg cacgattgaa
    65341 gagtgacgcc cgcaagacct caaggtagag ctatgacaaa tacttcggct tcgatttttg
    65401 tctttttctt caattccatt tgataatcaa taattaacga gagaccttgt acgaatttgg
    65461 tcgtgaccta acaatcgatt caagacagat tcgcaacgca tagcattcgc gtcatgcttg
    65521 aacatgagtg tttacgttgt aatgcgttga gttggtttag gcgttgctca ctgcttaatc
    65581 gggcgttagc acacacatct cataagccag agcttgtatt ctgttacggt atttctgttc
    65641 aatggctttt tgccttggtt tagtatcgag acgtaacctt tatttgagag gctgaaaaat
    65701 gaaaaaatcg ttaatggtac tgactgtaat gattgcttta gtgggttgcg atgatgcaac
    65761 taaagcgatt gatgaggctc aagctgcagc gaataaagcc gtagataact tgcagcaaaa
    65821 agctgactca ctaaatttgc aagaccttaa tcttgacgtt cttggtgatg cgactcaaaa
    65881 agcacaagag tttactcagt caatagattc gttgattaag accgatttca ccgatcacca
    65941 agcagttgtt gctgctacag agaaaatttc taattcctac agttgcttag ttgacgtttc
    66001 ttcggaagca acagcggaga acttgctaga taaaatcgta tcatcagtaa agaacgatca
    66061 agtgttagca attatcgaaa aaggtgtggc acaagctaaa acagcgaaag agtgcgttat
    66121 gtagccagtg tgtgctaaca aacgcctcaa gagggactgt caacgcgcgg cgtttccagt
    66181 cccattgagc cgtggtggtg atggctgttg tgtttgagtt tggttgttat gcgttgccag
    66241 cctcttaggc gggcgttaaa tttcaaatcg acataggtat cagaatgtta gaaacaagaa
    66301 atgtatttat agatacacag tatttcgtaa aaagtaattt taactttgaa tctatctctt
    66361 ttttatcatt gaaagagctt tgtcaaaagg aagaattacg ctatttgatg accagcgtag
    66421 tcgaaagaga ggttgaaaat aaaatcgaac tctcgattaa ggaggcactg ggttcgcttc
    66481 agtcatttaa aagaaaagct catattctgt ctacaataga cgacccaata ttatcttctt
    66541 tattcgcaga agttcgagaa gaggatgtat atggtaaatc aaaccaagtt ttccatagtt
    66601 tcaatgcaga ttgtaattat gagtatgttg aagcagacct aatagatgct gaaaaattat
    66661 tagaacttta ctttaataaa aaggcacctt ttggtgatgg gaagaaaaaa tctgagtttc
    66721 ctgatgcgat ttctttatta tctctggaga catatctcca agataacgaa aaattatacg
    66781 ttatctaaga tgataatgat ctaaaggcat attgtgaggg aaatgatagg cttatagctg
    66841 tggatagctt ggagaaatta cttgatattt ataaccttca tacaaatgct cgaacggaaa
    66901 agataaagca atttattgaa tcaaaaaccg atgagattaa agcgcaagtt tccgagtata
    66961 tctctggtag tgacgtatac aacagttcaa gttgggaaga tgctgaggtt gacagttttt
    67021 cagtttcaaa aattggagat tttgaaatca acgttgttca tgttagtgac gaagaatgtc
    67081 agttggcttt agatctaact attgagttag atgtgacagt aatcggtcct gatttttcta
    67141 atggtgtcta cgacaaagaa gatgggcatt tttattcgtt cggctcaact acaagggaag
    67201 atgtaatttc ttttgagttt acttgcgagc ttaatttgag ttatgagttt gtcggagggg
    67261 aattagaaaa tgttgatatc gtagacttat atatacccaa tgcacatagt attgaagtcg
    67321 atattgaaga gcatattcag ccagaatggt actagttgaa atttaacaaa cgcctcaaga
    67381 gggactgtca acgcgtggcg tttccagtcc caatgagccg cggtggtttc ggctgttgtg
    67441 tttgagttta gtgttaatgc gttgtcagcc ccttaggcgg gcgttagttt ctatctagaa
    67501 aaaatcatca aaagttcaga ttcatgccct gaataatcag ctttaaacgt tcaagtcgca
    67561 ttatttggct tttgagtttt tcctgatgct gatttggtag aaagtgttga aatttcagct
    67621 agttcaaagt cgctgagaac caacaaactt cgaagcttca atgttgtcgg acgttcaact
    67681 tgatcagttt ggtttcataa aaggttgaat catcgctgtg atctggcttt ctttgtgtgg
    67741 actcttaacg ttttggcagc caacttcaca gcttttggcg ctggacgtgt gtttgcgtga
    67801 tgcttttgcg taaaattact ttcaagcaaa tgagtttaaa aagtcattgt taaacaatag
    67861 gctacgaaac taacaaacgc ctcaaaggga ctgccaacgc gtggcgtttc cagtcccaat
    67921 gagtcgcggt ggttacggtt gttgtagttg agtttggtgt tatgcgttgc cagcccctta
    67981 ggcgggcgtt aggcaaatgt ggggaaatat aagcgttggc gaatttatat gactaatcag
    68041 atacatattc agtgggacgg gccgttctct cttgagcaaa ttaagctaat ggatacaaga
    68101 actgactatg ggttgtatca agtatatggt acccatacgg tttatggttc gaatgtattg
    68161 ctgtatatag gacaagctac ttatcaaaca tttggaacac gtatccttca gcattctaaa
    68221 tggggttatg ttccagacga gaaagaattg aaagtatatg tgggtagatt tgctggtaat
    68281 gagcctgtta cggaagaaga gtggaatgca caaatatcaa ttgcggaaaa attgatcatc
    68341 tttacacatt cgccggcatt gaactctgca aatataaact cgacagggaa tagcgttcca
    68401 atagaaacac atgtttataa ctggggtaat agaagaaatt tattaccaga agtttctgct
    68461 ttaagatatt tgtataacga tgatgaacat tttccaacgt atagcattta tgggcaagaa
    68521 tttgcctaac aaacgcctca agagggactg tcaacgcgtg gcgtttccag tcccattgag
    68581 ccgcggtggt ttcggttgtt gtgtttaagt ttagtggtaa tgcgttgtca gccccttagg
    68641 caggcgttat gtgtttttta gctagttcca atcgaaacaa gcacatagaa ttggcagact
    68701 cgtttccaag ttagttttca gcatgaatag atcaagcatg tttgggattg tggcatcact
    68761 attaggattg tcagctttaa tctttactct gatggacggt tcacattttc cagtaattca
    68821 atggccatac gaagcatatc aaggcttagt attctcgttt gtttggggct ttggcgtatc
    68881 agcgacggtt ggatatttac tatcaatcct agttttcata ggtgttgccg ttgtttgctt
    68941 tgcagtgggt cataaaatat cacgtagcgt gtttgggtga ggctaacttt agcttagagt
    69001 tcatacacat aacaaacgcc tcaagaggga ctgtcaacgc gtagcgtttc cagtcccatt
    69061 gagccgcagt ggttacggtt gttgtgttta agtttggttg taatgcgttg ccagcccctt
    69121 aggcgggcgt tagcctaata ccaaacacaa ttaccattgt aaggaatcaa tgctatatgc
    69181 aagtatctga tatgggttta attttagata tgctagcagt ctttttacta gcaaagtatt
    69241 cgttgcctaa agagcccctt tacccagatg gaagtgaatc attagttgta ggacttacac
    69301 agccagagcg tactgctaac atcaataaat acatcacgca tagaacaatt tctaactggg
    69361 cttatgggct tttagcgttt ggtttcatct tacagttatc tctcgttgaa acgttcttaa
    69421 attttgttgt tcagagtctg gagtaagtta ttaggctaac aaacgcctca agagggactg
    69481 tcaacgcgta gcgtttccag tcccattgag ccgcggtggt ttcggttgtc gtgattgagt
    69541 tttgtgttaa tgcgttgcca gccccttagg cgggcgttag tttctctcag gaaaatcatc
    69601 aaaaattcac gcacaaggtt ctgaaaattt agcctttatc gttcaaactg cacaatttag
    69661 cttttgggtt tttcctgatg ttgattttgt agaaagcgtt gaaagttcag cggtttcaaa
    69721 atcgcggata accaataagc tttgatgctt caggacgttc aatttgatca gtttggtttc
    69781 ataaaaggct gaatcatcgc tgtgatctgg ctttctttgt gcggactctt aacgttttgg
    69841 cagccaactt cacagctttt ggcgttggac gtgtgtttgc gtgatgcttt tgcgtaaaat
    69901 tactttcaag caaatgagtt taaaaagtca ttgttaaaca ataggctacg aaactaacaa
    69961 acgcctcaaa gggactgcca acgcgtggcg ttttcagtcc caatgaaccg cagtggttgc
    70021 agttgttgtg tttgagttta gtgttatgcg ttgtcagccc cttaggcggg cgttaaatgc
    70081 acgagtgaac agatggggtt tacggatgaa cagaaatata gagtttagat ctaagaaatg
    70141 gcactcgaaa atagtgttgt ccatggtggc gagttatgtg gtttttactt ttgtttttaa
    70201 ctggttcacc gaaactgaat ttcaactatg gtcattcctt gttggagtga caactatggt
    70261 tgttatctat ttatttttag ccctagttaa gaaggcacat ttgtccatta cgggaggaga
    70321 cgtttttctc catggtctaa aagccgagtt gatagccaaa agaggtatat ttggaacgca
    70381 gtatattcaa attacctcaa atacagagaa gggctatcat cggcttaaaa ttactaagga
    70441 tcagattgct ctttcagact ggaatctttt attaggaaag tgcatttaac aaacgcctca
    70501 agagggactg tcaacgcgta gcgtttccag tcccaatgag ccgcggtggt tacggctgtt
    70561 gtgtttgagt ttagtggtaa tgcgttgcca gccccttagg cgggcgttat gtgctttttt
    70621 gttaaacaca ccttttcttc ttattcatcc ctaataaatt cagtttgtta cgttctcttt
    70681 gtcatgagtt ttatcgaatg tcgtttggca taatatgccc ccaaggcgcc gacgcttaat
    70741 ctaggcggac ctgcattttt cgtaagcaaa atcgttagac tattcagtct attaccctta
    70801 cttaaagggt ttgaggatcc cgatgctctt actgatgacc atggtaagaa actccgaatt
    70861 tgaaatgtaa agcgttgtca gctctcaatc gtaagtttct agaattgaaa atatgccata
    70921 aaaggcatta tagtcaggca cataacaaac gcttcaagcg ggactgtcaa cgcgtagcgt
    70981 ttccagtccc attgaaccga agtggttacg gctgttggtt taagctgtgc ggtagcgttg
    71041 ccagcccctt aagcgggcgt tagtttctct caggaaagat catcaaaaat ttacgcccaa
    71101 ggttctgaaa attcagcttt tggcgttcaa actgcacaac tggactttta agtttggctt
    71161 gatgctgatt tggtagaaag cgttgaaagt tcagtagttt caaagtcgct gaaagcccaa
    71221 aaacctcgat gctccaacgt tgttagatgt tccactcgga aagtttggtt tcacaaaagg
    71281 cagcgtcatc gctgtgatct tgctttcttt ggcgcggact cttaaccgtg gccaacttaa
    71341 cctttattgt tttgagtttt ggctgtcaac ttcacagctt ttggcgttgg acgtgtgctt
    71401 gttcgatgca tttgcgtaaa atgactttca agcaaatgtg ttaaaagtca ttgctaaaca
    71461 ataggctacg aaactaacaa acgcctcaag agggactgtc aacgcgtagc gtttccagtc
    71521 ccaatgagcc gcggtggttg cagttgttgt gtttgagttt tgtggtaatg cgttgccagc
    71581 cccttaggcg ggcgttatgt gtttttctgg aaagttttca cagctctgcg cttataattc
    71641 agacgtgagg tgcactatgt ctgaaaatca aaacgttaaa agagctaaag cgattgaaac
    71701 gtgttcatat aagagtcctt gtgttcgtca ttgttgttta gatgacaaag acatctgcat
    71761 aggttgtggc aggactcttg acgagatatg tcgttggagt agtgcaacaa atagcgaaaa
    71821 acaagaaata ttaattgtat tagttccgac tagatctgac acttcaattt gaaaagaaga
    71881 gagttaccca ctttgattaa aggtgcttaa tcactaatca aagacaaaaa gaggtaactc
    71941 tcatgcttca tactagcaat ccaattatca aacacaaagc gggccttctc aatcttgcag
    72001 aagaactcgg taatgtatct agagcctgta aggttatggg ggtatcaaga gatactttct
    72061 accgttatca agagttgatt gagacggggg gtattgatgc tctgattaac cgtagccgaa
    72121 gagcaccgaa tttgaagaac cgtgttgata gtgaaactga gcaagccgtt atcaaatacg
    72181 ccatcgactt cccagctcat ggacaagtta gaacgagtaa tgaattacgt aaattgggag
    72241 tgtttatctc tccaagtggc gtacgctcaa tctggcttcg caatgaccta gagaacttca
    72301 agaaacgtct tatcgcactg gagaaacagg ccgcagagaa cggtattatc ctaacagacg
    72361 agcaagttgc ggctcttgag cgtaagaagc acgatgatga ggcttgtggt gagatagaaa
    72421 cagcgcatcc aggttatctc ggctctcaag acacattcta tgttggcaac ttgaaaggtg
    72481 ttgggcgcat ctatcaacaa accttcgttg atacctacag taaagtcgcc tttgccaagc
    72541 tctacacaac gaaaacacca atcaccgcag cggatatatt gaatgataag gttctaccgt
    72601 tctttgaggc gcatgaactg ccaatgctgc gaatcttgac tgaccgaggc actgaatact
    72661 gtggtcgtgt tgagcagcat gattaccagc tctacctagc cattaatgat atcgaccaca
    72721 cgaaaactaa agcgatgtca ccacaaacaa atggtatctg cgagcgcttc cacaagacca
    72781 tattgaatga gttctaccaa gtgacattca gaaagaaact gtatggttct atcgaagagt
    72841 tgcagaaaga tctggacgaa tggatggact actacaacaa tcaccgtact catcaaggaa
    72901 aaatgtgctg tggcagaacg ccgatagaaa cattagagga tgggaaatca atctgggctg
    72961 aaaagaatct agcccagata taatctgaca ggcaccaagt cgaaaagtgg gtaactgtca
    73021 gatcaggtct gaattagtac atattaatca attgcttagc tagagttcag ggccgaaata
    73081 tatcgacatg aagcatctta gtcttgtgta tatgatggtt ttttatcgaa tgctgtttgg
    73141 cataaatgcc tttcgctacc tctttaaatg gaagggtggg catcagaaac acacacataa
    73201 caaacgcctc aagagggact gtcaacgcgt ggcgtttcca gtcccattga gccgcggtgg
    73261 ttacggttgt tgtgtttgag tttagtggta atgcgttgcc agccccttag gcgggcgtta
    73321 tgcttaatcc ataaaaatca gcaggttgtg attgtcaatt cctttggcat ttcgttctgg
    73381 ttttgtcggc aattcaatat tgtttgtcgc tgcctaatga agcggcaatg tatctggtgc
    73441 tgaaaattca gtgttattgc cttattgaaa tgttgagtct gcgtggggtg aatgttgctg
    73501 gctcaagtcg ttttgagcag tttggtgcct ttacttacag gctgaaagtc agtcggcaat
    73561 tgagcattgt tttgcgctgc ctaatgaaac ggcaatgtgt ctgtcgctgt aagtttcaat
    73621 gtgattgcct cattgagtta tcgtgcccat gcgtggtgag tgagtttgtc ggagagggtt
    73681 tccacattga cctagttgct aaatgaaagc ctgcattggt cagtttatag gtaaaggttg
    73741 agccagttct agttcaatga aagtcgaagt ttagtcaatt atttcagtgg gttattcttg
    73801 gtttggttca aatgtaaagt gttgaagctt aagcataaca aacgcctcaa gagggactgt
    73861 caacgcgtgg cgtttccagt cccattgagc cgcggtggtt tcggctgttg tgtttgagtt
    73921 tagtggcatg cgttgccagc cccttaggcg ggcgttagcc ttcaggagta agcgagtggg
    73981 aaaaatcacc aaagaattta accttgaaaa tgtatccagt gaaaagttca aatttatttg
    74041 taatgagtgt tctcgagaaa catcccacaa aatcatagcc tcatatcatg agagtgggtc
    74101 tgatgaatgt gacgggaata attacatgac atggaatgag cgtaatcaaa tcatccaatg
    74161 tttaggatgt gagacagtgt ctttccgtgt tgaattcgat cattcagagg atacagatta
    74221 tagccctgaa catgatcttc ttatacccaa tgtaagagag aaatatttcc caactcgaac
    74281 tcatcagctc agagaaataa atacatatct acttcccatt gacgtgcaaa gaatatatga
    74341 agaaacggca tctgcaatta gtcatggttt cttcattctg gctggaattg gtattcgtgc
    74401 tttaatcgaa gctgtatgta aggaaaaaaa tgctggcggt cgtaatttgt atgaaaaaat
    74461 tgactcatta cacaagatgt cagttgtaac aaaagaaggt tcagatacat tacaaaagct
    74521 tagaggcttg ggaaatgaag ctgcacatga agttaaaccg caaagtgaag agcagttgta
    74581 tacagcaatg caaatcattg accatatgtt agaaggtaca tacataatac ctaagcaggt
    74641 tcttcagata tttggtgctg aaggctaaca aacgcctcaa gagggactgt caacgcgtgg
    74701 cgtttccagt cccattgagc cgcagtggtt gcagttgttg tgtttgggtt tagtggtaat
    74761 gcgttgtcag ccccttaggc gggcgttatg tactcatctg taatattgaa atttaatgga
    74821 attttgtatg aattttaatg caactcttct tgggcaagcg attttcattt ttgcgttaat
    74881 catgcttgtt ctcagttaca ttttagggaa aaggaaaact gaaaccccaa aaactaccgc
    74941 gttcataggt ttcttgactg cgttagtccc accgctagct attgtttttc tgattgtttt
    75001 aatcctaaag aacgatgtgg cgttggcaaa aagcgatatt ggacaataga tattgctatt
    75061 aaaaaagtta tcaaaaatga agctgaatac acgtacataa caaacgcctc aagagggact
    75121 gtcaacgcgt agcgtttcca gtcccattga gccgaagtgg ttacggttgt tgtgttttag
    75181 tttagtggta atgcgttgtc agccccttag gcgggcgtta tgcttaatcc ataaaaatca
    75241 gcaggttgtg attgccgatt cctttagcat ttcgttctgg ttttgtcggc aattcaatat
    75301 tgtttgtcgc tgcctaatga agcggcagtg tatctggcgc tgaaaaatcg cggtgattgc
    75361 ctcattgtgt tgttgagtct gcgcgaggtt agtgttgttg gctcaagtcg ctttgagcag
    75421 tttggtgcct ttacttacag gcttaaagtc tgtcggcaat tgaatattgt tttgcgctgt
    75481 ctaatgaaac agcaatgtgt ctgtcgctgt aaatttcagt gttattgcct cattgagttg
    75541 tcgcgcccat gcgtggtgag tgagtttgtc ggagagggtt tccacattgg cctcgttgct
    75601 aaatgaaagc ctgcattggt tagttcatag gtaaaagttg agccagttct aactcaagaa
    75661 aattcgagtt ttggtcaatg atttcagtgg gttattcctg agttggttca aatgtaaagt
    75721 gttgaagctt aagcataaca aacgcctcaa gagggactgt caacgcgtag cgtttccagt
    75781 cccattgagc cgcggcggtt acgtttgttg tgtttgagtt tagtggtagt gcgttgccag
    75841 ccccttaggc gggcgttaat ttgcaaggag atatgatgat tagttttatc aagcttttat
    75901 caattgatac ggatattttt gacagtaaaa aaatcaagtt tgttcgacat aaagatagtc
    75961 gacatgaata cagagagttg atcaaagata gagatgagtt attaaagtac caagcagagc
    76021 aatcaaagaa tgttttcaaa gattgcgaat atattttctc tttctttggt ctggaaagta
    76081 gtaaagcgtt gtttattggt gtttttaaag taggcgaaat caagtctgcc aataacaagt
    76141 tttactatga acttacggag gtcgatggct ttgatgatta taaagacaga gttgtaatta
    76201 attggggcaa ggcagcaata tcatggcatc aatgggctaa tgagaatgat aaagaagttg
    76261 tcgagattct gcctaaaggt tatttaggca actttcctgg gttgttaaat tttgcactag
    76321 attttaatga gctaaggatg ctaagtgaaa atacggaagc aaataaggat tggttctata
    76381 atctctcatc ggtcaatggc atttatctaa tactcgatag gaaaactgga gagcaatatg
    76441 ttggctctgc atatggtaaa aatggtatat ggcaaagatg gtctgaatat gcacgaaatg
    76501 ggcatggtgg aaataaactg ctgagagatt tatgtgaacg tgatgctaac taccataaaa
    76561 acttccgctt cacagtgtta caaacactac ctagtaattt atctgacaac gaagttattg
    76621 ctcatgaaac tctgtacaaa gaaaagttgg gcacgagagc ttttgggcta aatgcaaatt
    76681 aacaaacgcc tcaagaggga ctgtcaacgc gtggcgtttc cagtccccat gagccgtggt
    76741 ggttatggtt gttgtgtttg agtttggtgc aatgcgttgc cagcccctta ggcgggcgtt
    76801 aggcttatta aggatgaata tgcgttatag atatctacta ttagtttttc ttctgtttca
    76861 gaatagcaat gtgacagcat ctcaaatata caaatgtaaa aagggaagca gtgacgtatt
    76921 ccaagatttc ccttgctcta atgactttga ctatggaatt agtgatatcg agacttttga
    76981 ttcttggaaa ttcgggatga acatattagc tatgaagaag gaagcagaaa aaaggaaaat
    77041 accattgaat cctggacaga tatcaatact tagtaagtac aatgataagc atgtaaatag
    77101 taacgagaat gctagaatat acacatataa tgatgttttt tccggtaaga atataaaagt
    77161 tacattgttt tttacacaga gcactcagaa gctatacaaa atcaatgtta tttttatggt
    77221 aatgcagctg cccattgaag agaaaagata cttttatgat tctctagtca accaactttc
    77281 agtgaaatat ggtagttata tagaagcaag aaactatccg tcgacaagta attttatttc
    77341 aaaaattata ttaagagatt tggttggaac cgaaaagttg tggagtttaa atacaggatt
    77401 tgttatttca ctaataggag atacagcaat acagtctgtg tatgagctaa attataaata
    77461 tatccccttg ctcgaacaga gtcttgttga ggcagcacaa gatatccaag atcgtacaga
    77521 taaaggtttt gttgaaagtg cggcgaaact ataagcataa caagcgcctc aagagggact
    77581 gtcaacgcgc ggcgtttcca gtcccattga gccgcggtgg tttcggtttt tgtgtttgag
    77641 tttcgtggtc atgcgttgcc agccccttag gcgggcgtta actggcaatg aaattaccca
    77701 tcttttttcg ttgaatttta acttgttgat ttatattaat aataaatcga gtaaaaaata
    77761 aaaggttagt cttaggaatt tgatgtaatt actattatta acaataggtt actgctaaag
    77821 tttcatagtt cactgccgca caggcagctt agaaatagtt ataactttgg catttgggat
    77881 cggccagtta acaaacgcct caaagggact gtcaacgcgt agcgtttcca gtcccaatga
    77941 accgcggtgg ttacggctgt tgtgtttagg tttggttgtt atgcgttgcc agccccttag
    78001 gcgggcgtta tatgccagta atcaaaaagt cgatagcagc gataatctca tctctgaaag
    78061 tgcttaagtc tgcgacgggc tcaactaaga ttttggttgg tacacttgcc atttgttgag
    78121 taagaatgac aaagtcacct tgttcaatat ggatcgttgg gcacaaatgg cttggtgctt
    78181 tcttttctag taaatcaagt ggtgtaagtg gtatcaccaa tcgagtattt agcgtattga
    78241 gcagctcact ttgtacgtca acaaaatagg gataagcggt agacgtactt ttgtcgagat
    78301 tttcgtaaag ggtaaattga gacatcagaa tacacggtat gaatcagaaa aaaggccatg
    78361 tttctcagta agttcgttac aagcttcaat ggcttcggca ttttgttcta gccattcagc
    78421 tttcaatcta gaggaaactt ctttttctaa ggctttttcc atcgtagcgg atagattgat
    78481 attaaggcgt ttagcttcag caagtaactc actgtttaag ctaagattgg tagccttttt
    78541 gggtgcttgt gtactaaacg tggttctcat gaagttactc cgtgcgtatt ttaaatgcgc
    78601 attgattata gtggtaaaaa tggcatataa caaacgcctc aagagggact gtcaacgcgc
    78661 ggcgtttcca gtcccattga gccgcggtgg ttacggtggt tgtgtttggg ttcggttgtt
    78721 atgcgttgtc agccccttag gcgggcgtta ggcgatagat gcggtaacta aggagtaatt
    78781 atgaaatatc ggttaggttt gagagaaatt actgaagcag atataaaagc tgattgtcca
    78841 tttatgccag accctgaaga ttatgaagtg gacgtagccg cttttgctga tgaattcaac
    78901 cagcttgaaa tcgtagaaag cgcttttgta gaaaataatg acttgatcat ccacctagct
    78961 aaagggggcg acattgagca attacgaaag gcgggtattt caatacatca aaattattgg
    79021 gataaattac gaacaacagg gtttgaaaag atcgcctaac aaacgcctca agagggactg
    79081 tcaacgcgtg gcgtttccag tcccattgag ccgcgatggt ttcggttgtt gtgtttgagt
    79141 ttagtggtaa tgcgttgtca gccccttagg cgggcgttag cttcttaaag gctaaaatca
    79201 tcaaaatcca aactttattg ttctgaaaaa tcagctttta gtgttcaaat tgcaccattt
    79261 ggcatttgaa tttttctaga tgctgatttg gtagaaagtg ttggaagttc cgaagtttca
    79321 aagccgctga aagccaacaa gtctcgatgt ttcaatgttg ttggatgttc aacactggca
    79381 gcttggtttc acaaaaagca gcatcgtcgc tgaaatcgcg ctttctttgt cggaaattcg
    79441 gtaagtagcc aactcaacct tgatcgctgc gagttttggc tgctcacttc acagctagaa
    79501 gtggccccca attttcggac atgactttaa gtggttgatc tgttttgata gtacccaaca
    79561 aaacagggac agattatgac tagaaaacgt agaaaccact ctcctgagtt taaagctaag
    79621 gtggctctcg atgccgctaa aggcgataaa accgttgcag agttagctca gaaatacaac
    79681 ctgcacgcta accaaatctc gacatggaaa aaggagctgc tcgaaaacgc agccatgatt
    79741 tttgccaccg aaaatcacac aggaaaagaa agttccgaag aagtggacaa acttcacgcc
    79801 aagatcggtc aattgaccat ggaaaatgat tttttggcca aagtgctcgg tcgttagacc
    79861 gagcccagcg aaagagttcg ctggttaaat ccaccccatt gccgataaag cgccaatgtg
    79921 agctactcaa tattgctcgc tcaagcgctt actatcaacc catcggactt tctgctgagg
    79981 agatcacgtt acgacgtatg attgacgaaa ttcatctgca gtatccgttt atgggcagtc
    80041 ggcgtattcg aaatgagctg gctaaaaagg gctatagcgt taatcgtaag cgtgttgttc
    80101 gactcatgcg cgatatgggg attggggcga tttaccccaa gcccaaaacg acgttggcga
    80161 acaaagcaca caaggtttat ccctacctgt tgcgtgatat cgatgtcact tacccaaacc
    80221 aagcttgggc gattgatatc acgtacatcc cgatggcgaa ggggtttctg tacctggttg
    80281 cgattatcga ttggtatagc cgcaaagtgc tggcttggcg actatccaac accatggaca
    80341 ctagtttttg tatcgaagcg cttgaggaag ctctgaagca ttatgggcca cctgatatct
    80401 ttaactcaga tcaaggcagc cagtttacca gcacagagtt cacacagaag ttaattgaac
    80461 ataacgtacg tataagcatg gatgggaaag gccgttgggt tgacaatctt ttcattgagc
    80521 gattatggcg aagcctgaaa tatgaggagg tttacttaaa agcttatacc acgccccgtg
    80581 aagccgagct tgaaatcggc aactacatgg tgttttataa tgaagagcgt aaccatcaag
    80641 gactcaataa cctcactcct gatgaggcct acttcggtag gcaaagatac gcagcatgag
    80701 ctgggtcaat cacttaagaa attagcttat gtgtccaacc atcggggtcc acttctgctt
    80761 ttggcgttgg acgtgtgttt gagtgatgct tttacgtaaa atgcatttca agcaaatgtg
    80821 tttaaaaagt cattggcaaa caatgggcta cgaagctaac aaacgcctca agagggactg
    80881 tcaacgcgta gcgtttccag tcccaatgag ccgcggtggt ttcggttgtt gtgtttgagt
    80941 tttgtagtaa tgcgttgtca gccccttagg cgggcgttag ctgctttgaa gaagaataaa
    81001 gagtatgtcg tacaaagtta aaaagctcca aaatgacgaa aaaggcactc attacggaat
    81061 tttcattaat gaattactta ttcattatgt atttagccgt gggagagcgc tcgaaatagt
    81121 tgaagagctc caaaaaggag ctgtgcttat tgaagttgtt tcggctgata tcatatgtga
    81181 agagcagaga aagcttgaaa agtcactaga tgtggagcgc aaaaaagctg gcgagctggc
    81241 tcgtgaactc tttgaagcaa aaaagaaaat atctcaacta agcttgtcgt caccagtaaa
    81301 ggtaaaaagt gcgggctctc tttctataaa acctctatct tcctcatcta aggctaaatc
    81361 agttggagct aaagagtcat tattcatgtt aagacataac atgagtaaaa ctgaagcatc
    81421 tgaattgacg gctctaattt cggaagtcga aaccaaaggg tttaagtaca gtaaagagct
    81481 ctcgaactac ataatggaca atcaactgaa aaagaaatat ccaaacattt caggtgttgt
    81541 gaaaatggag aagctgggtg agcaatggga tttttccggt ggctttccta aaaaaatcta
    81601 tggcatcgta tgtagtgaat taggtttatc agaccaaggt acaatggcaa aggctgttgg
    81661 ttttaagtcc tttaaagaca tcgaggaccg attctaaaca cagctaacaa acgcctcaag
    81721 agggactgtc aacgcgtggc gtttccagtc ccattgagcc gcggtggttg cagttgctgt
    81781 gtttaagttt agtggtaatg cgttgccagc cccttaggcg ggcgttatgc ttaatccata
    81841 aaaatcagca ggttgtgatt gtcgattcct ttagcatttc gttctggttt tgtcggcaat
    81901 tcaatattgt ttttcgctgc ctaatgaagc ggcaatgtgt ctggcgccgt aaattctgag
    81961 tgattgcctc attggaatgt tgagtctgcg cgaggttagt attgttgtct caagtcgctt
    82021 tgagcagttt ggtgccttta cttataggct taaagtttgt cggcaattca atattgtttt
    82081 tcgctgccta atgaagcggc aatgtgtctg gcgccgtaaa ttctgagtga ttgcctcatt
    82141 ggaatgttga gtctgcgcga ggttagtatt gttgtctcaa gtcgctttga gcagtttggt
    82201 gcctttactt ataggcttaa agtttgtcgg caattgagta ttgtttttcg ctgcctaatg
    82261 aagcggcaat gtgtctggcg ccgtaaattc tgagtgattg cctcattgga atgttgagtc
    82321 tgcgcgaggt tagtattgtt gtctcaagtc gctttgagca gtttggtgcc tttacttata
    82381 ggcttaaagt ttgtcggcaa ttgagtattg ttttgcgctg cctaatgaaa tggcaatctg
    82441 tctgtcgctg taaatttcag tgttattgcc tcattgagtt gtcgtgccca tgcgtagtga
    82501 gtgagtttgt cggagagggt ttccacattg gcctagttgc taaatgaaag cctgcattgg
    82561 tcagttcata ggtaaaagtt gagccagttc tagttcaata aaattcgagt tttggtcaat
    82621 gatttcagtg ggttattcaa atgtaaagtg ttgaagctta agcataacaa acgcctcaag
    82681 agggactgtc aacgcgtggc gtttccagtc ccaatgagct gtggtggtta tggtttttgt
    82741 gattgagttt agtggtaatg cgttgtcagc cccttaggcg ggcgttatgc ttaaaccata
    82801 aaaatcagtt ggttgtgtta tcgatttctt tggcatttcg ttcggttttt ttcggcaatt
    82861 caatattgtt tgtcgctgcc taatgaagcg gcaatgtgtc tggcgctgta aattctgtgt
    82921 tattgcctca ttggtttttt gagtccacgc gaggtgagtt ttgctctctc aagtcgcttt
    82981 gagcagtttg gtgcctttac ttataggctt aaagtttgtc ggcaattgag cattgttttg
    83041 cgctgcctaa tgaaacggca atgtgtctgt cgctgtaaat ttcagtgtca ttgcctcatt
    83101 gagttgttgt gctcatgcgt ggtgaattgg tttgtcggag agggtttcca cattggccta
    83161 gttgctaaat gaaagcctgt attggtcagt tcataggtaa aaaatgagtc agttcaaatt
    83221 caagaaactc gaagtttggc caatgatttc agtgggttat tattggtttg gttcaaatgt
    83281 aaagtgttga agcttaagca taacaaacgc ctcaagaggg actgtcaacg cgcggcgttt
    83341 ccagtcccat tgagccgcgg tggttacggt tgttgtgttt gagtttagtg gtagtgcgtt
    83401 gccagcccct taggcgggcg ttagccgttt gaaagcttgc tatgcttaga gtgatagaat
    83461 agtatcactt tagtatttct ttggagcagc tcaaatgaaa gtagaacttg tgacgtcact
    83521 aaaacgtcag gccactaaga tccttgccga tcttcatgat acgaaagagc cagtattgat
    83581 aactgagcac ggaaaaccgt cagcttacct tattgatgta gacgactatg aatttatgca
    83641 aaatcgttta gcgatcctgg aaggtattgc tcgcggagag cgagctttag cggatggtaa
    83701 agtggtcagc catcaagatg ctaaggacag aatgtcaaaa tggttgaaat aatttggacg
    83761 gagccggctc tatccgactt gaatgatatt gctgaataca tcgcgcttga aaatgtcgtg
    83821 gctgctaaac aactggtgca aaccgttttt acaaaagttg aacgtttggc cgattttcca
    83881 gagtctgggc gcgtccctcc agaactagaa cacctcaatt atcgtgaagt cgttgtaaat
    83941 ccgtgtcgtg ttttctacaa gtatgatgat gcaaaggttc gtattctttt tgttatgcgt
    84001 gcggagcgag atttgcgtcg gttaatgctt acgaaacagt aggtttgaaa aaaaaacggc
    84061 taacaaacgc ctcaagaggg actgtcaacg cgcggcgttt ccagtcccat tgagccgcgg
    84121 tggtttcggt tgttgtgttt gagtttagtg gtttgcgttg ccagcccctt aggcgggcgt
    84181 tatgcttaat ccataaaaat cagcaggttg ttattgtcaa ttcctttggc atttcgttct
    84241 ggttttgtcg gcaattcaat attgtttttc gctgcctaat gaaacggcaa tgtgttttgc
    84301 gctgtaaatt ccaagttatt gcctcattgg aatattgagt ctgcgcgagt tgagttttgc
    84361 tctttcaagt cgctttgagc agtttggtgc ctttacttac aggctagaag tttgtcggca
    84421 attgagcatt gtttttcgct gcctaatgaa acagcagtgt gtctgtcgct gtaaatttta
    84481 gtgtcattgc ctcattcagt tgccgtgcac atgcgtggtg agttggtctg tcggagaggg
    84541 tttccacatt ggcctagttg ctaaatgaaa gcctgcattg gtcagtgcat aggtaaaagt
    84601 tgaaccagtt ctaattcaag gaaggtcgaa gtttagccaa tgatttcagt gggttattct
    84661 tgggttggct caaatgtaaa gtgttgaagc ttaagcataa caaacgcctc aaagggactg
    84721 ccaacgcgtg gcgtttccag tcccattgag ccgcggtggt ttcggttgtt gtgtttgagt
    84781 ttagtggtaa tgcgttgcca gccccttagg cgggcgttag cttcttaaag gctggaatca
    84841 tcaaagtcca actcaattgt tctgaaaaag ctttttttag cgttcaattt tcacaacttg
    84901 gcttgcgaga ttttctgatg ccgatttggt cgagcgtatt gaaaattcat tggtttcaaa
    84961 gtcgcggaaa accatcaaac ctcgatgctt aaatgttgtt ggatactcaa ctcggaaagt
    85021 ttggtttcac aaaggctgca tcatcgctga aagtattctt tctttgtcgc ggactcttaa
    85081 acgtggtcaa cttagccttg accgttttga gttttggcag ccaacttcac agcttttggc
    85141 gttggacgtg tgtttgagtg atgcttttgc gtaaaatgca tttcaagcaa atgtgtctaa
    85201 aaattcattg ttaaacaatg ggctacgaag ctaacaaacg cctcaagagg gactgtcaac
    85261 gcgtagcgtt tccagtccca ttgagccgcg gtggttacag ttgttgtgtt tgagtttagt
    85321 ggtaatgcgt tgtcagcccc ttaggcgggc gttagctgac agacaagcgt ccttgctcac
    85381 catgaatgct attttatgct gtattctgat ttcaaagatt ttgaaacaaa ttctgcattg
    85441 tatgtgaata tatcagtggg acgttctttg aacatcacaa tggtattcgt attgcttggc
    85501 ttagaaattc tataggtctg tccaccagtg aaagtcgttg tagccgttcc tgtagagaaa
    85561 ttaccgaagt ttgtcatatt agtggtcgta tttgctgttg ttggcgttgt atatgtgcca
    85621 gtagaagtgt aactattact gtctataatc gcaaaaaatg agtaaccatt gtttaaagta
    85681 agttcagcgg aacgaagcat tgtgaatgct gcagctcttt tcttgcttgt ataaccgtta
    85741 ccttcaaagt tgacgacaaa gacattttca tctagttgag tttcagaata gccaccagta
    85801 aaactttcac tttggtatgc agtagcacag ccatttaaaa agaaagcgat gaatgttgtt
    85861 aaaaatatat tttttatgct cattgtttag tatgttttga aaaaaatggg agcgaatagt
    85921 actgaagttt atgtgggtat gcaactaagg ttgtagggga ttggacagct aacaaacgcc
    85981 tcaagaggga ctgtcaacgc gtggcgtttc cagtcccatt gagctgcggt ggttacggtt
    86041 gttgtgtttg agtttggtgt tatgcgttgc cagcccctta ggcgggcgtt atgttttctt
    86101 tcaatttccg acttcaagga tgatccagat ttatgagtaa gaagatttta atcattggta
    86161 gcattatcgc ggtattcgga attgcaatgt taacaagacc aaactcagaa gggcttgagc
    86221 tacctagctg taactttgat aaagtggcaa ataccaagat taattttttt gtagaccaag
    86281 aagtcttgga atcatcttca ataaaagaca ttaaaaaaga gctagattcc tccataaagt
    86341 acgcgaatca agttttaaaa aattcatgtg tcccattgac cagaagcttg ggtgatattg
    86401 caccacttta catagataaa aatgaagttc gtagtttaga tgcagccaga aaattgataa
    86461 gaacggttct ggagaaacag aaaatattgg ttgaacaact tagtccaaat gagaaatatg
    86521 gtcttatttt tcatggaaaa tatgaaaatc aacttgggct ttctggccaa gcatctcctt
    86581 attttggttc gtggttcttc gctatctctt ctactgggcc aatacatatg ttggagcatg
    86641 agttaggaca tttatcgtgg gcacagcata gagagaacca tccagttccc catttaacaa
    86701 tgtttttgaa atccgcggtt ccgcaagaat atcaggaaaa actccttcct tatgctcgcg
    86761 catttaagtg tggcgactca ggcacaataa tgagttatga gcggaatata ctgcccatat
    86821 attcaagccc tcaaatcaaa tatcaagggg aatcttgtgg caatagtgag tctgctgaca
    86881 atgcaagggt gttgcgtgac tatgcgttgg atttattgaa agcaggcgca gtagggcaat
    86941 gaaaacataa caaacgcctc aagagggact gtcaacgcgt ggcgtttcca gtcccattga
    87001 gccgcggtgg ttgcagtggt tgtatttgag tttagtggta atgcgttgcc agccccttag
    87061 gcgggcgtta gcttcttaaa ggctagaatc atcaaaatct aagctcattt gttgtgaaaa
    87121 ttcagcttta agcgttcaag tcgcactatt tgacttttta gttttgcctg atgctgattt
    87181 ggtagaaagt gttgaatgtt caacagtttt caagtcgctg aaacctatca agcttcgatg
    87241 cttcagtgtt gttggacgtt cagcgcggtc agcttagttt tacaaaatac agcatcatca
    87301 ctgtgatctg gctttctttg tcgcggactc ttaaccgtgg ccaacttagc cttgagtgtt
    87361 ttgagttttg gcagccaact tcacagcttt tggtgttgga cgtgtgtttg cttgatgctt
    87421 ttgcgtaaaa tcactttcaa gcaaagttgt ttaaaagtta ttttgaaaca ataggctacg
    87481 aagctaacaa acgcctcaag agggactgtc aacgcgtagc gtttccagtc ccaatgagcc
    87541 gcggtggttg cagttgttgt ttttgagttt agtggtaatg cgttgccagc cccttaggcg
    87601 ggcgttagca ctcaaattta ttgagcattt caatacattt agatgtgatt tcttttccat
    87661 ctccagacaa gtgggctgtt acgatggcac cttctttcat tatgcaaata gcatcaagca
    87721 acgaatcatc tctacttttg agatgagagc taataatttg tctaacatgc tctttgtgga
    87781 ggttacagaa acggaaaatt tcgctgttga tatcgctaaa ttcagcagat gtattaatga
    87841 aaaaacaacc tcgaaaatca cctaacatac tttctttgtt ttgaaaccaa ttggctagtg
    87901 ctgaaaatag ttgatgaata acctcttggt ttgactgaga gccagatagt ttttgctcta
    87961 accaaaaagt gaatatttcg tgccgttttt gtaaagcagc aagaattaag gcttctttac
    88021 tttcaaaatg ataatagaga gttcgttttg caataccaga aacactgatg acctcattta
    88081 ttccaataga attgattcca tttttataaa aaaggtttag tgcagtatct atcaacaatt
    88141 gacgttttgg gttcatttca tatctccttt aaagtcatat tgacaatggt agaccatttt
    88201 gtctactctg attttgtaga cagagtggtc tactttatgg ggatgtttat atgcacagtt
    88261 tgttcatgtc gattttggcg ggcattgggg cctgtttagc aatagggatg ctttcctttc
    88321 ttgattcaac aatgggtaat gttgttttac ttatggctcc ctttggtgct actgcagttc
    88381 ttgtgtttgg tgttccgaat agtcctcttg ctcagcctaa aaatgtgata ttcggacatt
    88441 tgataaccgg tttcataggg gtgattttta ctcaatatat tggtgtgtca gcgatatcat
    88501 tagctgtagc aaccgggctt gctgttagtg caatgctgat tacgaaaacg acacatccac
    88561 ctgctggagc taacccacta ttgattatgc tttctgggca aggttggagt tttcttttca
    88621 cacctgtttt attaggtgca gttgttattg tgttagtcgg gaaaagtatg cagatattaa
    88681 ctcgacaatg ggttaaaaat tagagtgcta acaaacgcct caagagggac tgtcaacgcg
    88741 tggcgtttcc agtcccattg agccgcggtg gttacggctg ttgtgtttga gttttgtgtt
    88801 agtgcgttgt cagcccctta ggcgggcgtt agtttctctc aggaaaaatc atcaaaaact
    88861 tatgcacaag gttctgaaaa ttcagccttt atcgttcaaa ctgcacaatt tggcttttga
    88921 gtttttcctg atgctgattt ggtagaacgc gttgaaagtt cagcggtttc aaaatcgctg
    88981 ataacgaaca agctttgatg cttcaatgtt gtcggacgtt caacttgatc agtgtggttt
    89041 cataaaatgc tgaatcatca ctgtgatcta gctttctttg ttacggactc ttaaccgtgc
    89101 ccaaactaac cttgatcgtt ttaagttttg gccgccgacc tcacagcttt tggcgttgga
    89161 catgtgtttg cgtgatgctt ttgcgtaaaa tcacttcaag caaatgagtt taaaaaatca
    89221 ttgttaaaca ataggctatg aaactaacaa acgcctcaag agggactgtc aacgcgtagc
    89281 gtttccagtc ccattgagcc gcggtggtta cggttgttgt gtttgagttt agtggtaatg
    89341 cgttgccagc cccttaggcg ggcgttagct gacaaaggct gcgaatgtaa cttgtcgagg
    89401 aaaacaatga aggttaaaaa tttagatagc tgggtagata acaacatgac actcacatcc
    89461 atgattatca tggttgttgg tctcacaatg ggttacgttc tcttttagtt gtttttattg
    89521 gctaatcaat ctaaagagtc tgtctacttt tagtgctatc agctaacaaa cgcctcaaga
    89581 gggactgtca acgcgtagcg tttccagtcc caatgaaccg cggtggttat agttgttgtg
    89641 tttgagtttt gtgttatgcg ttgccagccc cttaggcggg cgttatgtat tcgaggaagt
    89701 tatgagagaa catcaatatc agagaaaaaa tgagccaaat ggtgcaaggt accatttctt
    89761 cgagttaact aatgctgttc gtgttgtaaa aacagttgga gatgaagaat ttgagcatac
    89821 cttctctaag ggggatgttg tacaagggag aactttgaaa aagtttgaat ttgatgaagc
    89881 catagaaaaa ggtcatgcag tttacgtgac tagtgaagaa tatgacgact caaatgctca
    89941 aagtttagct gctcaaatag actttattta caaaaatggt actgaagaaa agtcgagatt
    90001 agagttggat ttgaacgaaa tcgtatccaa cccaaagatt gaagctactg aaaaagagag
    90061 tttaattaag tcccgaatcg gtcagggtat atttcgacag caattattta atatgtgggg
    90121 tggatgcgcc gtaacaggct gtaaagtcaa agagttactt gttgctagtc atattgttcc
    90181 gtggtgtatt tccgaagcaa ataggttaaa tccatacaat ggttttcttt tattagcaca
    90241 ccttgataaa gcgtttgact ctggccttat cagtttcaac agtgcgggag ttatcatgat
    90301 ttcaccaaag ttgaaaaact accaatcaat agggatacgt tcggaaatgc gaattaaatt
    90361 gaaacctgag catgaggagt ttcttgaata ccatcgggca aacgtgtacc agaatacata
    90421 acaaacgctt caagagggac agccaacgcg cggcattttt actatgcctt ggtttgtgtg
    90481 atcactttgt tatgcggtga gttggcagta gcgttggctg ccccttaagc gggcgttagg
    90541 ttacaaattg catgcatagg tctcagtttg catattgatt ttcccttatg atttctgtgc
    90601 ctaagatttt tataggagac agttatggca tgtagttgtt gtggaaaacg cctaaacgta
    90661 ggaacaattc ataaatcaga ccccaagact ggacagaaat ttaagtcttg ccctcactgt
    90721 tcagatgcca atggcggaga acatgttttt cattcatatc catcttcatt tggaaaaact
    90781 cctgcacgag tgacagctcg taaccctgat ggttatcaaa gctactgcag tgattgtcgt
    90841 agtttagcta aaggtgtagc ctctcacgca tacccaaatg ggcgaaagtg tagtgattta
    90901 atctagaggt tagatgaaag tttttaaaga agatgctgta tgttggcttt caacgctcgc
    90961 tgatgcgagc gttgatctta tagtcactga tccaccctat gaatcattag aaaaacacag
    91021 aaatgtcggt acaacaacaa ggcttaaagt cagcaaatca tcgagcaatc agtggtttga
    91081 gatttttcct aatgaaaggt tcgaaagcct gttgcgtgag gtgtatcgag tattaaagaa
    91141 gaattctcac ttttatctat tctgcgatca ggaaacgatg tttgtgatta agccgatagc
    91201 agagaaagtg ggctttaaat tttggaaacc tatcgtttgg gacaaagtaa gtattggtat
    91261 gggttaccat tatcgctctc gtcatgaata cattttgttt tttgaaaagg gcaaaaggaa
    91321 actgaatgat ttaggtgttc ctgatgtact tcaatgtaaa cgagtgttcc gcggataccc
    91381 aacagaaaaa ccagttgagt taattgaagt cctgatatct caaagtagta atgaaaatca
    91441 actagttgtc gatccttttt ttggttcagg ttcaacatta attgcagcta gaaacctaag
    91501 tagaagctat atgggatgtg atatatcaga gtctgctcat tttcatttta tgaataggct
    91561 aggtgaaaat gtaacctaac aaacgcctca agagggactg tcaacgcgta gcgtttccag
    91621 tcccaatgag ccgcggtggt tgcagttgtt gtgtttgagt ttagtggtaa tgcgttgtca
    91681 gccccttagg cgggcgttat gtgttttcct agaaaatgga gtttctgatg aaaattagtc
    91741 accttgatca tttggttctg actgttgcag atattccaac aacaacgaac ttttatgaaa
    91801 aagtgttggg catgaaagct gttagttttg gcgctggtcg gattgctcta gagtttggtc
    91861 accagaagat caatcttcat caactcggta atgagtttga acctaaagcc caaaatgtca
    91921 gagttgggag cgcagatttg tgctttatta ccgacacagt tctgtctgat gcgatgaagc
    91981 atgtggagaa tcaaggtgtg agtatcatgg aggggcctgt aaaacgtaca ggtgcacaag
    92041 gtgcaatcac atcattctat ttcagagacc ctgatgggaa tcttattgaa gtatcaacgt
    92101 attcaaacac ataacaaacg cctcaagagg gactgtcaac gcgtagcgtt tccagtccca
    92161 atgagccgca gtggttgcag ttggtgtgtt tgagttttgt ggtagtgcgt tgtcagcccc
    92221 ttaggcgggc gttagccatt aaggctgtca tggagattta agtggtcagg aaacgaaaaa
    92281 aacgaattag gcaaaatcaa acgatcgagc agcagaaaca cattccttgg tataagaagg
    92341 tatgggttgt tgctgccgca acaagtgcac ttgtgtctac gattttaatt caaggtccaa
    92401 caatgctgca aaatgctcgg atactgccta aagaaattaa agaaacatct gatcagttcc
    92461 aatcatgggt taaagaggat gcagattgga cagggcattg gtcttctttt cctgaaggta
    92521 tggttgatat ggcagattta gatttatctg atgttgattt ggaaataact atacatgcga
    92581 ccaatggaaa tattgacggg actatagcaa cgaagaaaat atgtaaatca atccctgttt
    92641 ttgactttgt tttattaaga ggtaaagtca acggaaatca agcagaagtc gtagcctggg
    92701 atattattgg tggtaaaaaa actgactttg cctcacttac gctagttcgt gatggatacc
    92761 ttatgcaagt aacaccaaag gaaagtatga ctagttggtt tcctacacag gcaagaattg
    92821 ccagacggcc tactgattcc aaagatccgc agccagatac ttcatattgt gctgaagaga
    92881 aaaaagaact ttacgagcaa tttattgata aacaaaaaga acatggctaa caaacgcttt
    92941 aagatggatt cgcaacgctc ggcggttttg gtctgatttg gcttttgtgt ttacggtgta
    93001 ttggttgagt gttgtggcgg tgttgctcac cacttaagcg ggcgttagct tcttaaaggc
    93061 taaaatcatc aaaatccaaa cttcttgttc tgaaaattca gcttttagcg ttcaagtttc
    93121 aaaacttggc tttcgagttt ttctgatgct gacttggtag aaagtgtgga attttcagca
    93181 gtttcaaagt tgctgaaaac catcaaactt cgatgcttcg atgttgttgg atgttcaaca
    93241 ctcaaagttt ggtttcacaa aaggctgcat tatcgctgtg ctctggcttt ctttgtcgcg
    93301 gattcttaac cgtggtcaac ttaaccttga tcgtattgag ttttggcagc caacttcaca
    93361 gcttttggcg ttggacgtga gtttgctcga tgcttttgcg taaaatgtct ttcaaaagtc
    93421 attggtaaac aatgggctac gaagctaaca aacgcctcaa agggactgcc aacgcgtggc
    93481 gtttccagtc ccaatgagcc gcggtggttt cggttgttgt gtttgagttt agtgttaatg
    93541 cgttgtcagc cccttaggcg ggcgttaggt tttttggagg tatagttgaa tagttattca
    93601 ttgattcaag aacaattaat taaactcgga gtgaaacccc agttggccca taaaatagcc
    93661 aaggaacttg ttgaaaaatc aagaaataat ccttcactta cttgtgatga attgaataat
    93721 ttattaaagg atctagctga tactattgat ggtttaagta gtaatcagtg tggtaaagaa
    93781 actaagagta aacagtactt tcatgcaatt attcaaggtt tgattgctac tggactattt
    93841 gaattattca tgctttctaa ggcatggttg agcacaatgt ttaattcaat accaaacaaa
    93901 aaattgattg aacatatgga aaaagcatca atactacgtg ctaagcattg tgatggagtg
    93961 agtgcagagg tatctggtga agttgctaaa ttatcaatga aaattgaact caataggaaa
    94021 aaactcatag aagctgcgtt agtttcaatt gaggttgaac catcagatga gctaattagt
    94081 tacataaaca acatatcata ttgttacgtc tctgctgtag ataaagttat tttaaagcgt
    94141 atggggctta gtatatgaat ccaagaaacc taacaaacgc ctcaagaggg actgtcaacg
    94201 cgtagcgttt ccagtcccaa tgagctgcgg tggtttcggt tgttgtgatt gagtttgtgt
    94261 tatgcgttgc cagcccctta ggcgggcgtt agcttaattc ttgcaaagtc gctaaatatg
    94321 cctttggaag ataatttttc agttcttcga gtaataagtt ggcattgtct ggagtcatta
    94381 gtctgggatc gaactcggtt gagctcatga gtctttgatg tattggtatt agtagcggag
    94441 attgtaggat gtaggccata gcccattcac caaactgtct agttgcaata ggggcttttt
    94501 cgacaatcat aatatttgta tggcgtttat ccttttctat cagagtaaat acttcctcaa
    94561 catccttatt ttcgccctca agacattgaa agaaataacg atttgagtaa tagagaacac
    94621 cagtgatatt cgtacttgtg tttctttgaa tagcttcagt gagtatatta tcgatttcat
    94681 ttaaattgca tttgtctgac attgaactgg tgtagataag ttttgttaat ttcatcgcta
    94741 tgttcctaga catttttgta aagtgtagac gatttaagct aacaaacgcc tcaagaggga
    94801 ctgtcaacgc gtagcgtttc cagtcccatt gagccgcggt ggttacggtt gttgtgtttg
    94861 agcttggtgt tatgcgttgc cagcccctta ggcgggcgtt atgtactagg tagaaaaaat
    94921 gaacaataac attagattga atatgtacag atatgtgttc acagagctca cttatatcgt
    94981 gtttttgtgg cttgtcttat attggctttc aggtggtaat catcaatgga tacaattact
    95041 tacattaata atgtgttgtg gtgcagctac taggatcctt atgttatgga ataagtttcg
    95101 gcaaggctct ctaaaaatat taggtgagca gttatttttc aaaggtttag cgtgcgatgt
    95161 aactttgttg tataactttc tgccgttagg aataggctca accataaaga tctcatattt
    95221 tgaagagact atgcagaaac gtagtattta cattccgaaa aatgcgctaa gccatgaaca
    95281 ttggcaacaa ttgttggagc gtcgtacata acaaacgcct caagagggac tgtcaacgcg
    95341 cggcgtttcc agtcccattg agccgcggtg gttacagttg ttgtgtttga gtttagtggt
    95401 catgcgttgc cagcccctta ggcgggcgtt atggcgcaag gcatgacaca cacatttata
    95461 ggaacgatta tgaataaaat ggaatttgtt cgctcactat tgatcgaaaa gggtattagt
    95521 gctcgtttag ctaaacctta tccatatcta ttctacaaat ttgctcgttt ggatatgaag
    95581 cctagggtgt ttgaaagtcc attgaaacta tttgttctcc aatcagtgct tggtactgtc
    95641 ttttggggtg ggttcatgtg gctcttagtc tggcagtttc aaggctttgt cgcttctcaa
    95701 gtttatgcgt cgatgttatt tggtgtgatt actggtttat tccttgcggt tgaggtcgct
    95761 aggatacgcc gaaagaagtg gaccccgatg gttggacaca taagctaatt tcttaagtga
    95821 ttgacccagc tcatgctgcg tatctttgcc taccgaagta ggcctcatca ggagtgaggt
    95881 tattgagtcc ttgatggtta cgctcttcat tataaaacac catgtagttg ccgatttcaa
    95941 gctcggcttc acggggcgtg gtataagctt ttaagtaaac ctcctcatat ttcaggcttc
    96001 gccataatcg ctcaatgaaa agattgtcaa cccaacggcc tttcccatcc atgcttatac
    96061 gtacgttatg ttcaattaac ttctgtgtga actctgtgct ggtaaactgg ctgccttgat
    96121 ctgagttaaa gatatcaggt ggcccataat gcttcagagc ttcctcaagc gcttcgatac
    96181 aaaaactagt gtccatggtg ttggatagtc gccaagccag cactttgcgg ctataccaat
    96241 cgataatcgc aaccaggtac agaaacccct tcgccatcgg gatgtacgtg atatcaatcg
    96301 cccaagcttg gtttgggtaa gtgacatcga tatcacgcaa caggtaggga taaaccttgt
    96361 gtgctttgtt cgccaacgtc gttttgggct tggggtaaat cgccccaatc cccatatcgc
    96421 gcatgagtcg aacaacacgc ttacgattaa cgctatagcc ctttttagcc agctcatttc
    96481 gaatacgccg actgcccata aacggatact gcagatgaat ttcgtcaatc atacgtcgta
    96541 acgtgatctc ctcagcagaa agtccgatgg gttgatagta agcgcttgag cgagcaatat
    96601 tgagtagctc acattggcgc tttatcggca atggggtgga tttaaccagc gaactctttc
    96661 gctgggctcg gtctaacgac cgagcacttt ggccaaaaaa tcattttcca tggtcaattg
    96721 accgatcttg gcgtgaagtt tgtccacttc ttcggaactt tcttttcctg tgtgattttc
    96781 ggtggcaaaa atcatggctg cgttttcgag cagctccttt ttccatgtcg agatttggtt
    96841 agcgtgcagg ttgtatttct gagctaactc tgcaacggtt ttatcgcctt tagcggcatc
    96901 gagagccacc ttagctttaa actcaggaga gtggtttcta cgttttctag tcataatctg
    96961 tccctgtttt gttgggtact atcaaaacag atcaaccact taaagtcatg tccgaaaatt
    97021 gggggccact tcttggcttt gtttgtcgag gactcttaac cgtggtcaac ttaaccttgg
    97081 tggttttgag ttttggccgt caacttcaca gcttttggct ctggacgtgt gtttgcgtga
    97141 tgctttttcg taaaatcgct ttcaagcaaa ggtgtttaaa agttattggg aaacaatagg
    97201 ctacgaagct aacaaacgcc tcaaagggac tgtcaacgcg tggcgtttcc agtcccaatg
    97261 agccgtagtg gttacggttg gtgtgtttga gttttgtggt atgcgttgcc agccccttag
    97321 gcgggcgtta gccgacttct accaccttgt ctgctcacaa gtgtatactt ggcctagttt
    97381 tacttgaatt gaagaatatc gctatgacag cattttcaga taacacttgg catatgaagc
    97441 caaatatagc tttggctaag cagcttgcta aaagagatgt gcctgctctt gtttatgatg
    97501 cggtaaacct tgaaggtgtt gcaatgactt tgcctgaggt acaaaccatc cttgatggga
    97561 tcactgtagg tggtcatcga atcagtgatc aaaacatggc tatgaaccaa gctaaagcat
    97621 gggaatttat ctttgcttta gtcgatcgta gagagtttaa atttactaaa gaaatagcct
    97681 taaaaattca caatatcgcc gggcaagaag aggcattgga gtggggaaaa ttccgttcgg
    97741 gttatgtctc tataacgggc tctgagtatg aacctccagc tccggatgag ttggatgcaa
    97801 agtggattga ggttgagcaa caagtaggca atgaggctga tatttacgat caggcgatca
    97861 ctgcattttt acaaatggct cgagcccaat ttttttggga cgtcaataag cgtactggcc
    97921 gttttatgat gaatgggatc cttttagcta atggttttcc gatcatcaat gttcaagcaa
    97981 agcgccaaca agagtttaat acgctgatgc tcgattttta cagctccaat gatatgacag
    98041 cgatgaataa gtttttgcga agctgtttgg atgagaaaat catccgtaat ttcaaactgg
    98101 atctgaaaat cggctaacaa acacctcaag agggactgtc aacgcgtggc gtttccagtc
    98161 ccattgagcc gcggtggtta cagttgttgt gtttgagttt agtgttaatg cgttgccagc
    98221 cccttaggcg ggcgttagtt tctctcagga aaaatcatca aaaattcacg cgcaaggttc
    98281 ctgaaaatta agcctttatc tttcaagctg cacaatttgg cttttgggtt tttcctgatg
    98341 ctgatttggt agaacgcgtt gaaagttcag cggtttcaaa atcgtcgaat catcgttgtt
    98401 atctggcttt ctttgtcgtg gactcttaac gttttggcag ccaatgtcac agcttttggc
    98461 gtttgacgtg tgtttgaatg atgcttttgc gtaaaatgac tttcaagcaa atgagtttaa
    98521 aaagtcattg ttaaacaata ggctacgaaa ctaacaaacg cctcaagagg gactgtcaac
    98581 gcgtagcgtt tccagtccca ttgagccgcg gtggtttcgg ttgtggtgtt tgagtttagt
    98641 ggtaatgcgt tgtcagcccc ttaggcgggc gttatgcgct aattggaaaa gttgacagga
    98701 gttaacaatg aaccagcatg aaaaaatcaa ttatgtggag tttgcagcga aagacttagg
    98761 gtcaacgaaa gcgttctttt caaaggttgt tggttggagc tttgttgact atggatctga
    98821 atatgcagca ttttcaaatg aaggcataga cggtggtttt ttcaaggctg agctttctag
    98881 tcggactgaa aatggtggcg cactgttaat tttctatagt tcagacattg aagcaacttt
    98941 agaaaaagtc gtgaaaaatg gcggtcatat catccgtcct atctttgaat ttcctggtgg
    99001 tcgtcgtttt cattttacag aaccaagtgg taatgaattt gctgtttggt ctgaagcacg
    99061 cgcataacaa acgcctcaag agggactgtc aacgcgtggc gtttccagtc ccattgagcc
    99121 gcggtggttt cggttgttgt gtttgagttt agtgtaatgc gttgccagcc ccttaggcgg
    99181 gcgttatgag taattttgag gacagcaata gatatatgga acaaaaaagg caaattgagc
    99241 ggttaaagat tcaaaagaaa ggctttttca ggcacttttt agggtgtggt ttaggattta
    99301 gtatcccagt cattttaggt ggtgcatttg tccaaaatga tttttaccta gatttgtctc
    99361 caattgtgtc gtaccgagtt tatttaatga cgttatttgg cgctgctttt tttgctggtt
    99421 gtgactggta tttcaaaagt agagagtaca aaaaatacaa agaaaaacta tcgcggaaaa
    99481 attactcata acaaacgcct caagagggac tgtcaacgcg tggcgtttcc agtcccattg
    99541 agtcgcgtgg tttcggttgt tgtgtttgag tttagtggta tgcgttgcca gccccttagg
    99601 cgggcgttag ctctctttca aagtttatcg cggagtccaa aaagccaagc tggatttgaa
    99661 attttttagc aatatttcag gagatagtat gagcacaagg ttttgtgaaa agtgtgggaa
    99721 gaacactgaa cataaagaag tgatgaaaca aaagccatca aagtacggta agtccaaaag
    99781 agagcagttc aaagcatttc tagatggatt ttttagtagt tcggcagcct ctttagctgg
    99841 tggcgtttcg ttagaattaa cagatagata tgttgtttgt gctgtgtgtg gcagcgcaac
    99901 tttagaaaat catggtgaac aattccagta acctattcgc taagcagaga gctaacaaac
    99961 gcctcaagag ggactgtcaa cgcgtggcgt ttccagtccc attgagccgc ggtggttacg
   100021 gttgttgtga ttgagtttgg tgttatgcgt tgccagcccc ttaggcgggc gttagcttct
   100081 taaaggctaa aatcatcaaa atccaaactt tattgttctg aaaaatcagc ttttagtgtt
   100141 caaattgcac catttggcat ttgaattttt ctagatgctg atttggtaga aagtgttgga
   100201 agttccgaag tttcaaagcc gctgaaagcc aacaagtctc gatgtttcaa tgttgttgga
   100261 tgttcaacac tggcagcttg gtttcacaaa aagcagcatc gtcgctgaaa tcgcgctttc
   100321 tttgtcggaa attcggtaag tagccaactc aaccttgatc gctgcgagtt ttggctgctc
   100381 acttcacagc ttttggcgtt ggacgtgtgt ttgagtgatg cttttacgta aaatgcattt
   100441 caagcaaatg tgtttaaaaa gtcattggta aacaatgggc tacgaagcta acaaacgcct
   100501 caagagggac tgtcaacgcg tagcgtttcc agtcccaatg agccgcggtg gtttcggttg
   100561 ttgtgtttga gttttgtagt aatgcgttgt cagcccctta ggcgggcgtt agctctcttt
   100621 caaagtttat cgcggagtcc aaaaagccaa gctggatttg aaatttttta gcaatatttc
   100681 aggagatagt atgagcacaa ggttttgtga aaagtgtggg aagaacactg aacataaaga
   100741 agtgatgaaa caaaagccat caaagtacgg taagtccaca agagagcagt tcaaagcatt
   100801 tctagatgga ttttttagta gttcggcagc ctctttacct ggtggcgttt cgttagaatt
   100861 aacagataga tatgttgttt gtgctgtgtg tggcagcgca actttagaaa atcatggtga
   100921 acaattccag taacctattc gctaagcaga gagctaacaa acgcctcaag agggactgtc
   100981 aacgcgtggc gtttccagtc ccaatgagcc gcggtggttg cagttgttgt ggttgagttt
   101041 agtggtaatg cgttgccagc cccttaggcg ggcgttagtt tctctcagga aaaatcatca
   101101 aaaattcacg cacaaggttc tgaaaattca gcctttatcg ttcaagctgc acaatttggc
   101161 ttttgggttt ttcctgatgc tgatttggta gaacgcgttg aaagttcagc ggtttcaaaa
   101221 tcgccgaatc atcgttgtta tctggctttc tttgtgcgga ctcttaacgt tttggcagcc
   101281 aacgtcacag cttttggcgt tggacgtgtg tttgcgtgat gcttttgcgt aaaattactt
   101341 tcaagcaaat gagtttaaaa agtcattgtt aaacaatagg ctacgaaact aacaaacgcc
   101401 tcaagaggga ctgtcaacgc gtggcgtttc cagtcccatt gagccgcggt ggttgcagtt
   101461 gttgtgtttg ggtttagtgg tatgcgttgc cagcccctta ggcgggcgtt aggtgcagaa
   101521 tatcgcacag catacttgtt ttcttgcata taagcccaca ccttagatgt ggatacttaa
   101581 tcgtaaggac attacatgga acaatacagc cttcaattat cttcagtaaa acatacagca
   101641 ccagatggaa tcgaaatggg agtaatgaat aacggtactc cataccttgg tgctcgtggt
   101701 ttagccgctt tatgtggggt cgcaccaagt gtaatcatta cacttgtgaa agattggcag
   101761 acagatttgc gctttaaacc tcgtgggcag gcgatcgaga agctaattat tgagcaaggt
   101821 ggtgacccta atagtttata tgtcccgatt aatattgaag gtaaaactta ccatgcaata
   101881 aatgatgtta attgtatggc aattcttgag tattacgcct ttgattcaca aacgcctcag
   101941 gaacaagcca aactcaatta ccgtagtctc gctaaactaa ctcttcgaac attcatttat
   102001 gagcgaacag gctacaatcc atccgattct ctacctgaat cttggaaaac atttcatgaa
   102061 cgcatcaccc ttaatgaatt accttctggt tactttagtg tattttctga aattgcgaat
   102121 ctggtgatct ctggcattag aagcggaatg ccttttgata gcagcacaat gcccgatatt
   102181 agtgttggtc aggcttgggg taagcactgg agtggaagta atcttgatga aaaatatggt
   102241 cttcgtagaa aacacctgca tgtattccct gaggatttcc cgcagaaaga tccaatggca
   102301 tggatttatc ctgtcgaggc cttaggtgag ttccgtcgct ggatggacaa tgtctacgtt
   102361 acagaaaaat tcggtgcata cttgaccaat aaagccaaaa aaggtggctt gaacaatgtg
   102421 aatattccag cattggttca ggccgtacag cctgtgcgac taaactgatc aaggtgtctt
   102481 gcacctaaca aacgcctcaa gagggactgt caacgcgtgg cgtttccagt cccattgagc
   102541 cgcggtggtt gcagttgctg tgtttaagtt tagtggtaat gcgttgccag ccccttaggc
   102601 gggcgttagt ttctctcagg aaaaatcatc aaaagttcac gcacagggtt ctgaaaattc
   102661 agcctttatt gttcaaactg cacattttgg cttttgggtt ttgcctgatg ctgatttggt
   102721 agaacgcgtt gaaagttcag cggtttcaaa atcgctgata accaataagc tttgatgctt
   102781 caatgttgtc ggaagttcaa cttgatcagc ttggtttcat aaaaggctga atcatcgctg
   102841 tgatctggct ttatttgtcg cggactctta acgttatggc agccaacgtc acagcttttg
   102901 gcgttggacg tgtgtttgag tgatgctttt gcgtaaaatg actttcaagt aaatgagttt
   102961 aaaaagtcat tgttaaacaa taggctacga aactaacaaa cgcctcaaga gggactgtca
   103021 acgcgtggcg tttccagtcc cattgagccg cggtggttat ggttgttgtg tttgagttta
   103081 gtgttatgcg ttgccagccc cttaggcgag cgttatgctt aatccataaa aatcagcagg
   103141 ttgtgatttt cgattccttt ggcattccgt tcagttttgt cggcaattca atattgttcg
   103201 tcgctgtcta acgaagcggc aatgtttctg gcgctgtaac ttctgagtta ttgcctcact
   103261 gggttgagtc gctttgagca gtttggtgcc tttacttata ggctgaaagt ctgtcggcaa
   103321 ttgagcattg tttttcgctg cctaatgaaa cagcaatgta tctgtcgctt taagtttcag
   103381 cgtaattgcc tcattgaatt atttttccta tgcgtggtga gttggtttgt cggagagggt
   103441 ttccacattg gcctagttgc taaatgaaag cctgcattgg tctgttcata ggtaaaagtt
   103501 gcgccagttc taattcaagg aaactcggag tttggtcaat gatttcagtg ggttattctt
   103561 gggttggctc aaatgtaaag tgttgaagct taagcataac aaacgcctca agagggactg
   103621 tcaacgcgta gcgtttccag tcccaatgag cctcggtggt ttcggttgtt gtgtttgagt
   103681 ttagtggtaa tgcgttgcca gccccttagg cgggcgttaa actgcatcag tcgtctagcc
   103741 gttgcagcgc tttagtgtaa acttcgctgc gttctcgttt accgacagct aaaacagtaa
   103801 ctacgatgat gtcattttca acttgataga ctaagcgata accagactgc cgaagtttta
   103861 ttttataaat gttctcagcg ccagacagtt tggctgatgg aacatgtgga ttttcaaggc
   103921 gttctattag tttcttcttg aactgctgtt ggagtggaac ggctaacttt ttccattcct
   103981 tcaaagcact ctttttgaac tcaagcttat aggtcatcga tatttaccga tacgctgtct
   104041 tcacttaagc gttctttggc aatagccagt agctcaagat cttcaagctt atccatcatg
   104101 atctcgtagg tgcttgcagg gacgcagtag aaagccggct catttcggtt gagtacagca
   104161 acaggagcac cgaaggcgct agttgcaact ttcattgggt ttgctttaaa ttcggtaatg
   104221 ctagctgcaa catcagctag gattctagtg gtcatttaat tagtccttta tatggtcttt
   104281 aattgggtca ttatagtctt gaaaatgcag tttaacaaac gcctcaagag ggactgtcaa
   104341 cgcgtggcgt ttccagtccc attgagccgc ggtggtttcg gttgctgtgg ttgagtttag
   104401 tgttaatgcg ttgtcagccc cttaggcggg cgttagcttc ttaaaggcta gaatcatcaa
   104461 aatccaagct caatcgttct gaaaaatccg cttttagcgt tcaaatttca caatttggct
   104521 tttgagcttt cttgatgctg atttggtcga acgtgttgaa aattcagtgg tttcaaagtt
   104581 gctgaaaact agcaagccta gatgtttcag cgctgttgga tgttcaacac tcaaagtttg
   104641 gtttcacaaa aggctgcatc atcgctgtga tctggctttg tttgtcgcgg attcttaacc
   104701 gtggtcaact taaccttgat ggttttgagt tttggccgtc aacttcacag cttttggctc
   104761 tggacgtgtg tttgcgtgat gcttctgcgt aaaatggctt tcacgaaaat gtgtttaaaa
   104821 atcattgtta aacaataggc tacgaagcta acaaacgcct caagagggac tgtcaacgcg
   104881 cggcgtttcc agtcccattg agccgctgtg gttacggttg ttgtgtttga gtttagtgtt
   104941 atgcgttgtc agccccttag gcgggcgtta tacgccaatc aaatcttgag catcaaaaag
   105001 gacttagcgt ggaagaaatt aagggaataa tcgactttat gatagaggtc gagaagctta
   105061 aatcgataga acgacaaact aaacctatag ggttagatag atatgagaac tcagcagaac
   105121 atagctggca tgtttgcctg agtgctattt tactcaaaga ttttgctaat gaaccagttg
   105181 atattgttcg tgtcatgaaa atgctactca tccatgactt gggtgaaatt gaggcaggtg
   105241 atacggttat ttactctgct gaaacagaag aaaacaaaca actagaaagg tcatgcatac
   105301 agaatttatt tcaactttta ccagaagcaa gccgagaaga gttttctaat ctttgggacg
   105361 agtttgaaga aggtgtaagc cccgaagcaa gctttgctaa ggcaatcgac cgagttccac
   105421 ctttacttca caacattcat ggtgaaggtc atggctggaa aaaacacaat atacccaaag
   105481 aaaaagtttt tgcttttaat ggcgaacgca tttccaaagg tagtaatttg ttgtggcgag
   105541 aagtcgagtc taggctcaat gacgcagttc aatcgggtgt actgaaatag gcgtataaca
   105601 aacgcctcaa gagggactgt caacgcgtgg cgtttccagt cccaatgagc cgcggtggtt
   105661 gcagttgttg tgtttgagtt tagtggtaat gcgttgtcag ccccttaggc gggcgttatg
   105721 cagtttttgg ggcaataaaa aaccagcatg ttcagctggc tttagaattt gctttattga
   105781 gctgctttga ctcgaatctt acttttggca acgtttgcca tattcagtgc tgcaattgca
   105841 gtttttgctt ctgaagcctc tggcatttcg acgaaagcaa agcctttcga tagaccggtt
   105901 tcttggtcta aaacgagagt gcattcggta acagagccgt gttcagaaaa cagtttacga
   105961 atgtcgtgtt cagttgtggt gcgagcaagg ttgcgaacta aaagtttcat agttgtccgt
   106021 tgatgtagaa ataacggtga ggattgtctc aataaagaca gtggctacca agcgatagtt
   106081 tggttttacc gtaaaatagc agcatttatg gcaaccaact gcataacaag cgcctcaaga
   106141 gggactgtca acgcgtggcg tttccagtcc cattgagccg cggtggttgc agttgttgtg
   106201 tttgagttta gtagtaatgc gttgccagcc ccttaggcgg gcgttatgcg ccaaatattg
   106261 ggttcacatc catgctctta tgaagaattc ggatcaccct gatttgttgg ctgccgattt
   106321 gctgataaaa gatgacgtgg ctcccttggg gaaattttct gtatccctct cgaatttcat
   106381 cgcatgattt accgatgtcg ggattttccg ctaaaagcca aaaggaatca tcgaattgct
   106441 ttaaataaac atttcgctgc tcttttcccc agcgtcgttg agtgaataaa gcaatatccc
   106501 gtaaatcggc tttagcggcg acagtaagat taaatggttt catcgaatgt tttcactatc
   106561 gagttcattg atgaagctat caaggtcata atcagcatca ccactttgct ctccttcaat
   106621 aagtagttga cggagtgact gtagtttggt ttcttggttt tcgagtagac gtagcgcaga
   106681 gcgaatgact tcacttgctg agccgtaacg tccactttgt atttggcttg taataaagcc
   106741 atcgaagtgt tcaccaagag tgatacttgt gtttttagcc atgagcccat ctccataaat
   106801 accaaaaagt acctaattat ggtatcaaat ggcattttgg gcaaggcgca taacaaacgc
   106861 ctcaagaggg actgtcaacg cgcggcgttt ccagtcccat tgagccgcgg tggttttggt
   106921 tgttgtgttt gagtttaatg gtaatgcgtt gccagcccct taggcgggcg ttagtttctc
   106981 tcaggaaaat tatcaaaaat tcacgcacaa ggttctgaaa attcagcctt tatcgttcaa
   107041 gctgcacaat ttggctttgg ggtttttcct gatgctgatt tggtagaacg cgttgaaagt
   107101 tgagcggttt caaaatcgct gataaccaac aagctttgat gcttcaatgt tgtcggacgt
   107161 tcaacttgat cagtttggct tcataaaagg ctgaatcatc gttgttatct ggctttcttt
   107221 gtcgcggact cttaacgttt tggcagccaa cgtcacagct tttggcgttg gacgtgtgtt
   107281 tgagagatgc ttttgcgtaa aatgattttc aagcaaatga gtttaaaaag tcattgttaa
   107341 acaataggct acgaaactaa caaacgcctc aagagggact gtcaacgcgt agcgtttcca
   107401 gtcccattga gccgcggtgg ttacggttgt tgtgtttgag tttagtgtta tgcgttgtca
   107461 gccccttagg cgggcgttat gcttaatcca taaaaaatca gtaggttgtg attatcgatt
   107521 cctttggaat ttcgttcagg ttttgtcggc aattcaatat tgtttgtcgc tgcctaatga
   107581 agcggcagtg tatctggcgc tgtaaattct gagttattgc ctcactaggt ttttgagtct
   107641 gcgcgaggtt agtgttgttg gctcaagtcg ttttgagcag tttggtgcct ttacttacag
   107701 gcttgcgctg cctaatgaaa cggcaatgtg tctgtcgctg taaatttcag tgtcattgcc
   107761 tcattgaatt atttttccta tgcgtggtga gttggtttgt cggagagggt ttccacattg
   107821 gcctagttgc taaatgaaag cctgcattgg tcagttcata ggtaaaagtt gagccagttc
   107881 taattcaagg atattcgaag tttggccaat tatttcagtg ggttatcctt gggttggctc
   107941 aaatgtaaag tgttgaagct taagcataac aaacgcctca agagggactg tcaacgcgcg
   108001 gcgtttccag tcccattgag ccgcggtggt tacagttgtt gtgtttgggt ttagtggtaa
   108061 tgcgttgtca gccccttagg cgggcgttag cacacacatc tcataagccg gagcttgtat
   108121 cctgttacgg tatttctgtt taatggtctt ttgccttggt ttagtatcga gacgtaacct
   108181 ttatttgaga ggctgaaaaa tgaaaaaatc gttaatggta ctgactgtaa tgattgcttt
   108241 agtgggttgc gatgatgcaa ctaaagcgat tgatgaggct caagctgcag cgaataaagc
   108301 cgtagataac ttgcagcaaa aagctgactc actaaatttg caagacctta atcttgacat
   108361 tcttggtgat gcgactcaaa aagcacaaga gtttactcag tcaatagatt cgttgatcaa
   108421 taccgacttc accgatcacc aagcagttgt tgccgctaca gagaaaattt ctaattccta
   108481 cagttgttta gttgacgttt cttcggaagc aacagcggaa aacttgctag ataaaatcgt
   108541 atcatcagta aagaacgatc aagtgttagc aattatcgaa aaaggcgtgg cacaagctaa
   108601 aacggcgaaa gagtgtgtta tgtagccagt gtgtgctaac aaacgcctca agagggactg
   108661 tcaacgcgtg gcgtttccag tcccattgag ccgcggtggt ttcggttgtt gtgttttagt
   108721 tttgtggtaa tgcgttgtca gccccttagg cgggcgttat gcttaattca taaaaatcag
   108781 caggttgtga ttgtcgattc ctttagcatc tcgttctggt tttgtcggca attcaatatt
   108841 gtttttcgct gcctaatgaa gcggcaatgt gtctggcgcc gtaaattctg agtgattgcc
   108901 tcattggaat gttgagtctg cgcgaggtta gtattgtttt ctcaagtcgc tttgagcagt
   108961 ttggtgcctt tacttacagg ctgaaaatta gtcggcaatt gagtattgtt ttgcgctgcc
   109021 taatgaaacg gcaatgtgtc tgtcgctgta aatttcagtg ttattgcctc attgagttgt
   109081 cgtgcccatg cgtggtgagt gagtttgtcg gagagggttt tcacattggc ctagttgcta
   109141 aatgaaagcc tgcattggtc agttcatagg taaaagttga gccagttcta attcaaggaa
   109201 gttcggagtt tggccaatta tttcagttag ttatcattga tttggttcaa gtgtaaagtg
   109261 ttggaactta agcataacaa acgcctcaag agggactgtc aacgcgtggc gtttccagtc
   109321 ccaatgagcc gcggtggttg cagtcgttgt ttttgagttt agtggtaatg cgttgccagc
   109381 cccttaggcg ggcgttatgt aacatcagga ggctatatgt cagttaaaac ggaagtgaca
   109441 atcaataaaa ttaaagctgg ttactttagt attgctcagt tggaaactct taaaaggaat
   109501 gcaatgactc atccggatgg tcaattgata gtcgaagctt gcaaccaaca gttgagagat
   109561 agcacctcaa ctaggatcca gcttacaaga gagcgcggta tatcagaatg cattaaggaa
   109621 ttagaaaggc gtggagccaa tgttatttcc ttaaaagaag gcaacaaact tgtccttgaa
   109681 gtgatttttg gatccaataa gcctaagaga gttttagtac gatctaaaag cgctggcgca
   109741 tggcagacaa caatccgtta tgcaaaacag cagacgatga aagataatga aagtgaattc
   109801 tggattttcg ttgatttaga gtactcaact ccaaagtttt atatatctcc ttcttggtgg
   109861 attcaaaata atatccatga atgccatgaa aagtatttag ctcgcaacgg tggtcataga
   109921 aagctaaatg acttagctga gcatcattcc attgagttag ctagaataaa aaaatgggaa
   109981 gaatgttggg agttacttga aaatgttaca taacaaacgc ctcaagaggg actgtcaacg
   110041 cgtggcgttt ccagtcccat tgagccgcgg tggttgcagt tgttgtgttt gagtttagtg
   110101 gtaatgcgtt gccagcccct taggcgggcg ttagtttctc tcaggaaaac catcaaaaac
   110161 tcacgtacaa ggttctgaaa atttagcctt tatcgttcaa gctgcacaat ttagcttttg
   110221 ggtttttcct gatgccgatt tggtagaaag cgttgaaagt tcagcggttt caaaatcgct
   110281 gataaccaac aagctttgat gcttcaatgt tgtcggacgt tcaacttgat cagtttggtt
   110341 tcataaaagg ctgaatcatc gctgtgatct ggctttcttt gtcgcggact cttaacgttt
   110401 tggcagccaa cgtcacagct tttggcgttg gacgtgtgtt tgcgtgatgc ttttgcgtaa
   110461 aatgactttc aagcaaatga gtttaaaaag tcattgttaa agaataggct acgaaactaa
   110521 caaacgcctc aaagggactg ccaacgcgtg gcgtttccag tcccaatgag ccgcggtggt
   110581 tatggttgtt gtgattgagt ttagtgttat gcgttgtcag ccccttaggc gggcgttagt
   110641 ttctctcagg aaaaatcatc aaaaattcac gcgcaaagtt ctgaaaattc agcctttatc
   110701 gttcaagctg cacaatttgg cttttgggtt tttcctgatg ctgatttggt agaacgcgtt
   110761 gaaagttcag cggtttcaaa atcgtcgaat catcgttgtt atctggcttt ctttgtcgtg
   110821 gactcttaac gttttggcag ccaatgtcac agcttttggc gtttgacgtg tgtttgagtg
   110881 atgcttttgc gtaaaatgac tttcaagcaa atgagtttaa aaagtcattg ttaaacaata
   110941 ggctacgaaa ctaacaaacg cctcaagagg gactgtcaac gcgtagcgtt tccagtccca
   111001 ttgagccgcg gtggtttcgg ctgttgtgat taagtttagt tgtaatgcgt tgtcagcccc
   111061 ttaggcgggc gttatgtact aggtagaaaa aatgaacaat aacattagat tgaatatgta
   111121 cagatatgtg ttctcagagc tcacttatat cgtgtttttg tggcttgtct tatattggct
   111181 ttcaggtggt aatcatcaat ggatacaatt acttacatta ataatgtgtt gtggtgcagc
   111241 tactaggatc cttatgttat ggaataagtt tcggcaaggc tctctaaaaa tattaggtgg
   111301 gcagttattt ttcaaaggtt tagcgtgcga tgtaacttta ttgtataact ttctgccgtt
   111361 aggaataggc tcaaccataa agatctcata ttttgaagag actatgcaga aacgtagtat
   111421 ttacattccg aaaaatgcgt taagccatga acattggcaa caattgttgg agcgtcgtac
   111481 ataacaaacg cctcaagagg gactgtcaac gcgcggcgtt tccagtccca ttgagccgcg
   111541 ttggtttcgg ttgttgtgtt tgagtttagt agtaatgcgt tgccagcccc ttaggcgggc
   111601 gttatatgct tcgaaggaaa tatgagtaaa gtcttattag tagctacata tctgatattt
   111661 gtggggccgg tttttgctag tagcgacctt ggttttccct ttcaaaaaca aatagagatt
   111721 tatcttgttg gcggagcaaa tgtagatgaa gtcaaccttt catttgatgc caacaaacct
   111781 aatgttctgg aagctaaggg ttttgatgcc tacacatctt ggaaatatga tttttatacc
   111841 aatgatgata cttgtgaaat ttacgaattt aacttaggcg ttaagtacac tctcccccaa
   111901 attgactcat taagtacatc gaaggaggtg tcggaggagt tccgtactta ccttgagcaa
   111961 ctttatcggc atgaacaagt tcactgcgct cttgttgcta aatttatgca cgaagcattt
   112021 ttaactttta aagaaggtca aaatggtgag tgcagcatag caaatcaaaa ggtaactaaa
   112081 ctggaaagtg agttcgagga aaataatgct ttgtttgatg tttatacctc tcatggaaaa
   112141 atagaactgg cggagtcacc gttcggtgaa gaaaactatt tagatatgtg taaaattcca
   112201 attgagccta ttccaccacg catataacaa acgcctcaag agggactgtc aacgcgcggc
   112261 gtttccagtc ccaatgagcc gcggtggttg cagttgttgt gttttagttt agtggtaatg
   112321 cgttgtcagc cccttaggcg ggcgttatgc ttaatccata aaatcagtag gttgtgtttg
   112381 tcgattccct tggcatttcc ggcgtttttc aaggtagttg tcatcattcg cttagttatt
   112441 aagcggcttt tctttctgga tttagatgaa cctcaccaac gggttcacag ttcctaatct
   112501 tgcctgacca acgctctggg tggcgctctc ttgctaccga caacacatca gaacgacgtc
   112561 ttaaaatctc gctatcttta ccactgtggc gctctgatgg cgtaacgtaa tttaacttac
   112621 tgtgcttgtg ctcggtgttg taccaacgca cgaacgcctc aacccagctg cgacttgcat
   112681 cgagttgttc aaagcctttt attggccaac taggcatgta cttcactgtg cggaacagcg
   112741 actcaacata cggggtatca tcactgactc tcgggcgact gtatgatgaa gtaataccaa
   112801 gctcatccat tttcgctctg aacgtcagtg acttcatcgg cgcaccattg tccgagtgaa
   112861 gtaccagcgg ctgattaaag cattgctcgc gcatcagcgt ccgctgcaat aactgtgacg
   112921 ctaactcacc gcattcacat tcgtagacat catagccaac gatttttcgg ctatagatat
   112981 cttcaatcac gtagaggtaa tagtgctgac cgcgaaccct agatggcaag tacgtaatgt
   113041 cccatgtgta cacttgattg ggaccagttg ccgtataact tgttggctta gcctgccttt
   113101 gtcgacttcg ctgacgacct cgggtatgaa gctgaccttc tgctttcaaa acccgatagt
   113161 agctcgactc tgaagcaata tactcaccgt tatcaagcaa cgtcgggaca atttgagttg
   113221 gtggtaaact tgcgtattca gagcggttgc acacctcaat aatcgcattg cgctcttgcg
   113281 gagatagctt gttagcaggc acaggtctaa cgcaggtcgg tcttttgtct gtccgtattt
   113341 cacctcgctg ataccagcgt cgatatgttc tcaagtcgat ttgaacttca ttgcaggcgt
   113401 actctagacg gcagccactt cgcttggcat cgtggataag agtgagcaag tattgccttt
   113461 catcggttga ggttaatctt cctctggctc ttccccgtaa aaggctctca gcttttttcg
   113521 aagaaccaat agcgccgccg tttccgctaa cgctttttct ttaaagcgta actctttttt
   113581 cagctcttta atttcaagtt tgtcagcttt cgcttgtttc ttggcttcag cctcacgctc
   113641 tttagcagac ataaaccctt gcatacactc acttcgccaa ccttgcactt gttcagggaa
   113701 caagcctttc tcgcgacaat actgactgag ttcattctcc gtcatcgagt aagtttcagc
   113761 gacaatggcg agtttagttt gagcagacca ctgctctgat gaagtatgac tatttggcac
   113821 agcggctcct gaacgtctaa gttgctgccg ccaatgatac agggtggctg tgctaatacc
   113881 ttcctctttt gctacttggc ttacagacat tgaataagga ggtagtaact tcttcaatat
   113941 ggcttctttt ctttctgttg gaatgcgatt caaaactcac tcattaccac ccaaactggt
   114001 taaatgttaa cagtgacaac tatcctgcca gaggggggtt ctgtatgtat ctgagaatgc
   114061 acgtaaaaaa ggtgtcggca gagctttact acagaaagtt gctgcttttg ccaaagatac
   114121 agacgcgata acagtcaaac tggcgacagc ggtatccaat gaaaaagcta aatcgcttta
   114181 tgagtctgaa ggttatgtga aagtcacaac ctttgaacat tacactcaac gggtaaaatt
   114241 ggcataacaa acgcctcaag cgggactgtc aacgcgtagc gtttccagtc ccattgagcc
   114301 gtggtggtta cggctgttgt gtttgagttt agtgtaatgc gttgccagcc ccttaggcgg
   114361 gcgttagttt ctctcaggaa aaatcatcaa aaatttatgc acaaggttct gaaaattcag
   114421 cctttatcgt tcaaactgca caatttggct tttgagtttt tcctgatgct gatttggtag
   114481 aacgcgttga aagttcagcg gtttcaaaat cgctgataac caacaagctt tgatgcttca
   114541 atgttgtcgg acgttcaact tgatcagtgt ggtttcataa aatgctgaat catcactgtg
   114601 atctagcttt ctttgttacg gactcttaac cgtgcccaaa ctaaccttga tcgttttaag
   114661 ttttggccgc cgacctcaca gcttttggcg ttggacatgt gtttgcgtga tgcttttgcg
   114721 taaaatcact tcaagcaaat gagtttaaaa aatcattgtt aaacaatagg ctatgaaact
   114781 aacaaacgcc tcaagaggga ctgtcaacgc gtagcgtttc cagtcccatt gagccgcggt
   114841 ggttacggtt gttgtgtttg agtttagtgg taatgcgttg ccagcccctt aggcgggcgt
   114901 tatgtacttt ttctgaaaat atcctagtca gcagatggag ctggtcgtaa acttcggatt
   114961 tgaattcttg gggtaataga tatggcattc tcagaaattg aacaaaagcg ttacgaaaag
   115021 gcagtggaaa agtatctcga aaattgccga ccaccagtag aaattcgaga acaacttgat
   115081 attggctatc gtctagatgg gcaggcaatc gaaattttcg aaattcgtcc cagatgggat
   115141 gacccatcag aaaaacttga gcatccagta gcgagagtca aatactataa atcgcggaac
   115201 gaatggaaaa tttactggat gaaatcagat ttaaaatggc atgcatacga accgatccct
   115261 gaagtgaaat ttctagaggt tttctttgag atattacaag acgatgctta tggctgtttc
   115321 tggggataat ctcaaccacg tacataacaa acgcctcaag agggattgtc aacgcgtggc
   115381 gtttccagtc ccattgagcc gcggtggttt cggttgttgt gtttgagttt agtgttaatg
   115441 cgttgccagc cccttaggcg ggcgttaggg ctcaaatctt ctacttgaag atccgttgat
   115501 caaagctgaa atccagtttc tcggccttgt taaatatctc gggcataagt ggatgatttg
   115561 gattaacgac atagttgcgg tctctggggg agatcgttga tggaacttga agtgctgcaa
   115621 attcagggtt ttctgccttt aaaaactggt ctccaatctc ttgggtttgt tcactggcgg
   115681 gtattgccct ccagttgttt gggagatcct cattttctag ttgcacaatc agctcatcag
   115741 gcacatcaat tcgataaagg tcatatttat gaatgagttc cggatcgttg tttatgtgaa
   115801 caaacacctc aagaacacac aacgattccg actcagcaaa ataaagcgct tcaatccctt
   115861 ttgaattcca tcgtcccccg aatagctttg ctcccatggg attaaaaggc gtgtctgcaa
   115921 atttcttctg agtgagcctg tacatcttca ttaagagaag actccatgct caacacgacc
   115981 aatgagatct ttaacggttt cgaagtcgac agttgttgca atcatatcta gtggacgctt
   116041 tccgttaaga ccatagacat tctcacgcat ccattctaat gcgcgctgct cattaccaaa
   116101 aaggtcagtg gcaagtttga taagcatggc aaggcgatac ataacatcac tctcttgagt
   116161 gctgaaccgc tcttcattct tgagtctacg ctttattgtg ctgattggga taagagtaac
   116221 gttatgaaac tcgctctgag acaatttggc tttctcaaca atattgcgat agacaatggg
   116281 tttaaaacct tgatgtatag cggtattctt tgatgtgtct tcatcttcaa tgccaagtgt
   116341 ataccaaaag ttaggttggt aagatggctt aggtttaaag cttttgagtg tagtattagc
   116401 cataatagtg atccttttgg ttcatatggt ccatacatat tggctcaatt ggtcctttgg
   116461 gtcaacttta aagaatttgc gccctaacaa tcgcctcaga ggggttgtca acgcgtggcg
   116521 tttccagtcc caatgagccg cggtggttac ggccccctct ggcaggatag ttgtcactgt
   116581 taacatttaa ccagtttggg tggtaatgag tgagttttga atcgcattcc aacagaaaga
   116641 aaagaagcca tattgaagaa gttactacct ccttattcaa tgtctgtaag ccaagtagca
   116701 aaagaggaag gtattagcac agccaccctg tatcattggc ggcagcaact tagacgttca
   116761 ggagccgctg tgccaaatag tcatacttca tcagagcagt ggtctgctca aactaaactc
   116821 gccattgtcg ctgaaactta ctcgatgacg gagaatgaac tcagtcagta ttgtcgcgag
   116881 aaaggcttgt tccctgaaca agtgcaaggt tggcgaagtg agtgtatgca agggtttatg
   116941 tctgctaaag agcgtgaggc tgaagccaag aaacaagcga aagctgacaa acttgaaatt
   117001 aaagagctga aaaaagagtt acgctttaaa gaaaaagcgt tagcggaaac ggcggcgcta
   117061 ttggttcttc gaaaaaagct gagagccttt tacggggaag agccagagga agattaacct
   117121 caaccgatga aaggcaatac ttgctcactc ttatccacga tgccaagcga agtggctgcc
   117181 gtctagagta cgcctgcaat gaagttcaaa tcgacttgag aacatatcga cgctggtatc
   117241 agcgaggtga aatacggaca gacaaaagac cgacctgcgt tagacctgtg cctgctaaca
   117301 agctatctcc gcaagagcgc aatgcgatta ttgaggtgtg caaccgctct gaatacgcaa
   117361 gtttaccacc aactcaaatt gtcccgacgt tgcttgataa cggtgagtat attgcttcag
   117421 agtcgagcta ctatcgggtt ttgaaagcag aaggtcagct tcatacccga ggtcgtcagc
   117481 gaagtcgaca aaggcaggct aagccaacaa gttatacggc aactggtccc aatcaagtgt
   117541 acacatggga cattacgtac ttgccatcta gggttcgcgg tcagcactat tacctctacg
   117601 tgattgaaga tatctatagc cgaaaaatcg ttggctatga tgtctacgaa tgtgaatgcg
   117661 gtgagttagc gtcacagtta ttgcagcgga cgctgatgcg cgagcaatgc tttaatcagc
   117721 cgctggtact tcactcggac aatggtgcgc cgatgaagtc actgacgttc agagcgaaaa
   117781 tggatgagct tggtattact tcatcataca gtcgcccgag agtcagtgat gataccccgt
   117841 atgttgagtc gctgttccgc acagtgaagt acatgcctag ttggccaata aaaggctttg
   117901 aacaactcga tgcaagtcgc agctgggttg aggcgttcgt gcgttggtac aacaccgagc
   117961 acaagcacag taagttaaat tacgttacgc catcagagcg ccacagtggt aaagatagcg
   118021 agattttaag acgtcgttct gatgtgttgt cggtagcaag agagcgccac ccagagcgtt
   118081 ggtcaggcaa gattaggaac tgtgaacccg ttggtgaggt tcatctaaat ccagaaagaa
   118141 aagccgctta ataactaagc gaatgatgac aactaccttg aaaaacgccg acggttgttg
   118201 tgtttgagtt tagtgttatg cgttgtcagc cccttaggcg ggcgttataa cacagaatca
   118261 attccttgct cgtaaatctc aattgaacta ctatttgtac attaaattgt actaaatgga
   118321 gttcattatg agccgtattc accttgatca agatattcag cctttgtctg agttccgtgc
   118381 tggcgttgca tcatttatca aacagatcaa tgagactcgt cgaccattgg ttattacaca
   118441 acgaggtaaa ggtgtagccg ttgttcttga cgttgcggag tatgaatcaa tgcaagagaa
   118501 aatcgaatta ctcgaagaaa tgcgtactgc agaagctcaa ttggctgcag gtttaggtat
   118561 atcaaacgaa gatgctcgtt cacaagttct ggggcgcatc atcaaatgaa agtagtttgg
   118621 tcacctctag cgttacaaaa actgggtgat gccgcagagt ttattgcttt ggataaccca
   118681 tcagctgcag aaaagtgggt gaatgaagta ttcgacaaaa cggaattgct cggctcaatg
   118741 ccagaaatgg gccgcatggt tcctgaaatg cctcatacga actaccgtga aataattttt
   118801 gatcattacc gcattattta tagtttgagc cacgaaatcc gcgttctaac agttcgtaac
   118861 tgtcgtcaat tgctcacgga acatgatgtg tgaaactgtg ttataacaaa cgcctcaaga
   118921 gggactgtca acgcgtggcg tttccagtcc cattgagccg cggtggttgc agttgttgtg
   118981 tttgagttta gttgttatgc gttgccagcc ccttaggtgg gcgttatgtt gccgagtacc
   119041 ccacgtttag tagacacttt actaagttag atctagggtc taattgagag gtgatttatg
   119101 gctaaacatc gtaatccagc gtacaccgaa gagttccgta aggaagccgt ccgtctggcc
   119161 agtcttcctg gccgaacagc ggtctctgtt gccaaggagc tgggcatcag cgcccagcaa
   119221 atccggaact ggaagcgcca gttcacacgg ctatctgata aacagtttaa caccttagac
   119281 ggtgtcgatt attcgaagaa agagtcggaa gagcttcgag cgctaaggcg cgagaacaag
   119341 caactcaaag atgaaatgga attcctaaag aaggtctcgg cgtacttcgc gaagcagcaa
   119401 gagtgaagta cgagttcatt gaaagctata ctggtgagta ctcgattagc ttaatgtgtc
   119461 gcgttttaga agtgagtcga ggcggttact acaagtggtg tcatcatacg ccgagtgagc
   119521 gttcaaagcg gcgagagagc tttgagcagc tagtcatgtg tacctttgcc caatatcggg
   119581 cacgttacgg ttcagtgcga atagcagaag agctaaacga agcaggctat gcctgctgcg
   119641 tgaattatgt agctgatatc atgaaggaaa aaggtatcag ggcacgtaat ggcaaggggt
   119701 ttaaatacag caaggatgtg gccgcgatga cgaatgttgc tgacaattta ctgcgtagag
   119761 actttgagtc tgagattcca aatcagaaat gggtcacaga catcacgtat atctgggtga
   119821 agagccgttg gctcttctta gcgacagtaa tggacttgca ttcaaggcgt attgtgggtt
   119881 ggtcgttagg gacaacgatg accgtcgagc tcattatcaa tgctctaaaa atggcgtttg
   119941 agtcacgtaa gccgcctaag ggcatcatta ttcactcgga tcgtggtgta caatacagag
   120001 cctataaata tcaagacttc atgcgcaagc atggaggtgt accgagcatg agtcgacagg
   120061 gcaactgttg ggacaatgcg gtgatggagt cgttctacag tcgcctgaaa gtcgagctga
   120121 tatacgcaga agactaccaa actgtcgaag aagcccgaat gggcatcttc gaatacatcg
   120181 aggtatttta caatcgcaaa agaagacact cagcgttggg gtatgtcagc ccggttgagt
   120241 acgaaagtat gtagttatgt actgtctact ttttgtgggg cacaccagtt ttttatcacg
   120301 ttttggggct ataatcggtc aaacctttat tgatagtagg tgtgatatga atcgaaaagt
   120361 tgaagcttac ggcgttgatg ctgttgaaag accgaaaatt aaggctagca aaaagcttga
   120421 tttgactggt gatgctggtc gtcaaattgt gaagtctgaa actaaacttg ctttgcgtac
   120481 tcatcagaaa acattcacta aattggctga tatgtaatgg atatcatctg ttttcctttt
   120541 gaacgagtga tcgagattaa tgctttcatc ctaaaaacag aacctggaat gaaaggggca
   120601 gttgatattc ctaagcttca aggtgcacta ggtcgaatcg ataatgctat cgtttatgaa
   120661 ggactggatg atgttttcga aatcgcagct aaatatactg cttgtatagc ggtttcacat
   120721 gcgctaccag atgccaacaa acgcacaggt ttggctgtgg cacttgaata tttatcactt
   120781 aatgattttg agcttacgca ggaaaacgat ttacttgcgg atgcagttcg agatcttgtt
   120841 atcggcatta tcaacgaaac agattttgcc gacattctct acgcgcaata cgcaaaagaa
   120901 caaaattcag ctctctaaac ataacaaacg cctcaaaggg actgtcaacg cgtggcgttt
   120961 ccagtcccat tgagccgcgg tggttatggc gcaaggtgaa aatgaaagcc atcgttgatt
   121021 taattagaaa agatcccatt cgacttgaag cactggaatg tgtttaccag tttgaattgc
   121081 ctcaatgcta catagccgca ggttttgtac gaaacatcct gccagagggg gcagttgttg
   121141 tgtttgagtt tagtgttaat gcgttgccag ccccttaggc gggcgttatg cgtatacctg
   121201 aagctgtgct tagctagtaa tttattgaaa tttatcgcat ttgtatgttt tttctataat
   121261 cgagattttc atttaatgct cataatatgg ttgttttagt tatggagaaa tgaaattggt
   121321 taataaacag ttgtttttga ttttatttgg agcattactg ataatttttg gcttgtattg
   121381 cccttttgca gttgcaccaa ttgcgggtaa tgtttctggc tttaatgtat ttggctatgt
   121441 gtccatcata ataatttttc tgctgggtct agcgatatat ggtgtgttta actatcgcga
   121501 tactctaatt aagttatgtg ggagaagtgg accccgatgg ttggacacat aagctaattt
   121561 cttaagtgat tgacccagct catactgcgt atctttgcct acagaagtag gcctcatcag
   121621 gagtgaggtt attgagtcct tgatggttac gctcttcgtt ataaaacacc atgtagtgac
   121681 cgatttcaag ttcggcttca cgaggcgtgg tataagcctt taagtaaacc tcctcatatt
   121741 tcaggcttcg ccataatcgt tcaatgaaaa cattgtcaac ccagcggcct ttcccatcca
   121801 tgcttatacg tatgtcatgt tcaattaact tctgtgtgaa atcaatgctg gtaaactggc
   121861 tgccctgatc ggagttaaag atatcgggcg gcccgtagtg ttgaagcgtt tcttcgagag
   121921 cctcaatgca aaagctcgta tatggtctta gacaagcgcc aagctaacac tttgcggcta
   121981 taccagtcga taatcgcaac caagtacaga aaccccttcg ccattgggat atatgtgata
   122041 tcaatcgccc aagcttggtt tgggtagatg aactcaacat cacgcaatag gtagggatac
   122101 accttgtgta ctttgttcga cagcgtcgtt tggggcttgg ggtaaatcgc cccaatcccc
   122161 atatcgcgca tgagtcgaac aactcgctta cgattaacgc tatgaccctt tttagccagc
   122221 tcagttcgaa tgcgccgact gcccataaac ggatactgca gatgaatttc gtcaatcata
   122281 cggcgcaacg tgatctcctc agcagaaagt ccgatgggtt gatagtaagc gcttgagcga
   122341 gcaatattga gtagctcaca ttggcgcttt atcggcaatg gggtggattt aaccagcgaa
   122401 ctctttcgct gggctcggtc taacgaccga gcactttggc caaaaaatca ttttccatgg
   122461 tcaattgacc gatcttggcg tgaagtttgt ccacttcttc ggaactttct tttcctgtgt
   122521 gattttcggt ggcaaaaatc atggctgcgt tttcgagcag ctcctttttc catgtcgaga
   122581 tttggttagc gtgcaggttg tatttctgag ctaactctgc aacggtttta tcgcctttag
   122641 cggcatcgag agccacctta gctttaaact caggagagtg gtttctacgt tttctagtca
   122701 taatctgtcc ctattttgtt gggtactatc aaaacagatc aaccacttaa agtcatgtcc
   122761 gaaaattggg ggccacttct gtttcttcgt ctacacgaaa ttgaattcta gtatccatgg
   122821 tgagctcctt tgttgtgagt acaaatgtta gcgctggtgt tggggtaggg caactaacaa
   122881 acgccttaac cgggcgttag tcgattaatc ggtttatact cttcttacct tatactgctg
   122941 cggtgttggc tacattcgtt caccttaggg atgaactcac tttctgccta cctgtccgca
   123001 gtttcaaatc gtttggtata gtgaactatg gtggatatat ggtgataaaa catgaatggc
   123061 gtaagcatga gaaatcgaca tacttaccaa aaagtaaacc cgatgttatt gatttgccag
   123121 cattcaattt catcactctt agagggcagt gcaacccaag tagtgagctg tttgccgagc
   123181 atgtgggtgc tttatattca ttggcatacg gcctgaaaat gggtttgaag aaaagtgatg
   123241 taaaaccaga aggctacagt gactttaccg tttatccatt agaaggtgtt tgggacataa
   123301 cagacgaagc aaaaatgact tttacaggca aaataaacaa agacgattta ctctacacat
   123361 tgatgattcg acaacctgat tttatagacg aaacgctgtt caatgtggtt cgagatcaag
   123421 ttcaagcctc aaaaccctca aagtatttat cggcaatatt gttcgaaagg attgaagagg
   123481 ggcgttgtgt tcaaatgctt cattcaggcc cctttgaaaa tgagcctgct agcttcgctt
   123541 taatggaacg ttttgcggaa agtgaagggt tttcgcgcaa atcaaaaatg cacagggaaa
   123601 tatacttaac agatacaagg cgagtgagcc ctgaaaagta caaaacagta ttaaggttta
   123661 gtgtagaacc tcattccatc gcctaacaaa cgtctcaaga gggactgtca acgagtggcg
   123721 tttccagtcc caatgagccg cggtggttgc agttgttgtg tttgagttag ttgttatgcg
   123781 ttgccagacc cttaggaggg cgttaggatt tactcaagtt ggcagatgca gaaagctata
   123841 gatttctgca tctgcctctt tttaaactat cttttactta actgatcgaa tattccgcct
   123901 tgcgaaaaat gtttcttatg gacttcatcc catccagaaa acttatctat ggtaaataag
   123961 tctaactctg gaaactgcac ggaatattta atggctacgt ttttatcccg aggtctataa
   124021 aagttcttgg ctgcaatttc ctgccctaca ggagaataaa gatactcaag atatgcttca
   124081 gcaatagcac gagttccttt tttatcaacg actttatcta ctatcgatac tgttggttct
   124141 gctaatatcg acgtgctcgg aattattatt tctacattgt gattttcgat cttattaata
   124201 gccaataatg cttcattttc ccatgtaata agaacatcac caattttccg ctcaataaag
   124261 gtatttgatg agcctctagc accagtatct aggactttaa cattgctata gattgatttt
   124321 acaaattgct gggcatagat ctcgtcgttg ttactttttg tcag
//
